# Supplementary material for: Metabolic marker gene mining provides insight in global mcrA diversity and, coupled with targeted genome reconstruction, sheds further light on metabolic potential of the Methanomassiliicoccales
Source: PeerJ. 2018 Sep 17;6:e5614. doi: 10.7717/peerj.5614 (PMC6147122; doi:10.7717/peerj.5614)
Supplement: File S5 [file peerj-06-5614-s009.gz › MALP_prokka/MALP.gbk]

LOCUS       MALP_1                 44041 bp    DNA     linear       21-MAY-2018
DEFINITION  Genus species strain strain.
ACCESSION   
VERSION
KEYWORDS    .
SOURCE      Genus species
  ORGANISM  Genus species
            Unclassified.
COMMENT     Annotated using prokka 1.13 from
            https://github.com/tseemann/prokka.
FEATURES             Location/Qualifiers
     source          1..44041
                     /organism="Genus species"
                     /mol_type="genomic DNA"
                     /strain="strain"
     gene            54..449
                     /locus_tag="MALP_00001"
     CDS             54..449
                     /locus_tag="MALP_00001"
                     /inference="ab initio prediction:Prodigal:2.6"
                     /codon_start=1
                     /transl_table=11
                     /product="hypothetical protein"
                     /protein_id="Prokka:MALP_00001"
                     /translation="MDSHSLNEGTWLTISFLDEGDPAVNISVLIKNAKGEIVYNGTTD
                     ADGKVKILLTQYSYTSEGKDDGFNPYTITADFESGEKSTDVVLDQSYQDLTIEGEEES
                     DMGAILAVVGVLVIILLIVAAVVVMRRRK"
     gene            550..1842
                     /gene="gatD"
                     /locus_tag="MALP_00002"
     CDS             550..1842
                     /gene="gatD"
                     /locus_tag="MALP_00002"
                     /EC_number="6.3.5.-"
                     /inference="ab initio prediction:Prodigal:2.6"
                     /inference="similar to AA sequence:UniProtKB:Q9V0T9"
                     /codon_start=1
                     /transl_table=11
                     /product="Glutamyl-tRNA(Gln) amidotransferase subunit D"
                     /protein_id="Prokka:MALP_00002"
                     /translation="MTYSERARQLLASSHASEGDTVRLKAGGKDHSGMLMPHHDFSHP
                     DVIVIKLKSGYNIGIMVDDSSELNVEVKAQERYSKAIAPSKVSDLPVISFLGTGGTIA
                     SYVDYRTGAVHPALKAEELVATVPELTEICRMRSKVVFSIFSENMDVAHWQELAGAVA
                     EELNSGVEGVIIPHGTDTLGFTSAALSFMLGDVPRPVVLVGAQRSSDRPSSDSYGNLL
                     SAARFCVNANAAGIFVLMHGETSDTCAHVHRGTKVRKMHASRRDAFRSLNAAPVAVLD
                     LDGGLKMASQCHPKNDVKVQADTRMEPNVGLLHFYPGLSAEAVSRFADGLRGLVIAGT
                     GLGHVSRDLVRGLKNLTSQGITVVMTTQCLEGRVNLNVYDTGRDLLSAGVIPGEDMLP
                     ETALVKLMYVLGRTDEPDKVRELMLTDLRGEISERREL"
     gene            1842..3701
                     /gene="gatE"
                     /locus_tag="MALP_00003"
     CDS             1842..3701
                     /gene="gatE"
                     /locus_tag="MALP_00003"
                     /EC_number="6.3.5.-"
                     /inference="ab initio prediction:Prodigal:2.6"
                     /inference="similar to AA sequence:UniProtKB:O26803"
                     /codon_start=1
                     /transl_table=11
                     /product="Glutamyl-tRNA(Gln) amidotransferase subunit E"
                     /protein_id="Prokka:MALP_00003"
                     /translation="MHQLTCGIEIHQQLDTHKLFCSCRSRLVEEEGNRFRRRLRPTQS
                     EMGEIDRAVLAQAERRMHFTYQAPHGVSCLVEADEEPPHDADEEAMQASLIVSAMLNC
                     RVMDEVHFMRKIVIDGSNTSGFQRTALVAVDGHLEVNGRKIGILSLCLEEDAARKVET
                     KDREVTYRLDRLGIPLIEIATAPDMHDPDEVKEVAQRLGSMLRSTRKVKRGLGTIRED
                     LNISVPDGARVEIKGAQDLSLLPTYVRNEMERQRSLIEIRRILRERGAVPVPVVAKDI
                     SSLLKDSRSKVIRSALSKGGKVFCSALPLFAGTMRSADGKLRLGAELAQHARSRGVAG
                     IFHSDELPAYGITVEEVQAIRKELCLQDGDAFALCADAADRAEPALLAAVARANQALV
                     GVPEETRDPLPDGTSVYSRPLPGAGRMYPETDVKPILIGKDRLEHISQNLPELPEERM
                     ARISREYGVNEQQSRQLVKDGFDELFEEVAKDRAMAAVAARTFLSTYPELMKEGVDLG
                     SLTDERVKEAFAALSAGRFAKEALPAVLRELANGSGVEKAVNALGLGSLDQGEAAGII
                     DMIIKERAEFVREKGEAAVGPLMGVAMKELRGKVDGRQAADLLKERVQAFLKG"
     gene            complement(3691..4257)
                     /locus_tag="MALP_00004"
     CDS             complement(3691..4257)
                     /locus_tag="MALP_00004"
                     /EC_number="2.1.1.-"
                     /inference="ab initio prediction:Prodigal:2.6"
                     /inference="similar to AA sequence:UniProtKB:Q58292"
                     /codon_start=1
                     /transl_table=11
                     /product="putative S-adenosylmethionine-dependent
                     methyltransferase"
                     /protein_id="Prokka:MALP_00004"
                     /translation="MLRDRTIQLDIRPEVYSPAEDTYLLLSAIDVDRGERALEMGCGS
                     GIISMHMARAGAVVTSVDVDERAVRATENSAKMNGLDARVVQSDLFTDVSGKFDLIVF
                     NPPYLRGDVQGQEDLCWAGGEDGVRLTDRFLRQARERLEPGGRVLLLISDDMDPSALE
                     DALSGWRIETVASKTLFFEELRVLRLTL"
     gene            4329..5225
                     /gene="glpG"
                     /locus_tag="MALP_00005"
     CDS             4329..5225
                     /gene="glpG"
                     /locus_tag="MALP_00005"
                     /EC_number="3.4.21.105"
                     /inference="ab initio prediction:Prodigal:2.6"
                     /inference="protein motif:HAMAP:MF_01594"
                     /codon_start=1
                     /transl_table=11
                     /product="Rhomboid protease GlpG"
                     /protein_id="Prokka:MALP_00005"
                     /translation="MDTYSLFGIGVIIAALLLAHLRRYPLAQVLVLINLGMFLLSIIA
                     DWGSPYYLSEVQRELGFRPYYVGEPSNWFTVFTHMFVHADLMHVLFNMIFLILIGVPL
                     EERIGRRNFAICFFIPGLLALLLEATVRGFDSGILILGASGAVAGTMGALLFLYPKDE
                     IPMFLGFIFLPRVPVWISVGAWFAIQAVSAFTLPSGIASGGVAYAAHIGGFVAGMGVA
                     FLLPGKKESDPDSEVDLEGLATTDELRAIKERIEMETEPDVRRAWLERFVERSVCPSC
                     GNRPKLEGNRIKCACGWERSVR"
     gene            5204..5815
                     /gene="gloB_1"
                     /locus_tag="MALP_00006"
     CDS             5204..5815
                     /gene="gloB_1"
                     /locus_tag="MALP_00006"
                     /EC_number="3.1.2.6"
                     /inference="ab initio prediction:Prodigal:2.6"
                     /inference="protein motif:HAMAP:MF_01374"
                     /codon_start=1
                     /transl_table=11
                     /product="Hydroxyacylglutathione hydrolase"
                     /protein_id="Prokka:MALP_00006"
                     /translation="MGEVGKMSVNRVDVLCPGMIVRDGPIVLEARSTATLVIRGERRL
                     LVDTSGPQNRQMLTEALRSRGLGPSDIELIVLTHAHGDHEGNLGMFPDAKVIAHRAEG
                     GEMTFENDIEIWEGVRLVHTPGHTPGSISVMVEADEVFAIAGDAIPTEDNARKWVPPG
                     HHYDRRKAMESMEMLVDAADVVVPGHGPAFRTAPYKGKGRRGE"
     gene            5812..6411
                     /locus_tag="MALP_00007"
     CDS             5812..6411
                     /locus_tag="MALP_00007"
                     /inference="ab initio prediction:Prodigal:2.6"
                     /codon_start=1
                     /transl_table=11
                     /product="hypothetical protein"
                     /protein_id="Prokka:MALP_00007"
                     /translation="MNVPNAIQVECPDCGEETLHEVLKGRLGKDGNTLEGTLRCQECG
                     RVHTAVVRETKTVLVPVIISDQGESRKAKMEIPEDEEIRVEDELLLDDLPIIVSSLEK
                     GNGRVTKALAKDITAIWAKRFDQVHVKISINDVHKTIPAEIVVLPEEEFFIGDLMTVG
                     RHNVVITQIKTTDGMARRGSVLARDIVRLYARKARTTYS"
     gene            6435..7061
                     /gene="pcm"
                     /locus_tag="MALP_00008"
     CDS             6435..7061
                     /gene="pcm"
                     /locus_tag="MALP_00008"
                     /EC_number="2.1.1.77"
                     /inference="ab initio prediction:Prodigal:2.6"
                     /inference="similar to AA sequence:UniProtKB:Q57636"
                     /codon_start=1
                     /transl_table=11
                     /product="Protein-L-isoaspartate O-methyltransferase"
                     /protein_id="Prokka:MALP_00008"
                     /translation="MVAGLRGRGLVFSERVEEALLKVPRHLFLPESARSQAYRDSPLP
                     IGDGQTISAPHMVAMMAEALDLRDGQKVLEIGAGSGYNAAVMAELVGPQGKIITMERH
                     PSLAEKATKILLEAGYANVQVVVGDGSLGHPEQAPYDRISVTCGAPRVPGPLAEQLRE
                     GGTMVIPVGGLDYQSLLRVRKQSGRIMTEDLGSVVFVPLIGEKGHPSQ"
     gene            complement(7053..7715)
                     /locus_tag="MALP_00009"
     CDS             complement(7053..7715)
                     /locus_tag="MALP_00009"
                     /EC_number="3.1.3.3"
                     /inference="ab initio prediction:Prodigal:2.6"
                     /inference="similar to AA sequence:UniProtKB:Q58989"
                     /codon_start=1
                     /transl_table=11
                     /product="Phosphoserine phosphatase"
                     /protein_id="Prokka:MALP_00009"
                     /translation="MTVRENGRKFDLVAFDMDGVLVDYLSSWTWVHDRFGVSNEESVI
                     SFMDGEIDDLEFMRRDIALWLKHRPGLGLADVERELARLPINPGIAETVQALHERGTR
                     TVIISGGLDLIAGKLAREFNFDAQWSNGLEADVHGRLTGEGVLRVELCNKRKALQEAQ
                     DLFGTAPERTAAIGNSSIDVSMFQASSLGIAFNPIDEEVVRGAHHVIRDASLSAVLPL
                     LL"
     gene            7762..8463
                     /locus_tag="MALP_00010"
     CDS             7762..8463
                     /locus_tag="MALP_00010"
                     /inference="ab initio prediction:Prodigal:2.6"
                     /codon_start=1
                     /transl_table=11
                     /product="hypothetical protein"
                     /protein_id="Prokka:MALP_00010"
                     /translation="MIVLVGVAHVIDVSKPIGSLVEHYAPGAVGIELDPGRYRALQEG
                     SPRGKVPIPYRLLAVMQRRLADQFGGEVGAEMLAAVDAAKARGAQVLFIDMDAGRLFN
                     SLIKQMPLKERVGMLLSSFGGLFMTRKRVEKELKQFQENEERYMDTLGKSFPTVKRVL
                     IDERNEHMARNILKAEGLYGSVLAVIGDGHVEGIRRIISREDLVAYRLKDLGDLRLEG
                     PVNNAEASFSFTIGN"
     gene            8501..9175
                     /gene="thyX"
                     /locus_tag="MALP_00011"
     CDS             8501..9175
                     /gene="thyX"
                     /locus_tag="MALP_00011"
                     /EC_number="2.1.1.148"
                     /inference="ab initio prediction:Prodigal:2.6"
                     /inference="similar to AA sequence:UniProtKB:Q8U3C9"
                     /codon_start=1
                     /transl_table=11
                     /product="Flavin-dependent thymidylate synthase"
                     /protein_id="Prokka:MALP_00011"
                     /translation="MKVVLLSYTNDAERLCAAAARSCYSPDPASEILEDVEEGKAGTF
                     IDKVVGMGHHSVIEHASYTFSLEGVSRSLTHQLVRHRIASYSQQSQRYVSLLEPDYVT
                     PETVRSDPEAKKVFEEAMEKAWEAYQKLATVVPVEDARYVLPNACTTNIVVTMNAREL
                     WHFFTLRTCRRAQQEIRTAAELMLKEARKASPTIFRDAGPACLRGKCPEGKLSCGKPR
                     TELRFI"
     gene            9214..9405
                     /locus_tag="MALP_00012"
     CDS             9214..9405
                     /locus_tag="MALP_00012"
                     /inference="ab initio prediction:Prodigal:2.6"
                     /inference="similar to AA sequence:UniProtKB:Q8U0U1"
                     /codon_start=1
                     /transl_table=11
                     /product="30S ribosomal protein S17e"
                     /protein_id="Prokka:MALP_00012"
                     /translation="MGNIRPTYIKRVAVELVEKYPRAFSADFENNKILVQRLTNVSSI
                     MMRNRIAGYVSRYWQNKDF"
     gene            9589..9663
                     /locus_tag="MALP_00013"
     tRNA            9589..9663
                     /locus_tag="MALP_00013"
                     /product="tRNA-Arg"
                     /inference="COORDINATES:profile:Aragorn:1.2"
                     /note="tRNA-Arg(gcg)"
     gene            11678..11752
                     /locus_tag="MALP_00014"
     tRNA            11678..11752
                     /locus_tag="MALP_00014"
                     /product="tRNA-Thr"
                     /inference="COORDINATES:profile:Aragorn:1.2"
                     /note="tRNA-Thr(ggt)"
     gene            11790..14108
                     /locus_tag="MALP_00015"
     CDS             11790..14108
                     /locus_tag="MALP_00015"
                     /inference="ab initio prediction:Prodigal:2.6"
                     /codon_start=1
                     /transl_table=11
                     /product="hypothetical protein"
                     /protein_id="Prokka:MALP_00015"
                     /translation="MGKAMVERGGRVFRLSAVVLIGVLLMVPCLAPSSEGVTYRSEPI
                     VVEGNGGFIAAGFTGSGNAEDPYVLSEINLDASLELYGIRVSNTTAHFRIVGCTVHDA
                     YSPDRDPLNLSASGSGVLLINVTNAVIEDYLGDFNVRGITVVDSSNVIVNNSRFNNNI
                     EAGVHLVDCLDGSVRITNSTFTVSTGDDGVLIERCNGVTVSGNVIQGGENGIAVRAGG
                     LGSGGHLLIDNELAGQSLNSVLLGGSTLTEGDMVLNNTVRGNGAPGITMSFATSAEIS
                     GNDISGCPQGIIVDCSGNLISDNVLSNNTQGVLVRADDNLVSGNTIKDGNLGVWIYPS
                     QGNQVLNNTILRMDVVSAAGIYLGIGEVNDVRIEGNLVSSCYEGIRAATSTGQEITGL
                     LIANNSIDLSIANGTYLLRTADSRLVNNSFSSGGGNGLYLGAGCHGLILEGNEASNNR
                     GAGLYIRDADDNAITGNLFVSNLREGIYLDRGSGNVMHGNALLFNKDSGRQYSPLRPQ
                     AFCGEGGNNWSLGTGNLWADWLSPDGDDDGIVDLPYNLSGGCHDLFPLTSISGLEIPA
                     DITPPEVVAYSPQGRDAEQGGAISITFSEDMNTSSVVALVNAVQVNGTWNDRTFLLDL
                     ALEFETDYQVAVMGEDLSGNALVQFGWAFRTEDLNAQVIGRVIDDNGEPISGVLVTVG
                     EQEAVTNVDGIFSLILSPGDHILNMSKDGYLDRMVMVHVEPGGDLILEDSVLQDASDE
                     GGLGDGTLLYAGLAITAAVGAVIVLALIRRKR"
     gene            complement(14158..14361)
                     /locus_tag="MALP_00016"
     CDS             complement(14158..14361)
                     /locus_tag="MALP_00016"
                     /inference="ab initio prediction:Prodigal:2.6"
                     /codon_start=1
                     /transl_table=11
                     /product="hypothetical protein"
                     /protein_id="Prokka:MALP_00016"
                     /translation="MFPGGKVSTKWPLMFVCTIVLPNVTVTDDSAFPSSSTTLPVTVR
                     SSLSVDKIWDLARMDRRMPKKPT"
     gene            14598..15482
                     /gene="tvoK"
                     /locus_tag="MALP_00017"
     CDS             14598..15482
                     /gene="tvoK"
                     /locus_tag="MALP_00017"
                     /inference="ab initio prediction:Prodigal:2.6"
                     /inference="similar to AA sequence:UniProtKB:Q979Z2"
                     /codon_start=1
                     /transl_table=11
                     /product="Calcium-gated potassium channel TvoK"
                     /protein_id="Prokka:MALP_00017"
                     /translation="MRRSLLYSILALWAVVAGGFFGFLITENYWSRPLDALYLTVMTI
                     TTVGFGDIVPVTTEGKLVAVVVAVAGIAAGISTLQALFNLVVSNNLRSELGLPQRRIR
                     MKDHYIICGYGNVGREVAEKLKANKESFVVIEKDQDRVQDMVENGISVIRGDAEDEDT
                     LLKAEIMKAKGLIAAMKDPPNMVTVITARSMNPNLTIISEVEDDKNESKLRRVGANVT
                     VNCYRMGAQIMVGRARRKESDPVCGVDINGKNALSLQHEGNTYHFCSEECMAAFKAHP
                     DRFIQWLKALDESCMMPP"
     gene            complement(15483..16670)
                     /locus_tag="MALP_00018"
     CDS             complement(15483..16670)
                     /locus_tag="MALP_00018"
                     /inference="ab initio prediction:Prodigal:2.6"
                     /codon_start=1
                     /transl_table=11
                     /product="hypothetical protein"
                     /protein_id="Prokka:MALP_00018"
                     /translation="MVDFRPFRPYIPRLENGEGIIDRVSPPYDVISDEELARLKGNRY
                     NVTNVTMGGIDGDYSAAGAALRSWIEHGALAQDRRDAFYTYKQTFCEGEHCWQRTGII
                     GLLAAKGYAEGVVPHEETFPQVKEDRLNLLRGTETHCESIFGIFDELSAKLKDEIEDR
                     ETKVLEFTDPQGVRHWLFRICEPEIVTAISAELKEKNVLIADGHHRFETSSRYAQENP
                     NSPAKQFVLATLVPSNDPGLLVFPTHRLVKDLPVPADRFLEFVKSRFELQAVPGPSEL
                     ASALEGRPSSDLGLVIDGKAYVASPRNLPADPMWELDSYVGQEWVLKGEPWKDEPQVV
                     YEHDTAKALARVTEGYRLLVMLRSPSVDKIWELARMDRRMPKKSTYFWPKMWSGLVYY
                     RMR"
     gene            complement(16708..17814)
                     /locus_tag="MALP_00019"
     CDS             complement(16708..17814)
                     /locus_tag="MALP_00019"
                     /inference="ab initio prediction:Prodigal:2.6"
                     /inference="similar to AA sequence:UniProtKB:P00202"
                     /codon_start=1
                     /transl_table=11
                     /product="Ferredoxin"
                     /protein_id="Prokka:MALP_00019"
                     /translation="MASSKVYFTDLHTCQGSNLLQKMEKLLRKAGLDKMDLDGKMVAI
                     KLHMGEPGNLAFVRPNFAAVLVRMIKEKGGRPFLTDCNTLYRGKRANAVDHLNAAMEN
                     GFNRIAVGCDVIIADGLWGNEQREIVIEKELCRTAKIGSAIADADVVISLSHFKGHEL
                     TGFGGALKNLGMGSGSRCGKMEMHASSHPTVNAKKCVGCGQCVKNCPEKAIVLNEKKR
                     AVIDDDLCVGCGQCVAICRYGAPEVEMEGSSEIVNKKIAEYAYAVVDGKPSFHISLIV
                     DVSPNCDCWPFNDVPIVPDIGIAASKDPVALDMACVSLVNEASVAKGSVLDVKGKKGD
                     KFKAIHPNTDWMTGLDHAQRIGLGKKDYELVRLK"
     gene            complement(17839..19782)
                     /locus_tag="MALP_00020"
     CDS             complement(17839..19782)
                     /locus_tag="MALP_00020"
                     /inference="ab initio prediction:Prodigal:2.6"
                     /codon_start=1
                     /transl_table=11
                     /product="hypothetical protein"
                     /protein_id="Prokka:MALP_00020"
                     /translation="MELGLGIDTGGTYTDAAMVDLGTKGLIAWSKSPTTPQDLTIGIE
                     SSVRSLLKKQRFDPAQIKLVGLSTTLATNSVLESRGGRVGLIGIGWDTKEVEALGAEH
                     CAFIRGGHDSKGRELDSLDLKELGETVKAMSDEVDAFVVSSMFSVYQPSHEDRARHMI
                     REITGMPVVAAYELSGELGVIERSVTAVLNARLLPVISDFLDRIESSLKAMRITANIV
                     VLKGDGNVMPVRSARERPVETILSGPAASLLGGSRLSGLDNCLVVDMGGTSTDIAYID
                     NGFPRIGREGAQLGGWRTRVRSIDATTVGLGGDSEIGSDLHGDLKIGPARVLPLALAG
                     ERTKDLPRMIMERRRTDFFVTARGSERLSGNRLLVYRKVEEMGLCDEEELRSTLPDLY
                     LVRETAREMVRTGHLLRTGLTPTDIFNLEGLYRIGDDASSRAGVEHYLEGTRMSVEAY
                     CARVMHRMVGRLAEEVVRKVVAEEIGDLPKDATVDRLVQLMAGERSPGAFRIDLRLDR
                     PIVGIGGPARLLMPSLRELLGAEVVIPEGGPVGNAVGAVCSRISETLTLRIQPLSDGQ
                     FQMVTPWGDAQDFRRAEDAIRRARELAEEHVWGKADRAGAIGITLRSDVREDRFEDQK
                     GMDHLNWIEVTARATGEPRQGHH"
     gene            19884..21335
                     /gene="ravA"
                     /locus_tag="MALP_00021"
     CDS             19884..21335
                     /gene="ravA"
                     /locus_tag="MALP_00021"
                     /EC_number="3.6.3.-"
                     /inference="ab initio prediction:Prodigal:2.6"
                     /inference="protein motif:HAMAP:MF_01625"
                     /codon_start=1
                     /transl_table=11
                     /product="ATPase RavA"
                     /protein_id="Prokka:MALP_00021"
                     /translation="MSGGHVREDEVKGFPDKLSALMMELREQFVEREEEIAGALLAML
                     SGEHVLFIGPPGTAKSQMAKVMCERLRGGSFYYYLLTRFTSPEEVFGPLSLSSLQRDE
                     FRRRTEGYLPQANIAFLDEIFKANSSILNSLLTILNERRFHNGNEVVDVPILSVYGAS
                     NELPNEEEGLAALYDRFLYRFFITNVQDEGNFLKVLTSTNGTLANTTIGLEDIERIKN
                     DALSVKVEEEVLQAYLSLRKHFRSQSVYISDRRWNKTLLVLRTAASAMGRENVDLTFL
                     PLLQHMLWDRPEQKEGLRSLLIDLTSSGGVDLRRLQSSSEELLSLLAKAKQHSASDVQ
                     FPRPVCCYDCGSTFMSAKELCRHGESFPKHLYMDPYAREAQGVNPSYRKFELPELMHV
                     LENVRGWKVTCLRGGAEQRLYARELQELRSIYDKVRGAHDMERDELRKRLDGNIWLSK
                     RDRQDILARQDRRLESMAEIERSLNEVEAELKG"
     gene            21346..22773
                     /gene="viaA"
                     /locus_tag="MALP_00022"
     CDS             21346..22773
                     /gene="viaA"
                     /locus_tag="MALP_00022"
                     /inference="ab initio prediction:Prodigal:2.6"
                     /inference="protein motif:HAMAP:MF_01626"
                     /codon_start=1
                     /transl_table=11
                     /product="Protein ViaA"
                     /protein_id="Prokka:MALP_00022"
                     /translation="MTGLIRELLERPEVQAILMAPSPVPLDQRESAAALMAADLIGDV
                     QSVEPLDVTTMVIHSLFQSRAWMDARKFAGDRPDLIPELLALVIPRVLSAMENGLAGL
                     DWSELSEEERRSTEDLLEALLNPDGREGKEIELDERQREALMLVLRMLVRSLDRIITP
                     LIDRLRKDAEVLLRLEEMLPGQGWDLHRVGLHRAKLGNLERYASLLRKHKDVDRLKEM
                     LGRVEGDRDRKASSDSHSFTETHSLIFSGDVQRMLPQEMVNLADERLKLLFYARMCER
                     RLLTYQLRGKEFRDGERKRGGPVVALLDSSGSMSGEPELAAKALLLALSRRLSEERRP
                     LRALMFSVDVEAYDLYDPSGRSQFLEFLCQTFGGGTDYDVALRQGIKSLSEPEWQGAD
                     ILFITDGLARIKDRGCLHDWNCLKEKQGCRIFTVLVGGTEPGGLQRISDQVFLMTRQG
                     EWSGGSLLQEFSPQPRSAGSCWVTQ"
     gene            complement(22734..23744)
                     /gene="aguA"
                     /locus_tag="MALP_00023"
     CDS             complement(22734..23744)
                     /gene="aguA"
                     /locus_tag="MALP_00023"
                     /EC_number="3.5.3.12"
                     /inference="ab initio prediction:Prodigal:2.6"
                     /inference="protein motif:HAMAP:MF_01841"
                     /codon_start=1
                     /transl_table=11
                     /product="Agmatine deiminase"
                     /protein_id="Prokka:MALP_00023"
                     /translation="MPAEWVKHDATWLSWPKNPLTFPEDVIDEVEGVFAQMAVALSSG
                     ELVNILVDDQVLEDRAYAKVAMAGANMSHVRFLHIKSADVWIRDYGPSFLLHRDTGRK
                     AAVKWDFNAWGAKYDDLLYDDITGQRVVESSGFPYFKPGIVMEGGSIDVNGNGLVMTT
                     EQCLLNKNRNPDLDRGQIEEYLRQYIATPDVLWLASGIEGDDTDGHIDDFARFSSRST
                     VLCAFSDLGENAPVLERNWSLLEGAKDRFGLELQRLPMPEPLYLEEEERNLPASYANF
                     YIGNKVVLLPVFEDPMDKAAVDIMSSHFPGREIVPIVARELVYGYGGIHCVTQQEPAE
                     RG"
     gene            complement(23788..24651)
                     /locus_tag="MALP_00024"
     CDS             complement(23788..24651)
                     /locus_tag="MALP_00024"
                     /EC_number="3.5.5.1"
                     /inference="ab initio prediction:Prodigal:2.6"
                     /inference="similar to AA sequence:UniProtKB:Q9UYV8"
                     /codon_start=1
                     /transl_table=11
                     /product="Nitrilase"
                     /protein_id="Prokka:MALP_00024"
                     /translation="MLKVGLVQMAMSSEVSDNLERAVSMSEEAASKGAEIICLPELFT
                     TPYFPREEDPEGKKERGGFLSTIPGFVTETLSDLAMRTGTVVIGGSIYEAAEDGLYNT
                     ATVFDSDGRMLGKYRKTHIPHDECFYEQHYFRPGDTGFRVFPTSKGKVSALICYDQWF
                     PEAARCSALLGAEIIFYPTAIGTVRGIGQAEGDWQEAWENVMRGHAIANAVPVCAVNR
                     VGTEGESEFYGGSFVCDAFGKTLARAGNGEEVLVAEVDMDHGKRVREGWRFFHNRRPE
                     CYGALVQKEGM"
     gene            complement(24706..25254)
                     /locus_tag="MALP_00025"
     CDS             complement(24706..25254)
                     /locus_tag="MALP_00025"
                     /inference="ab initio prediction:Prodigal:2.6"
                     /codon_start=1
                     /transl_table=11
                     /product="hypothetical protein"
                     /protein_id="Prokka:MALP_00025"
                     /translation="MVEFDLAGMLKGLRSLDVEECRAALEDSRELLMAGWADRRLLQA
                     LIPLTEAEDDQVRRDASWCIGKLALMKIGDPRSVESLIVLTTDLDEEVRANAAWALGE
                     LAGQNIGDTMSIEALNILLTDTDKEVRGMAAWALGRMADKMRVTSPSSVPLLEAMLQD
                     KSEYLRKGAEWSLERIRRLRPL"
     gene            complement(25279..25464)
                     /locus_tag="MALP_00026"
     CDS             complement(25279..25464)
                     /locus_tag="MALP_00026"
                     /inference="ab initio prediction:Prodigal:2.6"
                     /codon_start=1
                     /transl_table=11
                     /product="hypothetical protein"
                     /protein_id="Prokka:MALP_00026"
                     /translation="MADETDKGPCLWHAPDDRCANCKARRYRLDALGMKDIYGECRGQ
                     EDYRTCEFYKLKPVPKC"
     gene            complement(25610..25682)
                     /locus_tag="MALP_00027"
     tRNA            complement(25610..25682)
                     /locus_tag="MALP_00027"
                     /product="tRNA-Val"
                     /inference="COORDINATES:profile:Aragorn:1.2"
                     /note="tRNA-Val(tac)"
     gene            complement(25755..27893)
                     /locus_tag="MALP_00028"
     CDS             complement(25755..27893)
                     /locus_tag="MALP_00028"
                     /inference="ab initio prediction:Prodigal:2.6"
                     /codon_start=1
                     /transl_table=11
                     /product="hypothetical protein"
                     /protein_id="Prokka:MALP_00028"
                     /translation="MMNNLKKMIAMVIVFTMITGGMLVVVPGVGESSDAPSSAYLDVE
                     PLYVEPEFRERKITDMSVVNLERSVDQMSLNLANGTVQPYWTVKTYWDEANGTFYDDY
                     DLIDIEKRGEGQHCEVWVADNRSFYSSVDPRNAQVNILDWQVEYLISEFDDIIYPTMT
                     ETFIDSPSLNGSSPSLEDWRYMMDNDTLTVENVSDMLYPTNDSGKLMIVVFNIIDENW
                     YNVAWGGGFIIGYYSPSMKSLYDRNIINVDCWDWARRLGDNVTKPNQYESTIAHEYQH
                     LLHDEMDPEEVSWVNEGLSMMAEYLCGYDWSYDHMQEFMDYPENSLTVWGDLGGENIL
                     SDYGAVAMFFAYLHDHYGGTEMLQAVFFSEMHDIEGVDEALLDMGHNRLSFEQVFRDW
                     RLANLILDPSVGGGLYCYKSVDMDALGSVWLMPYNVGYPQLDRSDYSGAGYLVNDMAY
                     AYATDYLRCHNLDEANEMMKMVFDGGEFAACGWTLTEEDYLYSGTGENLIDYTASIEL
                     NLTTPLEESEYLHTLEISTYWNIETEWDFGFVQISTDGGETWTTLDDVGAYCTNLHDG
                     GAHPDIVANLPGLTGTSVDTVDLTFDLSAYDGQEVLIGFRYMTDWGATNYGWDIYDVV
                     VDGEAIPLESFSVNIPPEVDWIVTIYVPGNEDRTAMIIDIPSLDQTEVAVKLLASLVG
                     YDEMYIIMSPNDGPVGFSIDITYRGENTPR"
     gene            28131..28724
                     /locus_tag="MALP_00029"
     CDS             28131..28724
                     /locus_tag="MALP_00029"
                     /inference="ab initio prediction:Prodigal:2.6"
                     /codon_start=1
                     /transl_table=11
                     /product="hypothetical protein"
                     /protein_id="Prokka:MALP_00029"
                     /translation="MAKNDRNSSWFKEAMSLPETGPALRRYFVNTMFDSTFAVLGIII
                     GSALTADADKGLVIATIITSCVALAISTGSSVYEGETLEQSRRMDEIGRAMLRPVEET
                     NLGKASKASAAIIALSNSLAPLMTGAIIVSPFLLLGEETIIVAAEVAIVLALVLLFIT
                     GFIMGKLSERNPWWKGLRMALVGVAAFFVCYMIGGLV"
     gene            complement(28726..29379)
                     /gene="ubiE_1"
                     /locus_tag="MALP_00030"
     CDS             complement(28726..29379)
                     /gene="ubiE_1"
                     /locus_tag="MALP_00030"
                     /EC_number="2.1.1.163"
                     /inference="ab initio prediction:Prodigal:2.6"
                     /inference="protein motif:HAMAP:MF_01813"
                     /codon_start=1
                     /transl_table=11
                     /product="Ubiquinone/menaquinone biosynthesis
                     C-methyltransferase UbiE"
                     /protein_id="Prokka:MALP_00030"
                     /translation="MTEDEQLKQWNSTYAVKPDFFGAEPSDLAVRAVDIFRRNGCKKV
                     LELGCGQGRDTCLFAKEGFQVIALDYSESGICQMREKAKEMRMDDKVECVRQDLRAGI
                     PLPDGSVDAVYSHMLLTMELWEREIQFILDECRRVLGPGGLNIYSVRNDHDPHFGKGP
                     HKGEDMWQNPMGFVVHFFSEDKIKRLANGYELVHVREFDDPSPPFTKKLYEVLLRKP"
     gene            complement(29389..30099)
                     /locus_tag="MALP_00031"
     CDS             complement(29389..30099)
                     /locus_tag="MALP_00031"
                     /inference="ab initio prediction:Prodigal:2.6"
                     /codon_start=1
                     /transl_table=11
                     /product="hypothetical protein"
                     /protein_id="Prokka:MALP_00031"
                     /translation="MSDYATLARDLKETLGLKHEPVAITLIKKGSALPSDYPVTEAPV
                     RHCGTIMRARKGEKLLVTPEKEACPVGASALGMVPVPEKVASGEFHANMGMYKDPAAA
                     KNTLELRTSFPLGDVIGVAASPLDKATLVPDVVVLTALPEQVFWLIPAAQTYEEGGRV
                     SVEMAAVQASCVDATIIPIVKGKTNISLGCFGCRKTTDIMAEEMLVGIPFKNFEKIVG
                     AVKTMGAGAIPKSRAKSL"
     gene            complement(30216..31262)
                     /gene="thiL_1"
                     /locus_tag="MALP_00032"
     CDS             complement(30216..31262)
                     /gene="thiL_1"
                     /locus_tag="MALP_00032"
                     /EC_number="2.7.4.16"
                     /inference="ab initio prediction:Prodigal:2.6"
                     /inference="protein motif:HAMAP:MF_02128"
                     /codon_start=1
                     /transl_table=11
                     /product="Thiamine-monophosphate kinase"
                     /protein_id="Prokka:MALP_00032"
                     /translation="MKRVTMGHGAGGEMMQELIAKSIAPFLPKVKIEVPLDSMDDAAI
                     VDDIIFTTDGHTVKPIFFPGGDIGSLAVSGTVNDIAVMGGKPLALSMSMILEEGLEIE
                     VLERVTKSIGRYSEIAGVPVVTGDTKVMEKGAIDRMVISASAVGKRHPAMDHNLKVAS
                     SYRKVDSRWLTDDNVRDGDVMLVSGTLGDHGIALLSFREGYGFESRVQSDCAPLNHMI
                     GKLLEVGGITAMKDATRGGFANAINEWSSKSKVGMELVEMDIPVADAVRNASEMLGLD
                     PLTIGNEGKVIIACVPEMAEEVLKALRSDEHGRNAAIVGRASKAVKHVMMRTEVGGRR
                     ILEPPVGDPVPRIC"
     gene            31364..31441
                     /locus_tag="MALP_00033"
     tRNA            31364..31441
                     /locus_tag="MALP_00033"
                     /product="tRNA-Arg"
                     /inference="COORDINATES:profile:Aragorn:1.2"
                     /note="tRNA-Arg(tcg)"
     gene            complement(31472..32047)
                     /locus_tag="MALP_00034"
     CDS             complement(31472..32047)
                     /locus_tag="MALP_00034"
                     /inference="ab initio prediction:Prodigal:2.6"
                     /codon_start=1
                     /transl_table=11
                     /product="hypothetical protein"
                     /protein_id="Prokka:MALP_00034"
                     /translation="MAMESTNRLSSEQRETLLAALKARFEDNMSRHKDLEWSKVEARL
                     KAHPDKLWSLQEMESTGGEPDVIGCDRSAGAFIFFDCSKESPKDRRKVCYDRDGQAMR
                     EKKGVHPAGNALGMATAMGIDLLTEEQYRELQRLGSFDTKTSSWIRTPTNIRTLGGAL
                     FADRRYGHVFVYHNSAPSFYSSRGFRGSLRV"
     gene            32268..32372
                     /locus_tag="MALP_00035"
     CDS             32268..32372
                     /locus_tag="MALP_00035"
                     /inference="ab initio prediction:Prodigal:2.6"
                     /codon_start=1
                     /transl_table=11
                     /product="hypothetical protein"
                     /protein_id="Prokka:MALP_00035"
                     /translation="MVLIIAPFLPTIVLLALVYMTLRKRKKKELAAKK"
     gene            32519..32812
                     /locus_tag="MALP_00036"
     CDS             32519..32812
                     /locus_tag="MALP_00036"
                     /inference="ab initio prediction:Prodigal:2.6"
                     /codon_start=1
                     /transl_table=11
                     /product="hypothetical protein"
                     /protein_id="Prokka:MALP_00036"
                     /translation="MDRLAVIGLLAGPVTTSGFVPQVIKGYRSGSMSDVSLFMPLLFM
                     AGMMLWLIYGVFLGDLPVVLWNGMAIILSSVLMALNARSARQKRKGAEPRVTR"
     gene            complement(32802..33521)
                     /gene="queG_1"
                     /locus_tag="MALP_00037"
     CDS             complement(32802..33521)
                     /gene="queG_1"
                     /locus_tag="MALP_00037"
                     /EC_number="1.17.99.6"
                     /inference="ab initio prediction:Prodigal:2.6"
                     /inference="protein motif:HAMAP:MF_00916"
                     /codon_start=1
                     /transl_table=11
                     /product="Epoxyqueuosine reductase"
                     /protein_id="Prokka:MALP_00037"
                     /translation="MSASVPLEPFYQKIEDAARESGSGLVGFADLSPLKGMLAGDATT
                     FEFPCAVTFAVEIPKDAARASLDKPSEEMRSAYKMCNKKIKEAGERIVQLLIAEGYKA
                     RFIDPAQRVNPEKLLGPMSQKAIASLSGMGWIGKNGLLITESYGPRQRMGAVLTDMPV
                     TREAKLVDNQCGTCTACIDRCAMKVLKGPDFKHHPGSRDLVIDWAKCGVYEARLIGDG
                     SRPEMACGRCISVCPFSKVNE"
     gene            complement(33577..33954)
                     /gene="arsR_1"
                     /locus_tag="MALP_00038"
     CDS             complement(33577..33954)
                     /gene="arsR_1"
                     /locus_tag="MALP_00038"
                     /inference="ab initio prediction:Prodigal:2.6"
                     /inference="similar to AA sequence:UniProtKB:O52029"
                     /codon_start=1
                     /transl_table=11
                     /product="Putative arsenical resistance operon repressor
                     ArsR"
                     /protein_id="Prokka:MALP_00038"
                     /translation="MAVEGNGGPGEGNCSLPKEVADGLRDAGGREGLLSRIPDKDTLK
                     AISDRHQALSDPVRLQIVHLLGASELCPCVLKDLTGLTDSKLSYHLGILEKAKLTEWR
                     QNKNWRVYRLTDLGRSYLDGMII"
     gene            complement(34013..34648)
                     /locus_tag="MALP_00039"
     CDS             complement(34013..34648)
                     /locus_tag="MALP_00039"
                     /inference="ab initio prediction:Prodigal:2.6"
                     /codon_start=1
                     /transl_table=11
                     /product="hypothetical protein"
                     /protein_id="Prokka:MALP_00039"
                     /translation="MSPRDELLRLAALADSKGARSAVLSSHDVVVADWVRFKCRYGCK
                     GYAKHLSCPPYAPSPEDTRRMLAEYDHALLLRFDGVPGREGARPEDVPDDFHPWYRDL
                     ILLVNRTVHLLEKTAFYDGFYKAFGFGAYPCIYCEHCVAEEAEGIVDESVRRKCRHMD
                     LMRPSMEAAGMDVFATARKVGWEIGTIPCKDLEYGKVTRFDLVSVGLLLLE"
     gene            complement(34717..34980)
                     /locus_tag="MALP_00040"
     CDS             complement(34717..34980)
                     /locus_tag="MALP_00040"
                     /inference="ab initio prediction:Prodigal:2.6"
                     /codon_start=1
                     /transl_table=11
                     /product="hypothetical protein"
                     /protein_id="Prokka:MALP_00040"
                     /translation="MEVDLVTLVNLLLCLAIAALGLLGYRRSKHTLPLMLAVVFALFG
                     VSHLMILLGLFEDLEMVVFAIRVAGYALVICLLYRYVQVLDIF"
     gene            complement(35025..35840)
                     /gene="mutM"
                     /locus_tag="MALP_00041"
     CDS             complement(35025..35840)
                     /gene="mutM"
                     /locus_tag="MALP_00041"
                     /EC_number="4.2.99.18"
                     /inference="ab initio prediction:Prodigal:2.6"
                     /inference="protein motif:HAMAP:MF_00103"
                     /codon_start=1
                     /transl_table=11
                     /product="Formamidopyrimidine-DNA glycosylase"
                     /protein_id="Prokka:MALP_00041"
                     /translation="MYDAVDYVRMPELPEVEMARRFVEERLIGRRVASLDVKDGKMLA
                     NASERSMKNVFIGNTVDDAYRHGKNLLVKIGDHHLHIHLGMSGSLHLVNDRENTSHER
                     FRLGLDEGALVLDDPRRFGRFGIYHRIEDLIMEKELGPDALTVPEKVFVSRLEGRRGS
                     IKPLLLDQSIIAGVGNLYADEALFQERLHPATRADSLSITEMARLGKRIRKVLDASIS
                     VRTELSRLPEGFLLRDRREGAPCPRCATALMAIRIGGRTTILCPACQSHRAKQ"
     gene            35945..36379
                     /locus_tag="MALP_00042"
     CDS             35945..36379
                     /locus_tag="MALP_00042"
                     /inference="ab initio prediction:Prodigal:2.6"
                     /codon_start=1
                     /transl_table=11
                     /product="hypothetical protein"
                     /protein_id="Prokka:MALP_00042"
                     /translation="MGGDRRDWRSVERMSWRVTVSAVSVLGWFGLVIAWPFFLADGCS
                     ILQNMAVLMLSVVALAIVNVSVWLTFAQSVGDLKDISCDVKKHGMAEGALPLAWLVAI
                     GVWLFWYAGDHSLYQNLAVLLLSVVPVAGISMLLGKCSPHQR"
     gene            complement(36362..36703)
                     /locus_tag="MALP_00043"
     CDS             complement(36362..36703)
                     /locus_tag="MALP_00043"
                     /inference="ab initio prediction:Prodigal:2.6"
                     /codon_start=1
                     /transl_table=11
                     /product="hypothetical protein"
                     /protein_id="Prokka:MALP_00043"
                     /translation="MGNRLKLTIFSVSCCQPQTAVYDKKYIELIRQVIQESSIEADVD
                     LVTATEARMSLSYFFVGAIQPLYAKYGPAVAPALFVNEKLTLFGGVPTKEKLKEVLEK
                     AASEPPSSLMW"
     gene            complement(36693..37613)
                     /gene="arsA"
                     /locus_tag="MALP_00044"
     CDS             complement(36693..37613)
                     /gene="arsA"
                     /locus_tag="MALP_00044"
                     /EC_number="3.6.3.16"
                     /inference="ab initio prediction:Prodigal:2.6"
                     /inference="similar to AA sequence:UniProtKB:O52027"
                     /codon_start=1
                     /transl_table=11
                     /product="Putative arsenical pump-driving ATPase"
                     /protein_id="Prokka:MALP_00044"
                     /translation="MTQEDMRETIEKRKFLFFGGKGGVGKTTMAATTATWLSDHGYKT
                     LIVATDPTVSLSAIYGQEISATEITKIGTERNLCGLNINPKKAMGVFQTRLEGMMEGF
                     SSMFGSELLSTPCTEEIAAFDQFVSYFEDTEHDKVVFDTAPTGHTLRELSMPFDWSGY
                     ISNQIKNRRELSEVLGFVYDESMVADLEAEKARYDKSVRGLSDETISAFNLVLLPEKL
                     PIEETARAIEDLGGFGIKVKSLIINEVIPREVLQGNWFLERRRATQDRYLTEIAQRFQ
                     EIPSMEVQLFDTDVYGMEMLRRVGRALYGK"
     gene            37748..37846
                     /locus_tag="MALP_00045"
     CDS             37748..37846
                     /locus_tag="MALP_00045"
                     /inference="ab initio prediction:Prodigal:2.6"
                     /codon_start=1
                     /transl_table=11
                     /product="hypothetical protein"
                     /protein_id="Prokka:MALP_00045"
                     /translation="MEAAQADELKFKMSLVAKTALAWQVFSGTMVA"
     gene            complement(37869..39374)
                     /locus_tag="MALP_00046"
     CDS             complement(37869..39374)
                     /locus_tag="MALP_00046"
                     /inference="ab initio prediction:Prodigal:2.6"
                     /codon_start=1
                     /transl_table=11
                     /product="hypothetical protein"
                     /protein_id="Prokka:MALP_00046"
                     /translation="MMQRRYFVAKMPDEPGALHRAAEIVKRHGGNIDRIQYDKRIDPY
                     TVFFEARCSEEEYQAMRAELEAIGYLQGKMSLPSFLKFNVVLPNRSGALFDFLNHTTA
                     ARCNIDFLDFDDRGKHPERLTVSLTVEEAGAVDRLLEVLKSVYPLEILEYDTTGQHLD
                     ETVFYIRFAQELRALIGEAEDAFLLRLLSDINHVAQELMNLGSDPKQAFSDVLRSGRG
                     LRETSGKGFYADLQEVRLDKADVLCVQLPCGGNCYLLRNGSEVSMVDTGFGIYFRDLD
                     RLMEKEGWGGVGMVRNVLITHGDADHSGSAGFINAPVRMHPDTLEMIRRSNRAYGSDS
                     EGSVLSEVYTKLINLFSGFSVAERPEIYPLNRRNSRGDFPVLTTLDLAGMRCEVLEGF
                     GGHTTGQVFYFLPEELVLFTGDSLINFDSLTEERKDFATLAKNLMTSVNVDSAKASKE
                     RRALLRLIETEESARTDGRKCLVCGGHGAISVLSEGKLVQHSPARRRVAEK"
     gene            complement(39443..39676)
                     /locus_tag="MALP_00047"
     CDS             complement(39443..39676)
                     /locus_tag="MALP_00047"
                     /inference="ab initio prediction:Prodigal:2.6"
                     /codon_start=1
                     /transl_table=11
                     /product="hypothetical protein"
                     /protein_id="Prokka:MALP_00047"
                     /translation="MEQDDREPVLKELRTIPVVGEKVAEPLYMLGIRSVRELVGRSPE
                     DMYGELRTMKGYYVEPCMLNQLKVAVSMAAKMK"
     gene            complement(39722..40327)
                     /locus_tag="MALP_00048"
     CDS             complement(39722..40327)
                     /locus_tag="MALP_00048"
                     /inference="ab initio prediction:Prodigal:2.6"
                     /codon_start=1
                     /transl_table=11
                     /product="hypothetical protein"
                     /protein_id="Prokka:MALP_00048"
                     /translation="MGDAPLRIAILVASYAFLGGAIKYIDQAYDESLGSIKIAKLLAV
                     LSGLIMGGVMVADGGFSTAFFLAMLISLVVTKKIDNVSFLVGTFIGLATFLTGGLIWG
                     MDVMLLPLAIFLIAGAVDELADGFAHGRDLGKAVEYFLHYRPFSDFALVILIVAVPFD
                     WIYLAPYFAFTFSYLLIGMLDEGQVTQSVRVIIRKASQLRP"
     gene            40849..41589
                     /locus_tag="MALP_00049"
     CDS             40849..41589
                     /locus_tag="MALP_00049"
                     /inference="ab initio prediction:Prodigal:2.6"
                     /codon_start=1
                     /transl_table=11
                     /product="hypothetical protein"
                     /protein_id="Prokka:MALP_00049"
                     /translation="MKWCSHISIGKAIADVLELPPGERKAFLDGIIEPDRHKERVNGP
                     GYSYRVSHHHPSRRVVMLHVWMARRSFLRNNSYLGYRHLGMALHYLQDKSTSKGFLGV
                     SHDRREEALAELPVPVEAIERGFKKYLSTPEFVSRSLELTKPQKDVHQIMAQASFRSA
                     AVAAAVTDLRRPSGLEQKLRALRRSHLLVHVPLAIGALAIGASLSLAWWNAIPLATSV
                     VISLIVLIRDRTYRRLNRVASWHGLKRQ"
     gene            41916..42410
                     /gene="phr"
                     /locus_tag="MALP_00050"
     CDS             41916..42410
                     /gene="phr"
                     /locus_tag="MALP_00050"
                     /EC_number="4.1.99.3"
                     /inference="ab initio prediction:Prodigal:2.6"
                     /inference="similar to AA sequence:UniProtKB:P58818"
                     /codon_start=1
                     /transl_table=11
                     /product="Deoxyribodipyrimidine photo-lyase"
                     /protein_id="Prokka:MALP_00050"
                     /translation="MPLFLQELKISLTITDFDPPRQRSEWRTKVMERCGSGFEEVDAH
                     NIVPCLAASPKQEFAAATFRPRIERHLPDRLEHLPPSPSQFKDWPGDAETNDVSKILD
                     RYENVAVDKWEGGSFHADRTLGDFVRERLPGYAENRNDPNLNGAYRRFEVGAFVEKYF
                     NPGR"
     gene            complement(42394..43902)
                     /gene="rnj_1"
                     /locus_tag="MALP_00051"
     CDS             complement(42394..43902)
                     /gene="rnj_1"
                     /locus_tag="MALP_00051"
                     /EC_number="3.1.-.-"
                     /inference="ab initio prediction:Prodigal:2.6"
                     /inference="protein motif:HAMAP:MF_01491"
                     /codon_start=1
                     /transl_table=11
                     /product="Ribonuclease J"
                     /protein_id="Prokka:MALP_00051"
                     /translation="MKITVYGGAGVVGGNKVHVDLGDRGALLDFGEPFDVNNLYCSEF
                     VTPRVGRGLRDYLRLGMLPPLDCYRPDLYPMDLRTAMSPVRVDALFLSHAHQDHFGHA
                     GFLREDIPIIASPMTYAILRASSELGRSDMATDIFDHTVREPKKGEPRVLVASKGKDK
                     GVRGRRWVLTGKVVEDEPDWKKGDMCDVSEGSRELNGIEYKAFPVDHSIYGATAFALR
                     RGEGDWMVYSGDLRMHGAHGEDTARFADEAGKLSPRALIIEGTRIGRPVPEREITEDV
                     VHQNCLAAVEDGRGLTIADFSAKNYERLDTFIDIARRTGKRMVVTYKDVALLQSIAKV
                     DGNVRKDSLWVYRSLSDKEWDQVEKLRDDGWQVTDPDDIAMEPEEHMLCLSFWDMAKL
                     LDLDWKGGTYVYSNSMAYDLRQTDNLQKLMNWIDLMKFDCRGLSKTNGTLDFEEGFHS
                     SGHLAIDDLWKVVRKISPEVVVPVHCALPEEFAELCPVRTVLPEKGKVIDLG"
ORIGIN      
        1 tcggcggttc gaacgtctac aacatcgcca ccaactactc caaggccaag gtcatggact
       61 cccacagcct caatgagggc acctggctga ccatatcctt cctggacgag ggcgatccgg
      121 cggtcaacat atcggtgctc ataaagaacg ccaagggcga aatcgtctac aatggcacca
      181 ccgatgccga cggcaaggtc aagatactgc tgacgcagta ctcctacacc tccgagggca
      241 aggacgatgg gttcaacccg tacaccataa ccgctgactt cgagtccggt gagaagagca
      301 ccgacgtggt gctcgaccag tcctaccagg acctcaccat cgagggcgaa gaggaaagcg
      361 acatgggagc catcctggcg gtggtcgggg tactggtcat catcctgctc atcgtggccg
      421 cggtagtggt catgaggcgc cggaagtaac gggacccaaa ccccttagtt ccaaaccttt
      481 tccttatttc tcatttttct cctctaagat actttgttaa ggggggagtt ccattcccaa
      541 gcgagcgaaa tgacctattc cgagagggcg cgacagctat tggccagcag ccatgcttcc
      601 gagggcgata ccgttcgtct aaaggcggga ggcaaggatc actcgggcat gctcatgcct
      661 catcacgatt tcagtcatcc cgatgtcata gtgatcaagc tgaagagcgg ctacaacatc
      721 gggatcatgg tagacgattc ctccgaactg aacgttgagg tcaaggccca ggagcggtac
      781 tcaaaggcca tagcgccatc caaggtcagc gatcttccgg tcatatcctt cctgggaacc
      841 ggcggcacca tcgccagcta tgtcgactat cgaacgggag ccgtgcatcc ggccttgaag
      901 gccgaggaat tggtggccac cgttcccgag ctcaccgaga tctgcaggat gcgctccaag
      961 gtggtgttct cgatattcag cgagaacatg gacgtggcac actggcagga actggcggga
     1021 gccgtggccg aggagctgaa ctccggagtg gaaggcgtca taatacccca cgggacggac
     1081 accctggggt tcacctccgc tgcgctgtcc ttcatgctcg gcgacgtgcc gaggccggtc
     1141 gtcctggtcg gagcccagag gtcatcagat cgcccctctt ccgattctta cggtaactta
     1201 ctttccgcgg cacgcttctg tgtgaacgcc aatgcggccg ggatcttcgt gctgatgcat
     1261 ggcgagacct cggacacctg cgcgcacgtt caccggggga ccaaggtccg caagatgcac
     1321 gccagccgcc gtgatgcgtt ccgtagtttg aatgccgctc ctgtggccgt cctggacctc
     1381 gacggcggct tgaagatggc ttcccaatgc catccgaaga acgatgtcaa ggtgcaggcg
     1441 gacacccgca tggagccgaa cgtggggctg ctgcacttct atcctggtct gagcgccgag
     1501 gcagtgagca ggttcgctga cggtctgcga gggctggtca tcgccggcac cggcctcggt
     1561 cacgtctcca gggacctggt gaggggcttg aagaacctga cctcccaggg gataaccgtg
     1621 gtcatgacca cccagtgcct ggaaggaagg gtgaacctga acgtctacga tactggtagg
     1681 gaccttctct ccgccggagt gatccccggc gaggacatgc tgcctgaaac ggcactagtg
     1741 aagctcatgt acgtcctggg ccgaacggac gagccggaca aggtcaggga gctgatgctc
     1801 accgatcttc ggggcgagat ctcggaaagg agggagctgt gatgcatcag ctgacctgcg
     1861 gaatagagat ccatcagcag ctggacaccc acaagctgtt ctgctcctgc cgctcccgtc
     1921 tggtggagga ggagggaaat cgcttccggc gccggctgcg cccgacgcag agcgagatgg
     1981 gggagatcga ccgcgccgtc ctggcgcagg ccgaacggcg aatgcatttc acctaccagg
     2041 ctccccatgg cgtgtcttgc ctggtggaag cggacgagga gccgccccac gacgcggacg
     2101 aggaggcgat gcaggcctcc ctgatcgtct cggccatgct gaactgccgg gtgatggacg
     2161 aggtgcactt catgcgcaag atcgtcatcg acggttcgaa caccagcggt ttccagcgca
     2221 cggcgttggt ggccgtggac ggccacctgg aggtgaacgg ccgtaagatc ggtatactgt
     2281 ccctatgcct cgaggaggac gccgcgcgca aggtggaaac gaaggacagg gaggtcacgt
     2341 accgcctgga ccgcctgggg ataccgctca tcgagatagc caccgccccg gacatgcacg
     2401 acccggacga ggtgaaggag gtggcgcagc gtttgggctc catgctccgc tccacgcgca
     2461 aggtgaagcg cggtctcggg acgataagag aggacctcaa tatttccgta ccggatggcg
     2521 ccagggtcga gataaagggg gctcaggacc tttccctgct gccgacgtac gtccgcaacg
     2581 agatggagag acaacgttcc ctcatagaga tcaggcggat cctcagagaa aggggcgctg
     2641 ttcccgttcc ggtggtggcc aaggacattt cctccttgtt gaaggatagc cgatccaaag
     2701 ttatccgctc cgccctgtcc aagggcggca aggtgttctg ttccgctttg ccgttattcg
     2761 ctggaaccat gcgcagcgcc gatggaaaat tacgattggg ggcggagttg gcccagcacg
     2821 cccgctcccg cggagttgcc ggaatattcc actccgatga acttcccgct tacggcatca
     2881 ccgttgaaga ggtgcaggcg atacgcaagg agctctgtct ccaagatggc gacgcattcg
     2941 cgctttgcgc cgacgccgcc gaccgggcgg aacctgctct tctggccgcc gtggccaggg
     3001 ccaaccaggc tcttgtcggc gtgccggagg agacccgcga tcccttgccg gacggcacct
     3061 ccgtctacag ccgtccgttg ccgggggcgg ggcgcatgta ccccgagacg gacgtgaagc
     3121 ctatactgat aggcaaggat cggttggagc acatcagcca gaaccttccg gagcttcccg
     3181 aggagcgcat ggcgcgcatt tccagggaat acggcgtgaa cgaacagcag tcccgtcaat
     3241 tggtaaagga cggtttcgac gagctgttcg aggaggtggc caaggaccgg gccatggcgg
     3301 cggtggccgc ccgcaccttc ctgagcacct atccggagct gatgaaggaa ggggtggacc
     3361 tggggtcgct gacggacgaa agggtcaagg aggcctttgc cgctttatcg gccggacggt
     3421 tcgccaagga ggcgcttccc gcggtgctca gggagcttgc caacggttcc ggcgtcgaaa
     3481 aggcggtaaa cgccttagga ctgggctcgc tggaccaggg ggaagctgcc ggcatcatcg
     3541 acatgatcat caaggaaagg gctgaattcg tgcgggagaa gggggaagcc gccgtggggc
     3601 cgctcatggg cgtggcaatg aaggagctgc gcggcaaggt ggacggcaga caggccgccg
     3661 acctgctgaa ggagagggtg caggcgttcc tcaaagggtg agcctcagca ctcgcagctc
     3721 ctcgaagaag agggtcttgg aagccacggt ctcgatacgc cagcccgaga gggcatcttc
     3781 cagggccgag gggtccatgt catcggagat gagcagcagt acccttcctc cgggttccag
     3841 gcgctctctc gcctgtctaa ggaagcggtc cgtgaggcgt acgccgtcct caccgccggc
     3901 ccagcacagg tcctcctgcc cctggacgtc cccgcgcagg taaggggggt tgaagacgat
     3961 caggtcgaac tttcccgata cgtcagtgaa caggtcgctc tggaccacgc gtgcatcgag
     4021 cccgttcatc ttggcgctgt tctcggtggc ccggaccgcc ctctcgtcca cgtcgaccga
     4081 ggtgacgacc gccccagccc tggccatgtg catggatatg atcccggagc cgcatcccat
     4141 ctccagcgct ctctctcccc tatcgacatc tatggcggac agcaggagat aggtgtcctc
     4201 ggccggtgag taaacctccg ggcggatgtc cagctggatg gtgcggtcgc gaagcacgga
     4261 cgttcagcgt tgccaggggt aataaccttt cccgaagggt ttaaacgggg atggtatatc
     4321 ggacaaacgt ggacacgtac agcctgttcg gtatcggcgt catcatcgca gcactgctgc
     4381 tcgcccacct caggcgatat cccctggcgc aggtgctggt gctgatcaac ctgggcatgt
     4441 tcctgttgag catcatcgcc gactggggct caccttatta tctgtcggag gtgcagcgtg
     4501 agcttggctt ccggccgtac tacgtaggcg agccgtccaa ctggttcacc gtattcactc
     4561 acatgttcgt gcacgccgac ctcatgcacg tgctgttcaa catgatcttc ctgatactga
     4621 taggcgttcc gctggaggag cgcatcggga ggcggaactt cgccatatgc ttcttcatcc
     4681 cggggctgct ggccctgtta ttggaggcga cggtgcgggg gttcgattcc gggatactca
     4741 ttctcggcgc gtcaggagcg gtggccggga ccatgggcgc gcttcttttc ctgtatccta
     4801 aggacgagat ccccatgttc ctcggcttca tattcctgcc ccgggtgccc gtctggatct
     4861 cggtgggcgc atggttcgcc atccaggcgg tatcggcatt cacgctacca tccgggatag
     4921 cttccggtgg tgttgcatat gcggcgcaca tcggcggctt cgtggccggg atgggtgtgg
     4981 cgttccttct gcccgggaag aaggagagcg atcctgacag cgaagtggac ctggagggcc
     5041 tggccaccac cgatgagctt cgggcgatca aagagcgcat cgaaatggag acggagccgg
     5101 acgtccggcg ggcctggctg gagaggttcg tagaacgttc cgtttgcccc tcctgcggta
     5161 accgtccgaa gctggaggga aaccgtatta agtgcgcatg cggatgggag aggtcggtaa
     5221 gatgagcgtg aacagggtgg atgtgctctg cccggggatg atcgtccgcg acgggccgat
     5281 cgtcctggag gcccgctcca ccgcgacctt ggtgatccgg ggggagcggc ggctgctggt
     5341 ggacaccagt ggacctcaga atcgccagat gttgaccgaa gccctgcggt cccgaggact
     5401 aggtccatcg gacatcgagc tgatcgttct cacccatgcg cacggcgacc acgaagggaa
     5461 cctcggaatg ttccctgatg ccaaggtgat agcgcaccgc gcggaaggcg gagagatgac
     5521 cttcgagaac gatatcgaga tatgggaggg cgtacggctg gtgcacaccc ccgggcacac
     5581 cccgggaagc atcagcgtga tggtcgaggc tgacgaggtg ttcgcgatag cgggggacgc
     5641 cataccgacc gaggacaacg cccggaaatg ggtgcccccg gggcatcatt acgaccggcg
     5701 gaaggccatg gaatccatgg aaatgctggt ggacgcggcc gacgtggtcg tgccgggcca
     5761 cgggccggcc ttccgcacgg ctccgtacaa aggaaaaggg aggcgaggcg aatgaacgta
     5821 ccgaacgcga tacaggtgga atgcccggac tgcggcgagg agaccctgca cgaggtgctg
     5881 aaagggaggc taggcaagga cgggaacact ctggagggca cactgcgctg tcaggagtgc
     5941 ggccgggtgc acaccgccgt ggtcagggag accaagaccg tgctggtccc ggtcataatc
     6001 agcgatcagg gcgagtccag aaaggcgaag atggagatcc ccgaggacga agagatacgc
     6061 gtagaggacg agctcctcct ggacgacctt cccataatcg tcagctccct cgagaagggc
     6121 aacggccggg tgacgaaggc cttggcgaag gacatcacgg ccatctgggc caagcgcttc
     6181 gaccaggtgc acgtaaaaat atccatcaac gacgtgcaca agaccatacc ggcggagata
     6241 gtggtccttc cggaggagga gttcttcatc ggtgacctga tgaccgtcgg gaggcataac
     6301 gtggtcatca cccagataaa gaccaccgat ggcatggccc gccgcggttc cgtgctggcc
     6361 agggacatcg tgaggttata cgccaggaag gcccgcacca cttattcgtg aggaacatgg
     6421 acgaaaggag gcaaatggtc gccgggctgc gcggccgcgg cctggtgttc tctgaaaggg
     6481 tagaagaggc cctgctcaag gtcccccgcc atctctttct gccggagagc gcccgttcac
     6541 aggcctatcg cgattcacct ctgcccatag gcgatgggca gacgatatcc gccccgcaca
     6601 tggtggcgat gatggccgaa gcgctcgatc ttcgcgatgg gcagaaggtc ctggagatcg
     6661 gtgccggctc cggctacaac gccgcggtga tggccgaact ggtcggtccc caaggcaaga
     6721 tcatcaccat ggagcggcat ccatccctgg ccgagaaagc gaccaagatc ctgctggaag
     6781 ccgggtacgc caacgtccag gtggtggtcg gggacggttc cctcggtcat ccggagcagg
     6841 cgccctacga ccgtataagc gtcacttgcg gcgcgccccg agtgcctgga cccctggcgg
     6901 agcagcttag ggagggcgga acaatggtga taccggtggg cggattggat taccagtcct
     6961 tgctaagggt taggaagcaa agcggacgca taatgaccga ggacctcggt tcagtggtct
     7021 tcgtcccgct gatcggtgaa aagggtcacc cgtcacaata gcaagggaag cacggcgctc
     7081 aggctggcgt cccttatgac gtgatgcgcg cctcgcacga cttcctcgtc aatgggattg
     7141 aaagcaattc ccaaggagga ggcctggaac atggagacgt caatggaact gttgccgatg
     7201 gccgccgttc tttccggagc tgttccgaag aggtcctgcg cctcctgcag agctttccgt
     7261 ttattgcaca gctcaaccct gaggacgccc tctccagtca gtctcccatg gacatccgcc
     7321 tcgagtccgt tcgaccactg agcgtcgaag ttgaactccc tggccagctt tccggcgata
     7381 aggtccagcc cgccgcttat tatcaccgtc ctggtccccc tctcatgcag ggcttgaacg
     7441 gtctcggcga tcccaggatt tatcgggagc ctggccagct ccctctccac gtccgccagg
     7501 cccagcccgg ggcggtgctt gagccaaagc gcgatgtccc ggcgcatgaa ctccaggtcg
     7561 tcgatctccc cgtccatgaa ggatatgacc gactcctcgt tgctcacccc gaaccggtcg
     7621 tgcacccagg tccaggaaga aagatagtcg accagcacgc cgtccatgtc gaaggccacc
     7681 agatcgaact ttcgcccgtt ctctctcacg gtcaaggcca ggaggcaatc attataagaa
     7741 agttgctgca atgaccagca catgatagtg cttgtcggtg tcgctcacgt tatcgacgtg
     7801 tcaaagccga taggctccct ggtcgagcat tacgccccgg gcgcggtcgg catagagctg
     7861 gaccccgggc ggtaccgggc gctgcaggag ggatcgccgc gcggcaaggt gcctatcccc
     7921 tatcgtcttc tggcggtcat gcaacggcga ctagcggatc agttcggcgg ggaggtcgga
     7981 gcggagatgc tggccgcggt ggatgccgcc aaagctcggg gagcgcaggt gctgttcatc
     8041 gacatggacg ccggccgcct cttcaattcc ctgataaagc agatgccgtt gaaggagagg
     8101 gtgggaatgc tgctgtcgtc cttcggcggc ctgttcatga cccggaagcg ggtggagaag
     8161 gaactgaagc agttccagga gaacgaggag agatacatgg acaccctggg caagagcttc
     8221 cccaccgtta agcgggttct gatagacgag cgcaatgagc acatggcccg gaacatcctg
     8281 aaggccgagg gtctctacgg aagcgtgctg gcggtcatcg gcgacgggca cgtggaaggg
     8341 atacgacgga taatttccag ggaggacctg gtggcctacc gcctgaagga cctgggcgac
     8401 ctccgcctgg aagggccggt caacaacgcc gaggcttcct tctccttcac catcgggaac
     8461 tgagggaaat cctttttccc cggatggcat atcccgtccg atgaaggtag ttctcctttc
     8521 gtacaccaac gacgccgagc ggctttgtgc cgcggccgcc cgctcctgct attcgccgga
     8581 cccggcgagc gagatactgg aggacgtgga ggaaggcaag gccggcacct tcatagacaa
     8641 ggtggtgggc atgggtcacc actcggtcat cgagcacgcc tcgtacacct tctcgctgga
     8701 gggcgtttca cgctccctaa ctcaccagct ggtccggcac cgcatcgcca gctactcgca
     8761 gcagagccag aggtacgtat ccttgctgga gccggattac gttactcctg aaacggtccg
     8821 atccgacccg gaagcgaaaa aggtgttcga ggaggcgatg gagaaagcct gggaggcgta
     8881 ccagaagctg gcgaccgtcg tcccggtgga ggacgctcgt tacgtattgc cgaacgcctg
     8941 cacgacgaat atagtggtaa ccatgaacgc cagggagctg tggcacttct tcaccttgcg
     9001 gacctgccgc agggcgcagc aggagatacg caccgccgcc gagctgatgt tgaaggaagc
     9061 aaggaaagcg tccccgacga tattcaggga cgctggccct gcctgcctcc gggggaagtg
     9121 cccggaaggg aagctgagct gtggcaagcc gcgcacggag ctaagattta tataactcca
     9181 atactttggc cgcacttacc tgggaagatt gctatgggca acatcagacc aacttacatt
     9241 aagagagtgg ccgtggaact ggtcgagaag tacccccgcg ctttcagcgc cgacttcgag
     9301 aacaacaaga tcctggtcca gaggctcacc aacgtgagct ccatcatgat gaggaaccgc
     9361 atcgccggtt acgtcagccg ctactggcag aacaaggact tctgaaaccc caaggatcgc
     9421 gcctcttggc gcgaccgccg taacatcttc ttgatcttct ataccgttat cgcttcttca
     9481 ggtcatcatc gcccgaaccg aacgtctggc tttccgcctt ttcatccttc cgtccagccc
     9541 ggggagtaac aacgctttag taattggagc atattgtcca caaaataggc ccgggtgggg
     9601 tagcttggat atcctaagag gctgcgaacc tctagacccg gattcaaatt ccggcccggg
     9661 cgctcttctc attacaagtt cataccgacg gtctccctga tctccaggtc tcccggcggt
     9721 attatgcggg atatctcctc ttccggcacg ccgaacgcct tggccagcat cgcggaggtc
     9781 ttcccccgcg gcatcttccc gggaacgatc accaccatcc tctcagagga cacgctcgcc
     9841 cggggagcgc aggttatctt ccgggagcct tccaccagca cctcggcgat gaccatctcc
     9901 agcgggagat gatgttcgta attgcgcttc ccgcggatga tgaacgcccc gcgcggggcg
     9961 aactcccccg cttccggccg tttggacacc tggtccggaa ggacccagta cgccgttcct
    10021 tcggcggccc cggcgttcca ggccttggag tggcagaggg cgaactggca gacctcccgc
    10081 atctcctgct ccgtggcttc cgccccgtcc ttcaggacga tggacggcgc cccgtgggag
    10141 tcggcgtgtg cgtaccgttc gcgatcgccc agatgcttct tcaccacctg gtcgttggac
    10201 ttggcgtccc tccctcccag gaccaggcgt ccgttggagg tgaagaacca cttgtacgtc
    10261 tcgaaccaga agcgcttggt cggtgccatg cgctccttgg cctcctgagc ggccttggct
    10321 cctttcgctt cgcgcttggc catggccttc ctcgtttcct ccaacgctcc cttggccccg
    10381 gcggccttct cccgcagttc cttggattgg gagtacagcc ggttggcgtt ctcatcgata
    10441 ccgaccgtgt aatcgagggt gaccatctcc tcgcccagct tcatgacgaa gctcttcttc
    10501 cgcggttcca ccgaggtgac cagcggtacc ttggttccca gctccttgag cttctcccag
    10561 ctggtgttct gcgacagtcc cttcatcttc tccagggtca acgaaacgtc agcgtagctg
    10621 gtgtagagca ggtcgccctg cgcctgcagc acggccgcct cccgttccgt cgcctcgatc
    10681 cccttcagct gctggtccag ctgcctctgc agcctctcca gctccgggtc gaccttgacc
    10741 tcgtcctcct tctttttggc caggaacgcc gagatcgccg cggagagcgt ggggaggtct
    10801 ttcctatcgt aaccttcgtt gaccatgagg ggatatggcg tggcgtcgat cgccgcctct
    10861 ccctcggaca ccaggcaggc gaactccctt tcccggaggg cctcgaaaag gccgagggtc
    10921 gccgaacgca aggcagcgat ctcgtcaacg gtcatcccgg aggccttcct tcctttgtcc
    10981 agaccggtcc ggaggcagac ctcctctccg tactgcccgc ccaggttcac cgaggtggct
    11041 agcgttcgaa ccagatcgga cttggaggtg agcacggccg tctggaactc ctccgcagaa
    11101 gcggtccggg ggtcgaacct cgagggcggg tacacgtact cggccccgat gagcacgtcc
    11161 cggtgcctcc acctcttctg ttccagggcg ttggttatct tcccgtcgtt caccattatc
    11221 aggttgccgt cgccgatgag ctcgaagatc agcttgtacg agccgtcacg atcggccagg
    11281 tccatggtga cgatgcgatc gaactctctc tggcaaacgg atattattcg ggtgttgtag
    11341 agcaccttgc gcaggtgcac ggcgaatccg gacggggtgt cgggcgtctc cgggcggtcg
    11401 gccaccagat gcagccaacg accgtccttg agcatgagct ccttcttgcc ctccccctga
    11461 acgtttatgc gcagcagcac gttgcggccg tcccagtgga atatcttgtc caggaagcct
    11521 ccgaccagcc cctgcatctc cgacgttatg gccgccacgt cgaaggccgt catctccttc
    11581 ttcatcgcca cctctagcgc ccccgcaatc aaaaggattt tgcctatgac cagtagcaaa
    11641 aggtttatga acgaccaccg gtttgtcggt ggagcaggcc actgtggctt agaggtatag
    11701 cgacgccttg gtaaggcgta ggtcgagggt tcaattccct ccagtggctc catatccttc
    11761 tcaacaaaaa ttgataaccc atcattccca tgggcaaggc catggtggag cgggggggtc
    11821 gggtttttcg cttatctgcg gtcgtcctta taggggtcct tctgatggtc ccttgcctcg
    11881 cccctagttc ggaaggagtg acttacaggt ccgaaccgat cgtcgtggaa gggaacgggg
    11941 gcttcatcgc cgcaggcttc accgggagcg gcaacgccga ggatccgtac gtcctaagcg
    12001 agatcaacct tgacgccagc cttgagctgt acgggatacg cgtctccaac accaccgcgc
    12061 acttccgtat cgtggggtgc acggtacatg atgcctattc gccggaccgc gaccctctta
    12121 acctttcagc cagtggttct ggggttctgc tcatcaacgt caccaacgcc gtgatagagg
    12181 actacctagg tgatttcaac gtccgaggaa taaccgtcgt cgattccagc aacgtgatcg
    12241 tcaacaactc ccgcttcaac aacaacatcg aggccggggt gcacctggtg gattgcctgg
    12301 atggaagcgt taggataacc aacagcacct tcaccgtgag caccggcgat gacggggtcc
    12361 tcatagagcg gtgcaatggg gtgacggtct ctggcaacgt catccagggc ggcgagaacg
    12421 gcatcgcggt gagggcgggc ggcctcggct caggcggtca tctccttatc gataacgagc
    12481 ttgccgggca atctctgaac agcgtcctgc tcggaggttc gacgctgacc gaaggagata
    12541 tggtgttgaa caacacggtc cgcggtaacg gtgctccagg aatcaccatg tccttcgcca
    12601 cttcggcgga gatctccggc aacgacatct ccggctgccc gcaaggaatt atcgtggatt
    12661 gtagcggcaa cctgatctcc gacaacgttc tgtcgaacaa cacccagggg gtactggtcc
    12721 gagccgatga caacctggtc tcgggcaaca cgatcaagga cggcaacctc ggtgtgtgga
    12781 tataccccag ccaagggaat caggtgctga acaacaccat tttgcgaatg gacgtggtct
    12841 ccgctgccgg gatctatctt gggatcgggg aggtgaacga tgtccggatc gaagggaatc
    12901 tcgtctcctc ctgttatgag gggatacggg cggcaaccag cacagggcag gagatcacag
    12961 ggctgctgat cgccaacaat tccattgacc tttccatcgc taacggtacc tacctgctcc
    13021 gcaccgccga ttcccgcctg gtcaacaaca gtttcagctc cggaggcggc aacgggttgt
    13081 acctcggggc aggatgccac ggcctgatcc tggaagggaa cgaagcctct aacaaccggg
    13141 gcgcgggcct ctacatccgc gatgcggatg acaatgcgat caccggaaac ctcttcgtca
    13201 gcaacctccg ggaagggatc tacctcgacc gcgggtcggg gaacgtgatg catggcaacg
    13261 cccttctgtt caacaaggac tccggccgac agtactcccc cttgcgtcca caggccttct
    13321 gcggcgaggg ggggaacaac tggtctctcg gcaccggcaa tctgtgggct gactggcttt
    13381 cccccgatgg tgatgacgac ggtatcgtgg acctgccgta caacctttcc gggggttgcc
    13441 atgacctgtt cccgcttacc agcatatccg gtctggagat acccgctgac atcacgcccc
    13501 ctgaggtggt ggcctattcg ccgcagggcc gggacgccga gcaaggaggc gccatcagca
    13561 tcaccttctc cgaggacatg aacaccagct cggtggtggc gttggtgaac gccgttcagg
    13621 tgaacggcac ctggaacgac cggacgttcc ttctcgacct ggcattggag ttcgagacgg
    13681 actaccaggt ggcggtaatg ggagaggacc tgtccggaaa cgcccttgtc cagttcgggt
    13741 gggcgttccg caccgaagac ctgaacgccc aggtgatcgg cagggtgatc gacgataacg
    13801 gcgaacctat ctccggggtg ctggtcaccg ttggggagca ggaggcggtg accaacgtcg
    13861 acggcatctt cagccttatc ctatcaccgg gggaccacat cctcaacatg agcaaggatg
    13921 gctacctcga caggatggtg atggtgcacg tggaacccgg cggggaccta atactggagg
    13981 attctgtatt gcaggatgct tctgatgagg gtgggctggg cgacggaact ctgctctacg
    14041 cgggcttggc cattacggcc gctgtcgggg cagtgatcgt actggcgttg atacgccgca
    14101 agcgctaggt cacgccatgc ggtagtacac gaacccgtac cacatcctcg gccagaatta
    14161 ggtgggcttc ttgggcatgc ggcggtccat gcgtgccaaa tcccatattt tgtccaccga
    14221 gagtgatgaa cggacggtga cgggaagggt ggtcgatgag gacgggaacg cgctatcgtc
    14281 ggtcaccgtt acgttgggca acacgatggt acagacaaac atcagcggcc acttcgtgct
    14341 aaccttgccg ccagggaaca tacgctggcc gtaagctcgg atggatacat cgatatcctg
    14401 ctggaggtcg atgtccaacc agaggaggac ctgggcatgg gaacgctaga gctacgaagg
    14461 gaggaaggag cgcaatggtg gcttcctgtg atgatcgtcg tattggtcgg cacggccggg
    14521 ctcggggctt ttctttggta ccgcaagcga taatcttatt gacgaacacc tcgctaatat
    14581 gaacgacggt ctttcagatg cggcgcagtt tattgtattc catattagcc ctctgggcgg
    14641 tcgttgccgg gggtttcttc ggcttcctga tcaccgagaa ctactggagc cggccactgg
    14701 acgcgctgta cctcaccgtg atgacaataa ccaccgtcgg gttcggtgac atagtcccgg
    14761 tgaccacgga gggcaagctg gtggccgtcg tggttgctgt agcaggtatc gccgccggaa
    14821 tatcgacatt gcaggcgctg ttcaatctgg tggtcagcaa taacctcagg tcggagctgg
    14881 gattgccgca aaggaggatc aggatgaagg accattacat catctgcggg tatgggaacg
    14941 ttggaaggga ggtcgccgaa aagctgaagg ccaacaagga gagcttcgtg gtcatagaga
    15001 aggatcaaga ccgggtgcag gacatggtgg aaaacggcat ctctgtgata aggggggatg
    15061 ccgaggacga ggataccctg ctcaaggcgg agataatgaa ggccaagggg ctcatcgcgg
    15121 ccatgaagga ccctccgaac atggtgacgg tcatcaccgc ccgcagcatg aaccccaacc
    15181 tgaccatcat aagcgaggtg gaggacgaca agaacgagtc caagctgagg cgagtggggg
    15241 ccaacgtcac cgtcaactgc taccgcatgg gcgcccagat catggtcggt agggctagga
    15301 ggaaggagag cgacccggtg tgcggcgtgg acatcaacgg caagaacgcc ctgtcactcc
    15361 agcacgaggg gaacacctac cacttctgct ccgaggaatg catggcggcc ttcaaggccc
    15421 accccgatcg cttcatccag tggctgaagg ctctggatga aagctgtatg atgcccccct
    15481 gatcagcgca tccggtaata gactaagccc gaccacatct tcggccagaa gtaggtggac
    15541 ttcttgggca tgcggcggtc catgcgggcc agctcccaaa tcttgtccac cgagggcgac
    15601 ctcagcatga ccagaagacg atatccctcg gtcaccctgg ccaacgcctt ggcggtgtca
    15661 tgctcataga ccacctgcgg ttcgtccttc cacggctctc ccttcagcac ccattcctgg
    15721 cccacgtagg agtccaattc ccacatcgga tcggccggca gattccgagg ggaggcgacg
    15781 tacgcctttc cgtcgatgac cagtcctaaa tccgacgacg gtcggccttc cagagcggag
    15841 gccagttcgg aaggtccggg caccgcctgc agttcgaacc tgctcttcac gaactccagg
    15901 aacctgtcgg ccgggacagg cagatctttc acaagacggt gcgtcgggaa caccagtaat
    15961 ccagggtcgt tggagggcac cagggtggcc agcacgaact gttttgccgg tgaattagga
    16021 ttctcctgtg cgtagcgcga ggacgtctcg aagcggtgat gcccgtcggc gatcagcacg
    16081 ttcttctcct tcagctccgc ggagatggcg gtcacgatct ccggttcgca gatgcggaac
    16141 agccagtgcc gcacgccctg ggggtcggtg aactccagga ccttggtctc ccggtcctcg
    16201 atctcatcct tcagcttggc ggacagttcg tcaaagatcc cgaagatgga ttcgcagtgc
    16261 gtctccgtcc cccgcaatag gttcaagcgg tcctccttga cctgggggaa ggtctcctcg
    16321 tgaggaacga caccttccgc gtagcctttg gcggccagca atccgatgat cccggtcctc
    16381 tgccagcaat gctccccctc gcagaaggtc tgcttgtacg tgtagaaagc atccctccgg
    16441 tcctgcgcca gagcgccatg ctctatccag gagcggagcg ccgccccggc cgcggaataa
    16501 tccccatcga tcccgcccat ggtgacgttc gtaacgttgt agcggttccc cttcagcctt
    16561 gccagctcct cgtcggagat gacatcgtag ggcggggaga cgcgatcgat gatcccctcg
    16621 ccgttctcca ggcgagggat gtaaggacgg aacggacgga aatcgaccat gacccggcaa
    16681 cgctctacct gataatatct tttacaatca cttcagccgg accagctcgt aatccttctt
    16741 tcccagcccg atgcgctgcg cgtggtccaa gccggtcatc cagtccgtgt tgggatggat
    16801 cgccttgaac ttgtcgccct tcttcccctt cacgtccagc acactgccct tggccacgga
    16861 cgcttcgttg accagcgaga cgcaggccat gtccagggcc accgggtcct tggacgccgc
    16921 gatcccgatg tccgggacta tgggaacgtc gttgaatggc cagcaatcgc agttcggcga
    16981 cacgtccacg atgagggata tgtggaacga tggtttgcca tcgaccacgg cgtacgcgta
    17041 ctcggcgatc ttcttgttca cgatctccga ggagccctcc atttccacct ccggcgctcc
    17101 gtaacggcat atcgccacgc attgtccgca gcccacgcac agatcgtcat cgatgaccgc
    17161 cctcttcttt tcgttcaata cgatcgcctt ttccgggcag ttcttgacgc attgtccgca
    17221 gcccacgcat ttcttggcgt tcacggtggg gtgggaggac gcatgcatct ccatcttccc
    17281 gcagcggctg ccgctcccca tgcccaggtt cttgagggcc cctccgaatc cggtcagctc
    17341 atgacctttg aaatggctta acgagatcac cacgtcagcg tcggcgatgg cgcttccgat
    17401 cttcgccgtc cggcacagct ccttttcgat gacgatctcg cgctgctcgt tcccccacag
    17461 tccgtcggcg atgatcacgt cgcagcctac ggcgatgcgg ttgaagccgt tctccatcgc
    17521 ggcgttcaaa tggtccacgg cgttggccct cttgcccctg tacaaggtgt tgcaatcggt
    17581 caggaacggt cttccgccct tctccttgat catcctgacc aggaccgcgg cgaagttcgg
    17641 gcgtacgaac gccagattac ctggctcgcc catatgaagt ttgatggcca ccattttccc
    17701 gtccaggtcc atcttgtcca ggccggcctt gcgcagcagc ttttccatct tctgcagcag
    17761 gttgctgccc tggcaggtgt gcaggtcggt gaagtagacc ttggaggaag ccatgctctc
    17821 gaatcggcat ggacagattt aatgatgacc ttgcctcggt tcgcccgtgg cccgggcggt
    17881 gacctctatc cagttcaggt ggtccatgcc cttctggtcc tcgaagcggt cctcccggac
    17941 gtccgaacgc agggtgatgc cgatggcgcc agccctatcg gccttgcccc agacgtgctc
    18001 ctccgccagc tccctagctc tgcggatcgc gtcctcggcc ctccggaagt cctgggcgtc
    18061 cccccacggg gtgaccatct ggaactgccc gtcgctcaac ggctggatgc gcagcgtgag
    18121 cgtttccgat attcgcgagc agacggcccc cacggcgttg ccgaccggtc ctccctcggg
    18181 gatgaccacc tccgcgccga gaagctcgcg cagcgacggc attagcaatc gtgccggtcc
    18241 tcctatccct acgatcggcc ggtccagccg gaggtcgatg cggaacgctc ccggagaacg
    18301 ttcaccggcc atgagctgca ccaggcggtc aaccgtggcg tccttcggca ggtctcctat
    18361 ctcctcggcc accaccttgc gcacgacctc ttccgcaagt cgtccgacca tccggtgcat
    18421 gaccctggcg cagtaggcct ccacgctcat ccgggtgcct tccaggtaat gctccacgcc
    18481 cgcccgggac gaggcatcgt cccctatccg atacagccct tccaggttga agatgtccgt
    18541 aggcgtgagc ccggtgcgca gcagatgtcc ggtgcgcacc atctccctgg ccgtttccct
    18601 gaccaggtat aggtccggga gcgtcgagcg aagctcctcc tcgtcgcaca atcccatctc
    18661 ctccaccttg cggtatacca gtagcctgtt tccggataga cgttccgaac ctcgagcggt
    18721 gacgaagaaa tcagttcgcc gcctctccat gatcatgcgc ggcaggtcct tcgtgcgttc
    18781 cccggcaaga gccaagggaa gcaccctggc cggaccgatc ttgagatcgc cgtgcaggtc
    18841 cgagccgatc tccgaatctc cgcccaagcc aacggtggtg gcgtctatgg accgtacgcg
    18901 agttcgccac ccacccaact gcgctccctc gcggccgatg cgagggaagc cgttgtcgat
    18961 gtaggcgatg tcggtcgacg tcccgcccat gtccaccacc aggcagttgt ccaaaccgga
    19021 aaggcgggaa ccgcctagta gcgaagcggc cggcccggaa agtatggtct ccaccggtcg
    19081 ttccctcgcg gacctcaccg gcatcacgtt cccgtctccc ttgagcacga ctatgttcgc
    19141 cgtgatgcgc atggctttca acgaagactc gatgcggtcc aggaagtcgg atatcaccgg
    19201 cagcaaacgg gcattgagca cggcggtgac gctacgctct attaccccca gctcgccgct
    19261 cagctcgtag gcggccacca ccggcatccc cgtgatctcc cttatcatat ggcgggcccg
    19321 gtcctcgtgg cttggctggt acacgctgaa catggaggaa acgacgaaag cgtccacctc
    19381 atccgacatg gccttcaccg tttcacccag ctctttcagg tcgagcgagt ccagctcccg
    19441 gcccttgctg tcgtgaccgc ccctgatgaa ggcgcagtgc tccgccccca gggcctccac
    19501 ttccttggtg tcccagccga tgccaatgag gccgaccctt ccccctcgcg actcgagcac
    19561 ggagttggtg gccagggtgg tcgacaaacc gaccagtttg atctgggcag gatcgaaccg
    19621 ttgcttcttc aggagggacc gcacagagct ctcaattccg atcgtcaggt cctggggggt
    19681 ggtggggctc ttgctccagg cgatgagccc cttggtgccg agatcgacca ttgccgcgtc
    19741 ggtgtacgtt cctccggtgt cgatccccaa acccagctcc atgttcctcc ggaagtaatc
    19801 atctcttccc taacttatca atatcgtccg ctacgatttt ataaatcctg ctatcactct
    19861 tctcgttcca gttgggtgtt cacatgagcg gagggcacgt tcgagaggac gaggtcaagg
    19921 gattcccgga taagctgagc gcgctcatga tggagctgcg cgagcagttc gtggaaaggg
    19981 aggaggagat cgccggcgct ctcctggcca tgctgtccgg ggagcacgtg ctcttcatcg
    20041 gtcctccggg aacggccaag agccagatgg ccaaggtcat gtgcgagagg ctgcgcggcg
    20101 ggtctttcta ctactatctg ctgacccgct tcacctcccc ggaggaggtg ttcggaccat
    20161 tatcgctcag ctccctgcaa agggacgagt tccgacgccg taccgaagga tacctcccgc
    20221 aggccaacat agcgttcctg gatgagatat tcaaggccaa ctcgtcgata ttgaacagcc
    20281 tgctgacgat actgaacgaa aggcgtttcc acaacggcaa cgaggtggtt gacgtgccta
    20341 tactatccgt ctacggagca tcgaacgagc ttccgaacga ggaggagggg ctggcggcgc
    20401 tgtacgaccg cttcctgtac cggttcttca tcaccaacgt ccaggacgag ggtaacttcc
    20461 tgaaggtgct aacgtcgacc aacggaacgt tggccaatac gaccatcggg ctggaggaca
    20521 tcgagcgcat caagaacgac gctctatcgg tgaaggtgga ggaggaggtg ctgcaggcct
    20581 atctcagtct gcgcaagcac ttccggtccc agagcgtgta catatccgac cgccgctgga
    20641 acaagaccct gctggtgctg cgcaccgcgg cctcggccat gggccgggag aatgtggacc
    20701 tgacgttctt gccgctcctt cagcatatgt tgtgggaccg cccggagcag aaggagggat
    20761 tgcgctcatt gctcatcgat ctcaccagca gcggaggggt ggaccttcgt cgtctgcagt
    20821 cgagcagcga ggaactgcta tcgctgttgg cgaaagctaa gcaacactcc gcctccgatg
    20881 tgcaattccc gaggccggtg tgctgctacg attgcggttc gacgttcatg agcgccaagg
    20941 agctctgccg gcacggcgag tccttcccca agcatctgta catggacccc tacgccaggg
    21001 aggcccaggg agtgaacccc tcataccgca agttcgagct gccggaactg atgcacgtgc
    21061 tggagaacgt ccgcggctgg aaggtgacct gtcttcgtgg cggggccgag cagcggctgt
    21121 acgcccggga gctgcaggag ctacgttcca tctacgacaa ggttagaggc gcgcacgata
    21181 tggaacggga cgagctgcgc aaacggctgg acggaaacat ctggctgagc aagagggacc
    21241 gccaggacat cctggccagg caggaccgcc gcctggagtc gatggccgag atcgagcgtt
    21301 ccctgaatga agtggaagcc gagctcaagg ggtgatccga cgttgatgac cggccttatc
    21361 cgtgaattgt tggagaggcc ggaggtccag gcgatcttga tggcgccaag cccggtgccc
    21421 ctggaccaga gggagtcggc cgcggcgctc atggccgctg atctgatcgg agatgtccag
    21481 agcgttgagc ctctcgacgt gaccaccatg gtcatccatt ccctgttcca gagcagggcc
    21541 tggatggacg ccaggaagtt cgccggggac cgtcctgacc tgataccgga gctattggcg
    21601 ctggtgatcc ctcgagttct cagcgcaatg gagaacggcc tggccggact ggattggagc
    21661 gagctgtccg aggaggagcg gcgcagcacc gaggaccttc tggaggcgct gctgaacccc
    21721 gacggacgag agggaaagga gatcgagctg gacgagcgcc agagggaagc gttgatgctg
    21781 gtcctcagaa tgctggtaag gtccctggac cgcatcatta cgccgctaat cgacagactg
    21841 cggaaggacg ccgaagtgct tcttcgcctg gaggagatgc ttcccggaca aggctgggac
    21901 ctgcaccggg tgggtttgca ccgggcgaag ctagggaacc tggaacgata cgcgtctttg
    21961 cttcgaaagc ataaggacgt cgatcgtctg aaggaaatgc tgggaagggt ggagggggac
    22021 agggacagga aagcgtcatc cgactcccat tcgttcacgg aaacgcactc cttgatcttc
    22081 tctggtgatg tgcagcgcat gctgccccag gagatggtca acctggccga tgaacggttg
    22141 aagctgctct tctacgcccg gatgtgcgag cggcgcctgc tcacttacca actgcgagga
    22201 aaagagttcc gggacgggga gaggaagagg ggcggcccgg tggtggcgct gctcgattct
    22261 tccggatcga tgagcggcga gccggagctg gcggcgaaag cgctgttgtt ggcgttgtca
    22321 aggcgattgt ccgaggaacg gcgtccgctg cgcgccctga tgttctcggt ggacgtggag
    22381 gcttacgatc tatacgaccc aagcggccgg tcgcagttcc tggagttcct gtgccagacg
    22441 ttcggcggag gcacagatta cgacgtcgcg ctccgccagg gcatcaagag cctgagcgaa
    22501 ccggaatggc agggggcgga cattctcttc ataacggacg gtctggctag aataaaggac
    22561 cggggctgcc tgcacgactg gaactgcctg aaggaaaagc agggttgccg catcttcacc
    22621 gtgctggtcg gtggaaccga gcctggcggt ctgcagagga tatccgacca ggtgttcctg
    22681 atgaccaggc agggcgagtg gtcaggcggg tccctcctgc aggagttcag tcctcagccg
    22741 cgctcggccg gctcctgctg ggtcacgcag tgaatgcctc cgtagccgta gaccagctcc
    22801 cgagcgacga tggggacgat ctcccgtccc gggaagtgcg aggacatgat gtccacggcc
    22861 gccttgtcca tggggtcctc gaacaccggt aaaagaacca ccttgttgcc gatgtagaag
    22921 ttggcgtagc tggccggaag gttccgttcc tcttcctcga ggtacagcgg ctcgggcatg
    22981 ggcaggcgct gcagttccag tccgaaacgg tccttggccc cctcgagcag tgaccagttc
    23041 ctctccagca ccggcgcgtt ctcccccagg tcagaaaagg cgcagagcac ggtggatctt
    23101 gaagagaagc gggcgaaatc gtctatgtgc ccgtcggtat cgtccccctc tatgccggac
    23161 gccagccaga gcacgtccgg cgtggcgatg tactgcctca gatattcctc gatctggccg
    23221 cggtccaggt ccgggttccg gttcttgttc aacaggcact gttcagtggt catcaccaaa
    23281 ccgttcccgt tgacgtcgat ggaaccgcct tccatgacga tgccgggctt gaagtagggg
    23341 aatcctgagc tttcgaccac ccgctgtccg gtgatgtcgt cgtatagcag gtcgtcgtac
    23401 ttggcccccc aggcgttgaa gtcccatttg acggccgcct tccttccagt gtccctatgc
    23461 agcagaaagg acgggccgta gtccctgatc cagacgtccg cgctcttgat gtgcaagaaa
    23521 cggacgtgag acatgttcgc cccggccatg gccaccttgg cgtacgcgcg gtcctccagg
    23581 acctggtcgt ccaccagtat attcaccagc tctcccgagc tcagggcgac ggccatttgc
    23641 gcgaacacgc cctccacctc gtcgatcacg tcctccggga aggtcaacgg gttcttcggc
    23701 caggagagcc acgtcgcgtc gtgtttcacc cactccgcag gcatgcggta tcctttggat
    23761 aacggtgtgc catcctgcag agccaactca catcccctct ttctgaacca gcgctccgta
    23821 gcactccggg cggcggttgt ggaagaacct ccagccctcc ctcactctct tgccgtggtc
    23881 catgtccact tccgccacga gaacctcctc gccatttcca gcccgggcca aggtcttgcc
    23941 gaaggcgtca cagacgaagg agccgccgta gaactcgctc tccccttccg taccgaccct
    24001 gttcacggcg cacaccggga cggcgttcgc tatggcgtgc ccacgcatga cgttctccca
    24061 ggcctcctgc caatcacctt ccgcctggcc tatcccgcgc acggtgccga tggcggtcgg
    24121 atagaagatg atctccgctc cgagcagcgc cgaacaacgt gcagcctccg gaaaccactg
    24181 gtcgtagcag atcagggcgg agaccttgcc tttcgaagta gggaaaaccc ggaacccggt
    24241 gtcgcccggc ctgaagtaat gctgttcgta gaagcactcg tcgtgcggga tgtgggtctt
    24301 gcggtactta ccaagcatcc gtccgtcgct atcgaacacg gtggcggtgt tgtacaaccc
    24361 gtcctccgcc gcctcgtaga tggagccgcc gatgacgacc gtgccggtcc tcatggccag
    24421 gtccgacaat gtctcggtaa caaatccggg gatggtgctc aggaagcctc cgcgctcctt
    24481 cttcccttcg ggatcctcct cccttggaaa gtagggtgtg gtgaacagct cgggcaggca
    24541 gatgatttcc gcgcccttcg atgcggcctc ctcggacatg ctcacggccc tctccagatt
    24601 gtccgagacc tcggacgaca tggccatctg caccagtccg accttgagca tacgttctcc
    24661 gggcatgttc agccgattag ggccgcgatg atttaacggt taccctcaga gcggacgaag
    24721 ccggcgaatg cgctccaggg accattccgc ccccttgcgc aggtattcgc tcttgtcctg
    24781 gagcatcgct tccaataacg ggacggacga gggggaagta actctcatct tgtcggccat
    24841 ccggcccagg gcccaggcgg ccatccccct cacctctttg tccgtgtcgg taagtagaat
    24901 gttcagggcc tcgatggaca tcgtatcgcc aatgttctgc ccggccagct cgccaagtgc
    24961 ccaggccgcg ttggcccgca cctcctcgtc caggtcggtg gtgagaacga taaggctttc
    25021 cacggagcgg gggtcgccga tcttcatgag cgccagcttc ccgatgcacc aggaggcgtc
    25081 cctcctgacc tgatcgtcct cagcctcggt cagcgggatc agcgcttgca gcagccgtcg
    25141 atcggcccag ccggccatta aaagttcccg gctgtcctcc aaggcagccc ggcactcctc
    25201 gacgtccagg gaccgcagtc ccttgagcat cccggccaga tcgaactcca ccacttttcc
    25261 ccagctcctg acggccgatc agcacttcgg gaccggtttc agcttgtaga actcacaggt
    25321 acgataatct tcctggcccc ggcattctcc gtagatgtcc ttcatgccta gggcgtcaag
    25381 ccggtagcgc ctcgccttgc agttggcgca tcggtcgtcc ggcgcgtgcc acaggcacgg
    25441 tcccttatcg gtttcatcgg ccatgttacc taaacataat aatccttcgt atatttacga
    25501 tatatctatt ctaataaatt tcaaaacact tgtgaaggaa tcgttccgga aggagcatag
    25561 aagggggggc aatcttcaaa agcatcagac aatttaatag agcttgggat gggcccagcc
    25621 ggattcgaac cggcgaccta ctccgtgtaa gggagtcgtc atgaccgcta gaccatgggc
    25681 cctttggcat cggtgattgt tcagggatta taaaaaggaa aaggaaaaaa gggtttgagg
    25741 gggggtttca gaccttagcg gggggtgttc tcaccacggt aggtgatgtc gatcgagaat
    25801 cccaccggac catcgttcgg agacatgatg atgtacatct catcgtatcc aaccaggcta
    25861 gcgagcagct taacagccac ttcggtctga tccagggagg gaatgtcgat gatcatcgcg
    25921 gttctgtcct cattccctgg cacgtagatt gtcactatcc aatctacctc gggaggaatg
    25981 ttgacagaga aagattccaa cggtatcgcc tctccgtcca cgacaacatc atagatgtcc
    26041 catccatagt tggtggctcc ccagtcggtc atgtacctga atccgatcag aacctcctgc
    26101 ccgtcatatg cggagaggtc gaacgtcagg tcgacggtat ccacagaggt accggtcaat
    26161 cctggcaggt tggccacgat gtccgggtga gccccaccgt catgtaaatt ggtacaatag
    26221 gcgcccacat catcgagcgt ggtccaggtc tcaccgccat cagtggatat ctgcacgaat
    26281 ccgaaatccc actcggtctc gatgttccaa taggtgctga tctccagggt atgcaggtac
    26341 tcactctctt cgagtggggt ggtcaggttc aactcaatgg aggctgtgta gtctatcagg
    26401 ttctccccgg tgcccgaata caggtaatct tcttcggtca aggtccaacc gcaagcggcg
    26461 aactcacctc cgtcgaatac catcttcatc atctcgttcg cctcgtccag gttatggcat
    26521 cgcagatagt cggtagcgta tgcgtaggcc atatcgttta ccaggtaccc agcaccggaa
    26581 taatcagagc ggtctaattg ggggtatcca acgttgtatg gcatcagcca aaccgaacca
    26641 agggcatcca tgtccacgct cttgtagcaa tacaagccgc ccccgaccga cggatccagt
    26701 atgaggttgg ccagacgcca gtcgcggaac acctgctcga agctgaggcg attgtgtccc
    26761 atgtccagca acgcctcgtc aacgccttcg atgtcatgca tttcgctgaa gaacaccgct
    26821 tggagcatct cggtaccgcc ataatggtcg tgcaaataag cgaagaacat ggccaccgcg
    26881 ccgtaatcgc tcaagatgtt ttctccaccc aggtcgcccc agaccgttaa ggagttctct
    26941 ggataatcca tgaactcctg catatgatca tacgaccagt cgtaaccgca gaggtactcg
    27001 gccatcatgg agagcccctc gttcacccat gaaacctcct cggggtccat ctcgtcatgc
    27061 agaaggtgtt gatactcatg cgcgatggtc gactcatact ggtttggctt ggtcacattg
    27121 tcccccaacc tgcgagccca atcccaacag tcgacgttga tgatgttgcg gtcgtatagg
    27181 gacttcatgc taggagaata atacccaatg atgaaacctc caccccaggc cacgttatac
    27241 cagttctcat ctattatgtt gaagacgacg atcatcaact tgcccgagtc gttggtggga
    27301 tacagcatat cgctgacgtt ctccacggtc agagtatcgt tatccatcat atagcgccaa
    27361 tcttccagac tgggagagga tccgttcagg gaaggcgagt cgatgaaggt ctcggtcatg
    27421 gtggggtaga tgatgtcatc gaactcgctt atcaggtact ctacctgcca atccaatatg
    27481 ttcacttggg cgttacgggg gtcaacggag ctgtagaagg atcggttatc tgcgacccag
    27541 acctcgcaat gctgcccttc cccacgcttt tcgatatcga tcaggtcgta atcgtcatag
    27601 aacgtgccat tggcctcgtc ccaataggtt ttaactgtcc agtaaggctg gacagttcca
    27661 ttggccagat tgagcgacat ctgatccacg gacctctcga ggttcacaac gctcatgtcc
    27721 gtaatctttc tttcacgaaa ctctggctcc acatataatg gctctacatc cagatacgca
    27781 gaggacggag catcggacga ttcaccgaca ccgggtacca caaccaacat gcccccagtt
    27841 atcatggtga aaacgattac catcgcaatc atttttttca aattattcat cattagtatt
    27901 ctcctcccgc ccccttgcta tcgctagtcc cacagggcga tttaaagtga atatttcctt
    27961 gtgggttata taatgtttcg ataggtcggt atcaaaaaat ggtattctgc gtaaatacta
    28021 ccgaataaag aacccaggtc gggtctggat aggctattgc ataacccgcc tcccgaaaag
    28081 gatttaccct gccttcatta ttggagaggg cgttaaacgg tgatggtcaa ttggccaaga
    28141 acgatcgcaa cagctcatgg ttcaaggagg ccatgagcct tccggaaacg ggtccggcgc
    28201 ttcgtaggta cttcgtgaac accatgttcg acagcacgtt cgccgtgctg ggcataatca
    28261 taggttcagc cctgaccgcc gacgcggaca aggggctggt catcgccacc atcatcacca
    28321 gctgcgtcgc tttggccata tcgaccggca gcagcgtcta cgaaggtgag acgctcgagc
    28381 agtcccggcg gatggacgag atcggcaggg ccatgctgcg cccggtggaa gaaacgaatt
    28441 tgggcaaggc gtccaaggcc agcgcggcga tcatcgccct gtcgaactcc ctggcgccat
    28501 tgatgaccgg agcgataatc gtatcaccgt tcctgcttct gggcgaggag accataatcg
    28561 tggcggccga ggtagctata gttctggcgt tagtactgct gttcatcacc ggcttcatca
    28621 tgggcaagct gagcgagcgc aacccctggt ggaaagggct gcggatggcc ctggtcgggg
    28681 tagccgcctt cttcgtatgc tatatgatcg gcggcttggt gtgaactacg gcttcctcag
    28741 caggacctcg tagagcttct tggtgaaggg cggggagggg tcgtcgaatt cccgcacgtg
    28801 cactaactcg tacccatttg ccagcctctt gatcttgtcc tcggagaaga agtggaccac
    28861 gaaccccatg gggttctgcc acatgtcctc tcccttgtgc ggccctttcc cgaagtgcgg
    28921 atcgtgatcg ttgcgcaccg agtatatgtt caatccgccc ggcccgagca ccctcctgca
    28981 ctcgtccagt atgaactgta tctccctctc ccacagctcc atggtcaaca gcatgtgcga
    29041 atacaccgcg tccaccgagc cgtccggaag cggaattccg gcccggaggt cctggcgcac
    29101 gcattcgacc ttgtcgtcca tgcgcatctc cttggccttc tccctcatct ggcatatgcc
    29161 cgattcggag tagtccaggg caatcacctg aaagccctcc ttggcgaaca ggcaggtgtc
    29221 cctgccctgt ccgcaaccga gttccagcac cttcttgcat ccgttccttc tgaaaatgtc
    29281 caccgcccga acggccaggt cgctcggttc ggcgccgaag aagtccggct tgaccgcgta
    29341 cgttgagttc cactgcttga gctgttcgtc ctcggtcatt tccagctcct ataacgactt
    29401 ggccctggac ttgggtatcg cgcccgcgcc catggtcttg acggcgccga cgatcttctc
    29461 gaagttcttg aacgggatcc cgaccagcat ctcctcggcc attatatcgg tggtcttccg
    29521 gcagccgaag cagcccaggg atatgttggt cttgcccttg acgatcggga ttatcgtggc
    29581 gtcaacgcaa ctggcctgaa cggcggccat ctccactgac acccttcccc cctcctcgta
    29641 tgtttgagcg gcggggatga gccagaacac ctgctccggc agggcggtca atacgaccac
    29701 gtcaggaacc agggtggcct tgtccaacgg cgaagcggca acgccgatga cgtcgcccaa
    29761 cgggaacgac gtcctcagct ccaaggtgtt cttggccgca gccgggtcct tgtacatccc
    29821 catgttggcg tggaactcgc cggaagccac cttttccggc actggtacca tgcccaaagc
    29881 ggacgccccg accgggcagg cctccttctc cggcgtcacc agaagcttct ctcccttgcg
    29941 agccctcatt atagtgccgc agtgcctgac cggagcttcg gtcaccggat aatcggacgg
    30001 aagggcgctg cccttcttga tcagggttat cgcaacaggt tcgtgcttca agcccagggt
    30061 ttccttgaga tcgcgcgcca gcgtagcata gtcggacata aaatcgccaa agaaataccg
    30121 gtcttgacag ttaatataat tatttacata tcatgttaaa tattatttac tgttaagaac
    30181 acggccgacc aggacggcca aggacacaag ccaggtcagc agatcctcgg caccgggtct
    30241 ccaaccggcg gctccagtat cctgcgccca ccgacctcgg tcctcatcat tacgtgtttc
    30301 acggccttgc tggccctgcc cacgatggcc gcgttccggc cgtgctcgtc tgaacggagc
    30361 gccttcagga cctcctcggc catctccggc acgcaggcta tgatgacctt gccctcgttc
    30421 cctatggtga gcggatcaag gccgagcatc tcgctggcat tgcgcaccgc atcggccacc
    30481 gggatgtcca tctccaccag ctccataccg accttcgatt tggagctcca ttcgttgatg
    30541 gcgttggcga agccgccgcg ggtggcgtcc ttcatggccg ttatcccgcc cacctccagg
    30601 agcttgccga tcatgtgatt gaggggcgcg caatcgctct gcacccggct ctcgaagccg
    30661 tatccctcgc ggaaggaaag taaggctatt ccgtgatcgc caagggttcc cgacaccagc
    30721 atgacgtcgc catcccgaac gttgtcgtcc gtaagccatc tggaatctac cttgcgatag
    30781 gacgaggcga ccttcaggtt gtggtccatg gccgggtggc gcttgccgac ggcggaagcc
    30841 gagatgacca ttctgtcgat cgcccctttc tccatgacct tggtgtcgcc ggtcacgaca
    30901 ggcacaccgg cgatctccga gtaccgccca atgctcttgg tgaccctctc cagtacctcg
    30961 atctccagtc cctcctccag gatcatggac atggacaggg ccagaggctt cccgcccatc
    31021 accgctatgt cgttcacggt gccgctgacg gccagcgaac cgatgtcccc tcccggaaag
    31081 aaaattggtt tgacggtgtg cccgtcagtg gtgaagatta tgtcgtccac gatcgcggcg
    31141 tcgtccatgg agtccagggg aacctcgatc ttgaccttgg gaaggaacgg cgcgatggac
    31201 ttggcgatga gctcctgcat catttctccg ccagccccat ggcccatggt gacccgcttc
    31261 atgaggtgcg gaagagggaa gcaggttatt aagattgcca aaagtggatg tccgatgagg
    31321 gaggaatagt tttaattccc ctgtcccata tgcgccaagg caggggctcg tagggtagcc
    31381 tggattatcc ttttggcctt cgaagccgac gactggggtt caaatcccca cgggcccgcc
    31441 atcatcttat ccaggaaacg aggtaccttt ttcaaaccct tagcgacccg cggaaccctc
    31501 gggagctgta gaacgagggc gcgctgttgt ggtacacgaa cacgtgtccg tagcgcctat
    31561 ccgcgaacag cgctccgccc agggtcctga tgttcgtcgg cgtcctgatc cagctggacg
    31621 tctttgtgtc gaagctcccc agtctttgaa gttcccggta ctgctcctcc gtcagcagat
    31681 ctatgcccat ggcggtcgcc atgcccaagg cgttgccggc gggatgcacg cccttcttct
    31741 ccctcatcgc ctgtccatcc cgatcgtaac agaccttccg gcggtcctta gggctctcct
    31801 tcgagcaatc aaagaatatg aaagccccgg ccgatctatc acagccgata acatccggct
    31861 ctcctccggt gctctccatc tcctgtagcg accatagttt gtcaggatgg gccttcaatc
    31921 tcgcctctac cttgctccac tccagatcct tatggcggct catgttatcc tcgaaacgag
    31981 ccttcaaggc ggccaagagg gtctcgcgct gctctgagga cagcctattc gtgctctcca
    32041 tcgccatgat gttttacttg gaagtgcagg cagataatca tttctcatgc acccatggcg
    32101 cttcagtccc tagcagcgct ttttttagag cgaggaccga tgctccgctc gtgaccaatg
    32161 gtgccgccgc tctctccgca ttggcgggtc acgaacagtg gtaaataagt aggggaagcg
    32221 cgttcccgaa aacgaacata tccctagggg gtgacatcat agacggcatg gtactcataa
    32281 tcgcaccgtt ccttcctacg atagtcctct tggccttggt ctacatgacc ttgagaaaga
    32341 ggaagaagaa ggagctggcg gctaagaagt aagcctccat cggaggccgc aatccatttt
    32401 tcaacccaaa cagttctcca gcagacagct ttttttctcc gtcgtccaga cgaaattcag
    32461 gtccgcaatt ctcatcgaga cggaaaaagg tcaatagctg gcacggcgct gcacgttcgt
    32521 ggaccgtctg gccgtcatcg ggctcctggc cggtcctgtg accacctccg gtttcgtccc
    32581 gcaggtcatc aagggatacc gcagcggaag catgagcgac gtgtccctgt tcatgcccct
    32641 gttgttcatg gcgggaatga tgctctggct gatatacggc gtcttcctgg gcgacctgcc
    32701 cgtcgtcctc tggaacggga tggccattat cctgagctcg gtcctgatgg ccctgaacgc
    32761 tcgctcggcc agacaaaaaa ggaagggggc ggaaccccgg gtcactcgtt gaccttggag
    32821 aacgggcaga ccgatatgca ccttccgcag gccatctccg gcctgcttcc gtcgccgatg
    32881 agcctggcct cgtaaacacc gcacttggcc cagtcgatca ccaggtccct gctcccggga
    32941 tgatgcttga aatccggccc tttcagcacc ttcatggcgc agcggtcgat gcaggccgtg
    33001 caggtaccgc actggttatc gaccagcttg gcctcgcggg taactggcat gtctgtgagg
    33061 accgcgccca tgcgctgcct tggaccgtac gattcagtga tcaggagccc gttctttccg
    33121 atccatccca tgcccgacag ggaggcgatg gccttctggg acatcggtcc gagaagcttc
    33181 tccgggttga ccctctgggc ggggtcgatg aacctggcct tataaccttc cgcgatgagc
    33241 agctggacga tcctctcccc cgcctccttg atcttcttgt tgcacatctt gtaggccgag
    33301 cgcatctcct cgctcggctt gtccaaggac gccctggccg catccttcgg tatctccacc
    33361 gcgaaggtca ccgcgcaagg gaactcgaac gtcgtggcgt cgccagcgag cattcctttc
    33421 aggggagaca ggtccgcgaa gcctaccagt ccagacccgg actcccgggc ggcatcctcg
    33481 atcttctgat agaatggttc caaagggaca gaagcgctca tgggccatcg atgggtacgg
    33541 cctcagcata aagattgtcc ctgaaagaac gcaccgtcag atgatcatcc cgtccagata
    33601 cgagcggcct aggtccgtca ggcggtacac gcgccagttc ttgttctggc gccattcggt
    33661 cagcttggcc ttctccagaa tgccgaggtg gtaggacagc ttggagtcgg tgagcccagt
    33721 gaggtccttc agtacgcagg ggcagagctc gctcgctccc agcaggtgaa cgatctgcaa
    33781 tctcacggga tcggacagcg cctggtgacg gtccgaaatc gccttgaggg tgtccttgtc
    33841 cgggatccgt gatagaagcc cctcccgccc tccggcatcc cgaagtccgt ccgccacttc
    33901 cttgggcagg gaacagttgc cttcgccagg tccgccgttg ccttcgaccg ccatcttacc
    33961 agctcaccaa taccgacaag ggcagacctc gattatctta ccttcggtgc cgtcactcca
    34021 ggagcaacag tcccacggac accaggtcga accgggtcac ctttccatac tccaggtcct
    34081 tgcacggtat ggtgccgatt tcccagccaa ccttcctggc ggtggcgaag acgtccattc
    34141 ccgccgcctc catgctcggt ctcatcagat ccatgtgcct gcacttccgg cgcacgctct
    34201 cgtcgacgat cccttcggcc tcctcggcca cgcaatgctc gcaatagatg catgggtacg
    34261 ccccgaatcc gaaggccttg tagaatccgt cgtagaacgc ggtcttctcc agcaggtgga
    34321 cggtacggtt gaccaaaagg atcaggtccc tgtaccaggg atggaagtca tcgggcacat
    34381 cctcaggtct ggcgccctcc cttcccggga caccgtcaaa acgcagcaga agtgcgtgat
    34441 cgtactcggc caacatcctc ctggtgtctt ccggtgatgg ggcgtacgga gggcaggaaa
    34501 ggtgcttggc gtaaccctta catccgtagc ggcacttgaa gcgcacccaa tcagccacca
    34561 ctacatcatg cgaactcagc acggccgacc tggcgccctt ggaatcggcg agggcggcca
    34621 agcgtaaaag ctcgtccctt ggactcaaca caacctcacc ggttatgaat accctcctct
    34681 cctctcatta agtatgcgga aggtcgctcc ggccattcag aatatgtcca gcacctggac
    34741 gtatctatat agcaggcaga tcaccagggc gtaaccggcg acccggatgg cgaaaacgac
    34801 catctccagg tcctcgaaca gacccaatag gatcattaga tgggaaacac cgaacagggc
    34861 gaacaccacg gccagcatca acggcaaggt gtgcttgctc ctgcgatatc ccagaagccc
    34921 taatgccgca atggccaggc acagcaggag gttcaccaag gtgactaggt cgacttccat
    34981 ggtctactag acgtatgatg acccaggcta taataaggca gcactcactg tttcgcccgg
    35041 tgcgattgac acgctggaca tagtatggtc gtccgaccgc cgatgcggat ggccatcagc
    35101 gccgtagcgc agcgagggca gggcgccccc tctctccggt cccttagaag gaatccttcg
    35161 ggaagccgag agagctccgt acgcaccgat atggaagcat ccagcacctt ccggatgcgt
    35221 ttcccgagcc tggccatctc cgttatggac agggagtcgg ccctggtggc ggggtgcagt
    35281 cgctcctgga acagcgcctc gtccgcgtac aggttcccga cgccggcgat gatgctctgg
    35341 tccaaaagaa gcggtttgat cgagcccctc cggccttcca gtctggagac gaacaccttt
    35401 tccggcacgg tcaaggcgtc cggtcccagc tccttctcca tgatcaggtc ctcgatccgg
    35461 tggtaaatgc cgaatcggcc gaaacgccta gggtcgtcaa ggaccaatgc cccttcgtcc
    35521 aggccgaggc gaaacctttc atgagaggtg ttctcacgat cattcaccag gtgcagtgag
    35581 ccgctcatgc ccaagtggat gtggaggtgg tggtccccga tcttgaccag taggttcttg
    35641 ccgtggcggt aggcgtcatc gacggtattc ccgatgaaca cattcttcat ggaacgctca
    35701 gaagcgttgg ccagcatctt gccgtccttg acgtccaggg aagcgacgcg tctccctatc
    35761 agacgttcct cgacgaacct cctggccatc tccacctccg gcagctcggg catccggacg
    35821 taatcgaccg catcgtacat aatgcgctcg aacgctcaca ggtgtccgct cccgtttagt
    35881 aaggtgctca gcctagacca gctcaaggaa ttatggaatg tgacgcttca atgagcgaca
    35941 gcgaatgggc ggcgaccgca gggattggag atcggtcgag agaatgagct ggcgcgtcac
    36001 cgtcagcgcc gtttcggtgt tgggatggtt cggtctcgtg atcgcctggc cgttctttct
    36061 tgctgacgga tgcagcatac tgcagaacat ggcggtgctc atgctgtccg tggtggcctt
    36121 ggccatcgtg aacgtgtccg tgtggctgac cttcgcccag agcgtgggtg atctgaaaga
    36181 tatcagctgc gatgtgaaaa agcacggaat ggccgagggc gccctgcccc tcgcatggct
    36241 ggtggcgatc ggggtctggc tgttctggta cgccggcgat catagcctgt accagaacct
    36301 ggccgttctg ctgctttccg tcgtcccggt ggcgggcatc agtatgctgc ttggtaaatg
    36361 ttcaccacat cagcgatgaa gggggttcgg aggcagcctt ctccaggacc tccttcaact
    36421 tttccttggt cggcactccg ccgaacaggg tcaatttctc attcacgaac agcgcgggag
    36481 ccacggccgg tccgtactta gcgtacagcg gctggatcgc tccgacgaag aagtagctca
    36541 ggctcatacg ggcctcggtc gccgtcacca gatcgacgtc cgcctcgatg gagctctcct
    36601 gaatgacctg tcttatcagc tcgatgtact tcttgtcgta caccgccgtt tgcggttgac
    36661 agcaggacac cgagaagatg gtcagtttga gcctatttcc catacagcgc cctccccacc
    36721 cttctcagca tctccatgcc gtagacgtcg gtatcgaaga gctggacctc catgctcgga
    36781 atttcctgga agcgttgggc gatctccgtc aggtagcgat cctgggtggc ccttctccgc
    36841 tccaggaacc agttgccctg caggacctct cgggggatga cctcgtttat gatcagcgat
    36901 ttcaccttga tgccgaagcc gcccaggtcc tcgatggccc tcgccgtctc ctcgataggg
    36961 agcttctccg gcagcagcac cagattgaag gcagagatgg tctcgtccga taatccgcgt
    37021 acggacttgt cgtagcgcgc cttttcagcc tcgagatcgg ccaccatgct ctcgtcgtag
    37081 acgaatccta gcacttccga gagctcgcgg cggttcttga tctggttgga gatgtagccg
    37141 gaccagtcga agggcatgga cagttcgcgc agggtatgtc ccgtaggagc ggtgtcgaaa
    37201 accaccttgt cgtgctcggt gtcctcgaag taactgacga actggtcgaa ggcggcgatc
    37261 tcctccgtgc acggcgtgga gagaagctcg gagccgaaca tggacgagaa gccctccatc
    37321 atcccctcca gcctggtctg gaacacgccc atggcctttt tggggttgat gttcagaccg
    37381 cacagattgc gctcggtgcc gatcttggtg atctcggtgg cgctgatctc ctggccgtag
    37441 atggccgata agctgacggt gggatcggtg gccacgatca gggtcttgta cccgtggtcg
    37501 gagagccatg tcgcggtcgt tgcggccatg gtggtcttgc ctactccgcc cttccccccg
    37561 aagaacagga acttgcgctt ctctatggtt tctctcatgt cctcttgcgt cattcgaatc
    37621 gtcctaagaa cgggatgggc ctagatattg ttatccactc tctaatctgt tttttaatgc
    37681 tcgaaaggtt cgacaggtaa cgatttatcg ggaggccatc tcttattatt tccagggggt
    37741 tcaaatcatg gaagcagctc aagcagatga gttgaagttc aaaatgagcc tggtggccaa
    37801 gaccgccctg gcctggcagg tgttctccgg gaccatggtc gcctaggacc aaaccacttc
    37861 ccttttcctt atttttcagc gacccgcctt ctcgccggtg aatgctggac cagctttccc
    37921 tcgctaagaa cggagatcgc tccgtggcct ccgcacacca ggcacttccg tccgtccgta
    37981 cgtgccgatt cctctgtctc tatcaaacgc agcagcgccc tgcgttcctt ggaggctttg
    38041 gcgctatcga cgttcaccga ggtcatcagg ttcttggcca gggtggcgaa gtccttacgc
    38101 tcctcggtca agctatcaaa gttgataagg ctgtccccgg tgaaaagtac cagttcttca
    38161 ggtaaaaagt agaagacctg tccggtggtg tggccaccga aaccttccag cacctcgcac
    38221 ctcatcccgg ccaggtccaa agtggtcaac accgggaagt cccccctgct gtttcgacga
    38281 ttcaaagggt atatttccgg acgctcggcc accgagaacc cggagaagag attgatcagt
    38341 ttggtgtaga cctctgaaag caccgacccc tcgctatctg acccgtacgc ccggttcgaa
    38401 cgccggatca tctccagggt gtccgggtgc attctgaccg gagcgttgat aaacccggcg
    38461 gaaccggagt ggtcggcgtc gccatgggtg atcagaacgt tccggaccat gcccactccg
    38521 ccccagcctt ccttctccat cagtctgtcc aggtcgcgga agtaaatgcc gaagccggtg
    38581 tcgaccatgc tcacctccga gccgttcctc agcaggtagc aatttccgcc gcagggcagc
    38641 tggacgcaaa ggacgtccgc cttgtccagg cgcacctcct gcaggtcggc gtagaacccc
    38701 tttccggacg tctcccgcag tccccggccg ctgcgcagca cgtccgagaa ggcctgcttc
    38761 gggtcgcttc ccaggttcat tagctcctgg gcgacgtggt ttatgtccga gagcaatctg
    38821 aggaggaaag catcctcggc ttcgccgata agggcgcgca gctcctgggc gaagcggatg
    38881 tagaagaccg tttcgtcaag atgctgaccg gtcgtatcat actccaggat ctccagcgga
    38941 tagaccgatt tcaacacctc cagaaggcgg tccaccgctc ccgcctcctc taccgtaagt
    39001 gagacggtca aacgctccgg atgttttcct cgatcgtcaa agtccaggaa atcgatgttg
    39061 cacctggccg cggtggtgtg attgagaaaa tcgaacagcg cgccgctgcg gttcggcagg
    39121 accacgttga actttaggaa gctgggcaag ctcatcttcc cctgcaggta tccgatggcc
    39181 tccagctcag cgcgcatggc ctggtactcc tcctcgctgc atcgagcctc gaagaaaacc
    39241 gtgtatggat ctatgcgttt atcatactgg atgcggtcga tgttgcctcc gtgcctcttg
    39301 acgatctccg ccgcccggtg cagcgccccg ggctcgtcgg gcatcttggc cacgaagtat
    39361 cttctctgca tcatagggga ggaagcccct aaaaacctta taacttaggt tcccacccga
    39421 ccggaggaac ggacatcctg gttcacttca tcttggcggc catgctgacc gccaccttga
    39481 gctggttcag catgcatggt tccacgtagt accctttcat ggtccgcagc tccccgtaca
    39541 tgtcctcggg ggacctgccg acgagctccc tcaccgacct gatgcccagc atgtataacg
    39601 gttccgcaac cttctccccc accacgggga tggtccgaag ctccttcagc actggttccc
    39661 gatcgtcctg ctccatcgcg agaaagatag tggcccgcag gatttaatcg ttttcaagac
    39721 ctcacgggcg gagctggctg gccttgcgga ttatcacgcg tacggattgg gtgacctgcc
    39781 cctcatccag catcccgatc agcaggtagc tgaaggtgaa ggcgaagtac ggagccaggt
    39841 atatccagtc gaacggcacc gcgactatca agatcaccag ggcaaagtcg ctgaagggcc
    39901 ggtagtgcag gaagtattcg accgccttgc cgagatcgcg accgtgggca aaaccgtctg
    39961 ccagttcgtc caccgcacca gcgatcagga agatcgccaa cggcagcagc atgacatcca
    40021 ttccccagat caacccaccg gtcaaaaagg tcgccaatcc gatgaaggtc ccgaccagga
    40081 agctcacgtt gtcgatcttc ttagtgacca ccagactgat gagcatggcc aggaagaagg
    40141 cggtggagaa tcccccgtcc gccaccatga cccctcccat tatcagaccg gagagcacgg
    40201 cgagcagctt ggcgatcttt atcgacccga ggctctcgtc atatgcctgg tcgatgtact
    40261 ttatcgcccc gccaagaaag gcgtaggaag ctaccagaat agcgatgcgg aggggcgcgt
    40321 cccccactat agctagtgtc tcgagggtat gtattactct cccgaacctt ccctgccttg
    40381 gcgaggcatc agagggattt tgttttataa gcgttgcgct aaaaaatggt gtccaaacct
    40441 ctgctaacgt caaatgacga taaattacta cgataaccag ccctggagtt gcttttcatt
    40501 catcatcaat gaacaattgt cgaacttcga ccatccttct cgcccacgat tattaattaa
    40561 cagcgtaaaa gtttgatatt ggataaataa taatttaaca ctgataattg gagtctggaa
    40621 ctcaaaaagt acttatatac tgcaaatgaa tcaaaactcc cagtcccagt ggggatcgga
    40681 ggtggtttac cgatggcaaa gaaaccggag aagaaggcgg agcccaagaa gaagaattaa
    40741 aatcttctga tccgcaccga tcttttacca tgccaggaca gaccgccctg gcgtcctttc
    40801 cattcatttt ttatttttat ataatggttc tggtatcatt gttcccacat gaaatggtgc
    40861 tcccacatct ccatcggcaa ggccatcgcc gacgtgctgg agctgccgcc gggggagcgc
    40921 aaggcctttc tggacgggat cattgaaccg gaccggcaca aggagcgggt gaacggcccc
    40981 ggctattcct accgggtaag ccaccatcac ccgagccgca gggtggtcat gcttcatgta
    41041 tggatggcca ggaggtcgtt cctcaggaac aacagctacc tgggctaccg ccacctgggg
    41101 atggctttgc actacctcca ggacaaatcc acctccaaag ggttcctggg cgtgtcgcac
    41161 gatcggcggg aggaggcgct ggccgagtta ccggtaccgg tcgaagccat cgagaggggt
    41221 ttcaagaaat acctgtcaac cccagagttc gtatcgaggt ccctggagct gacaaaaccc
    41281 cagaaggacg tgcatcagat catggcccag gcatccttcc gatcggcggc ggtggccgcc
    41341 gcggtcaccg atctccggcg cccatcgggc ctggagcaaa agcttcgggc attgcgccgg
    41401 agccacctct tggtgcacgt tcccctggcc ataggggcgc tcgccatcgg cgcctcgctc
    41461 tccctggcct ggtggaacgc cataccactg gccacctccg tcgtcatatc cttgatagtt
    41521 ctgatcaggg accggaccta ccgccggctc aaccgggtcg cctcgtggca cggcctgaag
    41581 agacaataag ggcgtacaag gccatagtca tcggcgatgc tagagatcgt ccccggccac
    41641 cagaaccgat gacggaccct gcgcgagggc gaaggcaaag gtccagtggt ccactggatg
    41701 agccgggacc agcggccgga ggataactgg gcgccgtacc atgcctgggc cagggagggc
    41761 gtgccctggg gcatagcgtt ctgcctggta cctgatctcc tggggccggc cctcgaaatt
    41821 accgtttcat gctggaaggg ctggtgtaga ccctccgggc cgcagaagcg tcgggaattc
    41881 gaatcttttt actgacgggc gatccgtcgg tagaggtgcc gcttttcctg caggagttga
    41941 agatatcgct cacgataacc gatttcgatc ccccgcgcca aaggtccgaa tggaggacga
    42001 aggtcatgga aaggtgcggc agcgggttcg aagaggtgga cgcccacaac atcgtaccgt
    42061 gcttggcggc atcaccgaag caggagttcg ccgccgccac gttccgaccc aggatcgagc
    42121 gtcatctgcc ggaccgactg gagcacctgc ccccctctcc gtcacagttc aaggattggc
    42181 cgggggatgc cgaaacgaat gacgtatcga agatactcga taggtacgag aacgtggcag
    42241 tcgacaaatg ggagggaggt tctttccatg ccgaccgaac actgggcgat ttcgtgcggg
    42301 agcgtctgcc tgggtacgct gagaatagga acgaccccaa cctgaacgga gcttatcgca
    42361 ggttcgaagt gggcgcgttc gtcgagaaat acttcaaccc aggtcgatga cctttccttt
    42421 ttcaggtagc acggtccgca ccgggcacag ctcggcgaac tcctcgggca gggcgcagtg
    42481 caccgggacc accacctccg gggagatctt cctgacgacc ttccacaggt cgtcaattgc
    42541 caggtggccg gagctgtgga atccctcctc gaagtccagc gttccgttcg ttttcgacag
    42601 gccgcggcaa tcgaacttca tgagatctat ccagttcatc agtttctgca ggttgtccgt
    42661 ctgccgcagg tcgtaggcca tgctgttgga gtagacgtac gttccacctt tccaatccag
    42721 gtcgagcagc ttggccatgt cccagaacga aaggcacagc atgtgctcct ccggttccat
    42781 ggcgatgtcg tccggatcgg tgacctgcca tccatcgtcc ctcagctttt ccacctggtc
    42841 ccattccttg tcggagagcg accggtacac ccacagcgaa tcctttcgca cgttgccgtc
    42901 caccttggcg atgctctgca ggagggccac gtccttgtag gtgaccacca tgcgcttgcc
    42961 ggtccgtctg gcgatatcta tgaaggtgtc caggcgctcg tagttctttg cggaaaagtc
    43021 ggcgatggtc aaaccacgcc cgtcctccac cgccgccagg cagttctggt gtacgacgtc
    43081 ctcggtgatc tcccgctccg gtaccgggcg gccgatcctg gtgccttcga ttatcagggc
    43141 tcttggggag agcttcccgg cctcgtcggc gaagcgggcg gtgtcctccc cgtgggcgcc
    43201 gtgcatcctg aggtctcccg agtaaaccat ccagtctccc tcgccccggc gcagggcgaa
    43261 ggccgtggcg ccgtagatgg aatggtccac cgggaaggcc ttgtactcga tcccgttcag
    43321 ctccctggag ccttcggaca cgtcgcacat gtcacccttc ttccagtccg gttcgtcctc
    43381 taccaccttg ccggtcagca cccaacggcg tccgcggacg cccttgtcct tgcccttcga
    43441 ggcgaccagg acccgcggct ctcctttctt gggttcgcgg accgtgtggt cgaagatatc
    43501 agtggccatg tcggaacgac cgagctcgct tgaggcccgc aggatggcgt aggtcatggg
    43561 gctggcgatg atagggatgt cctcgcgaag gaacccggca tgcccgaagt ggtcctgatg
    43621 ggcgtgcgat aggaacaagg cgtcgacccg gaccggggac atagcggtcc ggaggtccat
    43681 cggatagagg tctggtcggt aacagtccag gggtggcagc attcccaatc tcagatagtc
    43741 cctgagcccc cgtccgacgc gcggggtcac gaactcggag caataaaggt tgttgacgtc
    43801 gaacggctcc ccgaagtcca gtaaggctcc ccggtccccc aggtccacat ggaccttgtt
    43861 gcctccgacg acccccgccc ctccgtacac agtgatcttc atatcaacgc acttcgaacg
    43921 gactggcagg atttatcggt atgcataagg tccaatgatc ggtacggtct cgggtccttt
    43981 tcaggatgat gaagggtttt ggcgtgggaa cgatgatcca cggatcacca cttgcgatcc
    44041 a
//
LOCUS       MALP_2                 53985 bp    DNA     linear       21-MAY-2018
DEFINITION  Genus species strain strain.
ACCESSION   
VERSION
KEYWORDS    .
SOURCE      Genus species
  ORGANISM  Genus species
            Unclassified.
COMMENT     Annotated using prokka 1.13 from
            https://github.com/tseemann/prokka.
FEATURES             Location/Qualifiers
     source          1..53985
                     /organism="Genus species"
                     /mol_type="genomic DNA"
                     /strain="strain"
     gene            535..1104
                     /locus_tag="MALP_00052"
     CDS             535..1104
                     /locus_tag="MALP_00052"
                     /inference="ab initio prediction:Prodigal:2.6"
                     /codon_start=1
                     /transl_table=11
                     /product="hypothetical protein"
                     /protein_id="Prokka:MALP_00052"
                     /translation="MRRAGTNHSRYPQSKLEEECSTRALVGYISETGNTKKAARAIYD
                     EIPGEKDLLSICDVPDPSVYDLIFLGFPIHQFGPDKKAMMRMKQHCVPGRKVALFVTH
                     AAPETEPELQEWLSKFKEAAPGAEMVGLFDRQGQMSVPIRMMLRLSGDRKMRNWAKID
                     NGKGQPDDSRIMKAREFAKEVLEKVGHKG"
     gene            1175..2137
                     /locus_tag="MALP_00053"
     CDS             1175..2137
                     /locus_tag="MALP_00053"
                     /inference="ab initio prediction:Prodigal:2.6"
                     /inference="similar to AA sequence:UniProtKB:Q58206"
                     /codon_start=1
                     /transl_table=11
                     /product="putative ABC transporter ATP-binding protein"
                     /protein_id="Prokka:MALP_00053"
                     /translation="MGNGDFSKDGSAEHTITARDVVVRFGNILALDNFSVEVPNGIVG
                     LLGPNGAGKSTFIKTVLGLVSYDSGDVRISGMDPRTDVMAIRDRVGYMPEHDCLVDTM
                     TGLELVTYFGRLSGMTKEDSIPRSHEVLDFVGLGEERYRPTATYSTGMKQRVKLAQAI
                     VHDPEILFLDEPTNGMDPLGREEMLELISRIAASNKSLLISSHILQDMEKVCQHVIII
                     NGGRAITQGPMSVLLDQGRDRKRLQVRGDPKALLAFTDQLRKVREVISVSEEFGQMTI
                     ILVNGGPSAPLLDMAKLHGVQVRSYAPDKLTLEGAFIRSVTEGA"
     gene            2137..2958
                     /locus_tag="MALP_00054"
     CDS             2137..2958
                     /locus_tag="MALP_00054"
                     /inference="ab initio prediction:Prodigal:2.6"
                     /codon_start=1
                     /transl_table=11
                     /product="hypothetical protein"
                     /protein_id="Prokka:MALP_00054"
                     /translation="MGLDPIGYKPWSGERTEHGRRFLVVAESILRHKLRAKWFLALLV
                     IGTFLVHIMPLFIFSLIPHQGLEAEVMRDYMGDGLYFIFEVILVALVCSDLISEDLRS
                     NSFILYVSRAMGVKGYLLGKWTGAMITIGLFTLLPPLAVAIAITATQSGSDYLGSLAV
                     IGQTLLAGAWSAAMLVPAGLAVSSLTRKKTYASVGTFMFFFGMMIVAGIFSGLSQDWS
                     MLNPSEVLYQSHTVLYGLELSESVNRYLLGAMAFLLTVPPMALVYYRIMRKEVGK"
     gene            2955..3881
                     /gene="wtpC_1"
                     /locus_tag="MALP_00055"
     CDS             2955..3881
                     /gene="wtpC_1"
                     /locus_tag="MALP_00055"
                     /EC_number="3.6.3.-"
                     /inference="ab initio prediction:Prodigal:2.6"
                     /inference="similar to AA sequence:UniProtKB:O30144"
                     /codon_start=1
                     /transl_table=11
                     /product="Molybdate/tungstate import ATP-binding protein
                     WtpC"
                     /protein_id="Prokka:MALP_00055"
                     /translation="MSNVAEARLLSKWYGQVIGLNNFSIDVPKGITGIVGPNGAGKST
                     FFKLLTGNIKTNVGHLRVLGEEPWQNPALLAKIGFCPDYDFLPPDLNGREYLRFVAGL
                     HGMDSVRTATRVNDVLGIVNMVKDADRIMGGYSKGMRQRIKIAGALLHEPQLLLLDEP
                     LTGTDPLIRKEMIDLVKDLNKVHGHDVIVSSHVLHEIERMTHQVALIYKGRSVASGDI
                     SEIRRLMSDHPHNIVLEGRGLVPLAQTLLTKPYTSSIELRPDRMGMYVRVDRPEEFFD
                     SLPELVAGTGCELERVESLDDDLESVFRYLVG"
     gene            3887..4633
                     /locus_tag="MALP_00056"
     CDS             3887..4633
                     /locus_tag="MALP_00056"
                     /inference="ab initio prediction:Prodigal:2.6"
                     /codon_start=1
                     /transl_table=11
                     /product="hypothetical protein"
                     /protein_id="Prokka:MALP_00056"
                     /translation="MSFNLIGLRTVAAFSARKLLMNRRWMLVMLLGALVALVMGYAAT
                     EDGANMDLASDLMVILLLAFLLPVLSLIYGASMIRNEMDDRSIVQVITAPLDRRISYL
                     GYYIGLVMVLCLLITVVTVIGGLAFLMFSPERTGGAQLIITFIALQYLGVMVYSALFL
                     FIGTLIKQPIYLGLFYIFIWEGFVTSVPGSIGMLTIRHQLQVVGSELTEFGSIAWTTG
                     DWAVSILALVVVTAVLVLAGAFVFRQEEVA"
     gene            4793..4918
                     /locus_tag="MALP_00057"
     CDS             4793..4918
                     /locus_tag="MALP_00057"
                     /inference="ab initio prediction:Prodigal:2.6"
                     /codon_start=1
                     /transl_table=11
                     /product="hypothetical protein"
                     /protein_id="Prokka:MALP_00057"
                     /translation="MIIPKEYCNKYGFRSGLEIFMEARKGRMSSWRNTSSIVRPI"
     gene            4963..5196
                     /locus_tag="MALP_00058"
     CDS             4963..5196
                     /locus_tag="MALP_00058"
                     /inference="ab initio prediction:Prodigal:2.6"
                     /codon_start=1
                     /transl_table=11
                     /product="hypothetical protein"
                     /protein_id="Prokka:MALP_00058"
                     /translation="MWNTDLVEMIGIMGKLGAGDERRDEAVEAVLSKQGENGRWKQEN
                     QFSGRFITTVETDGRESRWVTLNVVRAFRSLME"
     gene            complement(5550..6149)
                     /locus_tag="MALP_00059"
     CDS             complement(5550..6149)
                     /locus_tag="MALP_00059"
                     /inference="ab initio prediction:Prodigal:2.6"
                     /codon_start=1
                     /transl_table=11
                     /product="hypothetical protein"
                     /protein_id="Prokka:MALP_00059"
                     /translation="MADFPGEIGAWLDILLDTIPTIIIAIVTLIIGFILAYVAGEMVR
                     EVFGRIGRDRATGRSGPKHSVMAGKIAKALVFAVVAISAIQLLAELGPFGEWQATVEN
                     YGIRFVLGLLVMFVGAFLSDIASPTLACWLHGGACISEETDPTRELVFLGLIVSVVLV
                     GLGIMIVDSLAVLMIFLASLVIGVTLVLLESRRRMRGVE"
     gene            complement(6251..7090)
                     /locus_tag="MALP_00060"
     CDS             complement(6251..7090)
                     /locus_tag="MALP_00060"
                     /inference="ab initio prediction:Prodigal:2.6"
                     /codon_start=1
                     /transl_table=11
                     /product="hypothetical protein"
                     /protein_id="Prokka:MALP_00060"
                     /translation="MNLVDLLDELSTMWDSFLVAVPAILAAIIVLIIGYLVAWIAGKI
                     VKKVVQKAGLERFFNQTATGRAFLSSGLYASNLASMLVMAFIMIFFIVLAIQVLDMSG
                     VFGDYLTLLANYLPKLFVGVLVLIVGAFFADFLSSFIGRIVRPMFPEGKQNIAEMLKN
                     LLFIGLIAFVVLLALNIMLLTGALVYTLVLGFVIIGVGILLTDALIRSVADDHPDFKE
                     VAGYAKFVLYSIFLIIGTGAIFATFPGVTGIIANISWAFALALALMLVPVAFAMTKKM
                     TKQ"
     gene            complement(7157..7405)
                     /locus_tag="MALP_00061"
     CDS             complement(7157..7405)
                     /locus_tag="MALP_00061"
                     /inference="ab initio prediction:Prodigal:2.6"
                     /codon_start=1
                     /transl_table=11
                     /product="hypothetical protein"
                     /protein_id="Prokka:MALP_00061"
                     /translation="MRDLCLGVPSGCIYGLIGPNGSGKTAAIKVLMGLVRATSGMAEV
                     LGRTVPVTMAMRALPIALMRRRRARQLTKLTRIIFYHF"
     gene            complement(7471..8091)
                     /locus_tag="MALP_00062"
     CDS             complement(7471..8091)
                     /locus_tag="MALP_00062"
                     /inference="ab initio prediction:Prodigal:2.6"
                     /codon_start=1
                     /transl_table=11
                     /product="hypothetical protein"
                     /protein_id="Prokka:MALP_00062"
                     /translation="MMSIPNAQSSPERKGAKERILQASFELFAEKGFDGTTTRSIAKR
                     AGVNEVTIFRTFGNKEALFRQAAMDVLPLRRIKAGVDFGADGTAEEVLVRNARLVLGI
                     LKENRHMFMITVGELWRHPEMKEEVGIEIFDQAVQFVTEQMRVMIADGRLRDVDPFVA
                     ARSWMGTVQSHFLLNYLIRPGHLDPDAEERLIRGWADIFVNGAGRR"
     gene            8234..9601
                     /locus_tag="MALP_00063"
     CDS             8234..9601
                     /locus_tag="MALP_00063"
                     /inference="ab initio prediction:Prodigal:2.6"
                     /codon_start=1
                     /transl_table=11
                     /product="hypothetical protein"
                     /protein_id="Prokka:MALP_00063"
                     /translation="MEFADYIRMFDAHTAKYIPNRADWTPSDHAVYGPSDYFRLDPQE
                     ANDLRYKAVRYQLDRHFKSNRTYRTFCEDLKFDPASIRSADDLDKVPVVSTDFFKTYP
                     AGRDFALWLANVYTGELPKIHIRNKDPTHDEVIRSFNDAGMAVAYSSGTSGRHTFIPR
                     DMKAFFSNEYALSKGALTMFYPHWGPDMRSFLLMPNPFKTNLFAGRLGAVMFDIMKDV
                     EVALDREVNTETVRQSMVKGDTLVGKITKYVVSRTAQKSIDRIVNWIGERYKDGSRIA
                     LVGVPFMLHHVLNELKERGRSYDIGDRTMILTGGGWKAHENERIPEERFRKDVEELLG
                     VRPEHCLDMYGMVEGNGWMLQCPEGHHFHIPTNYLHPMVLDDDGNNLGYGKYGRFAFL
                     DGSMNAYPGFIVTSDKVKMLEHCPHCDRPGPVLESGITRMPGKEVRGCGEEMRKMMAA
                     DVGGD"
     gene            9603..10574
                     /locus_tag="MALP_00064"
     CDS             9603..10574
                     /locus_tag="MALP_00064"
                     /inference="ab initio prediction:Prodigal:2.6"
                     /codon_start=1
                     /transl_table=11
                     /product="hypothetical protein"
                     /protein_id="Prokka:MALP_00064"
                     /translation="MRSPGYMKRHEFLPNTPFIKLLTKGVASVLKTSAFHLGEVKKMR
                     VRPPEQERYQRPQRPYDIPEYQEGMRCGARDEKYLSATLYCDPCDPRIMAMAHKLGAF
                     QVSDLEFAKRAHDLAKNQMIVEYVPFDTAGDTLERGTGTCFHLANTMVALCRAAGIKA
                     RYKVFAMNMIAVWYDKMLGADSFMQKWYDSLGYFLIEAEVQVFVDGKWMDAVVGPDDG
                     WQATMGDSLSKLGETSLEDWFEAIPGTVMLRESIPYGLPILGKLMIALAPGSVERVSC
                     NVKRMSQDGYRMMEVMGGREAYDSMTRAKRVKRPMVNVENRSQIVFD"
     gene            10652..10798
                     /locus_tag="MALP_00065"
     CDS             10652..10798
                     /locus_tag="MALP_00065"
                     /inference="ab initio prediction:Prodigal:2.6"
                     /codon_start=1
                     /transl_table=11
                     /product="hypothetical protein"
                     /protein_id="Prokka:MALP_00065"
                     /translation="MKKVKCMTCGRTFTAPTKEEAEAMLKRHRVQDIMGEATLQRSRY
                     GSDA"
     gene            10890..11324
                     /locus_tag="MALP_00066"
     CDS             10890..11324
                     /locus_tag="MALP_00066"
                     /inference="ab initio prediction:Prodigal:2.6"
                     /codon_start=1
                     /transl_table=11
                     /product="hypothetical protein"
                     /protein_id="Prokka:MALP_00066"
                     /translation="MGLFDRFKGKDISRPEEGLRRLMAQVLEVLRETEEIIDGLPPEL
                     RQGARRSFDESVGESIGDCRKRLEKLDRKLLAGDLESIPRPELLGLRERMSRLDDHLI
                     RSYLGAVKITGNRRNKKAIRASARKRADRVEELLKALEKITG"
     gene            11470..11601
                     /locus_tag="MALP_00067"
     CDS             11470..11601
                     /locus_tag="MALP_00067"
                     /inference="ab initio prediction:Prodigal:2.6"
                     /codon_start=1
                     /transl_table=11
                     /product="hypothetical protein"
                     /protein_id="Prokka:MALP_00067"
                     /translation="MIILVIGRVLAPGILTVIGAMIGPLIGLVILGPALGHIDPYLA"
     gene            11614..11868
                     /locus_tag="MALP_00068"
     CDS             11614..11868
                     /locus_tag="MALP_00068"
                     /inference="ab initio prediction:Prodigal:2.6"
                     /codon_start=1
                     /transl_table=11
                     /product="hypothetical protein"
                     /protein_id="Prokka:MALP_00068"
                     /translation="MGADEMMVSRLFRGVLLSMALPIADLPMLAINHLFPHWLMMVIM
                     FIIHVPMHGFVGAKVAEVFETSVNYQEDGTFGEGRDHIPC"
     gene            11929..12690
                     /locus_tag="MALP_00069"
     CDS             11929..12690
                     /locus_tag="MALP_00069"
                     /EC_number="3.6.5.-"
                     /inference="ab initio prediction:Prodigal:2.6"
                     /inference="similar to AA sequence:UniProtKB:Q9UYR9"
                     /codon_start=1
                     /transl_table=11
                     /product="GPN-loop GTPase"
                     /protein_id="Prokka:MALP_00069"
                     /translation="MRFIYFVGTAGSGKSSLIYAFQEWLTLQGLDSVIINLDPGVEHM
                     PYEPDIDIRDWVRVDDVMEEYGLGPNGAQIVAADMMAVNAKDLAESVEKFRTNYVLVD
                     TPGQIELFAFRQSSEVIMEELGKEDACLVFLADPNLCKTPSGFVSSIMLAATVHFRFS
                     VPFFTVLSKSDLLKEEEQETIMEWSESPDALYAALTDKIDTRAVLGIELFKALESIGA
                     YKKVVAASATEPSGLEDIYDMVQQSFEGGEDLSND"
     gene            12721..12894
                     /locus_tag="MALP_00070"
     CDS             12721..12894
                     /locus_tag="MALP_00070"
                     /inference="ab initio prediction:Prodigal:2.6"
                     /codon_start=1
                     /transl_table=11
                     /product="hypothetical protein"
                     /protein_id="Prokka:MALP_00070"
                     /translation="MKTWVATCPECGSADVVYEAGMMMGQKYRCQKCGYIGSFVLEKE
                     IEVEKEVSGEHHA"
     gene            complement(12874..14085)
                     /gene="pan"
                     /locus_tag="MALP_00071"
     CDS             complement(12874..14085)
                     /gene="pan"
                     /locus_tag="MALP_00071"
                     /inference="ab initio prediction:Prodigal:2.6"
                     /inference="similar to AA sequence:UniProtKB:O28303"
                     /codon_start=1
                     /transl_table=11
                     /product="Proteasome-activating nucleotidase"
                     /protein_id="Prokka:MALP_00071"
                     /translation="MLDEELDQSISNEIVEKLELLERQNSELLEEVRRVEGEKRYVES
                     ELFRLQKEIKRMRSELERLKSPPLIIGSIKDILIDGRVIVKSSTGPDFIVTTSEYVPS
                     EDLIIGARVALNKQTLAVMSVLPQSLDPIVTGAEIIDKPTITYDMIGGLDEQILEVRE
                     AVEDPLLRPDLYRRVGIEPPKGVLLVGPPGTGKTLIAKAVANNTNATFIRFVGSELVQ
                     KYIGEGARLVRELFELAREKAPSIIFIDELDSVGAKRLDVATSGDREVQRTLMQLLAE
                     LDGFNPLDNIKIIGATNRPDILDDALLRPGRFDRIIEVPIPSYEARLEIFRIHTGKMS
                     VEDDLNLESLATKTELATGADIKSICTEAGMFAIRDNRDTVSMADFERAIVKVLDNET
                     SKCTESGVMFA"
     gene            complement(14192..14917)
                     /gene="aqpM_1"
                     /locus_tag="MALP_00072"
     CDS             complement(14192..14917)
                     /gene="aqpM_1"
                     /locus_tag="MALP_00072"
                     /inference="ab initio prediction:Prodigal:2.6"
                     /inference="similar to AA sequence:UniProtKB:O28846"
                     /codon_start=1
                     /transl_table=11
                     /product="putative aquaporin AqpM"
                     /protein_id="Prokka:MALP_00072"
                     /translation="MKTLKQKFTAELIGTMFLVIVAIASTILPMTLDVELGVTVFVNA
                     VAVAFVLFALIECMAPISGAHFNPAVTLALSRTGEMRKGEAPYYIMAQFLGAFLGLIT
                     VHLMFWDTNPVLLTVSENDMTFSQFFAEIVGTFILVGVIYGCVRGKSNATGMAVAFLV
                     GGMLVSTVSTMFANPAVTFARMMTYAICGIAPLSGIVFMAMEVIGAMLAMFVFTKVLY
                     PSQLDKKDICEPGYCPPKIIEVR"
     gene            15023..16102
                     /locus_tag="MALP_00073"
     CDS             15023..16102
                     /locus_tag="MALP_00073"
                     /inference="ab initio prediction:Prodigal:2.6"
                     /codon_start=1
                     /transl_table=11
                     /product="hypothetical protein"
                     /protein_id="Prokka:MALP_00073"
                     /translation="MSISDMKVRMVIIGGFLGAGKTTLITRLAKELLSSNVNVGLIMN
                     DQADALVDTQYSRALGLDSCEVSGGCFCCRFPDFMKNAEKLIDTSRPQMVIAEPVGSC
                     TDLLATVVNPLKTMYSERFEVAPLMIMVDAARALSDGFDRNDLNGYLRHHQVSEAEVV
                     IISKSDLVSPEQLDRVRSAIEGINPSMRTVVYSSMNGEGLSEIIEIVSGRQVSDRKPT
                     DIDYALYAEAEAELGWYNSTITVDLAPRTDVFDLGKRFLGSLSELYPAGDVAHAKVIL
                     TTSSTAMKMSCVQGRLGVDMAKGSRFAEGKGRFTVNARVVSSPDDLRRNVRSALATVF
                     PAELDFETEECFSPSPPKPFHRMKE"
     gene            16154..16645
                     /locus_tag="MALP_00074"
     CDS             16154..16645
                     /locus_tag="MALP_00074"
                     /inference="ab initio prediction:Prodigal:2.6"
                     /codon_start=1
                     /transl_table=11
                     /product="hypothetical protein"
                     /protein_id="Prokka:MALP_00074"
                     /translation="MICEMCGKEVASLLPVRIEGTILSVCRDCARFGDNVKAGGKQGT
                     TVEPSLIQVRLQNRERRMKTKDVYEGGEESFEMALDYPKRIKEAREKMGWKQEELAAK
                     MNERESVIHKLESGTMHPDDALIRKVEKTLDIKIKEKVTIAAVEKSTGKKGMTLEDFI
                     KKK"
     gene            complement(16649..17200)
                     /locus_tag="MALP_00075"
     CDS             complement(16649..17200)
                     /locus_tag="MALP_00075"
                     /inference="ab initio prediction:Prodigal:2.6"
                     /codon_start=1
                     /transl_table=11
                     /product="hypothetical protein"
                     /protein_id="Prokka:MALP_00075"
                     /translation="MSELQKTVTVVFNRKGKKLLSEREFINALFFELKWADPSGVGRI
                     EAKEAQRILEAALRQGLLELSDGYVKPTFDLKSVEVSLNYKPTKDLLKELGEGGSAPA
                     AASPSSNQGEMKAEPLPVFSVLIDDIAAKSGWNKRDVVSRINKVVERLSVDAEVAALL
                     IGKDVGVDVAKYLLEVKEEVLRK"
     gene            17441..19075
                     /gene="thsB"
                     /locus_tag="MALP_00076"
     CDS             17441..19075
                     /gene="thsB"
                     /locus_tag="MALP_00076"
                     /inference="ab initio prediction:Prodigal:2.6"
                     /inference="similar to AA sequence:UniProtKB:P48425"
                     /codon_start=1
                     /transl_table=11
                     /product="Thermosome subunit beta"
                     /protein_id="Prokka:MALP_00076"
                     /translation="MSMGNQPIFILKEGSKREKGKDAQYNNIMAARAIADAVRSTLGP
                     RGMDKMLVDSMGDVVITNDGVTILKEIDVEHPAAKMLVEVAKTQDEECGDGTTTAVIL
                     AGELLKKSIDLIDANVHPTIITAGYRMAANKAMDVLDSVAIKVEPKDRATLLKIAKTA
                     MMSKSVSGSKELMAAVSVDSVSAVAEKVNGKWQVDMDNIQVTKKHGGSMDDTQLIPGI
                     IVDKEPVHPGMPKRIEKAKIALLDVALEIKKTEIDAKIEITDPTQMHAFLDEEERMLK
                     QMVDTIKRVGANVVFCQKGIDDLVQHFLAKEKIYAGRRVKKGDMEKLSKATGATIISK
                     INELDANDLGKADLVEVRKIQDEEMTFVTGCKNPKAMSILIRGGTDHVIAEIERSLDD
                     AMSVVAVAIEDGLMLTGGGSTAVEVALRLREFSSSVGGREQIAIDAYASALEVIPTAL
                     AENAGLDPIDILIEMRKSHKAGKKHAGVNVFTGQVEDMLANDVIEPFRVDKQAISSAT
                     DAAVMILRIDDVIASKGTPGMSSRDMVGKEGLGDTD"
     gene            19153..19695
                     /gene="grpE"
                     /locus_tag="MALP_00077"
     CDS             19153..19695
                     /gene="grpE"
                     /locus_tag="MALP_00077"
                     /inference="ab initio prediction:Prodigal:2.6"
                     /inference="similar to AA sequence:UniProtKB:P0CW10"
                     /codon_start=1
                     /transl_table=11
                     /product="Protein GrpE"
                     /protein_id="Prokka:MALP_00077"
                     /translation="MEDISRESRPPQEGEAQGEPLRPDDDMTRLKAEIEEAREQAERN
                     LDMAKRIQADFDNYKKRAQRDMEEQIKAANDRLLYDLLGFLDDFERAFAAKATPEEFR
                     RGVESIHANLRSLLQSKGLVETPCDSFDPALHEALCVGEGEEGKVLEVYQKGYCLGPR
                     VVRYAKVKVGSGNNRGESDG"
     gene            19688..21529
                     /gene="dnaK"
                     /locus_tag="MALP_00078"
     CDS             19688..21529
                     /gene="dnaK"
                     /locus_tag="MALP_00078"
                     /inference="ab initio prediction:Prodigal:2.6"
                     /inference="protein motif:HAMAP:MF_00332"
                     /codon_start=1
                     /transl_table=11
                     /product="Chaperone protein DnaK"
                     /protein_id="Prokka:MALP_00078"
                     /translation="MAKIIGIDLGTSNSAAAVMEGGRPTIIPSAEGTSIGGKAFPSYV
                     AFTKDNQLLVGEPARRQAVTNPEGTIAAIKRKMGTDYKVNIMGKEYSPQQISAFILQK
                     IKRDAEAYLGEEVTKAVITVPAYFNDNQRQATKDAGAIAGLEVIRIINEPTSAALAFG
                     LDKAGTSQKIMVFDLGGGTLDVTIMDFSDGVFEVVSTSGDTQLGGTDMDELLIKFAVS
                     NFQKETGVDLTTDKMAMWRVREACEKAKIELSTTMSTEVNLPFIAAGADGPKHLAFNL
                     TRAKLEELVEPVVNRCRGPVERAMKDSNLSADKINAVILVGGPTRMPVIQRFVETVVG
                     KKIQRGVDPMECVAMGAAVQAAVLSGEVKDVLLLDVTPLSLGIETLGGIATKLIDRNT
                     TIPTRKSQIFSTAADGQTSVEIHVTQGERPMAKDNTSLGRFMLMGIPPAPRGVPQIEV
                     AFDIDANGIVNVSAKDLGTGKEAKITITASTKLSTDDIDKMVKEAERFAEDDLKNKEK
                     VEIINQADQLTYATEKALTELGEQASNEERTKIEALINDVRDEIKKGDAATIKTKMEA
                     LQKEFYAISTRIYQNMAQKQQTDGQQQGSAPQDDNVVDADYKIVDDQ"
     gene            21538..22662
                     /gene="dnaJ"
                     /locus_tag="MALP_00079"
     CDS             21538..22662
                     /gene="dnaJ"
                     /locus_tag="MALP_00079"
                     /inference="ab initio prediction:Prodigal:2.6"
                     /inference="protein motif:HAMAP:MF_01152"
                     /codon_start=1
                     /transl_table=11
                     /product="Chaperone protein DnaJ"
                     /protein_id="Prokka:MALP_00079"
                     /translation="MVEKRDYYEVLGVERQAGEEEIKKAYRQLARQYHPDVTKEDPKV
                     AEERFKEISEAYEVLMDKPKRELYDKYGHAGVNSQFQGGGFNWNDFTHQGDIRDIFGD
                     AGFGSGNIFDMFFGGGRSRGPHQGQSLRYDLDITLEEAAEGMKKELTLPLTVKCDACG
                     GTGSKSRKEEVCQQCGGKGQVQRVERRGYSQFISVGTCPKCKGSGKDIKDPCPECDDG
                     WTRKRQKVSLDIPKGVDTGMRLRVAGAGEPSPDGGPPGDLFVVINVKDHKLFQRDGAD
                     LYVTQEISFPEAALGATIEVPTLGGKMAEVNIPPGTQPGDVQRLKGLGMPRMEGHGKG
                     DLYVRLKLVVPKKLTAEQKELLRKFDGGDGSKKKLFGRGK"
     gene            complement(22669..22920)
                     /locus_tag="MALP_00080"
     CDS             complement(22669..22920)
                     /locus_tag="MALP_00080"
                     /inference="ab initio prediction:Prodigal:2.6"
                     /codon_start=1
                     /transl_table=11
                     /product="hypothetical protein"
                     /protein_id="Prokka:MALP_00080"
                     /translation="MAFLAGVYLLINLVALVMFAYDKMMARKGDRRISEKSLLLVALF
                     GPFGAMAGMSWFRHKTRKMKFKLVPLFAVVHVLLAFSFL"
     gene            complement(23065..23271)
                     /locus_tag="MALP_00081"
     CDS             complement(23065..23271)
                     /locus_tag="MALP_00081"
                     /inference="ab initio prediction:Prodigal:2.6"
                     /codon_start=1
                     /transl_table=11
                     /product="hypothetical protein"
                     /protein_id="Prokka:MALP_00081"
                     /translation="MMEMVIQGVIAPGKAGVVHTDLSPYNILVKDGRPWFISLSEATR
                     VDRSGDSPWVILRCRERCAAVFAR"
     gene            complement(23268..23708)
                     /locus_tag="MALP_00082"
     CDS             complement(23268..23708)
                     /locus_tag="MALP_00082"
                     /inference="ab initio prediction:Prodigal:2.6"
                     /codon_start=1
                     /transl_table=11
                     /product="hypothetical protein"
                     /protein_id="Prokka:MALP_00082"
                     /translation="MPNDWYLDAGVTWRIRDKNTDLHESDYRETARSIPENGLATGVR
                     GTISSGKEASVYLAELRGAPLAVKVYRPYQAPHEGGRPIKLSSAGWLGRARARHAAAG
                     LEGRSASPCASLASGENVLTTRYLDRDGAQRRASRTVRPTIRPR"
     gene            23755..23868
                     /locus_tag="MALP_00083"
     CDS             23755..23868
                     /locus_tag="MALP_00083"
                     /inference="ab initio prediction:Prodigal:2.6"
                     /codon_start=1
                     /transl_table=11
                     /product="hypothetical protein"
                     /protein_id="Prokka:MALP_00083"
                     /translation="MPENLGTAPGILLKIGVVASYPGTSWSNDRGFQARRC"
     gene            23958..25232
                     /gene="mdtH_1"
                     /locus_tag="MALP_00084"
     CDS             23958..25232
                     /gene="mdtH_1"
                     /locus_tag="MALP_00084"
                     /inference="ab initio prediction:Prodigal:2.6"
                     /inference="protein motif:HAMAP:MF_01529"
                     /codon_start=1
                     /transl_table=11
                     /product="Multidrug resistance protein MdtH"
                     /protein_id="Prokka:MALP_00084"
                     /translation="MAIRLPSFRSTQGFDRRVWTLFYGRIISSLGFSVVMPFLSIYLH
                     NELGISMTIVGMVLLISAVVGALGQIVGGELADIMGRRKIMIIAMAARSTMFLALAYV
                     ISGGADIFVITIMVSLSSLAGSFFEPASSALIADVVEPKKRLEAYGLLRIGGNIGWTL
                     GPLLGGLLSMISYPFLFIISAAATGTVSIIVFMFVAESISSSARRQKLSLRDLGRLRN
                     DHRFLAFCLISIPLFMMFGQMASNYAVFSTEIIGITNAEIGYIYAINGLMVVFMQFPI
                     SRSINHLRMTKAMAAGSLLYAIGYGIVGLTPYIGMGVPTWLFSPGFLYLAMCMFIVTM
                     GEMIVSPSSMTLVAKMSPESERGRYQGMYGLVSNFGFSAGPFFGGLLFDVFYGDPIFM
                     WAGIGSFGLLAALGFLGLGRRIPEMTDRIDED"
     gene            complement(25229..25741)
                     /locus_tag="MALP_00085"
     CDS             complement(25229..25741)
                     /locus_tag="MALP_00085"
                     /inference="ab initio prediction:Prodigal:2.6"
                     /codon_start=1
                     /transl_table=11
                     /product="hypothetical protein"
                     /protein_id="Prokka:MALP_00085"
                     /translation="MNGKDLSDLVQDQCVLACRDFLKEDLPDLAMEHPARYLSYLIER
                     ELKDREIERGLSVREDSSPFQCVRLSSAGGESFIVLGINMSRERVEEALNVLRSSLAK
                     ERVLLYLFSFESLADEELISQAMMETDLLRMVRDSGIVAYFAMLDPRAGMGMLARIDG
                     DMRSIQYLPH"
     gene            25854..26594
                     /locus_tag="MALP_00086"
     CDS             25854..26594
                     /locus_tag="MALP_00086"
                     /inference="ab initio prediction:Prodigal:2.6"
                     /codon_start=1
                     /transl_table=11
                     /product="hypothetical protein"
                     /protein_id="Prokka:MALP_00086"
                     /translation="MKAVAVVTEDFRFFYEAVRLLKEKDQPFISLGFSDPLPLNVELV
                     LTTEGERKRLRGRKVIASDDPAWAVKAALALSKGGSFNRIIVGVDPGPRPGIAILGDG
                     KVLLTDTLLSPEEVSPAIRDFLSFVSTNELLLRVGHGDPTNRDRIINTLWDVTRNIEM
                     VDETSTTRRTGHPDAAAAIAQSRGELMPSRPRVAPTQGEVRDIQRLSRIESGGAITIN
                     SALARQVAVGAFTLTEAIEKQKRKEMES"
     gene            complement(26629..28149)
                     /gene="deoA"
                     /locus_tag="MALP_00087"
     CDS             complement(26629..28149)
                     /gene="deoA"
                     /locus_tag="MALP_00087"
                     /EC_number="2.4.2.57"
                     /inference="ab initio prediction:Prodigal:2.6"
                     /inference="similar to AA sequence:UniProtKB:Q5JCX3"
                     /codon_start=1
                     /transl_table=11
                     /product="AMP phosphorylase"
                     /protein_id="Prokka:MALP_00087"
                     /translation="MKLKVRHIDMDTGEVTALLHDFDCAELGLREKDRVKLSLKGKMT
                     VAIVTTSDTVIKKGEIGLMGTSQEIMESKDGDLVEVSAASKPESVEFIKKKMNGQELT
                     TEEITTIIADISSRALSNIELSAYVTSLYINGMNMRETADLTKAMVAGGEIITFSNGP
                     IFDHHSIGGCPGNKITLLIVPIMAAAGYKMPKTSSRAISSAAGTSDIVETFANVALTP
                     TQLKEITERVGGVLAWGGSLNLAPADDLIIKAEYPLGIDPHAQLLASVMAKKKAVGAN
                     YLVIDIPMGEGTKVKTMDEAKAYARDFIQLGEGLNIRVECAITYGGQPLGRAIGPALE
                     SIEALTILEGAKGPNSVIEKTLSICGMLFEMGGDYQGAEKAKQILESGKALKKFQEIV
                     EAQGGKPGITSKDIKVGQYSVDVIAKHSGYVGHILNKALVRIARTAGSPKDKGAGLVL
                     NKKGGNKVDKGETLFTIYSEHEWKMQEALKLAIRLEPVQIQGMILARVPAFSRVAL"
     gene            complement(28146..29390)
                     /gene="rbcL"
                     /locus_tag="MALP_00088"
     CDS             complement(28146..29390)
                     /gene="rbcL"
                     /locus_tag="MALP_00088"
                     /EC_number="4.1.1.39"
                     /inference="ab initio prediction:Prodigal:2.6"
                     /inference="similar to AA sequence:UniProtKB:Q58632"
                     /codon_start=1
                     /transl_table=11
                     /product="Ribulose bisphosphate carboxylase"
                     /protein_id="Prokka:MALP_00088"
                     /translation="MEYEERYLHLDAPVDIDKHVVCKYKVGTDLKMTTAAAAIATEQS
                     TGTWTKLSTLNEDNFLKRSGKVTRIEGNVATIAFPVEDFSLDIGGVPQILSIIAGNLF
                     GLDALHSVRLEDVTFPKSILKEFKGPKFGIDGMRSTLKRPTKPLVGTIVKPKIGLSPE
                     ETAQYVYEAGMGGLTNGKDDETLSNQRFCPLEDRVVAIAEAIDRVKSETGHVMMHAIN
                     VSTNGHQILEVAERAQELGATELMVDMLTCGFGAIQVLAEDPSIKLPIHVHRTMHGAM
                     TRNLDHGINMKVFATLARMVGGDALHVGTFGVGKMKGAAHEDLANRDMCLTNELPYKR
                     VMPVASGGVHPGMIKKLVEMAGTELQIQAGGGVSGHPGGVRGGARAMVQAVDAAAAGV
                     PLDVYAKDHAELAAAIEKWGSA"
     gene            complement(29395..30321)
                     /locus_tag="MALP_00089"
     CDS             complement(29395..30321)
                     /locus_tag="MALP_00089"
                     /EC_number="5.3.1.29"
                     /inference="ab initio prediction:Prodigal:2.6"
                     /inference="similar to AA sequence:UniProtKB:Q5JFM9"
                     /codon_start=1
                     /transl_table=11
                     /product="Ribose 1,5-bisphosphate isomerase"
                     /protein_id="Prokka:MALP_00089"
                     /translation="MSADDVAERIRSMEIRGAAEIARRAAIALKEEAEAYQGSDLKEL
                     RSRVERSRDVLISSRPTAISLWNGVQYVFKGTSDLTSADDYRNMVVKNADHFVKRSRN
                     ALKTIGKLGANRIKDGDKVLTHCNSKAAIAVMAEAWAQGKRFEAFCTESRPWRQGVLT
                     ANDLAKLGIPVTMIIDSAVRYVMKDMDLVLVGADTIASNGALINKIGTSQVALAADEA
                     RVPFMVCAETFKFSPRTIYGEMVKIEERDATEVVKPGEVPPEVKVFNPVFDATPPEYI
                     DAIITEIGVIPPYAAYQVIVKELGYEFMFNED"
     gene            complement(30369..32096)
                     /gene="ycdX_1"
                     /locus_tag="MALP_00090"
     CDS             complement(30369..32096)
                     /gene="ycdX_1"
                     /locus_tag="MALP_00090"
                     /EC_number="3.1.3.-"
                     /inference="ab initio prediction:Prodigal:2.6"
                     /inference="protein motif:HAMAP:MF_01561"
                     /codon_start=1
                     /transl_table=11
                     /product="phosphatase YcdX"
                     /protein_id="Prokka:MALP_00090"
                     /translation="MRPQVENNDRVASVLEEVADLLELKEDTFFQVRAYRRVAKEIAS
                     LTEDIKDLYVRGHLDQVPGVGKAIHDKIVEIVRTGELQYLNDLRNEFPAGLLQVMRVP
                     DVGPKTAGRLYKELKVTNLQDLKAAAEQHRIRMLKGFGEKTEENILKGIRYLESRQGR
                     MLLGYAYPRGRALEEHMRERGFDLVSLGGSLRRMKETIGDIDILVGSSEAERAMDAFV
                     SYPQAAEVMLRGETKTSIRLQDGVQVDMRVVSPSSFGAALQYFTGSKEHNVKMRSLAN
                     DLGYKVNEYGVFRLSDGSKVAGETEEGVYEVLGMQWMPPEMREDRGEVDLARKGQVPR
                     VVTLSDICGDLHTHSEASDGVDSVEAMAMAAEARGYEYLAITDHSRSLTIGNGLSAER
                     LLESMELVRKVNEAHPRIRLLVGTEVEIDEKGGLDYPPKLLEDLDIVVAAVHSRFKMT
                     PAEMTERLVTAVSNENVNILAHPTGRIIGEREGYSFDVDKVMRAAKDNGVAMEVNSFP
                     ERLDLKDVHCAMARERGVTISIDTDAHNVRQLDHMLYGVATAKRGWVPPELVLNAMPW
                     DVLRERLKL"
     gene            complement(32093..32638)
                     /locus_tag="MALP_00091"
     CDS             complement(32093..32638)
                     /locus_tag="MALP_00091"
                     /inference="ab initio prediction:Prodigal:2.6"
                     /codon_start=1
                     /transl_table=11
                     /product="hypothetical protein"
                     /protein_id="Prokka:MALP_00091"
                     /translation="MPEKDNNLTSEEMESMAKEAITIWWSTVVKAVVMSSNSPEMRKI
                     LHAFLSSAVTEMVRTQGSKRTLELMGPIMRSGGKKAAVRALEEHEIVDRDGIAISSLI
                     DLWEGALGVRGEIVEKSEIAVVKVAKQCPFANQPPELCSLFGKFVDGFCEVINPEYGW
                     CQTHRMSDGDKECRWVCKKGD"
     gene            32807..33091
                     /gene="albA_1"
                     /locus_tag="MALP_00092"
     CDS             32807..33091
                     /gene="albA_1"
                     /locus_tag="MALP_00092"
                     /inference="ab initio prediction:Prodigal:2.6"
                     /inference="similar to AA sequence:UniProtKB:O27527"
                     /codon_start=1
                     /transl_table=11
                     /product="DNA/RNA-binding protein Alba"
                     /protein_id="Prokka:MALP_00092"
                     /translation="MFEGNVMFIGKKPIMSYVLTAVPKLEELGGLTVKARGMSISKAV
                     DVALILKDRYVKECRIDGIDIRTELLDGENGEKVKVSSMEIRLISPPPAA"
     gene            33168..33464
                     /gene="albA_2"
                     /locus_tag="MALP_00093"
     CDS             33168..33464
                     /gene="albA_2"
                     /locus_tag="MALP_00093"
                     /inference="ab initio prediction:Prodigal:2.6"
                     /inference="similar to AA sequence:UniProtKB:Q5JF39"
                     /codon_start=1
                     /transl_table=11
                     /product="DNA/RNA-binding protein Alba"
                     /protein_id="Prokka:MALP_00093"
                     /translation="MVTTEITTSATNVIYVGQKPLMNYVLAAGKRLVEDGSSVLIQAR
                     GRSISKAVDVALITVDRAKGGVKLDDIGINTEVLPGADGSPLNVSSIKIFLSKP"
     gene            complement(33461..34168)
                     /locus_tag="MALP_00094"
     CDS             complement(33461..34168)
                     /locus_tag="MALP_00094"
                     /inference="ab initio prediction:Prodigal:2.6"
                     /codon_start=1
                     /transl_table=11
                     /product="hypothetical protein"
                     /protein_id="Prokka:MALP_00094"
                     /translation="MNREYAEGYLKGYEEGMREALEELIAMTCRKSYTSTEIQILAKN
                     QRISIPKKRALKKGELELALGSSLDAKDDLSVEPIQEAAPGKTLLIKGEGNQQAMADF
                     RDLVRAGWDGLCISRTCPKDVKQFVGRECTVLWLTKADPMAGDQDREEYLLPTETAKM
                     QTVIRNFLSKNKGRPSVILLDGMTYIITNTDFRSFLKIAQKLKDDVYQARSLLLLPYE
                     PMNLPESEVNLLINEMA"
     gene            34259..35758
                     /locus_tag="MALP_00095"
     CDS             34259..35758
                     /locus_tag="MALP_00095"
                     /inference="ab initio prediction:Prodigal:2.6"
                     /codon_start=1
                     /transl_table=11
                     /product="hypothetical protein"
                     /protein_id="Prokka:MALP_00095"
                     /translation="MASRARFRGIKKTPKNMEKEMLANSQRLADDPSLVVPKLLEEVR
                     KSPFAHLEKSLSKVHDHRDDAEKLIRLAGKGDQFVRAYAAAVSLSASGKLPYLTTANL
                     PVGPVSFAMRGTVDREKLIALQHFDDPDLRLLAYWDMAREGRLHIYSTEKGLFASVSG
                     PKAPEEYVREMLDNLPYRTTEGNCGHDHPAVRVKWVSANKEVRVCAQCASDINTAQHL
                     MARVAAPDPYDDIKVSVEHHYGGGRPECQGDFATPPALIKRYLDGDLDDAGLIAEHVK
                     AKGEWMRSRGQVYILGQECYGRDGEAFLNALKGSDSEKLALRAVLALNVPIVSDQNQA
                     GKVISEMWDLHAGAMLAAVSDQATAESVMAMKELTPGQMLAEAVRLVREREALLSFPR
                     YSQLGPVGQLVDGLARSYRTGGTVAMLRLVERTEKVHLRRAICYAFLEAIGEGQQRKW
                     QFSKEERESGEHLAPHALEMTRAGGEDYHNALLRLLQESGSGESAVRAP"
     gene            complement(35745..36749)
                     /gene="taw2"
                     /locus_tag="MALP_00096"
     CDS             complement(35745..36749)
                     /gene="taw2"
                     /locus_tag="MALP_00096"
                     /EC_number="2.5.1.114"
                     /inference="ab initio prediction:Prodigal:2.6"
                     /inference="similar to AA sequence:UniProtKB:O58523"
                     /codon_start=1
                     /transl_table=11
                     /product="tRNA(Phe) (4-demethylwyosine(37)-C(7))
                     aminocarboxypropyltransferase"
                     /protein_id="Prokka:MALP_00096"
                     /translation="MIAIAVPKTRADEVKDRLNRRRQLDLEWRPGRKGDLVLLPLKGD
                     NPFPELQVVEAELFPQDRHRPPQERIAEQLDIPNELKTLLPEKYERLGHVIVLRLPEP
                     LLPFRREIAEAYAKVLKARTVLLEKGMIRGVERRPDVELLFGEETETTHSESGILYRL
                     DPTRVMFSSGNFDEKLRMASLDCRGETVVDMFAGIGYFTMPLAAKAGAEKVIACEINP
                     EAIRFLRKNIELNRVADKVTVFEGDNRDLPGEGLADRVVMGYVNVTWQFLPKAFSLVK
                     KGGMIHYQDTFSIDRIPGGIIENVRNGSGGRPFEIAGIREVKSYAPSISHMVADVRVL
                     "
     gene            complement(36753..37910)
                     /locus_tag="MALP_00097"
     CDS             complement(36753..37910)
                     /locus_tag="MALP_00097"
                     /EC_number="1.3.7.11"
                     /inference="ab initio prediction:Prodigal:2.6"
                     /inference="similar to AA sequence:UniProtKB:O29786"
                     /codon_start=1
                     /transl_table=11
                     /product="Digeranylgeranylglycerophospholipid reductase"
                     /protein_id="Prokka:MALP_00097"
                     /translation="MKCDVLVVGGGPTGCLAAASMAHELQVKVLEEHARVGEPVQCAG
                     LVTPRVVEMASASDAVLNKIDGACIHFPGGRVIELQGNEVKAVVVDRGEFDRRCATLA
                     QKAGAEVLTGSKVGSVERTADGLRARTAEGELECRALLAADGYRSGVARSLGFDRARD
                     LVRGSEVDLRLRVEDQRKVRVFLGNDVAPGFFAWAIPCGDLTRVGLCASREKGTPQDH
                     LTRLLEEQGWAEAERVRTYSGAIPLGHIARTFADRMLVAGDAAGMAKPISGGGLFTGM
                     TAGKLAADTFLEAFRSGDLSQKKLSIYEERWKAVYGKELRNSYRVRKVFVRMCDRDLD
                     KAGAHLDSEKAKAVLATGDIDFPTALAPGLLKACPSLLTIAPLLIFRILWR"
     gene            complement(37993..38640)
                     /gene="tal"
                     /locus_tag="MALP_00098"
     CDS             complement(37993..38640)
                     /gene="tal"
                     /locus_tag="MALP_00098"
                     /EC_number="2.2.1.2"
                     /inference="ab initio prediction:Prodigal:2.6"
                     /inference="similar to AA sequence:UniProtKB:Q9HKI3"
                     /codon_start=1
                     /transl_table=11
                     /product="putative transaldolase"
                     /protein_id="Prokka:MALP_00098"
                     /translation="MKIFIDTANIEQIKEVNSWGILDGVTTNPSLIAKEKKDFATIVN
                     EICEVVDGPISVEVISLKADGMFAEGMKLAAVNENIVIKVPMTEEGLKATKLLSNEGV
                     AVNMTLIFSANQALLAAKAGARYVSPFVGRLDDVGQDGMALISDIMDILDNYDFDTEV
                     IVASVRDPIHVTDAARMGAHVATIPFDVLKKMFKHPLTDIGIERFLKDWEKVSKQ"
     gene            complement(38637..39581)
                     /gene="dxs_1"
                     /locus_tag="MALP_00099"
     CDS             complement(38637..39581)
                     /gene="dxs_1"
                     /locus_tag="MALP_00099"
                     /EC_number="2.2.1.7"
                     /inference="ab initio prediction:Prodigal:2.6"
                     /inference="protein motif:HAMAP:MF_00315"
                     /codon_start=1
                     /transl_table=11
                     /product="1-deoxy-D-xylulose-5-phosphate synthase"
                     /protein_id="Prokka:MALP_00099"
                     /translation="MSWAMESQRKNYGKALVELGKRRKDVVVLDADLSGSTRTVEFRA
                     AYPDRFFNCGIAEQNMMGTAAGLAVGGMTVFASTFAVFATGRAYDQVRQSIAYPDLNV
                     KIVASHAGITVGGDGASHQTMEDIALMNTIPNMTVIVPADGPETYNAVLAVAEHCGPA
                     YVRMGRSEVPIITSRDTEFKIGKASILRDGSDVALVGVGQMVAPCLLAAEALRAKGIS
                     ARVINLSTIKPLDVGTLEKAARDCGCVVTAEEHNIVSGVGTLVAATLAERCPTPMERV
                     AMQDVFGQSGESDELMREYGLSEKEVIAAAIKVTERKK"
     gene            complement(39578..40414)
                     /gene="dxs_2"
                     /locus_tag="MALP_00100"
     CDS             complement(39578..40414)
                     /gene="dxs_2"
                     /locus_tag="MALP_00100"
                     /EC_number="2.2.1.7"
                     /inference="ab initio prediction:Prodigal:2.6"
                     /inference="protein motif:HAMAP:MF_00315"
                     /codon_start=1
                     /transl_table=11
                     /product="1-deoxy-D-xylulose-5-phosphate synthase"
                     /protein_id="Prokka:MALP_00100"
                     /translation="MNSINEGRVEELEQRAASLRRHVMKMIYAAGSGHPGGSLSAADI
                     VTALFFEVMDHSPERKDSQDRDHFILSKGHAAPIYYAALAESGYFPVEELVTLRKLHS
                     RLQGHPSRVKTPGVEMSTGSLGQGLSVANGLALALRLQNLDRKVYCLCGDGEMAEGQV
                     WEAAMFASHNHLDNVIAIVDRNGLQIDGRTEDVMALEPLADKWKAFGWNVLSMDGNDM
                     RQVLETLNEARQHKGGPTVIMAKTVKGKGVSFMENNVGFHGKSPNEKEFEQAMRELGG
                     PV"
     gene            40542..41312
                     /locus_tag="MALP_00101"
     CDS             40542..41312
                     /locus_tag="MALP_00101"
                     /inference="ab initio prediction:Prodigal:2.6"
                     /codon_start=1
                     /transl_table=11
                     /product="hypothetical protein"
                     /protein_id="Prokka:MALP_00101"
                     /translation="MAFEVPVQGNAKLSTVLERMNSDEEVKALWKASNINAIDRLGFS
                     DHGSTHVRIVARNALKMLRLLVEAGHQPGVVKNYWLTKEDAEVVVVLASAMHDIGLSV
                     HREDHDKFSIMLSPPILRRMLQGLYEEPTLTFMVAETQHAMISHHEGFVPYTIEGGVV
                     RVADALDMEKGRARIPFASGSINIHSVSALAIDKVRVSKGTDRPVLIDILMNNSAGIF
                     QVDELLKEKIARSGLRELITVEVKVPEAECGIVKGLRL"
     gene            complement(41309..42046)
                     /gene="pcn"
                     /locus_tag="MALP_00102"
     CDS             complement(41309..42046)
                     /gene="pcn"
                     /locus_tag="MALP_00102"
                     /inference="ab initio prediction:Prodigal:2.6"
                     /inference="similar to AA sequence:UniProtKB:O29912"
                     /codon_start=1
                     /transl_table=11
                     /product="DNA polymerase sliding clamp"
                     /protein_id="Prokka:MALP_00102"
                     /translation="MFQAKLRSDILKGIVDVVSTLIDEAKFKIGDNGIQLKAVDPAHV
                     AMIDLTLSKDAFEQYSAAETDLGLDLEKLKEVIRLSRSGDLIEMRQDEERGRLVLMVG
                     NVTRRMNLVSTEGMSDPKVPNLTLPARITVTVDELQRGIKAAESISDHVALNANTEGF
                     EMVSDGDTDSVSLKLPKALLVDLQCSESIRSLFPMDYFSTIIKAIPSGTNVSINLGND
                     LPVRLDFDIAAGKGSVRYLLAPRIEND"
     gene            complement(42113..42418)
                     /gene="tfs"
                     /locus_tag="MALP_00103"
     CDS             complement(42113..42418)
                     /gene="tfs"
                     /locus_tag="MALP_00103"
                     /inference="ab initio prediction:Prodigal:2.6"
                     /inference="similar to AA sequence:UniProtKB:Q56254"
                     /codon_start=1
                     /transl_table=11
                     /product="Transcription factor S"
                     /protein_id="Prokka:MALP_00103"
                     /translation="MFCPNCHKIMKSDHGKFVCRNPECRHEVIKDGKPVCFTTCGKEK
                     EMTVIDGNAPTLPRTRIECPKCAHQEAFWVLRQTRAADEPETKIYRCVSCGHSWREY"
     gene            complement(42475..43383)
                     /locus_tag="MALP_00104"
     CDS             complement(42475..43383)
                     /locus_tag="MALP_00104"
                     /inference="ab initio prediction:Prodigal:2.6"
                     /codon_start=1
                     /transl_table=11
                     /product="hypothetical protein"
                     /protein_id="Prokka:MALP_00104"
                     /translation="MVFRRSADADDEITNTLIDRGVYRLSEVYEDEEIKKFKDVKVPY
                     SFWSAVKYSFILTVLLWWLPVFGQMVAGFVSGRRAGKPWKGVVAALVPLTVVFLLSLL
                     VDEGYIPTVISGVDWTPSHILDVVKDFIPLLAPYIVFVEMYLTSFIDTIQIATDVRVD
                     VYIITAAFAYIGGILAEQSRLEMNFVAKHGGNSMTVVVGGGERAPREEAPEERPVRGK
                     RPISAKPIKTRQEQKVIRFRDMKDLTTASDDDYVQEYTERGEQWYEEGEEPDEEVPRN
                     IAGLAKRSSKGSGKGKDLKPGDWKFI"
     gene            complement(43474..43830)
                     /locus_tag="MALP_00105"
     CDS             complement(43474..43830)
                     /locus_tag="MALP_00105"
                     /inference="ab initio prediction:Prodigal:2.6"
                     /codon_start=1
                     /transl_table=11
                     /product="hypothetical protein"
                     /protein_id="Prokka:MALP_00105"
                     /translation="MGELAISYRARGLLDVDRVWLSSAFRVQLIKMGIEKAGSVNELG
                     RRMGYRSRVHPGWGVVQIMQGKQAFPVSRLKLLAEYLEYPLDDVLQYITQPNRVTPEN
                     TRSALAMYGLSGYIPR"
     gene            44061..45308
                     /gene="rnj_2"
                     /locus_tag="MALP_00106"
     CDS             44061..45308
                     /gene="rnj_2"
                     /locus_tag="MALP_00106"
                     /EC_number="3.1.-.-"
                     /inference="ab initio prediction:Prodigal:2.6"
                     /inference="protein motif:HAMAP:MF_01491"
                     /codon_start=1
                     /transl_table=11
                     /product="Ribonuclease J"
                     /protein_id="Prokka:MALP_00106"
                     /translation="MKMKFLGGADLVGKLGMLVENQGANIMFEYGMRLVKPEMPHFPM
                     MPEEDVEGVFITHSHLDHSGAVPLLVQKKDCEVFCNELTMDIATLLFFDSIKIAKSEG
                     YTTFPYKDTDIKQTWQNFSSFYIGETRSIGGLEILAHNAGHIPGAQMYEIKGHDTTLF
                     TGDLHTENTRLTYGAKPVKCDNLIIEATYAGRNHPPRPKSEALLQQKVREVVERGGTA
                     IIPCFAVGRMQEVMMILKDLPYDMWVDGMGKTVNSMYTDHQEHPYLRSIREFKAAKRS
                     FNPVRTSSAREKARQGQVIITTSGMLDGGPVLHYLKDQKDNDKSAVMLVGYQAENSNG
                     RLLKEEGRVETIQDGPMKIRCEVMTFDLSAHADHDQLLYFIKGCQPEKVVLMHSDNRE
                     ELAQDLEGDYEVLMPMPGDYFEL"
     gene            45346..46161
                     /locus_tag="MALP_00107"
     CDS             45346..46161
                     /locus_tag="MALP_00107"
                     /inference="ab initio prediction:Prodigal:2.6"
                     /codon_start=1
                     /transl_table=11
                     /product="hypothetical protein"
                     /protein_id="Prokka:MALP_00107"
                     /translation="MDLIDLYLQEDLGQGDVTSQALVDDRDGRAVITAGQDGVLAGAE
                     EAVEVFRRVGCSCQVLANDGEKVAAGQKVLEVGGPLKGLLAGERLALNFLMRMSGIAT
                     LTRQVVDSCHKANPNIVIAATRKTTPGFRRYEKKAVRIGGGDPHRFGLDDAFLIKDNH
                     LTVVGSVFKAVRRAQSFSFGKKVEIEVEDIDAAKEAARAGADIVMLDNMTPTRAKECY
                     LAIKGIDQRITVEVSGGITPKNAKTYAHYADVISMGALTHSAPAMHLSMHILK"
     gene            complement(46162..46599)
                     /locus_tag="MALP_00108"
     CDS             complement(46162..46599)
                     /locus_tag="MALP_00108"
                     /inference="ab initio prediction:Prodigal:2.6"
                     /codon_start=1
                     /transl_table=11
                     /product="hypothetical protein"
                     /protein_id="Prokka:MALP_00108"
                     /translation="MAFCSRCGSPAKEGARFCDRCGAPLSVGFQSYSQGNQTTMSYTY
                     RKDEKEAILAVILSVIVPGGGQIYCGKIGRGIGILLLLGLLSVVSIVPLFLIMNPVDL
                     SFAGFFAFNVAVSIMAFIIYIWQIYDAYRCADDYNKMTPPVRY"
     gene            46684..46863
                     /locus_tag="MALP_00109"
     CDS             46684..46863
                     /locus_tag="MALP_00109"
                     /inference="ab initio prediction:Prodigal:2.6"
                     /codon_start=1
                     /transl_table=11
                     /product="hypothetical protein"
                     /protein_id="Prokka:MALP_00109"
                     /translation="MDFSKYECQFCGRPAKQYVFAAFCCESEDCVDKAREERGGPGGH
                     MKAKMHGDIVNIKDE"
     gene            46914..47618
                     /locus_tag="MALP_00110"
     CDS             46914..47618
                     /locus_tag="MALP_00110"
                     /EC_number="2.1.1.-"
                     /inference="ab initio prediction:Prodigal:2.6"
                     /inference="similar to AA sequence:UniProtKB:Q58036"
                     /codon_start=1
                     /transl_table=11
                     /product="7,8-dihydro-6-hydroxymethylpterin
                     dimethyltransferase"
                     /protein_id="Prokka:MALP_00110"
                     /translation="MLARIVGFAKTSLLDWDGVVATTVYLQGCNLRCPFCHNPDLVSV
                     SGEVEEAPWEVLEEYLADNSDFLDGVVVTGGEPTLNEDLPDLIRKIRKLGLKVKLDTN
                     GTNPDMLQDLLQAGLLDCVAMDLKGPLDQQYSQVCGTEVDLEAVKRSINLIMTSGIDY
                     EFRTTVVPHYLKPVDIERMASYIGGARKYALQRFKNDRTLDKRLSQIDPYNEAQMLGM
                     AETARKYVKKVIVRGI"
     gene            47694..48410
                     /locus_tag="MALP_00111"
     CDS             47694..48410
                     /locus_tag="MALP_00111"
                     /inference="ab initio prediction:Prodigal:2.6"
                     /inference="similar to AA sequence:UniProtKB:O58022"
                     /note="UPF0273 protein PH0284"
                     /codon_start=1
                     /transl_table=11
                     /product="hypothetical protein"
                     /protein_id="Prokka:MALP_00111"
                     /translation="MEAGDGRLKTYIEGFDRILEGGVPIGHIVLVAGTPGTMKSSISY
                     YMLYNHAIESKRTSVYVTLEQSRESLLRQMEKMGMDIDKVSENLNVLDLSIIRKKLKE
                     IAGGTSWLHVFKTYITNLKQNLNFDILVIDSMEVLETMAEIRNRRTDLFYLFEWMRDL
                     GVTVFLISESSAERLIEGKFDEGYLSDGIITLKMQLIRDVEMQRRIRCVKMRETNHDP
                     SYYSLLYNDGRFQVTRVISE"
     gene            48415..49728
                     /locus_tag="MALP_00112"
     CDS             48415..49728
                     /locus_tag="MALP_00112"
                     /inference="ab initio prediction:Prodigal:2.6"
                     /inference="similar to AA sequence:UniProtKB:O58022"
                     /note="UPF0273 protein PH0284"
                     /codon_start=1
                     /transl_table=11
                     /product="hypothetical protein"
                     /protein_id="Prokka:MALP_00112"
                     /translation="MRLPPSKFECPRCGFGVRPGDTQCGRCGEDLKPKASQPVQVNLS
                     SVRLDRGKSTECSTVRIRSIETIQVGRPDSTMQVRADELDKRERELQERERRLNVLSN
                     ELEERAKEPQEKKEPQPSVDMDEVRRRLREELTRHFEPELEALQAQLDEKEAELQEAR
                     LKLQMLDAGQEMEAVDEAELARITEDIFRELRSQVGAPLKVEDTGVLRTHITRLDEVL
                     GGGIPHGHVVLFNGAPGTMKSTLTYTILHRAAINGTPGLYLSVEQSRRSIIRQMGRMG
                     MPEADTNGKLRVMDMRELRKEMAEHEGNWRELIMDFVHREQQATGFKIFVLDSLESFK
                     ALTEHCFSRQDLKDLFDWFKSLDITVLVISENISDEYDEGDQGEAYLSDGIMEMLMRE
                     MTDSRVQRWVRCVKMRGANVDNRYYSMFHDGKEFNMALPLANQPF"
     gene            49785..50504
                     /locus_tag="MALP_00113"
     CDS             49785..50504
                     /locus_tag="MALP_00113"
                     /inference="ab initio prediction:Prodigal:2.6"
                     /inference="similar to AA sequence:UniProtKB:O58022"
                     /note="UPF0273 protein PH0284"
                     /codon_start=1
                     /transl_table=11
                     /product="hypothetical protein"
                     /protein_id="Prokka:MALP_00113"
                     /translation="MGIGVERVKTYIHNFDDYIQGGVPKGHVILISGTPGTMKSSVCY
                     SILYNNAKQHGIRSVYMTLEQSKENLLQQMELMGMNDPKVQEMVYVLDLATIRKNVTE
                     MMAKGSWLQVFKMYAETVKKDLGFDLLVLDSLDVLEMAAQMTNDRRNDLFYLFMWLRG
                     MDITSFLIAETSVDNINGGRFEEGYLADGVISLKLQSIGETDVQRRIRAVKLRSTNHK
                     TGYFSLMFSDGMFRATQVINE"
     gene            50563..50638
                     /locus_tag="MALP_00114"
     tRNA            50563..50638
                     /locus_tag="MALP_00114"
                     /product="tRNA-Val"
                     /inference="COORDINATES:profile:Aragorn:1.2"
                     /note="tRNA-Val(cac)"
     gene            51473..51571
                     /locus_tag="MALP_00115"
     CDS             51473..51571
                     /locus_tag="MALP_00115"
                     /inference="ab initio prediction:Prodigal:2.6"
                     /codon_start=1
                     /transl_table=11
                     /product="hypothetical protein"
                     /protein_id="Prokka:MALP_00115"
                     /translation="MPSKRPNGKKKAGSDEALVLWLMDNTIKYPLR"
     gene            51591..53207
                     /gene="betA"
                     /locus_tag="MALP_00116"
     CDS             51591..53207
                     /gene="betA"
                     /locus_tag="MALP_00116"
                     /EC_number="1.2.1.8"
                     /inference="ab initio prediction:Prodigal:2.6"
                     /inference="protein motif:HAMAP:MF_00750"
                     /codon_start=1
                     /transl_table=11
                     /product="Oxygen-dependent choline dehydrogenase"
                     /protein_id="Prokka:MALP_00116"
                     /translation="MTHTYDYIIVGAGTSGPIVASRLSEDPHVSVLLLEAGGENTNDF
                     SRMPGAFFKVWGTDYDWQYETEPQKSLNNRKIYQPRGRVVGGSSAINVGFWMRGTKED
                     YESWEQQGAKGWNFEKALEMFQKIEDTDLGPTKYRGKGGKVRLEDSAYPSEFIHTMLD
                     AFKEAGFGDIGDFQAENPYRADIVQKIFINRVRHTLADSYLSEEIRKRPNLTVQLDTF
                     VRKVVFEGNRAVGVEVEHQGKPQQIKATAEVILSAGAYNTPQILKLSGVGPKKELARY
                     GIPVVADVPGVGENLNDHLLITLRVLSPIDIPDTHFNPVSDESIAQWRKDHTGPACYF
                     TGAAAGLVSSDGTYAGPDFELILSYVHSANGSEKEFAGVDNIAQRSGYSFNVILITPK
                     SRGNVLLASGDPHDKPLIDPNYFGDPIDMKRFIKGIRYAMQLIRTRALSPYTEMMQLA
                     LDASDADIEAFIRSDATSVLHPVGTARIGDLEKDPMAVVDSHLRVRGVEGLRVADASI
                     MPQVNRGHTMGPVTYVGEMAAQIILSEIHR"
ORIGIN      
        1 atgatcatcc gttcggaacc ggcggccccc aggccgaagt ggatctccgg cttgtggagg
       61 atcccagtga cgaagccgat gatcccgagt acgagcgaca agcgcctgaa cggccctggg
      121 aaggtccagt agccgcacag cgccgccacg gctgtcagga cgaacgacag gaatgccccg
      181 acatcgtgcg cccattcgtt ggttatcggg aacgcggcca tgatcgtcat ccctatcccg
      241 cacagcacga acagcggcgg aatgaaattg agcttcttgt ccggccagag gacgacgcca
      301 atgctcatgc caagtatccc gaagatcacc agggaggtgt tgaacagcag ggcggaaggc
      361 tgctcccgga cgcccaggtc ggaaagcaag gtctcctcta tgctgaaacc ctcgtacagt
      421 atctggccga tgttggccgc gaaggcgaac tggatgatgg ccgcgaacag taagatgcca
      481 gcgagctccc tgcgtctcac gcgttggtgg agaccgggct cgaattgaac gttcgtgcgg
      541 cgcgccggca caaatcattc taggtacccc caatcgaaat tagaggagga atgttctacg
      601 agagctcttg tagggtacat atcggaaact ggcaacacca agaaggcggc ccgggccatc
      661 tacgacgaga taccgggcga gaaggacctc ctgtccatct gcgacgttcc ggaccccagc
      721 gtctatgacc tgatattcct gggcttccct atccatcagt tcgggccgga caagaaggcc
      781 atgatgcgca tgaagcagca ctgcgtcccc ggaaggaagg tggcgttgtt cgtcacccac
      841 gccgctccag agacagaacc ggagctgcag gaatggctct ccaagttcaa ggaggccgcc
      901 cccggcgccg aaatggtcgg cctcttcgac cgccaggggc agatgtccgt tccgatcaga
      961 atgatgcttc ggctctcagg ggacaggaag atgcgcaact gggccaagat cgacaacggc
     1021 aaaggtcagc cggacgactc ccggataatg aaggccaggg agttcgcgaa agaggtgctg
     1081 gaaaaggtcg gtcataaggg ttgagcgcac tctccgtaat ctcacttcta tcgtcattat
     1141 atatacagaa tccaatgacc tggcaggtgc ggggatgggg aacggtgact tttccaaaga
     1201 tggcagtgcc gagcacacca tcacggccag ggacgtcgtg gtccgattcg ggaacatact
     1261 agctctggac aacttctccg tcgaggtccc caatggcatc gtcggtcttc tggggccgaa
     1321 cggggccggc aagagcacct tcatcaagac cgtgctgggc ctggtcagct acgattccgg
     1381 tgacgtccgg atcagcggca tggacccccg gacggacgtg atggccatcc gggaccgggt
     1441 gggctacatg ccggagcacg attgcctcgt cgataccatg accggcctgg agctggtgac
     1501 gtacttcggt cggctcagcg gaatgaccaa ggaggattcc ataccccgca gccacgaggt
     1561 gctcgacttc gtcggactgg gggaggagcg ctaccgtccc acggcgacgt actccacggg
     1621 aatgaagcag agggtcaagt tagctcaggc gatagtgcac gatccggaga tacttttcct
     1681 ggacgagccc acgaacggaa tggaccccct gggccgggag gagatgctgg agctgatatc
     1741 gcgcatcgcc gcctccaaca agtccttgtt gatctcatcg cacatcctgc aggacatgga
     1801 gaaggtgtgc cagcatgtca taatcatcaa cggcggaaga gccattacgc aagggccgat
     1861 gtccgtcctg ctggaccagg gccgggaccg caagcggctg caggtgcgcg gcgatcccaa
     1921 ggcgctcctg gcgttcacgg accagctccg caaggtccgc gaggtcatct ccgtctcgga
     1981 ggagttcggg cagatgacca taatcctggt caacggaggg ccgagcgccc ccttgctgga
     2041 tatggctaag ctgcatgggg tgcaggtgcg ttcgtacgcc cctgacaagc tcaccttgga
     2101 gggggcgttc atccggtcgg tgacggaggg ggcctgatgg ggctggaccc gatcggctac
     2161 aagccctgga gcggggagcg caccgagcac ggccgccgtt tcctggtggt cgcggagagc
     2221 atacttcgcc acaagctcag ggccaagtgg ttcctggcgc tgctcgtgat cggcaccttc
     2281 ctggtgcaca taatgcccct gttcatcttc tcgttgatac cgcaccaggg gctggaggcg
     2341 gaggtgatga gggactacat gggcgacggg ctgtacttca tcttcgaggt gatcctggtc
     2401 gccctggtgt gctccgacct gatatcggag gacctgcgct ccaactcctt catcctgtac
     2461 gtgtcgaggg ccatgggcgt gaagggctac ctgctgggaa agtggacggg tgctatgatc
     2521 acgatcggcc tgttcaccct gctccctcct ctggcggtgg ccatcgccat aaccgccacc
     2581 cagtccggtt ccgactacct ggggagcctg gcggtcatcg ggcagactct tcttgccggg
     2641 gcatggtcgg cggccatgct ggtgccggcc ggcctggccg tatcgtccct caccaggaag
     2701 aagacctacg cctcggtggg caccttcatg ttcttcttcg gaatgatgat cgtcgccggg
     2761 atattttctg gactgtcgca ggactggagc atgttgaacc cgtccgaggt gctgtaccag
     2821 agccacaccg tgctctacgg tctggagctg tcggaaagcg tcaaccgtta cctgctggga
     2881 gccatggcct tcctgctcac cgttccgccg atggccctgg tctactatcg cataatgcgc
     2941 aaggaggtag gaaaatgagc aacgtggcgg aggcgcgcct cctgtccaag tggtacggcc
     3001 aggtgatcgg cctcaacaac ttcagcatcg acgttccgaa ggggatcacc ggcatcgtcg
     3061 gtcccaatgg cgcgggcaag agcaccttct tcaaactgct cactggcaac atcaagacca
     3121 acgtggggca cctgcgggtg cttggcgagg aaccatggca gaaccctgcc ctcctggcta
     3181 agataggttt ctgccccgat tacgatttcc tgccgccgga cctcaacggc cgcgagtacc
     3241 ttcgcttcgt ggccggcctg cacggaatgg acagcgttcg aacggcgaca agggtgaacg
     3301 acgtgcttgg aatcgtcaac atggtcaagg acgccgaccg gatcatgggc ggttattcca
     3361 agggcatgag gcagcgcatc aagatcgccg gggcgctgct gcacgaaccc cagctgctgc
     3421 ttctggacga gccgctcacc ggcaccgatc ccctgatccg caaggagatg atcgatctgg
     3481 tgaaggacct caacaaggtg cacggtcatg acgtcatagt ctcctcgcac gtgctgcacg
     3541 agatagagag gatgacccac caggtggcgc tgatctacaa ggggcggtcg gtagccagcg
     3601 gggacatctc cgaaattcga aggctgatga gcgaccaccc gcacaacatc gtgctggagg
     3661 gccgggggct ggtgccgctg gcgcagacgc tgctgaccaa accttacacc tcctccatcg
     3721 agctccgccc ggaccgcatg ggcatgtacg tccgggtgga ccgcccggag gagttcttcg
     3781 actcacttcc ggaactggtg gcgggtacgg ggtgcgagct cgagcgagtg gaaagcctgg
     3841 acgacgacct ggagtccgtg ttccggtatc tggtggggtg atcccgatgt ccttcaatct
     3901 tatcggtctt cgcacggtgg cggccttctc cgcccgcaag ctgctcatga acaggcggtg
     3961 gatgctggtc atgctcctcg gtgcgctggt cgccctggtc atgggctacg cggcgacgga
     4021 ggacggggcg aacatggact tagccagcga tctcatggtc atcctgctgc tggcgttcct
     4081 tcttcccgtg ctgtcgctga tctacggggc gtccatgatc aggaacgaga tggacgaccg
     4141 cagcatcgtg caggtcataa ccgctccgct ggaccgcagg atatcctatc tggggtacta
     4201 catcggactg gtgatggtgc tgtgcctgtt gatcaccgtg gtgaccgtca tcggcggact
     4261 ggccttcctg atgttctcgc cggagcggac gggcggagcg cagctcatca taaccttcat
     4321 cgccctgcag tacctgggcg tgatggtcta ctcggcattg ttcctgttca tcgggacgct
     4381 gatcaaacag ccgatatacc tggggctgtt ctacatattc atctgggaag gcttcgtaac
     4441 ctccgttccc ggctccatcg gcatgctaac catccgtcat cagctgcagg tggtagggtc
     4501 agagctcacc gaattcggct ccatcgcctg gaccaccggc gactgggcgg tgtcgatact
     4561 ggctttggtg gtggtgaccg ccgtgctggt gctggccggt gctttcgtgt tcaggcagga
     4621 agaggtggca tgaccccgcc atctgaattg gcgaccggtc ctgtaactgg ttaatgtaaa
     4681 aacgccgtat atcagttaga attaacgtag ccatatattt atatgaactt aagctatatt
     4741 taagttaacg acgcgccagg tcaagctaac caagaaccgg gacagcaccc agatgatcat
     4801 tcctaaggag tactgcaata aatatgggtt caggtccggt ctggagatat tcatggaggc
     4861 gaggaaggga cggatgtcct cctggcgtaa cacgtcttct atcgtccgcc cgatctaaag
     4921 gaggtcacca ggaaggaatg gccgaagttc ggcttcccgt tgatgtggaa caccgatctg
     4981 gtcgagatga taggcatcat gggaaagctg ggggcggggg acgaacggag ggacgaagcg
     5041 gtcgaggcgg tcctgtccaa gcagggcgag aacggccgct ggaagcagga gaaccaattc
     5101 tccggaaggt tcataaccac cgtggagacc gatggtcggg aaagcagatg ggtgacgctg
     5161 aacgtcgtac gcgcctttag gtcactgatg gagtaacgtc gctcaggatg agatcagaac
     5221 ggctcatggc agtaaatgca ttcgtccgtg tactgagggt tcccccggcc gcatctgggg
     5281 cagaccttct gctttacctg tccgaacaga aatggccggc cgcaattcgt gcatcgaccc
     5341 acgccatcct cgcatacggt gtgacagacc tgacattctt tcatggaagt accttcatct
     5401 gcgccaagcg ccggttcccg cagagggttc gctctcagcg gacttaatgt ttcccacctc
     5461 cgaacgttgc gaaggcccga tgaacatcgc caacgacgtg ccctgtcgca ttctgggcat
     5521 ccggcgatag ccatcaaact atgagcgcct cattccaccc ctctcattct cctgcggctt
     5581 tcgagaagga cgagggtcac cccgatgacc agggaggcca ggaagatcat gaggaccgcc
     5641 aggctgtcca cgatcattat cccgaggccg accagcacca ccgatacgat caggccgagg
     5701 aacaccagct ccctggtcgg gtcggtctcc tccgagatgc aggcgccccc gtgcagccag
     5761 cacgccagcg tcggcgaggc gatatcggaa aggaaggcgc cgacgaacat caccagaaga
     5821 ccgaggacga atcggatgcc gtagttctcg accgtggctt gccattcgcc gaaaggcccc
     5881 agctcggcca gcaattgtat ggcagagatg gcgaccacgg cgaacaccag ggctttggcg
     5941 atctttccgg ccatgaccga atgcttcggt cctgagcggc ccgtggcgcg gtcccggccg
     6001 atccggccga agacctcccg gaccatctcc ccggccacgt aggccaagat gaatccgatg
     6061 atcaaggtca cgatggcgat gatgatggtc gggatggtat ccagcaggat gtccaaccaa
     6121 gcacctatct cccccgggaa gtccgccatg atcaaatctc ccgtcataac ttgtcgcatc
     6181 ggataataat tgtgtttcgt tgctacatcg taaaaaaagt caaaaaattg aagagggggc
     6241 ggcgccccgt tcactgcttg gtcatcttct tggtcatggc gaaggccacc gggaccagca
     6301 tgagcgccaa ggccagggcg aaggcccagg atatgttggc gatgatcccc gtcacgccag
     6361 ggaaggtggc gaatatcgcc ccagtgccga tgatcaggaa gatcgagtac agcacgaact
     6421 tggcgtaccc cgccacctcc ttgaagtcgg ggtgatcgtc agcgaccgac ctgatcaggg
     6481 cgtcggtcag tagtattccg acgccgatga tcacgaagcc caggaccagg gtgtagacca
     6541 gggcgccggt gagcagcatg atgttcagcg ccaggagcac cacgaaggcg atgaggccga
     6601 tgaacagcag gttcttcagc atctcggcga tgttctgctt gccctccggg aacatgggcc
     6661 gcacgatgcg gccaatgaac gaggagagga agtcagcgaa gaacgctcca actataagga
     6721 ccagaacgcc cacgaacaac ttgggaaggt agttcgccag gagagttagg taatccccga
     6781 agaccccgct catgtccagt acttggatcg ccagaacgat gaagaagatc atgatgaagg
     6841 ccatcaccag catgcttgcc agattggagg cgtacaaccc tgacgacagg aacgcccggc
     6901 cggtggcggt ctggttgaag aacctctcca gaccggcctt ctgcaccacc ttcttgacta
     6961 tcttccccgc tatccaggcc accaagtagc ctatgatcag aacgatgatg gccgccagga
     7021 tggccggtac agccaccagg aagctatccc acatcgtgct tagctcgtcc aacaggtcga
     7081 ccaagttcat tcaccttgct tcccctcttg atttatattt tataattaac tttgcatctt
     7141 cccgaaatct ggatggtcaa aaatgataaa atattatcct tgttaatttc gtcaattgac
     7201 gtgctcgcct ccgtcgcatc agagctatcg gcaaggcgcg catggccatg gtgaccggaa
     7261 cggtccgtcc gagcacctcg gccatgccgg atgtcgcccg caccaacccc atcagcacct
     7321 tgatggccgc ggtctttccc gaaccgttcg gtccgatgag cccgtaaatg catccggaag
     7381 ggacgcccag gcacaggtcc cgcatggcta cgatgccccc gcgctcctct caggccatcc
     7441 gtgcgaacga catatctctc gctttccacc tcatcgcctc cccgcaccgt tgacgaagat
     7501 gtccgcccat cccctgatca gcctctcctc ggcgtccggg tcgaggtgtc ctgggcggat
     7561 caggtagttc agcaggaaat gtgactgcac cgtgcccatc caggaccggg cggccacgaa
     7621 agggtccaca tcgcgcagtc ggccgtcggc gatcatcacc cgcatctgct cggtcacgaa
     7681 ctgcaccgcc tgatcgaata tctctatgcc cacctcctcc ttcatctccg ggtgcctcca
     7741 cagctccccc accgttatca tgaacatgtg tcggttctcc ttcaatatgc ccagcaccag
     7801 ccgggcgttg cgcaccagga cctcttcggc cgtgccatcg gcgccgaagt ccactcccgc
     7861 tttgatccgt cgcaggggaa gcacgtccat ggccgcctgg cggaagagcg cctccttgtt
     7921 cccgaaggtc cgaaagatgg tgacctcgtt caccccggcc cttttggcga tggaccgggt
     7981 ggtcgttccg tcgaaaccct tctcggcgaa cagctcgaac gacgcctgca aaattctctc
     8041 cttcgctccc tttctctccg gtgagctttg agcgttcgga atggacatca ttaatgcaag
     8101 caattactta catacatata gattcgcaac accccaggaa tcccggttcg agaaaaaaat
     8161 tctacgatcg tcgataattt cagcccaatg aaaaaacata atctttataa tatgggtgta
     8221 gttgagagct caaatggaat tcgccgatta tatccgcatg ttcgatgccc ataccgccaa
     8281 gtacataccc aaccgggcgg attggacgcc atcggatcat gccgtatacg gtccgtctga
     8341 ctatttccgc ctggaccccc aagaggcgaa tgatctccgc tacaaggcgg tcaggtacca
     8401 gctcgacagg catttcaaga gcaaccggac ctaccgcacg ttctgcgagg acctgaagtt
     8461 cgaccctgcg tcgataaggt ccgcggacga cctggacaag gtcccggtgg tctccaccga
     8521 tttcttcaag acctatccgg cgggaaggga cttcgccctc tggctggcca acgtctacac
     8581 cggggagctt cccaagatac acatcaggaa caaggacccc acgcacgacg aggtcatcag
     8641 atcgttcaac gacgccggga tggccgtggc ctacagcagc ggcacctccg gacgacacac
     8701 cttcattccg agggacatga aggccttctt ctccaacgag tacgctcttt ccaagggcgc
     8761 gctcaccatg ttctaccccc attggggccc ggacatgcgc agcttcctgc tgatgcccaa
     8821 tcccttcaag accaacctgt tcgcgggaag gcttggggcg gtcatgttcg acatcatgaa
     8881 ggatgtcgag gtggccttgg accgcgaggt gaacaccgag accgtccgcc agtcaatggt
     8941 caagggcgac acgctggtcg ggaagatcac caagtacgtg gtcagccgca ccgctcagaa
     9001 gtcgatcgac cgcatcgtta actggatcgg ggagaggtac aaggacggtt cccggatcgc
     9061 attggtcggc gttccgttca tgctgcatca cgtgctcaac gagctcaagg agaggggcag
     9121 gtcctatgat atcggcgaca ggaccatgat cctcaccggg ggcggttgga aggcccacga
     9181 gaacgagcgc ataccggagg agaggttccg caaggacgtg gaggagctcc tcggcgttcg
     9241 acccgagcac tgcctggaca tgtacggcat ggtggaaggc aacggctgga tgcttcagtg
     9301 ccccgagggc catcacttcc acattccgac caactatctg caccccatgg tgctggacga
     9361 cgacggcaac aacctaggct acggcaagta cggccgattc gccttcctgg acggttccat
     9421 gaacgcctat cccggtttca tcgtcaccag cgacaaggtc aagatgctgg agcactgccc
     9481 ccactgcgac cgccccggcc cggtgctgga gtccgggatc acccggatgc ccggaaagga
     9541 ggtccgcggc tgcggcgagg agatgcgcaa gatgatggcc gccgatgtcg gaggagattg
     9601 atttgcgttc cccaggctac atgaagaggc atgagttcct gcccaacacc cccttcataa
     9661 agctcctgac gaaaggtgtc gcttccgttc tcaagaccag cgccttccat ctgggcgagg
     9721 tcaagaagat gagggtgcgg ccgcccgagc aggagcgcta ccagcgcccc cagcgtcctt
     9781 atgatattcc ggaataccag gagggcatgc gctgcggggc ccgcgacgag aagtacctct
     9841 ccgccaccct ctactgcgac ccctgcgacc cccgcatcat ggccatggcc cacaagctcg
     9901 gggccttcca ggtgtccgac ctggagttcg ccaagcgcgc tcacgacctg gccaagaacc
     9961 agatgatcgt ggagtacgtg cctttcgaca ccgcgggcga caccctggaa agaggtacgg
    10021 gaacctgctt ccacctggcc aataccatgg tcgcattgtg ccgcgcggcc ggcataaaag
    10081 ctaggtacaa ggtcttcgcc atgaacatga tcgccgtctg gtacgacaag atgctgggcg
    10141 cggactcctt catgcagaag tggtacgatt cgctgggcta tttcctgatc gaggccgagg
    10201 tgcaggtgtt cgtcgacggc aagtggatgg acgccgtggt cggtccggac gacggatggc
    10261 aggcgaccat gggggattcg ctgagcaagc tcggggagac ctctctggag gactggttcg
    10321 aggccattcc gggaacggtg atgctccgcg agtcgattcc ttacggtctt cccatcctgg
    10381 gaaagctcat gatcgccctg gcccccggtt ccgtggagag ggtcagctgc aacgtgaaga
    10441 ggatgtccca ggacggttac aggatgatgg aggtgatggg cggccgggaa gcgtatgaca
    10501 gcatgacccg tgccaagcgg gtcaagaggc ccatggtcaa cgtggagaac cgctcccaga
    10561 tcgtcttcga ttagaacctt cgtctcctca cgttgtcgct cggcaagtta tattagggct
    10621 tccggacgag ggtataccgg aggcaatccc tatgaaaaag gtcaagtgca tgacctgcgg
    10681 caggaccttc acggccccca ccaaggagga ggccgaggcc atgctgaagc gccatcgcgt
    10741 acaggacatc atgggcgagg ccaccctgca gcgcagccgg tacggttccg acgcgtgatg
    10801 acaggttgag cctaataata acacctccag gggcacccct aggccgggcg gcatgtttta
    10861 ttttgcacga catcatgccc tatccataca tggggctgtt cgatcggttc aaggggaagg
    10921 acatttcgcg tcctgaggag gggctgaggc gtctgatggc ccaagtgctg gaggtcctgc
    10981 gggagacgga ggagatcatt gacggcctcc cgcccgagct tcgtcaagga gccaggcgct
    11041 ccttcgacga gagcgtcggc gaatcgatag gcgactgccg caagcggctg gagaagctgg
    11101 accggaagct gctggccggc gatcttgaga gcattccgag gccggagctt ttgggcctca
    11161 gggagcgcat gtcccgcttg gacgatcatc tgatccgttc gtacctgggg gcggtgaaga
    11221 tcaccgggaa ccggcgcaac aagaaggcca tacgcgcctc ggcaagaaaa cgggccgatc
    11281 gggtcgagga gcttctgaag gcgctggaaa agatcaccgg gtgaccttcg tccgtggaaa
    11341 aaaccagggc aagttttgag ctggatcagg agcacgtcat ccccggtggg ggaatggtgg
    11401 gagatatcga tatcgagccg tcctacttct gggacctgtg caagcacggg atcggcctgg
    11461 cggtccctga tgatcattct ggtcatcggc cgggtgctgg cccctgggat cctgacggtc
    11521 ataggggcca tgatcgggcc gttgatcggc ctcgtcatat tgggaccggc ccttggccac
    11581 atcgatccct atctggcgta agcggtgtgg gaaatgggtg ccgatgaaat gatggtctcc
    11641 aggctcttcc gtggcgtcct gctctcgatg gcgctcccta tcgcagatct accgatgctg
    11701 gccatcaacc acctgttccc gcactggctg atgatggtca tcatgttcat catccacgtg
    11761 ccgatgcacg ggttcgtggg agcgaaggtg gccgaggtct ttgagacctc tgtgaactat
    11821 caggaagacg gaacattcgg ggagggtcga gatcatattc cttgctagga cggtcgccgt
    11881 ggcgtcgcaa gtatcataag ggcgtcatac ttcctttcgc aggatatcat gcgcttcatc
    11941 tacttcgtcg gcaccgccgg gagcggaaag agctccctca tctacgcttt ccaggaatgg
    12001 ctcaccctgc agggtctgga ctcggtcata atcaaccttg accccggcgt ggagcacatg
    12061 ccgtacgagc cggacatcga catacgcgac tgggttcggg tggacgacgt catggaggag
    12121 tacggcctgg gaccgaacgg agcgcagatc gtggccgcgg acatgatggc cgtcaacgcc
    12181 aaggacctgg cggagtcggt ggagaagttc cgcaccaact acgttcttgt ggacaccccc
    12241 ggacagatcg agctgttcgc cttccggcag agcagcgagg tcatcatgga ggagctggga
    12301 aaggaggatg cctgcctggt gttcctggcc gaccccaacc tctgcaagac gccctccggt
    12361 ttcgtctcct ctatcatgtt ggcggccacc gtgcacttcc gtttctcggt accgttcttc
    12421 accgtgctct ccaagagcga cctgctgaag gaggaggagc aggagaccat catggagtgg
    12481 tccgaatccc cagacgctct gtacgccgcg ctcaccgaca agatcgacac ccgcgccgtg
    12541 ctgggcatcg agctgttcaa agccttggag tcgatcggcg cctacaagaa ggtggtggcc
    12601 gcctccgcca ctgaaccatc cggactggag gacatatatg acatggtgca gcagtccttc
    12661 gagggcggcg aggacctctc gaacgattga tttaagttcg gtgaatcagg tcatgaccgc
    12721 atgaagacct gggtcgccac ctgccctgaa tgcggttccg cggacgtcgt gtacgaagca
    12781 ggcatgatga tgggtcagaa gtaccgctgc caaaagtgcg gttatatcgg ctccttcgta
    12841 ttggaaaagg aaatagaggt tgagaaagag gtttcaggcg aacatcacgc ctgactcggt
    12901 gcatttggac gtctcgttgt ccagcacctt gacgatggcc ctctcgaagt cggccatgct
    12961 caccgtgtcc cggttgtccc ggatggcgaa cattcccgcc tcggtgcata tggacttgat
    13021 gtccgcgccg gtggccagtt cggtcttggt ggccagcgat tcaaggttca ggtcgtcctc
    13081 cacgctcatc ttgccggtgt gaatgcggaa gatctccagc ctggcctcgt agctcgggat
    13141 gggcacctcg attatgcggt cgaagcgtcc cggccgaagc agcgcgtcgt ccaggatgtc
    13201 cgggcggttg gtggcgccga tgatcttgat gttgtccagg gggttgaagc catcaagttc
    13261 ggccagcagc tgcatcaggg tgcgctggac ctcgcggtcg ccggatgtgg cgacgtccaa
    13321 acgcttggct cctacggaat caagctcgtc gatgaagatg atgctggggg ccttctcccg
    13381 ggccagctcg aacagctccc ggacgagccg agcgccctcg ccgatgtact tctgaaccag
    13441 ctccgaaccg acgaagcgga tgaaggtggc gttggtgttg ttggccaccg ccttggcgat
    13501 gagcgtcttg ccggtgccgg gcgggccgac cagcagcacg cccttcggcg gctcgatgcc
    13561 cacgcgcctg tagagatcgg ggcgaagcag cgggtcctcg acagcttccc ggacttccag
    13621 gatctgctcg tcaagaccgc cgatcatatc gtaggtgatg gtcggcttat cgattatctc
    13681 ggccccggtg actatggggt cgagtgattg cggaagaacg gacataacgg ccagggtctg
    13741 cttgttgagg gcgacccgcg cgccgatgat caggtcctcc gatggaacgt actcggaagt
    13801 ggtgactatg aagtccggac cggtgctgct cttgacgatc acgcggccgt cgataagaat
    13861 gtccttgatg ctgccgatga tgaggggagg cgatttcaac cgctccagct cggagcgcat
    13921 cctctttatc tccttctgca gccggaagag ctcgctctcc acgtatctct tctcaccttc
    13981 cacccgcctg acctcttcga gcagctcgct gttctggcgt tccagaagct ccagcttctc
    14041 gacgatctcg ttggagatgg attggtccag ctcttcatcc aacaaatgtg gcaccttcga
    14101 gcattgatta aaccgcccta tatatgagca tttgccaaag cctatcaaac gatgatctcg
    14161 tcatcctggg tgggctgctg gaaccgcctc attatctgac ctcgatgatc tttggcgggc
    14221 aatatccagg ctcgcagatg tccttcttat ccagctgcga ggggtacagg accttggtga
    14281 acacgaacat ggccagcata gctcctatca cctccatggc catgaacacg atgccgctca
    14341 ggggagcgat gccgcatatg gcgtaggtca tcatgcgggc gaaggtcacc gccggattgg
    14401 cgaacatggt gctgacggtc gacaccagca tacctccgac caggaaggcc acggccatcc
    14461 cggtggcgtt gctcttgccg cggacgcatc cgtatatcac gcccacgagt atgaaggtcc
    14521 ctacgatctc ggcgaagaac tggctgaagg tcatgtcgtt ctccgagacc gtcagaagca
    14581 cagggttggt gtcccagaac atgaggtgca cggtaatcag gccaaggaac gctcccagga
    14641 actgggccat tatgtagtag ggcgcctccc ccttcctcat ttccccggtg cgggacaatg
    14701 ccaaagtaac cgcgggattg aaatgtgccc cggagatggg cgccatacat tctatcaggg
    14761 cgaacagcac gaaggccacc gccaccgcgt tcacgaacac ggtgacgccc aattccacgt
    14821 ccaaggtcat tggaagtatg gtgctggcta tggccacgat caccaggaac atggtaccga
    14881 tcagctcggc ggtgaacttc tgcttcaagg tcttcattgt ttacgccttt tcatccctat
    14941 ggaaatattt tgtatatatt tgatttcatt atcaattaat aaagtataaa atagaagaaa
    15001 gccatgaccg gagagctagg tgatgtccat ctcagatatg aaggtacgaa tggtgatcat
    15061 aggagggttc ctgggggcgg gaaagaccac tctcataacc aggctagcca aggagctact
    15121 gtcctcgaac gtgaacgtgg gactgataat gaacgaccag gccgatgccc tggtggacac
    15181 ccagtactcc cgcgccctcg gcctggattc gtgcgaggtc tccggaggtt gcttctgctg
    15241 ccgcttccct gacttcatga agaacgcgga gaaactgatc gacacctccc ggccgcagat
    15301 ggtgatcgcc gaaccggtgg gcagctgcac cgacctactg gccacggtgg tcaatccttt
    15361 gaagacgatg tacagcgagc ggttcgaggt cgccccattg atgatcatgg tcgatgcggc
    15421 tcgggccctt tcggacggct tcgacaggaa cgatctgaac ggatacctga ggcatcatca
    15481 ggtcagcgag gccgaggtag tgataatatc aaaatcagac ctggtctccc cggagcagtt
    15541 ggatcgcgta cgatcggcaa tcgagggcat caatccctcc atgaggaccg tggtgtattc
    15601 atcgatgaac ggggaaggcc tctccgagat aatcgagatc gtcagcggtc gacaggtcag
    15661 cgaccgcaag cccacggaca ttgattacgc gctctacgct gaagcggaag cggaactggg
    15721 ctggtacaac tcgaccatca ccgtcgacct ggccccgcga accgatgtct tcgacctggg
    15781 aaagcggttc cttggttccc tatcggaact gtatccggcc ggggacgtgg cgcacgccaa
    15841 ggtcattctc accacttcaa gcaccgccat gaagatgtcc tgcgtacagg gacgcttggg
    15901 ggtcgatatg gccaaaggct cccgattcgc cgagggcaag ggacggttca cggtgaacgc
    15961 ccgggtggtg tcctctcctg acgaccttcg ccggaacgtc cggtccgcgc tcgccacggt
    16021 attcccggca gaactggatt tcgagaccga ggaatgcttc tccccatccc ctcccaagcc
    16081 gttccacagg atgaaagaat gagcttcggc tcatgtataa attcaacttc ctgtattaac
    16141 acgaacgata gagatgatat gcgaaatgtg cgggaaggag gtggcgagcc tgctgccggt
    16201 gaggatcgag gggaccatcc tcagcgtgtg ccgggactgc gccaggttcg gcgacaacgt
    16261 gaaggctggt ggaaagcagg ggacgaccgt cgagccgtca ttaattcaag tgaggctgca
    16321 gaaccgcgag cgccgcatga agaccaagga cgtgtacgaa ggcggtgaag aatcgttcga
    16381 gatggccttg gactatccca aacggataaa ggaagccagg gagaagatgg gctggaaaca
    16441 ggaggagctg gcggccaaga tgaacgagag agaaagtgta atccacaagc ttgagtcggg
    16501 gaccatgcac cctgatgatg ccctcatccg caaagtggag aagaccctgg acatcaagat
    16561 aaaggagaag gtcaccatcg ccgccgtgga gaagtccacc ggcaagaagg gcatgaccct
    16621 ggaagacttc atcaagaaga agtgaacgtc acttcctcaa aacctcttcc ttcacttcta
    16681 gcagatactt agcgacgtcc accccgacgt cctttccgat gaggagcgcg gccacctcgg
    16741 cgtcgacgga cagccgctca acgaccttgt tgatacggga gaccacatcc cgcttgttcc
    16801 agccggactt ggcagctata tcgtctatta gcacggagaa caccggcagc ggttcggcct
    16861 tcatttcccc ttggttcgat gagggggatg cggcggcagg ggcggaaccc ccttcgccaa
    16921 gctccttgag caggtccttg gtgggcttat agttcagcga aacttccacg gacttcaggt
    16981 cgaaggtcgg tttcacgtag ccgtctgaaa gctccaggag cccctgacgc aaggccgcct
    17041 ccaatatccg ctgcgcctcc ttggcctcga tccggccgac gccagagggg tcggcccatt
    17101 tcagctcgaa gaacagggcg ttgatgaact cacgctcgga cagcagcttc ttgcccttgc
    17161 ggttgaaaac cacggtcacc gtcttctgga gctcgctcat tcgatcgtcc cacgaagcgc
    17221 gtcagggaat ataaccttgc tccaagcccg gtccgagcac gatactatca aatacggccc
    17281 aaccctttcg tcgcccttag cttccgccag gggaaatcct cttttttgta tgggtgcgag
    17341 gcggatgcac aatagcttca tatagaagaa caaacattcc aatgcccact agctcagagc
    17401 taggtgtcaa gctaatttga tgccaaggga ggttagtcgc atgtctatgg gaaaccaacc
    17461 gatattcata ctcaaagaag gttccaagcg cgagaagggc aaggacgccc agtacaacaa
    17521 catcatggcc gccagggcta tcgctgacgc tgtcaggagc acccttgggc cccgtggaat
    17581 ggacaagatg ctggtcgact ccatgggcga cgtcgtcatc accaacgacg gtgtcaccat
    17641 attgaaggag atcgacgtag agcaccctgc cgccaagatg ctcgtcgagg tcgccaagac
    17701 ccaggacgag gaatgcggcg acgggaccac caccgcggtc atcctggccg gcgagctttt
    17761 gaagaagtcc atcgacctga tcgacgccaa cgtgcacccg accatcataa ccgccgggta
    17821 ccgtatggcc gccaacaagg ccatggacgt cctggactcc gtagccatca aggtggagcc
    17881 gaaggaccgg gcgacccttc tgaagatcgc aaagaccgcc atgatgagca agtccgtctc
    17941 cggttccaag gaactgatgg ccgctgtttc cgtcgattcc gtcagcgcag tcgctgagaa
    18001 ggtcaacggc aagtggcagg tggacatgga caacatccag gtcaccaaga agcacggcgg
    18061 ttccatggac gacacccagc tcatccccgg catcatcgtg gacaaggagc cggtgcaccc
    18121 tggaatgccc aagaggatcg agaaggccaa gatcgccctg ctggacgtcg ccttggagat
    18181 caagaagacc gagatcgacg ccaagatcga gatcaccgac cccacccaga tgcacgcctt
    18241 cctcgacgag gaggagcgca tgctgaaaca gatggtcgac accatcaaga gggtcggcgc
    18301 caacgtcgtc ttctgccaga agggcatcga cgacctggtg cagcacttcc tggccaagga
    18361 aaagatatac gccggacgcc gcgtcaagaa gggcgacatg gagaagcttt ccaaggccac
    18421 cggggccacc atcatttcca agatcaacga gctggacgcc aatgacctcg gaaaggccga
    18481 cctggtcgag gtccgcaaga tccaggacga ggagatgacc ttcgtcaccg gttgcaagaa
    18541 ccccaaggcc atgtccatcc tgatccgcgg gggaaccgac cacgtgatcg ccgagatcga
    18601 gaggtccctt gacgacgcca tgagcgttgt ggccgtggcg atcgaggacg gcctgatgct
    18661 caccggtgga ggttccaccg ctgtcgaggt cgccctgcgc ctccgcgagt tctcctcgtc
    18721 cgtcggcgga cgcgagcaga tcgccataga cgcctacgct tccgcgttgg aggtaatacc
    18781 caccgctctg gccgagaacg ccggactgga cccgatcgac atactgatcg agatgaggaa
    18841 gtcccacaag gcgggcaaga agcacgccgg agtgaacgtc ttcaccggcc aggtcgagga
    18901 catgctggcc aacgacgtga tcgagccctt ccgggtcgac aagcaggcca tcagctccgc
    18961 caccgacgcc gcggtcatga tcctgaggat cgatgacgtg atcgcctcca agggcactcc
    19021 cggcatgagc tccagggaca tggtaggcaa ggaaggtctt ggtgacacgg actaaacgcc
    19081 tcgaggaggg ggtgttcccc ctccaccaaa aactctttga attctgatcg acagtcaacg
    19141 ggtgagccca caatggaaga catctccagg gaatcgcggc ccccgcagga gggggaggct
    19201 cagggcgagc cgctcaggcc ggatgatgat atgacaagat tgaaggccga gatagaggag
    19261 gccagggagc aggcggagag gaacctggac atggcgaagc gcatccaggc cgatttcgac
    19321 aattacaaga agcgcgccca gcgcgatatg gaggagcaga taaaggccgc gaacgaccgt
    19381 ctgctctacg atctgctggg cttcctggac gacttcgaga gggcgtttgc cgccaaggcc
    19441 accccagaag agttcagacg gggcgtggag tccatccacg ccaacttacg atcgttgctc
    19501 cagtccaagg ggctggtgga gaccccctgc gatagcttcg acccggcgct gcacgaggcg
    19561 ctgtgcgtcg gagaaggcga ggagggcaag gtcctggagg tgtaccagaa agggtactgc
    19621 ctggggccga gggtagtgcg ctatgccaaa gtgaaagttg gcagtggtaa caacagaggt
    19681 gaatcagatg gctaagatca taggaataga tttgggtacc agcaactcgg ctgccgcggt
    19741 catggaaggc ggccggccga cgataattcc gagcgcggag gggaccagca taggggggaa
    19801 ggcattcccg tcgtacgtcg ccttcaccaa ggacaaccag ctcttggtgg gcgagccggc
    19861 acgccgccag gccgtaacga acccggaggg caccatcgct gccataaagc gcaagatggg
    19921 cacggactac aaggtcaaca ttatggggaa ggagtactcc ccgcagcaga tatccgcctt
    19981 catcctgcag aagatcaagc gggacgccga ggcgtacctg ggtgaggaag ttacgaaggc
    20041 ggtcatcacc gtcccggcat acttcaacga caaccagagg caggccacca aggacgccgg
    20101 ggccatagcc ggtctggagg tcatcaggat catcaacgag ccgacctcgg ccgctctagc
    20161 cttcggtctg gacaaggccg gtacgtcgca gaagatcatg gtcttcgacc tgggcggcgg
    20221 tacgttagac gtgaccataa tggacttcag cgacggcgtg ttcgaggtcg tgtccaccag
    20281 cggggacacc cagttgggcg gaacggacat ggacgagctg ctgatcaagt tcgccgtcag
    20341 caacttccag aaggagaccg gggtcgacct tacgaccgac aagatggcca tgtggagggt
    20401 gcgcgaggcc tgcgaaaaag caaagatcga gctgtcaacc accatgtcca ccgaagtgaa
    20461 cttgccgttc atcgccgcag gtgcggacgg gccgaagcac ctggccttca atctgaccag
    20521 ggctaagctg gaggagctgg tcgagccggt cgtcaaccgt tgccgcggtc cggtcgagag
    20581 ggccatgaag gactccaacc tcagcgcgga taagataaac gcggtgatcc tggtcggcgg
    20641 accgacccgc atgccggtca tccagaggtt cgtggaaacg gtcgttggca agaagatcca
    20701 gcgcggggtc gacccgatgg agtgcgtggc catgggcgct gcggtgcagg ccgccgtact
    20761 atccggagag gtcaaggacg tgctgcttct ggatgtgacc ccgctctccc tgggcatcga
    20821 aacgctaggc ggaatagcca ccaagctcat cgacaggaac acgaccattc ccacccgcaa
    20881 gtcgcagata ttctccaccg ctgccgacgg acagaccagc gtggagatac acgtcacgca
    20941 gggcgagagg ccgatggcca aggacaacac ctccctgggc cgcttcatgc tcatgggcat
    21001 ccctccggcg ccacgcggcg tgccgcagat cgaggtggcc ttcgacattg acgctaacgg
    21061 catcgttaac gtcagcgcca aggaccttgg aactggaaaa gaggcaaaga tcaccataac
    21121 ggccagcacc aagctgtcga cggacgacat agacaagatg gtcaaggagg ccgagcgctt
    21181 cgccgaggac gacctgaaga acaaggagaa ggtggagatc atcaaccagg ccgatcagct
    21241 tacttacgcc accgagaagg cgctgacgga gctgggcgag caagcgtcca acgaagagag
    21301 gaccaagatc gaggccctta taaacgacgt ccgtgacgag atcaagaagg gcgacgccgc
    21361 tacgatcaag accaagatgg aggcgctcca gaaggagttc tacgccatat ccactcgcat
    21421 ataccagaac atggcgcaga agcagcaaac ggacggccaa cagcaaggtt ccgcccccca
    21481 ggacgacaac gtggtcgacg ccgactacaa gatcgttgac gaccagtagg cgaaccgatg
    21541 gtcgagaagc gcgactacta cgaggtgctt ggcgtcgaac gccaggctgg cgaggaagag
    21601 ataaagaaag cgtaccgcca gctggcccgc cagtaccacc cggacgtcac caaggaggac
    21661 cccaaggtgg cggaggagcg cttcaaggag atctccgagg cgtacgaggt gctgatggac
    21721 aagcccaagc gcgagctgta cgacaagtac ggtcacgccg gtgtgaacag ccagttccag
    21781 ggcggaggat tcaactggaa cgacttcacc caccagggcg acatccgcga cattttcggg
    21841 gacgccggat tcggcagcgg aaacatcttc gacatgttct tcggcggcgg ccgctcccga
    21901 ggaccgcatc agggtcaatc cctgcgctac gatctggaca tcacgctgga ggaggccgcg
    21961 gagggcatga agaaggagct taccctgccg ctgaccgtca aatgcgacgc ctgcggcggc
    22021 accggctcga agagccgaaa ggaagaggtc tgccagcagt gcggcggcaa gggccaggtg
    22081 cagcgtgtgg aacggcgtgg ttactcgcag ttcatctccg tcggaacgtg cccgaagtgc
    22141 aaaggctccg gcaaggacat caaggacccc tgcccggagt gcgacgacgg gtggacgcgc
    22201 aagcggcaga aggtatccct ggacattccg aaaggggtgg acaccggaat gcgcttgcgc
    22261 gtcgctggag ctggcgagcc gtcccccgac ggagggccgc cgggcgatct tttcgtggtg
    22321 atcaacgtca aggaccataa gctgttccag agggatggcg cggacctcta tgtgactcag
    22381 gagatcagct tcccggaggc cgcgctcggg gctaccatcg aagtgccgac cctgggcggg
    22441 aagatggccg aagtgaacat cccccccggt acgcagccgg gggatgtgca gcgcttgaaa
    22501 ggcctgggca tgccgcgcat ggaaggtcat ggaaaaggcg acctgtacgt ccgcctgaag
    22561 ctggtggtgc cgaagaagct caccgccgag cagaaggagc tgttgcgcaa gttcgacggc
    22621 ggagacggct cgaagaaaaa gctctttggc cgaggcaagt gagcctcatt acaggaagga
    22681 gaaagccagg agtacgtgta ctaccgcgaa caaaggcacc agcttgaact tcatcttcct
    22741 ggtcttgtgt ctgaaccagc tcattccggc catggccccg aacggtccga acagcgccac
    22801 gagaagcaac gacttctcgg agatgcgccg gtcgcccttc ctggccatca tcttgtcgta
    22861 ggcgaacatg accagggcca ccaggttgat cagtagatag acgccggcca ggaaggccat
    22921 ggacgcataa tccatgctcc ctgatgccgc tcggccggta aatggtttac cctcggccca
    22981 tgaccccgaa tcggtcccac ccctcgatca gttgagtcac gatgctctcg tccactgcca
    23041 gatcgaagcg gccgaagtat tggtctaacg cgcgaatacc gctgcgcagc gctctctgca
    23101 cctcagtatc acccacggtg aatcgccgct gcggtccacc cttgtcgcct ccgacaggga
    23161 gatgaaccac ggccgaccgt ccttcaccag tatgttatag gggctgaggt cggtgtgcac
    23221 cactccggcc ttgcctggag ctatgacacc ttggatcacc atctccatca tctcggccgg
    23281 atcgtcgggc ggacggtcct ggaggcgcgg cgctgggccc cgtcccgatc aaggtacctc
    23341 gtggtcagca cgttctctcc gctcgctagg ctggcgcagg gactggcgct ccgcccttcc
    23401 aggcctgcag cagcatgtcg agctcgtgcg cggccaagcc accccgccga gctcagcttg
    23461 atcggccggc caccctcgtg gggcgcctgg tacggccgat acactttgac cgccagaggc
    23521 gctccccgga gctcggcaag gtacacgctg gcctcctttc cagaggatat cgtcccccgg
    23581 accccggtgg ccaggccgtt ctccggtatg gaccgggccg tctcgcgata atcactctcg
    23641 tggaggtctg tgttcttgtc cctgatacgc caggttacgc cggcgtccag ataccaatcg
    23701 ttgggcattt cttttttgaa tttttatgag cgttagatag ggagacgaag aaggatgccc
    23761 gagaacctcg gtacggctcc cgggatcctg ctgaagatcg gcgtggtggc atcatatccg
    23821 ggaacctcct ggtccaacga ccgaggtttc caggctcgaa gatgctaata agacttctct
    23881 gcagcgggca tcacgccatg ctatccagtg gcatgagaaa tgattatgag gccattgggc
    23941 atgactaacg gctgattatg gccatcaggc ttccgtcgtt cagatcgacc cagggtttcg
    24001 accgccgggt ctggacgctc ttctacgggc gcatcatctc ctcgttgggc ttttcagtgg
    24061 tgatgccgtt cctgtccatc tatttgcaca acgagctggg catctccatg accatcgtgg
    24121 gcatggtcct gctcatctcg gcagtggtcg gcgccctggg ccagatagtg ggcggagaac
    24181 ttgcggacat catgggccga cgcaagatca tgataatcgc catggccgcc cgcagcacga
    24241 tgttcctcgc attggcgtac gtcatatccg gcggggcgga catcttcgtg ataacgataa
    24301 tggtctccct gagcagcctg gccgggtcgt tcttcgaacc ggcctccagc gccctcatag
    24361 cggacgtcgt ggagccgaag aagcgcctgg aggcgtacgg cctgctgcgc ataggtggga
    24421 acatcgggtg gacgctcgga ccgcttctgg gcggtctgct gtccatgatc tcctatccat
    24481 tcctgttcat catcagcgcc gcggccacgg gaacggtttc catcatagtc ttcatgttcg
    24541 tggccgagag catatcgtcc agcgcccgtc gccagaagct gtccctgcgt gacctgggcc
    24601 ggcttaggaa cgaccaccgt ttcctggcct tctgcctcat atccatcccg ctgttcatga
    24661 tgttcgggca gatggcctcg aactacgcgg tgttctccac cgagatcatc ggcatcacca
    24721 atgccgagat cggctacatt tacgcgatca acgggctgat ggtggtgttc atgcagttcc
    24781 ccatctcccg ttccatcaat catctgcgca tgaccaaggc catggccgcc ggctccctgc
    24841 tctacgccat cggctacggc atcgttgggc tgacaccgta catcgggatg ggggtgccga
    24901 cctggctatt ctcgccagga ttcctgtacc tggcgatgtg catgttcata gtgaccatgg
    24961 gcgagatgat cgtatctccg tcctccatga cgctagtggc caagatgtcc cccgagtcgg
    25021 aacggggacg gtaccagggg atgtatgggc tggtaagcaa cttcggcttc tccgccggac
    25081 cgttcttcgg cggcctgctg ttcgacgtct tctacgggga cccgatattc atgtgggccg
    25141 gcatcggctc cttcggcctg ctggccgccc tggggttcct aggtttggga aggcgcattc
    25201 ccgagatgac cgaccggata gacgaggact agtgcggcag atactggatc gaacgcatgt
    25261 ccccgtctat gcgggccagc attcccatgc ccgcccgggg gtccagcatg gcgaagtagg
    25321 ccacgatccc cgaatcgcgg accatgcgca ggagatccgt ctccatcatg gcctgtgata
    25381 tcagctcctc atcggccagg ctctcgaatg agaaaaggta gagcagtacg cgttccttcg
    25441 ctagggaaga gcgcaggacg ttcaacgcct cctccacccg ctccctggac atgttgatcc
    25501 ctaggacgat gaacgactcc ccgcccgccg atgaaaggcg cacgcactgg aagggggacg
    25561 aatcctcgcg gacgctcaac cctctttcga tctcccggtc cttaagctcc ctctcgatca
    25621 ggtaggacag gtatctggca gggtgttcca tggccaggtc cgggagatcc tccttcagga
    25681 agtcacggca ggccaggacg cactggtcct gtaccaggtc tgacaggtcc ttgccgttca
    25741 cgccctgcca ttccagcctc gattatttca ccgttgcgca atcatccccg gacctaacga
    25801 aacacgctcg ggaagaccaa ggattatatg ccgcgcgttc cagttaactc ccgatgaagg
    25861 ccgtggccgt ggtcaccgag gacttccgct tcttctacga ggcggtacgg ctcctcaagg
    25921 agaaggacca gcctttcatc tcgctgggtt tttccgaccc cttgccgttg aacgtggagc
    25981 tggtgctcac gaccgaggga gagaggaaac gtctgcgcgg gcgcaaggtc attgccagcg
    26041 acgacccggc ctgggcggta aaggccgcgc tcgctctttc aaaaggcggt tccttcaata
    26101 ggataatcgt aggagtggac cccggtcccc ggcccgggat cgccatcctg ggcgacggaa
    26161 aggtcctgct gaccgatacg ctgctctcgc ccgaggaggt gtcgccggcg atcagggact
    26221 tcctctcctt cgtcagcacg aacgagctcc tgttgcgcgt aggtcacggc gatccaacca
    26281 accgggaccg catcatcaac acgctctggg acgtcacgcg aaacatagag atggtcgacg
    26341 agacgtcgac caccaggcgt accgggcacc cggacgccgc ggcggccatc gcccagagcc
    26401 ggggcgaact catgccttcg cgtccgaggg tcgcccccac ccaaggggag gtgagggaca
    26461 tccagaggtt gagccgcata gagagcgggg gagcgataac catcaattcc gccttggcca
    26521 ggcaggtggc cgtaggagcg ttcacgctga ccgaagcgat agaaaaacag aaaaggaaag
    26581 agatggaaag ctaaaagtgg ccggtcaggc cacttttaca cagaggtctc agagggcgac
    26641 ccttgagaag gccggcaccc tggccaggat catgccctgt atctgcaccg gctccaacct
    26701 tatggccagc ttgagagcct cctgcatctt ccactcgtgc tcggagtaga tggtgaagag
    26761 cgtctcgccc ttgtccacct tgttgccccc cttcttgttc agcaccagcc cggcgccctt
    26821 gtccttcggc gagccggcgg tgcgggctat ccggaccagc gccttgttca gaatatggcc
    26881 gacgtacccg ctatgcttgg cgatgacgtc cacgctgtac tgcccgacct tgatgtcctt
    26941 ggaggtgatg cccggcttgc cgccctgggc ttccacgatc tcctggaact tcttgagcgc
    27001 ttttccggat tccagtatct gcttggcctt ctcggctccc tgataatccc cgcccatctc
    27061 gaacagcatt ccgcatatgc tgagcgtctt ctcgatgacg ctgttcgggc ccttggcgcc
    27121 ctccaggatc gtcaacgctt caatggactc caaggccgga ccgatggccc gtcccagcgg
    27181 ctgtcccccg taggtgattg cgcactccac ccggatgttc agcccctcgc ccaactgaat
    27241 gaagtcccgg gcgtaggcct tggcctcgtc catggtcttg accttggtgc cctcgcccat
    27301 ggggatatcg atcaccagat agttcgcccc caccgccttc ttcttggcca tcacggatgc
    27361 cagcagctga gcgtgcgggt ctatgcccaa cggatattcc gccttgatga tgaggtcgtc
    27421 cgcgggggcc aggttgagcg agccgcccca ggcgagcaca ccgcctacgc gctcggtgat
    27481 ctccttgagc tgcgtcggcg tcagggccac gttggcgaac gtctccacga tgtccgaggt
    27541 tcccgcggcg ctgcttatcg ctcgcgatga cgtcttgggc atcttgtatc ctgcggcggc
    27601 cattatcgga acgatcagca gcgtgatctt gttccccggg cacccgccga tgctgtggtg
    27661 atcgaaaatc gggccgttgc tgaaggttat tatctccccg ccggccacca tggccttggt
    27721 gagatcagcg gtctcccgca tgttcatgcc gttgatgtac aacgacgtca cgtaagctga
    27781 aagctcgatg ttggacagcg cacgggagga gatatccgcg atgatggtgg tgatctcctc
    27841 ggtggtaagc tcctgcccgt tcatcttctt cttgatgaac tccacggact cgggcttgct
    27901 tgctgcggac acttccacca ggtccccgtc cttggactcc atgatctcct gcgaggtccc
    27961 cataaggccg atctccccct tcttgatcac ggtgtcgctg gtggtgacga tggccacggt
    28021 catctttcct ttcagagaga gcttgacgcg gtccttttcc ctcagcccaa gttcagcgca
    28081 gtcgaaatcg tgaagcaagg cggtcacttc gccggtgtcc atgtctatgt gacggacctt
    28141 tagcttcatg ccgatcccca cttttcaatg gccgcagcca gctcggcgtg gtccttggcg
    28201 taaacgtcca gcggaacgcc agcagccgcg gcgtccaccg cctggaccat tgcccgggcg
    28261 cctccgcgca ccccgccggg gtgtccggag acgcctcccc cggcctggat ctgcagttcc
    28321 gttccggcca tctccaccaa cttcttgatc attcccgggt gcacgccgcc ggaggcgacg
    28381 ggcatgaccc tcttgtacgg aagctcgttc gtcaagcaca tgtcccggtt ggccaggtcc
    28441 tcgtgcgccg cccccttcat cttgcccacg ccgaacgttc cgacgtgcag ggcgtcgccg
    28501 ccgaccatcc tggccagggt ggcgaacacc ttcatgttga tgccgtggtc caggttgcgg
    28561 gtcatagccc cgtgcatggt gcggtggacg tgtatcggca attttatcga cgggtcctcg
    28621 gccaagacct ggatcgctcc gaagccgcaa gtaagcatgt cgaccatgag ctcggtggcg
    28681 cccagctcct gcgccctctc ggccacctcc agtatctggt gcccgttggt gctgacgttt
    28741 atcgcgtgca tcatgacgtg tccggtctcg ctcttcaccc ggtcgatcgc ttcggcgatg
    28801 gcgaccacgc ggtcctccag aggacagaac ctctggttgc tcagcgtctc gtcgtccttg
    28861 ccgttggtca acccgcccat acccgcctca taaacgtact gggcggtctc ctccggcgaa
    28921 agcccgatct tcggcttgac gatcgtgccc accagcggct tcgtcggccg cttcagagtg
    28981 gagcgcattc cgtcgatgcc gaacttgggc cccttgaact ccttcaggat gctctttggg
    29041 aacgttacgt cctccaggcg gaccgagtgc aacgcatcca gaccgaacag gtttccggcg
    29101 atgatgctca ggatctgcgg gacaccgccg atgtccaggg agaagtcctc caccgggaag
    29161 gcgatggtcg ctacgttccc ctcgatcctg gtcaccttgc cgctccgttt caggaagtta
    29221 tcctcattca gagtggagag cttggtccag gtcccggtgg actgctcggt ggcgatggcc
    29281 gccgcggcgg tggtcatctt caggtcggtg ccgaccttgt acttgcacac gacgtgcttg
    29341 tcgatgtcga ccggcgcgtc cagatgtagg tatctctctt cgtattccat atcatcaatc
    29401 ctcgttgaac atgaactcgt aacccagttc cttgacgatc acctggtagg cggcgtaggg
    29461 cgggatgacc ccgatctcgg ttatgatggc gtcgatgtac tccggcgggg tggcgtcgaa
    29521 caccgggttg aagaccttga cctccggagg gacctcgcca ggcttcacga cctcggtggc
    29581 gtcgcgctcc tcgatcttca ccatctcgcc gtagatggtt cgcggcgaga acttgaaggt
    29641 ctccgcgcag accatgaacg gaacgcgtgc ctcgtcggcc gccaaggcca cctgcgacgt
    29701 gccgatcttg tttatcaacg ccccgttgga ggcaatggtg tccgctccca ccagcaccag
    29761 gtccatgtcc ttcatcacgt agcggacggc ggagtcgatg atcatggtca ccggtattcc
    29821 cagcttcgcg aggtcgttgg cggtgagcac tccctgacgc caggggcgag attcggtgca
    29881 gaacgcctcg aagcgcttgc cctgcgccca ggcctcggcc atcaccgcta tcgccgcttt
    29941 gctgttgcaa tgggtcagga ccttgtcccc gtctttgatg cggttcgctc ccaacttccc
    30001 gatggtcttc agggcgttcc tggagcgttt gacgaagtgg tcggcgttct tcaccaccat
    30061 gttgcgatag tcatcggccg aggtgagatc ggaggtgccc ttgaagacgt actgcacgcc
    30121 gttccagagg gatatcgccg taggccggga agagatcagg acgtcacggg aacgttctac
    30181 gcgcgagcga agctccttaa ggtcgcttcc ctggtaggcc tccgcctcct ccttgagagc
    30241 aatggccgcc cgcctggcta tctccgcggc gccgcgaatt tccatggagc gaatgcgctc
    30301 cgccacatca tcggccgaca taccgtaagt atcgttacta cacattgata aacgttcccc
    30361 gcccagcgtc acaatttcaa gcgctcacgg agcacgtccc agggcatggc attgagcacc
    30421 agctccgggg gcacccagcc ccgtttggcg gtggccacgc cgtacagcat gtgatccagc
    30481 tgccggacgt tgtgggcgtc cgtatcgatg ctgatggtca cccctcgttc tctggccatg
    30541 gcgcagtgca cgtctttcag gtccagccgc tccgggaatg agttcacctc catcgccacg
    30601 ccgttatcct tggccgctcg cataaccttg tccacgtcga aggaataacc ttcgcgctcg
    30661 ccgatgatgc gtcctgtcgg atgggccagg atgttcacgt tctcgttcga tacggccgtg
    30721 accaatctct cggtcatctc cgccggggtc atcttgaagc gggagtgcac ggctgcgacg
    30781 acgatgtcca ggtcctccag cagctttggc ggatagtcga ggccgccctt ctcgtcgatc
    30841 tccacctccg tgccgacgag aaggcgaatt ctaggatgcg cttcgttcac ctttcggacc
    30901 agctccatgc tctccaagag ccgctcagcg ctcaatccgt tgccgatggt cagggaacgg
    30961 ctgtggtccg tgatcgccag atattcgtag ccgcgggcct ctgccgccat agccatagct
    31021 tcgacggaat cgaccccgtc actagcttcg gaatgggtgt gcaggtcgcc gcagatgtcg
    31081 gagagcgtca ccactctggg gacctgtcct ttcctggcca ggtccacctc gccgcggtcc
    31141 tcccgcatct ccggaggcat ccactgcatg cccagaacct cgtacacccc ttcttcggtc
    31201 tccccggcca ccttcgatcc gtcggagagc cggaacacac cgtattcgtt gaccttgtac
    31261 cccaggtcgt tggccagcga cctcatcttc acgttgtgct ccttggagcc ggtgaagtac
    31321 tggagcgcgg cgccgaagga tgatggactg accaccctca tgtccacctg caccccgtcc
    31381 tgcaggcgta tcgacgtctt cgtttcacct cgcagcatca cttccgccgc ctgcggatag
    31441 gagacgaagg cgtccatggc cctctccgcc tccgaactgc ccaccaggat gtcgatgtcc
    31501 ccgatggtct ccttcatgcg gcgcaagctt ccgcccaggc tcaccaggtc gaaaccacgt
    31561 tcccgcatgt gctcctccag ggctcttccc cgggggtagg cgtaaccgag gagcatgcgc
    31621 ccctggcggg attccagata acggatccct ttcaagatgt tctcctcggt cttttctccg
    31681 aaacctttca gcatccggat gcggtgctgc tccgcggccg ctttcaggtc ctggaggttg
    31741 gtcaccttca gctccttgta caaacgcccg gcggtcttcg gtccgacgtc cgggacccgc
    31801 atcacctgca gcagtccggc cgggaactcg ttgcggaggt cgttcaggta ctgcagctcg
    31861 ccggtacgta cgatctcgac gatcttgtca tgtatggcct tgccgacgcc aggcacctgg
    31921 tccaaatgtc cccggacgta gaggtccttg atgtcctcgg tgagcgacgc tatctccttg
    31981 gccacccgcc ggtacgccct cacctggaag aaggtgtcct ccttgagctc caggaggtcg
    32041 gccacctctt ccaatacgga ggctaccctg tcgttattct ccacttgcgg cctcaatccc
    32101 ccttcttgca gacccagcgg cactccttgt cgccgtcgga catcctgtgg gtctggcacc
    32161 agccgtactc gggattgatg acttcgcaga agccgtccac gaacttgccg aaaagggagc
    32221 acagctccgg gggctggttg gcgaaggggc actgcttggc caccttgacc acggctatct
    32281 cgctcttctc cactatctcc ccgcgcactc ccagggcgcc ctcccagagg tcgatgagcg
    32341 atgagatggc gatgccgtcc cggtccacta tctcgtgctc ctcgagcgcc cgcaccgccg
    32401 ccttcttgcc tccgctcctc atgatcggcc ccatgagctc cagcgtcctc ttggacccct
    32461 gcgtcctgac catctcggtc accgccgaag aaaggaacgc gtgaagtatc ttccgcatct
    32521 cgggggaatt gctgctcatg accacggcct tcaccaccgt gctccaccat atggtgatgg
    32581 cctccttggc catgctctcc atctcctcgc tggtcagatt attgtccttt tccggcatag
    32641 aatttccacc tagggctgcc cacacgtccc agtcacacta tctgcgttca gcctaggtat
    32701 attttttccc gttggtcgcc ttggcggaag agcctagatg cctttggaaa tccgatgcga
    32761 actttaaaat acgttgcctt aaattaaata tccccaaagg tgggaaatgt tcgaggggaa
    32821 cgttatgttc atcggcaaga agccgatcat gagctacgtg ctcactgcgg tcccgaagct
    32881 cgaggagctg ggagggctga ccgtcaaggc ccgtggcatg tccatcagca aggcggtgga
    32941 cgttgcgctt attctgaagg accgctacgt gaaggaatgc cgtatcgacg ggatagacat
    33001 ccgaaccgag ttactggatg gcgagaacgg ggagaaggta aaagtatcct ccatggagat
    33061 ccgtttgatc tcccctcctc cagcggccta gaacttatta ccgcatacgt cagtttgatg
    33121 accgtaccaa aaccgtcaat acccccggct tccttgttag tacaacggtg gtaacgacgg
    33181 agataaccac tagcgcgacc aacgtcatat acgtcggcca gaagccgctt atgaactacg
    33241 tactggcggc tgggaagaga ctggttgagg acggttccag cgtactcatc caagcccggg
    33301 ggagatccat cagcaaagcg gtggacgtgg cgttgataac cgtggaccgt gcgaagggcg
    33361 gtgtgaagct ggacgatatc ggcataaaca ccgaagtgct cccgggcgcg gacggaagcc
    33421 ccttgaacgt gtcgtccatc aaaatattcc tcagcaagcc ctaggccatc tcgttgatga
    33481 gcaggttcac ctcgctttcc ggtaggttca tcggttcgta aggtagcagg agcagcgaac
    33541 gcgcctggta cacatcgtcc ttcaacttct gcgctatctt gaggaaggat cggaagtcgg
    33601 tgttggtgat gatgtacgtc atgccatcca ggaggatcac cgacggcctt cccttgttct
    33661 tgctcaggaa gttccggatg acggtctgca tcttcgccgt ctccgtggga agaaggtact
    33721 cctcgcggtc ctggtccccg gccatggggt cggccttggt cagccagagc accgtacatt
    33781 ccctgccgac gaactgcttg acgtccttgg ggcaggtgcg ggatatgcaa agcccgtccc
    33841 agcccgccct caccaggtcc cggaagtcgg ccatggcctg ctggttgccc tcgcccttga
    33901 tgagcaaggt cttgcccggg gcggcctcct ggatcggttc gacggataga tcgtccttgg
    33961 cgtccaggct cgagccgagc gcgagttcca gctccccctt cttcagcgcc ctcttcttgg
    34021 gaatggagat cctctggttc ttggccagta tctggatctc cgtactggtg tagctcttgc
    34081 ggcaggtcat ggcgatgagc tcctccaagg cctcgcgcat gccctcctcg tatcctttga
    34141 ggtacccttc ggcatattct ctgttcaacc catccctcgt ctgataatga atggcggcgg
    34201 tggcataatt aactagcggc ggcgaatgat ttaatgggga gtgacgggat gaaggttcat
    34261 ggcttcccgg gcccgctttc gtggcattaa gaagacgcca aagaacatgg agaaggagat
    34321 gctggccaat tcccagaggc tggcggacga tccctcgctg gtcgtcccga agctgctgga
    34381 ggaggtgcgg aagtcgccct tcgcccatct ggagaagagc ctctccaagg tccatgacca
    34441 tcgtgacgat gcggagaagc tgatcaggct ggccgggaag ggcgatcagt tcgtccgggc
    34501 ctacgcggcc gccgtctcgc tctccgcctc cgggaagctg ccttacctca ccaccgccaa
    34561 tctgccggtc ggtccggtgt ccttcgccat gcgcgggacg gtggacaggg agaagctcat
    34621 cgcattgcag catttcgacg acccggacct gcgtctcctg gcatactggg acatggcccg
    34681 cgagggccgt ctgcacatct actccacgga gaagggattg ttcgcctccg tctccggacc
    34741 caaggccccc gaggagtacg tcagggagat gctggacaat cttccttacc gaaccaccga
    34801 ggggaattgc gggcacgatc acccggcggt gcgtgtaaag tgggtatcgg ccaacaagga
    34861 ggtccgggtg tgcgcgcagt gcgcttccga catcaacacc gcccagcatc tcatggcccg
    34921 ggtggccgct cccgatccat acgacgacat caaggtgagc gtggaacacc attatggcgg
    34981 aggccgcccg gaatgccagg gtgatttcgc caccccaccc gctctgatca agagatacct
    35041 ggacggggac ctggacgacg ctggcctcat cgctgagcac gtcaaggcca agggggagtg
    35101 gatgcgctcc cgcgggcagg tgtacatcct gggccaggaa tgctacggaa gggacggcga
    35161 ggctttcctg aacgccctca aagggagcga ctccgagaag ctggcgttgc gcgcggtgct
    35221 cgccctcaac gttccgatag tctccgacca gaaccaggcc ggaaaggtca tcagcgagat
    35281 gtgggacctc cacgccgggg cgatgctggc cgcagtatcg gaccaggcta cggcggaaag
    35341 cgtcatggcc atgaaagagc tgacgcccgg acagatgctg gccgaagctg ttcgtttggt
    35401 cagggagagg gaggccctgc tgagcttccc ccgctactcc cagctagggc cagtgggaca
    35461 gctggtcgac ggtctggccc gctcctaccg caccggcggg acggtggcca tgctccgttt
    35521 ggtcgaaaga acggagaagg tccatctacg acgggcgata tgctacgcct tcctggaagc
    35581 catcggcgaa ggacagcagc gcaagtggca gttcagcaag gaggagaggg agtccggaga
    35641 gcatctggca cctcacgctc tggagatgac cagggcggga ggggaggatt atcacaacgc
    35701 gctcctccgg ctgcttcagg agtccggctc cggggagtcg gcggtcagag caccctgacg
    35761 tcggccacca tgtgggagat cgacggagcg taggacttga cctccctgat accggcgatc
    35821 tcgaaaggcc gtccgccgct gccattgcgc acgttctcga tgataccgcc cggtatccgg
    35881 tctatggaaa aggtgtcctg ataatggatc atccctcctt tcttgaccag ggagaaggcc
    35941 ttgggcagga actgccacgt tacgttaacg tagcccatga ccacccggtc ggcgaggcct
    36001 tctccgggaa ggtcgcgatt gtccccctcg aagacggtga ccttgtcggc cactcggttc
    36061 agttcgatgt tcttcctcag gaatcgtatg gcctccgggt tgatctcgca ggcgatgacc
    36121 ttctccgctc cggccttggc ggccaggggc atggtgaagt agccgatgcc ggcgaacatg
    36181 tcgaccaccg tctcgccccg gcaatccaga gaggccatgc gcagcttctc gtcgaagttg
    36241 ccggaagaga acatgaccct ggtcgggtca agacgataca gtatcccgga ttccgagtgg
    36301 gtggtctccg tctcctctcc gaaaagcagc tccacgtccg gccggcgctc cacgccgcgg
    36361 atcatccctt tctccagaag caccgtcctg gccttcagga ccttggcgta cgcttcagcg
    36421 atctccctgc ggaagggcag cagcggctcc ggaagacgga ggactatgac gtgacctagg
    36481 cgctcatatt tttccggaag cagcgtcttc agctcgttcg ggatgtccag ttgctcggcg
    36541 atcctctcct gcggggggcg gtggcggtcc tggggaaaca gctcggcctc caccacttga
    36601 agctcgggga aaggattatc gcccttcagc ggaagaagga ccagatcgcc cttccttcct
    36661 ggcctccatt ccaggtccag ctgacggcgg cggttgagcc ggtccttcac ctcatcggcc
    36721 cttgtcttgg ggacggctat cgctatcacg cctcacctcc acagaattct gaatatcagc
    36781 aaaggggcta tggtcaggag cgaagggcag gccttcaaca ggcccggcgc gagggccgtg
    36841 gggaaatcga tgtccccggt ggccagcacc gctttagctt tttcactgtc caggtgggcg
    36901 ccggccttgt ccaggtcccg gtcgcacatg cggacgaaga cctttcgtac ccggtaggag
    36961 ttgcgaagct ccttgccata aaccgccttc catctctctt cgtagatcga gagcttcttc
    37021 tgggagaggt ccccggagcg aaaagcttcc aggaacgtat ccgcggccag ctttccggcg
    37081 gtcatgccgg tgaacagacc gccgccgctg atcggcttgg ccatgccggc ggcgtccccg
    37141 gccaccagca tccggtccgc gaacgtccgg gcgatgtggc ccagaggtat cgctcccgag
    37201 tacgtcctca cccgctccgc ctcggcccaa ccctgttctt caagcagccg ggtgagatga
    37261 tcctgtggag ttcctttttc acgggacgcg catagcccca cccgagtgag gtccccgcag
    37321 gggatggccc aggcgaagaa tcccggcgct acatcgtttc caaggaaaac ccgcactttg
    37381 cgctggtcct caaccctcag gcggagatcg acctccgatc cgcgcaccag gtccctcgct
    37441 cgatcgaacc ccaaggacct ggcgacgccc gaacggtagc cgtcggcggc cagcaacgcc
    37501 ctgcattcca gctctccctc ggccgtacgg gcgcgcagac cgtcggcggt cctttccacc
    37561 gatccgacct tgcttccggt aagcacttcg gccccggcct tctgcgcgag cgtggcgcag
    37621 cgccggtcga actccccgcg gtccacgacg accgccttta cctcgttccc ctgcagctcg
    37681 atgacccttc cgccggggaa gtgtatgcaa gctccgtcta tcttgttcag gacggcgtcg
    37741 gaagcggagg ccatctccac gaccctgggc gtgacgagcc cggcgcactg caccggctca
    37801 cctacgcgag cgtgctcctc caggaccttt acctgaagct cgtgggccat gctggcggcg
    37861 gccaggcatc cggtcggacc tccgcctacc accagcacgt cgcacttcat cccttttcca
    37921 tccgaggtgg cgtgtttcaa ggttatcgcc gtggcttaaa aaatgaggtt caggaagggg
    37981 tttgccttac ggtcactgct tggagacctt ctcccagtcc ttcaggaagc gctctatgcc
    38041 gatgtcggtc agcggatgct tgaacatctt cttgagcacg tcgaagggga tggtggccac
    38101 atgcgcgccc attcgggcgg cgtccgtcac gtggatgggg tccctgacac tcgccacgat
    38161 aacttcggtg tcgaaatcgt agttgtccag tatgtccatg atgtccgaga tcagcgccat
    38221 gccgtcctgc cccacgtcgt ccagcctccc gacgaaggga gagacgtagc gggctccggc
    38281 cttggccgcc agaagcgcct ggtttgccga aaagatcaag gtcatgttga ccgccacgcc
    38341 ctcgttggag agcagcttgg tggccttcag cccctcctcg gtcatcggta ccttgatcac
    38401 gatgttctcg ttgaccgccg ccagcttcat gccctcggcg aacatcccgt cagccttcag
    38461 gctgatgacc tccacgctga tcgggccgtc cacgacctcg catatctcgt tgacgatggt
    38521 ggcgaagtcc ttcttctcct tggcgatgag gctggggttg gtggtgaccc cgtccaggat
    38581 cccccaggag ttgacctcct tgatctgctc tatgttggcg gtatcgatga atatcttcat
    38641 ttcttcctct ccgtgacctt gatggcggcg gctataactt ccttttcgct cagtccgtac
    38701 tccctcatga gctcgtcgct ctccccggac tgtccgaaca cgtcctgcat ggccacccgc
    38761 tccatgggcg ttgggcatct ttcggccagg gtcgcagcga caagcgttcc cacgccggac
    38821 actatgttgt gctcttcggc ggtgacgacg caaccgcagt ccctggcggc cttctccaat
    38881 gtgccgacgt ccaagggctt gatggtgctt aggttgatga ccctggcgct gatgcccttt
    38941 gctctaagag cttccgcggc caacaagcac ggggcgacca tctggcccac gccgacgagc
    39001 gccacgtcgc taccgtcccg aaggatgctg gcctttccta tcttgaactc agtatctctg
    39061 gaagtgatga tcggaacctc gctcctgccc atgcgcacat aggcaggtcc gcaatgctcg
    39121 gcaacggcca gtacggcgtt gtacgtctcc ggcccgtccg ccggaactat gaccgtcata
    39181 ttgggtatgg tgttcatcag ggcgatgtcc tccatggtct ggtgtgacgc tccatctcca
    39241 ccgacggtga tgccggcgtg cgaggccacg atcttcacgt tgaggtccgg gtaagctatg
    39301 gactgccgca cctgatcgta agctcgtccg gtagcgaaga ccgcgaacgt cgaagcgaaa
    39361 acggtcatgc cgccgacggc gagaccggcg gccgtgccca tcatgttctg ctccgctatt
    39421 ccgcagttga agaagcggtc cgggtaggcg gccctgaact ccacggttcg agtggatcca
    39481 gacagatcgg cgtccaggac caccacgtcc ttgcggcgct tgccgagctc gaccagggcc
    39541 ttgccgtagt tcttgcgctg cgattccatg gcccagctca taccggtccc cccagctcgc
    39601 gcatggcctg ctcgaactcc ttctcgttcg gagacttgcc gtggaagccg acgttgttct
    39661 ccatgaagga gacgcccttc cccttcacgg tcttggccat gatgaccgtc gggccgccct
    39721 tgtgctggcg cgcttcgtta agcgtctcca gcacctgccg catgtcgttg ccgtccatgg
    39781 acagaacgtt ccagccgaag gccttccact tgtccgccag cggctccagg gccatgacgt
    39841 cctccgtccg gccgtctatc tgcaggccgt tgcgatcgac tatggcgatg acattgtcca
    39901 gatgattgtg cgaggcgaac attgccgcct cccagacctg gccctcggcc atctccccgt
    39961 ccccgcacag gcagtacacc ttgcggtcca ggttctgaag gcgcagcgcc agggccagtc
    40021 cgttagcgac gctgagcccc tgccccagcg atcccgtcga catctccact ccaggggtct
    40081 tcacccggga ggggtgacct tgcaaacggg aatgcagctt gcgcaacgtg accagctcct
    40141 ccaccgggaa gtatccgctc tcggccaggg cggcgtagta gatgggggcg gcgtgcccct
    40201 tggacaagat gaaatgatcc cggtcctggg agtccttgcg ctccggggaa tggtccatta
    40261 cctcgaagaa cagggcggtc acgatgtccg cggcggagag cgaaccgccg ggatgtccgg
    40321 agccagcggc gtagatcatc ttcattacgt gccggcgcag ggaggccgcc ctctgctcca
    40381 gctcctcaac gcgtccttcg tttatagaat tcaaagtaaa gcacctaggg atggggtgtc
    40441 ctcattatag ggccatcgct taaaaatatt ttccaaatgt ccgaagagcc gcaccaccga
    40501 gcaatcaatg tttaatctag tggcaagacg atcgctcatg catggcgttc gaggtgcccg
    40561 tccagggaaa cgcaaagctg tccacggtgt tggaaaggat gaactccgac gaggaggtca
    40621 aggccctctg gaaggcgtcc aatatcaacg ccatcgatcg cctgggtttc agcgatcacg
    40681 gctccacgca cgtgcgcatc gtggcccgca acgcgctcaa gatgctccgg ctgctcgtgg
    40741 aggcggggca tcagccggga gtggtgaaga actactggct gaccaaggag gacgccgagg
    40801 tggtggtcgt tctggcgtca gcaatgcacg atatcggact atcagtgcac cgggaggacc
    40861 atgacaaatt ttccatcatg ctctccccgc cgatactgcg gcggatgttg caaggtcttt
    40921 acgaagagcc gacgctcacc ttcatggtgg ccgagacgca gcatgccatg atctcccatc
    40981 acgagggttt cgtcccttac accatagaag ggggcgtcgt ccgggtggcc gacgctctgg
    41041 acatggagaa gggtcgggcg cgcatcccgt tcgccagcgg cagcatcaac atccattcgg
    41101 tgagcgcctt ggccatcgac aaggtgaggg tgagcaaagg gaccgacagg ccagtgctca
    41161 tcgatattct aatgaacaac tccgccggga tattccaggt cgatgagctt ctgaaagaga
    41221 agatcgcccg ctccggtctg cgggagctca tcaccgtaga ggtgaaggtg cccgaggcgg
    41281 agtgcgggat cgtgaagggt ctgcgcctct aatcgttctc gatgcgcggg gccagcaggt
    41341 aacggacgct accctttccg gcggcgatat caaagtccag gcggaccggc aggtcgttgc
    41401 ccagattgat gctgacgttg gtgccgctcg gtatggcctt tatgatcgtc gagaagtagt
    41461 ccatggggaa cagggagcgg atgctctccg agcactgcag gtcgaccagc aaggccttgg
    41521 gcagcttcag gctgacggaa tcggtgtcgc cgtcggaaac catctcgaag ccctcggtgt
    41581 tggcgttgag cgccacgtgg tcggagatgc tctcggcggc cttgatcccc cgctgcagct
    41641 cgtctacggt aacggttatg cgggccggaa gggtcagatt ggggaccttg gggtcgctca
    41701 tgccttccgt ggagaccagg ttcatgcggc gggtgacgtt gccgaccatt aggaccaggc
    41761 ggccgcgctc ctcgtcctgg cgcatctcga tgaggtcgcc ggacctggac aggcggatga
    41821 cctccttcag cttctccagg tccagaccga ggtcggtctc ggcggcggag tactgctcga
    41881 aggcgtcctt gctcagggtc aggtcgatca tggccacatg ggccgggtcg accgccttca
    41941 gctgtatgcc gttgtcgcct atcttgaact tggcctcgtc aatgagcgtg gaaacgacgt
    42001 cgacgatccc tttgaggata tcggatctta atttggcctg aaacatcggg tccccttctt
    42061 tccacagtaa agtcctatct aattataact tttctgcaga tcgaaggcta attcagtact
    42121 cgcgccagga gtgcccgcag gagacgcatc ggtagatctt ggtctccggt tcatcggccg
    42181 ccctggtctg gcgcagcacc cagaaagctt cctggtgcgc gcacttgggg cattcgatcc
    42241 tggtgcgggg gagggtgggg gcgttgccgt cgatgacggt catctccttc tccttcccgc
    42301 aggtggtgaa gcagaccggt ttaccatcct tgatcacctc gtgcctgcac tccggattcc
    42361 tgcacacgaa cttcccatgg tccgatttca tgatcttgtg gcagtttgga cagaacatta
    42421 gatactcgcc aaagcaccac aaaagctagg gctataaaaa attattcagc gaacttagat
    42481 gaacttccaa tcgcctggct tgagatcctt gcccttcccg gaccctttgg aggacctctt
    42541 ggccaagccg gcgatgttcc ggggcacctc ctcgtcgggc tcctcgccct cctcgtacca
    42601 ctgctccccg cgctctgtat actcctgaac gtaatcatca tcgctggcgg tggtaaggtc
    42661 tttcatgtcc ctgaagcgga tgaccttctg ctcctgcctg gtcttgatgg gcttggccga
    42721 aatggggcgc tttccacgga ccggcctctc ctccggcgct tcctcccggg gcgccctctc
    42781 cccaccgccg accaccacgg tcatggagtt gccgccgtgc ttggccacga agttcatctc
    42841 cagcctggac tgttcggcca atatgccgcc gatgtaggcg aaggcggcag tgatgatgta
    42901 cacgtccacc cggacatcgg tggcgatctg gatggtatca atgaacgagg taaggtacat
    42961 ctcgacgaac actatatacg gagcaaggag cggaatgaag tccttcacca cgtccaggat
    43021 gtgagagggc gtccagtcca cgccgctgat gacggtgggt atgtaaccct cgtcaaccag
    43081 gagcgacaga aggaacacca cggtaagcgg tacgagcgcg gcgaccactc ccttccaggg
    43141 ctttccggcg cggcggccgc ttacgaaacc ggccaccatc tggccgaaaa cggggagcca
    43201 ccacagcagc acggtcagaa tgaaggagta cttgaccgcg ctccagaacg aataggggac
    43261 cttgacgtcc ttgaacttct tgatctcctc gtcctcatag acctcggaga gacgatagac
    43321 cccacggtca atgagagtgt tagttatctc atcgtccgca tcggcgctac gcctgaatac
    43381 catcccatcc ccttcggtcg gacaggtgtc cgacgattac aatatagcac ggttactata
    43441 aatcattttt tctgcggcgg cctagtgcca gcatcatcgc gggatgtatc cgctgaggcc
    43501 gtacatggcc aaggcgctcc tggtgttctc gggggtgacc cgatttggct gggttatgta
    43561 ttgaagaacg tcgtccaatg gatattccag gtattccgcc agcagcttca gtcgagacac
    43621 cgggaaggcc tgtttcccct gcattatctg caccacgccc catccgggat ggacacgtga
    43681 tcggtaaccc atccgacggc ccaattcgtt cactgaaccg gccttctcta ttcccatctt
    43741 gatgagctgg accctgaagg cggagctcag ccagacccgg tcgacgtcaa gaagccccct
    43801 cgcccggtag cttatggcga gctcacccat gatattcaat cgcataccta ggtataaaac
    43861 atttgagtcg aatgtttccg acctctcaga taggtccgcc tgaccaaaaa tagtttatat
    43921 gcatttggag tagcctgaac gagagcatat agaaacgttc cgtagctcca cgttcatcac
    43981 gaccaggggc gagagctcat cgcgtggctc gtgggtaatg ctcactatcc ataaatcacg
    44041 atctggaaga ggtaaatgaa atgaaaatga aattcttggg cggcgccgac ctggttggca
    44101 aactgggaat gcttgtggag aaccaaggcg ccaatataat gttcgagtac ggaatgaggc
    44161 tggtcaaacc ggagatgccg catttcccca tgatgcccga agaggatgtg gagggagtgt
    44221 tcataaccca ctcccatctg gaccacagcg gagcagtacc cctgctggtg cagaagaagg
    44281 attgcgaggt tttctgcaac gagctgacca tggacatcgc gaccctgctg ttcttcgact
    44341 ccatcaagat cgccaagtcc gaaggttata ccactttccc gtacaaggac acggacatca
    44401 aacaaacttg gcagaacttc tcgtccttct acatcgggga gacccgttcc atcggagggc
    44461 tggagatact ggcgcacaac gccgggcaca tccccggggc gcagatgtac gagatcaagg
    44521 ggcacgacac cacccttttc accggtgacc tgcacaccga gaacacccgc ctgacctatg
    44581 gggccaagcc ggtgaagtgc gacaatctga tcatcgaggc cacctacgcc gggaggaacc
    44641 acccgccaag gccgaagagc gaggcgctcc tgcaacagaa ggtgagagag gtcgtggagc
    44701 gcggcggaac tgccataatc ccctgctttg cggtagggcg tatgcaggag gtaatgatga
    44761 tcctgaagga cctcccctac gacatgtggg tggacgggat gggcaagacg gtgaacagca
    44821 tgtacaccga ccaccaggaa cacccttacc taaggagcat aagggagttc aaggccgcca
    44881 agcgcagctt caatccggtg cgcacgtcct ccgctcgcga gaaggcgcgc cagggacagg
    44941 tcataatcac cacctccggc atgctggacg gcggtcccgt gctgcattac ctgaaggacc
    45001 agaaggacaa cgacaagagc gcggtcatgc tggtcggcta ccaggccgag aactccaacg
    45061 gtcggctgct gaaggaggag ggcagggtcg agaccatcca ggacggtcca atgaagatca
    45121 ggtgcgaggt catgaccttt gacctgtcgg cccacgcgga ccacgaccag ctgctgtatt
    45181 tcatcaaagg ctgccagccg gagaaggtcg tgctcatgca ctccgacaac cgcgaggagc
    45241 tggcccagga cctggaagga gactacgagg tcctgatgcc gatgcccggg gactacttcg
    45301 agctctgagg gcatccttca taagacccga aggggattcg gcaacatgga cctcatcgac
    45361 ctctacctgc aggaggacct gggacagggc gacgtcacct cccaggccct ggtggacgac
    45421 cgggacggcc gggcggtcat caccgccggg caggatggcg ttctggctgg agcggaggag
    45481 gcggtggaag tgttccgtcg cgtcggatgc tcctgccagg tcctggcgaa cgacggcgag
    45541 aaggtggccg ccgggcagaa ggtcctggag gtcgggggcc ctttgaaggg actgctggcc
    45601 ggtgaacgtc tggcgttgaa cttcctgatg cgcatgagcg gcatagccac cctcacccgc
    45661 caggtggtcg attcatgcca caaggccaac ccgaacatcg tcatcgccgc cacgcgcaag
    45721 accactcccg gcttccgccg ttacgagaag aaggccgtca ggataggcgg cggggacccg
    45781 caccgattcg ggctggacga cgcgttcctg atcaaggaca atcatctgac cgtcgtggga
    45841 agtgtattca aggcggtacg aagagcgcaa tcgttcagct tcggcaagaa ggtggagata
    45901 gaggtggaag atatcgatgc ggccaaggaa gcggccaggg ccggggcgga catcgtcatg
    45961 ctggacaaca tgacgccgac ccgggccaag gagtgctacc tggcgataaa ggggatcgac
    46021 cagcgcatca ccgtggaggt ctccggcggg atcacgccga agaacgccaa gacctacgct
    46081 cactacgcgg acgtgatatc catgggcgcc ctgacgcatt cggctccggc gatgcatctc
    46141 tccatgcaca tcctgaagtg atcagtacct caccggcggc gtcatcttgt tgtagtcatc
    46201 ggcgcagcgg taggcgtcgt agatctgcca gatgtagatg atgaaggcca tgatgctgac
    46261 cgcgacgttg aaggcgaaga acccggcgaa gctgaggtcc accgggttca tgatcaggaa
    46321 cagcgggacg atcgacacca cgctgagcag gcccaggagc aacagtatgc cgatgccccg
    46381 gccgatcttc ccgcagtaga tctgcccgcc gccgggaacg atcaccgaaa ggatcacggc
    46441 cagtatggcc tccttctcgt ccttccggta ggtgtaggac atggtggtct gattgccctg
    46501 gctgtagctc tggaaaccca cgctcaaggg agcgccgcat cggtcgcaga accgagcgcc
    46561 ctccttggcc gggcttccgc atcttgaaca gaacgccatc ggaacttccc cgggacgccc
    46621 atatttttcc ctccttaagg aaatttcgaa agggctttat ctgtagggga cggtggccgc
    46681 accatggact tctctaagta cgagtgccag ttctgcggcc ggccggccaa gcagtacgtc
    46741 ttcgccgcct tctgctgcga gagcgaggac tgcgtggaca aggcccgcga ggagaggggc
    46801 ggtcccggcg gacacatgaa ggccaagatg cacggtgata tcgtcaacat caaggacgaa
    46861 tgaacgctgt aggggatagc cttaaaaacg acctgcaata atttcagaag gtcatgctcg
    46921 ccagaatagt cggattcgcc aagacctcgc tgctcgattg ggacggcgtg gtcgccacca
    46981 ccgtctacct gcagggctgc aacctgcgct gcccgttctg ccacaacccc gacctggtat
    47041 ccgtttctgg ggaagttgag gaagcaccct gggaggtcct ggaggagtac ctggcggaca
    47101 actcggactt cttggacggg gtggtggtca ccggtggcga accgacgttg aacgaggacc
    47161 ttcccgacct tatcaggaag atcaggaagc tgggtctcaa ggtcaagctg gatactaacg
    47221 gtactaaccc ggatatgctc caggaccttt tgcaggccgg actgctggat tgcgtggcca
    47281 tggacttgaa ggggcccctg gaccagcaat attcccaggt ctgcggtacg gaagtggacc
    47341 ttgaggcggt caagcgctcc atcaacctga tcatgacctc cggcatcgac tacgagttcc
    47401 gcaccacggt ggtcccgcac tacctgaagc cggtggacat cgaacgaatg gcgtcctaca
    47461 tcggcggggc caggaagtac gccctgcagc gcttcaagaa cgaccgcacc ttggacaagc
    47521 gcctgagcca gatcgaccct tacaacgagg cgcagatgct gggcatggcc gagaccgccc
    47581 gcaagtacgt caagaaggtc atcgtgcgcg gcatctgata accgctgacg agcactttaa
    47641 tagcctgtaa gctcatggaa ccccgaaagg cctgatggcc aggggtcagg gagatggaag
    47701 cgggagacgg ccggttaaag acgtacatcg agggtttcga caggattctg gaaggggggg
    47761 tacccatcgg acacatcgtc ctggtggccg gtacccccgg gacgatgaag tcgtccatca
    47821 gctattacat gctttacaat cacgccatcg aatccaaaag gacctccgtt tacgtgactt
    47881 tggagcagag ccgggaaagc ctcctgcgcc agatggagaa gatgggcatg gacatcgaca
    47941 aggtcagcga gaacctgaac gtgctcgacc tatcgataat caggaagaag ctcaaggaga
    48001 tagccggcgg cacgtcctgg cttcatgttt tcaagaccta catcaccaac ctcaagcaga
    48061 acctcaactt cgacatcctg gtcatagatt ccatggaggt cctggagacc atggccgaga
    48121 tccgcaaccg ccgcacggac ctgttctacc tgttcgagtg gatgcgggac ctgggcgtca
    48181 cggtgttcct gatatccgag agctccgccg agcgcctgat cgaggggaag ttcgatgaag
    48241 ggtacctatc ggatggaata atcacgctga agatgcagct catccgcgac gtggagatgc
    48301 aacgccggat caggtgcgtc aagatgaggg agaccaacca cgacccgtcg tactattcgc
    48361 ttctgtacaa cgacggccgt ttccaggtca cccgggtgat aagcgagtga tctgatgcgt
    48421 ctccctccca gcaagttcga atgcccccgg tgcggtttcg gcgtgcgacc gggggacacg
    48481 cagtgcggcc gatgcggcga ggacctgaag cctaaggcgt cccagccggt gcaggtcaac
    48541 ctatcctcgg tgaggctgga ccgcgggaag agcaccgaat gttcgaccgt tcgcattcgt
    48601 tccatcgaga ccatccaggt ggggcggccg gacagcacca tgcaggtccg ggcggacgag
    48661 ctggacaagc gcgagaggga gctgcaggag cgcgagcgcc gcctgaacgt gctttccaac
    48721 gagctcgagg aacgcgctaa agagccccag gagaaaaagg agccccagcc gagcgtggac
    48781 atggacgagg tccgccgccg gctgagggag gagctcaccc gccacttcga accggaactg
    48841 gaggcgttgc aagcccagct ggatgagaag gaggccgagc tgcaggaagc ccggctcaaa
    48901 ttgcagatgc tggacgccgg tcaggagatg gaggcggtgg acgaggccga gctggcccgg
    48961 atcaccgagg acatcttcag ggaactgcgt tctcaggtcg gagccccgct caaggtcgag
    49021 gatactggcg tacttcgtac gcacataacc cgcctggacg aggtgctcgg cggcggcata
    49081 cctcacggcc atgtcgtgct gttcaacggc gcgccaggca ccatgaagag cactctgacc
    49141 tacacgatct tgcaccgggc ggcgatcaac ggtacgcctg gactgtacct gtcggtggag
    49201 cagagccgca gatcgataat caggcagatg gggcgcatgg gcatgcccga ggcggacacc
    49261 aacggcaagc tcagggtcat ggacatgcga gagctccgca aggagatggc ggagcacgag
    49321 ggcaactggc gcgagcttat catggacttc gtgcaccggg agcagcaggc caccggcttc
    49381 aagatcttcg tcctggactc cctcgagtcg ttcaaggcac tgacggagca ttgcttctcc
    49441 cgccaggacc tcaaggacct cttcgactgg ttcaagtccc tggacatcac cgtgctggtg
    49501 atatccgaga acatttcgga cgagtacgac gagggggacc agggcgaagc gtacctctcg
    49561 gacgggatca tggagatgct tatgcgggag atgaccgatt cccgggtgca gcgctgggtg
    49621 cgctgcgtca agatgcgtgg cgccaacgtc gacaaccgct actacagcat gttccatgac
    49681 gggaaggagt tcaatatggc attaccgctg gcaaatcagc ccttttaaaa attaaatttc
    49741 aaaaacggta ttatatatca ggaatcgcta tatttcgccg agggatgggc ataggtgtag
    49801 aacgggtgaa gacctacatc cacaactttg atgattacat ccaaggtggg gtgccgaagg
    49861 ggcacgtcat tctgatatcc ggtacgccgg gaacgatgaa gtcctcggtc tgctacagca
    49921 tcctatacaa caacgccaag cagcacggta tccgcagcgt ctacatgacg ttggagcaga
    49981 gcaaggagaa tctcctgcag cagatggagc tgatgggcat gaacgacccg aaggtgcagg
    50041 agatggtgta cgttctggac ctggcgacca tccggaagaa cgtcaccgag atgatggcca
    50101 agggctcctg gctccaggtg ttcaagatgt acgccgagac ggtcaagaag gacctcggct
    50161 tcgacctgct ggtgctcgat tcgttggacg tgctggagat ggccgcacag atgaccaatg
    50221 accggcgcaa cgacctcttc tatcttttca tgtggctgag gggaatggac ataacctcgt
    50281 tccttatcgc cgagacgtcg gtggacaaca tcaacggggg gcgctttgaa gaaggctatc
    50341 tggccgacgg tgtcatctct ttgaaattgc agagcatcgg ggagaccgac gtgcaacgtc
    50401 gaattcgcgc agtgaaattg cgttccacca accataagac cggctacttc tcgctcatgt
    50461 tcagcgacgg catgttccgg gccacccagg tcatcaacga gtgatggacg tccgaccgct
    50521 aaacattttt atatccaatt cccgttcgca tcgaataccg aagggctcat ggtctagcgg
    50581 ttatgacgtc tgcttcacac gcaggaggtc gccggttcga atccggctga gcccaccact
    50641 acttatatcc agacaattat tttttgaatt caattcaatc gttttcagcc tttatagctg
    50701 gctcggtccg aaacatgcaa ttgtatgttt cattgacccg ggcgaacgca cggtcagcct
    50761 tggcgcggca atattaccgt tcagtcgtct tcatcgatgt gtgcctcatg ctcaacgata
    50821 cctgatctat agaaacgccg ccgtcaagcg ccagctgccc tccggtaggc cggaggccct
    50881 tccacctgaa ggcgatgccc gtacgcttca ctacgtcgtt cttcaaccgc ccgaacgcct
    50941 gatgggtgta gctgcctacg ccatggcacg agaccgccgg gatcaaaggt tcggcccgcc
    51001 cgatccctct ggacctgagc atctcgtccc ctgctttaag gaggtcaagg acgaacagct
    51061 ttagcacgtc cggtatcggc agccgcttga cctcgccccc cttttgcggc ctcggccttt
    51121 ttgcaccgat ttttacacgg agggtttgct gccgctacga attttcgtag cgtcattacc
    51181 ctcgaatgaa caagagcgag ccgatgatgt aaacttagcg cccgattctg tagccccgcc
    51241 tcgggcatcc ttacttgaca cgcctggctt aattcttcag atcgccgcga tctattattt
    51301 cttagcttat aatggatatc gtttcatgac atgctggcgc atatcggaac gaaagactac
    51361 ttcgccacga ccttcacaag gggtcatgct caccgatcac ccggtcgcag tccaggttta
    51421 tgaaccctga tctccatcat atgacagtaa cattttccgg gattggaaaa cgatgcccag
    51481 caagagaccg aacggaaaga agaaggcggg gtcagacgag gcgctggttc tctggctcat
    51541 ggacaatacg ataaagtacc cgcttaggta atataatcaa gcggtagata atgactcata
    51601 catacgacta tatcatcgtg ggggctggta cgtccgggcc gatcgtagca tccagactga
    51661 gtgaggaccc tcatgtttct gttctgctgt tggaggccgg cggggaaaat acgaacgatt
    51721 tttcccggat gcctggggct ttctttaagg tttgggggac cgattacgac tggcagtacg
    51781 agacagaacc gcaaaagagc ctaaacaacc ggaagatcta ccaaccccgg ggtcgtgttg
    51841 tcggaggatc atcagcgatc aacgtcggat tttggatgag gggaacaaag gaagactacg
    51901 agtcctggga acaacagggc gccaagggtt ggaattttga aaaggcgctg gaaatgttcc
    51961 aaaaaatcga ggacaccgat ttagggccga ccaagtaccg gggaaaaggc ggcaaggtgc
    52021 gtctggagga ttcagcatac ccttcagaat ttatccatac catgctagat gcgttcaagg
    52081 aagccggatt tggcgacatc ggagattttc aggctgaaaa tccgtatcgc gcggatattg
    52141 tccagaaaat ttttattaac agggtccggc acacccttgc cgatagttat ctgtccgagg
    52201 aaatccgcaa aaggcccaat ctgaccgttc agttggacac ctttgtccgt aaggttgttt
    52261 ttgaaggaaa ccgcgcagtg ggcgtcgaag tcgaacatca gggcaaacct cagcagatca
    52321 aggcaactgc cgaggtcatt ctttcggcgg gggcctataa cacgccacag atcctgaagt
    52381 tgtcaggagt ggggccgaag aaggaattgg ccaggtatgg cataccagta gttgcggatg
    52441 ttccaggtgt cggcgaaaac ctcaacgatc atttgttgat cactctgcgg gtcctctctc
    52501 ccattgatat tccggatacc cattttaacc cagtcagcga tgagtcgata gcccagtgga
    52561 gaaaagacca taccgggcct gcctgttact tcacgggcgc ggcagctgga ttggtatcca
    52621 gcgatggaac gtacgctggc ccggactttg aattaattct atcgtatgtc catagcgcga
    52681 acggctctga aaaagagttc gctggagtgg acaatatcgc ccaaagaagc ggatactcct
    52741 tcaatgtgat ccttataaca ccgaaaagca ggggaaatgt cctgctggca tcaggagacc
    52801 cgcatgacaa gcccctcatt gatccgaact atttcggcga cccgatcgat atgaagaggt
    52861 ttatcaaagg cattcggtat gctatgcagc tcatcagaac cagggctctt tcaccatata
    52921 cggaaatgat gcaactcgcc ctggacgcaa gcgacgctga tatcgaagcc tttatccgca
    52981 gtgatgcgac cagcgtatta catccggtgg gcaccgcgcg tattggcgat ctggaaaaag
    53041 accccatggc tgtggtggat tcccatctgc gggtccgtgg agtggaaggg ctgcgcgttg
    53101 cggatgcgtc tatcatgccg caggtgaatc gcgggcatac catggggccg gtaacctatg
    53161 tcggggagat ggccgctcag atcatcttgt ctgaaataca tcggtaacag cgttcatgaa
    53221 ccggaatatc gcacaagggg tccggataga tgtgtcgggc cggctcgccg cagtggtgat
    53281 gttacacgga gaggtttgtc aagttgccga gaagtgatca acatctcttc ttgacggaga
    53341 ttatattatc actcccgcag acttgacaag aaccctgttg cgcacggcct cactcgaact
    53401 catttactgg gaagcgaggg acctttactt tatccactgc cagacaaacc tggtgggatt
    53461 gggtgcattg gggcgatcgc tctatatatc tcccagctga ccggggcgta gtacttcatt
    53521 atctcatctt gactcaaagc aaagaaactt cgggggaagc tctgagggaa tcgagaaggt
    53581 cgtaattcac atagagctag acctgttgct acgactcttt gagatgttgc gcctcgacca
    53641 caccttatgc cgcaccagtg atcgcattat gtgtaaggtg gggggtcaag atcgagacca
    53701 tctcatcgat tttggggcat gaagacctac gtacgacaat tgaccaccta tgcctcaatt
    53761 tgaccgacat gatgggatgc atgcaagcct acgcccaata ccagaaaatg gtgaaatgcc
    53821 ctcaaaacgg catttttatg ggtaagccag taacatgcag tgggcttagg gagatttgaa
    53881 cctgtacaaa aataaaaaag gatttaccgg tctggctctg cgttcttccg taattattga
    53941 atttcaattt tcatcatctg gcttgagtga taagtggtcg gctgg
//
LOCUS       MALP_3                 18301 bp    DNA     linear       21-MAY-2018
DEFINITION  Genus species strain strain.
ACCESSION   
VERSION
KEYWORDS    .
SOURCE      Genus species
  ORGANISM  Genus species
            Unclassified.
COMMENT     Annotated using prokka 1.13 from
            https://github.com/tseemann/prokka.
FEATURES             Location/Qualifiers
     source          1..18301
                     /organism="Genus species"
                     /mol_type="genomic DNA"
                     /strain="strain"
     gene            complement(150..551)
                     /locus_tag="MALP_00117"
     CDS             complement(150..551)
                     /locus_tag="MALP_00117"
                     /inference="ab initio prediction:Prodigal:2.6"
                     /codon_start=1
                     /transl_table=11
                     /product="hypothetical protein"
                     /protein_id="Prokka:MALP_00117"
                     /translation="MFGAVVCPRCRKGFAVDLEHRSSTCPHCGRLVQTRRMKTHFTSN
                     SASLTARAVAELNTKGRELKGFKGKLDIEPKAPAFKPSALEDLAKDLGEFDLAELEHA
                     LDGRMDAEETLRRLLSSGFVYECAPGRYRVA"
     gene            complement(551..1021)
                     /gene="pdaD"
                     /locus_tag="MALP_00118"
     CDS             complement(551..1021)
                     /gene="pdaD"
                     /locus_tag="MALP_00118"
                     /EC_number="4.1.1.19"
                     /inference="ab initio prediction:Prodigal:2.6"
                     /inference="similar to AA sequence:UniProtKB:Q57764"
                     /codon_start=1
                     /transl_table=11
                     /product="Pyruvoyl-dependent arginine decarboxylase"
                     /protein_id="Prokka:MALP_00118"
                     /translation="MNLVPKKFFVTQGSAVSKVSDLNAFDEALMKAQIGEQNLVSVSS
                     VLPIGAKKVAVRELPMGAITHCVLAQMRGGEGEMISAGIAYAQRKDGKGGYVAEGHMH
                     GTKKALKEVLEWKMTEMSALRGIKLCRINYAIEELSIPMDHYGTCLGALVFVEY"
     gene            complement(1062..2012)
                     /locus_tag="MALP_00119"
     CDS             complement(1062..2012)
                     /locus_tag="MALP_00119"
                     /inference="ab initio prediction:Prodigal:2.6"
                     /codon_start=1
                     /transl_table=11
                     /product="hypothetical protein"
                     /protein_id="Prokka:MALP_00119"
                     /translation="MGKDMRPFFVMPGSALKDLREELQLLNGNDAGRTMERYGFRAGV
                     GLVRTLGLECADIQEAKAIIEQVWTETGLSRMNIEMINETEIVITFKESVEADNGDHC
                     DFTRGYISGIISSLMRRRYDAYEASCISDGAGKCVHVLTPSTTFPTEKGDLPKKDETG
                     RRYLLEPGTSYLVESSSLDAAYQMYRDQVAEGCIGMVLAREYPEKVQKMYGIGEGALL
                     WLSYERGKRYAREPTDIPMIYSEIKNFFEANSRAVVLLSGLEYLISQNNFLKVLKLLQ
                     LLNDNVSMTGSMLIIPVVPEALNPQDVKMLERELRVLEID"
     gene            complement(2014..2520)
                     /locus_tag="MALP_00120"
     CDS             complement(2014..2520)
                     /locus_tag="MALP_00120"
                     /inference="ab initio prediction:Prodigal:2.6"
                     /codon_start=1
                     /transl_table=11
                     /product="hypothetical protein"
                     /protein_id="Prokka:MALP_00120"
                     /translation="MAKRQFVKKICLLGDGEVGKTSLVRRYVLDLFDDQYIQTFGAKV
                     SKKVLDLEDVNLTLMIWDVLGQKTQKALHSTYYAGANGALLVCDMTRPETFEHLKHWA
                     ADLLGVSGEIPVIILGNKCDLEMKIDPLELKAFAANLGCPAMLTSAKTGENVQEAFQV
                     LGELMMEG"
     gene            2650..3150
                     /locus_tag="MALP_00121"
     CDS             2650..3150
                     /locus_tag="MALP_00121"
                     /inference="ab initio prediction:Prodigal:2.6"
                     /codon_start=1
                     /transl_table=11
                     /product="hypothetical protein"
                     /protein_id="Prokka:MALP_00121"
                     /translation="MPKTEKRFEDVLVDDVFDKFVLKPSQVGEGATIAMIVDQMMANP
                     LSRKVYVTDAEGKYTGTVSTETVLRLMGYRLGIREYGGASLIRFLKDTLKERADDIMV
                     KGRTVTRETKLSAAMKIMIDEHLNDLPVVDGDGRLVGELASLELFVAGKKVFEAKGPS
                     PPPNEH"
     gene            complement(3152..3910)
                     /locus_tag="MALP_00122"
     CDS             complement(3152..3910)
                     /locus_tag="MALP_00122"
                     /inference="ab initio prediction:Prodigal:2.6"
                     /codon_start=1
                     /transl_table=11
                     /product="hypothetical protein"
                     /protein_id="Prokka:MALP_00122"
                     /translation="MSEGEIFIHEYDDVDLKDGMVVVGFPSVGLVSSIASNYIVRTMK
                     LARRAAIISEHFPPFTIIHDGIPSPPVRIYAGQRDCEKGEKCEKLAVITCEFMPSPEL
                     IKELSDDILSWCKKKGISTILTLEGINMGGESDTKVFGVGTTERTREMLKTYGIKELK
                     EGMVTGISGLLLSEGERYQMDVICLLGSARTDVPDARGAANLLEVVGDMLPEIKLDPE
                     PLIKEAEQIETEMQKAMESVQQPKKQVEYSQLYG"
     gene            4025..5281
                     /locus_tag="MALP_00123"
     CDS             4025..5281
                     /locus_tag="MALP_00123"
                     /inference="ab initio prediction:Prodigal:2.6"
                     /codon_start=1
                     /transl_table=11
                     /product="hypothetical protein"
                     /protein_id="Prokka:MALP_00123"
                     /translation="MHRTTAGIPVIVEEVPRSRTAALSVNFSVGCRDEEKDNCGTAHF
                     LEHIMFKGTQKRNARQFSELVEGAGGEMNAYTTKESTSFHVFSLDETFDSMRGLMADM
                     MTAPLIDEEHVELERGVVLQEISMLEDDPEDYCRVLLDRSIWEDHPMANTETGGPECV
                     KNLKAADLRRFFEEHYRPPNMCVVACGHVSAEDVVSWTERTFDDLTRAKKQNGRTPPL
                     PRACTKVFPKEGDQAYVELGFPGFPGKHPDRKALTVACIILGGGTSSRLYQTVREDQG
                     LVYHISTFPQSYTDCGIVDTFFSASIGKLDQVMKTLAKEMSSFKDQGPTEDEMKRAKR
                     WIKGMLVRKLEGTDSRLYWQGEHFMMNGELADAERSIAEFEKVDREDVMRVINEIFQR
                     KRMCAAMLAPQKEGEAAARRMQSLDF"
     gene            complement(5278..5739)
                     /locus_tag="MALP_00124"
     CDS             complement(5278..5739)
                     /locus_tag="MALP_00124"
                     /inference="ab initio prediction:Prodigal:2.6"
                     /codon_start=1
                     /transl_table=11
                     /product="hypothetical protein"
                     /protein_id="Prokka:MALP_00124"
                     /translation="MKASRLLLGIGSPIVCDDGLGFRVVEEIKNLNLPDLDTDQQSVS
                     GLDLIEIMMDYKKVVVVDAIVTEKYPAGTVMLLQPEDFKNALHGTNPHETNIHMAIEL
                     GQRLFPGRMPKDIQFIAVEVSDVYTVTDVMTEDVEKAVPAAVQAVLKVLND"
     gene            5830..6630
                     /locus_tag="MALP_00125"
     CDS             5830..6630
                     /locus_tag="MALP_00125"
                     /inference="ab initio prediction:Prodigal:2.6"
                     /codon_start=1
                     /transl_table=11
                     /product="hypothetical protein"
                     /protein_id="Prokka:MALP_00125"
                     /translation="MARVQASLTVQVNGRTLTDKQSKAVLALYLNGTQRAAARALGIS
                     APVLCRHLRQVEVKAGAPIMECGARGTVLNELGESIAKEQLALQGKLRERQQLAVACT
                     PLTEELLMQALNAADPKGEIDVVISDDRHNITDFQAGLLDLVLLDDPLFAYESEGYNW
                     EEVGNDRLLHMRKGDDYAVYRFGPQRLGFLSLDAEKTPYRVVRTYSSLGALIRSGHSH
                     FVSEGLLVRKGYRPRGDEPAIPYAILCLYRQAPGVEEVLRALRPNAVH"
     gene            6718..7227
                     /gene="hdrC"
                     /locus_tag="MALP_00126"
     CDS             6718..7227
                     /gene="hdrC"
                     /locus_tag="MALP_00126"
                     /EC_number="1.8.98.1"
                     /inference="ab initio prediction:Prodigal:2.6"
                     /inference="similar to AA sequence:UniProtKB:Q50754"
                     /codon_start=1
                     /transl_table=11
                     /product="CoB--CoM heterodisulfide reductase iron-sulfur
                     subunit C"
                     /protein_id="Prokka:MALP_00126"
                     /translation="MSNVKIPDPDFAQSVIDAGGKTLDLCYQCGTCTGSCPSGRTTAF
                     RTRQLIRKAQLGLKDDILPSEELWMCTTCYSCVERCPRDVDIVDIIILMRNMAVQKGY
                     MSEDHKKVGRSLIKIGHTVPASDKLKQLRVSMGLSENPPTTIADPKALADFQKIMAKT
                     GFDKLIGGA"
     gene            7229..8083
                     /gene="hdrB"
                     /locus_tag="MALP_00127"
     CDS             7229..8083
                     /gene="hdrB"
                     /locus_tag="MALP_00127"
                     /EC_number="1.8.98.1"
                     /inference="ab initio prediction:Prodigal:2.6"
                     /inference="similar to AA sequence:UniProtKB:Q50755"
                     /codon_start=1
                     /transl_table=11
                     /product="CoB--CoM heterodisulfide reductase subunit B"
                     /protein_id="Prokka:MALP_00127"
                     /translation="MAADKFALFLGCVAPLRYPGIEKATRELFKALGYDLREMTGAGC
                     CPAPGVIRSFDQATWLALAARNLAIAEKQDCDILTICNGCYGSLYEANHMLQEDPELL
                     RKVNVILSEVGMKYEGKVRVRHFADVLFTDIGIERMKQKFTNPLSYNVAVHYGCHFSR
                     PTKIKHIDDPERPHVLDELVEWTGAKSIPYVDKNMCCGAGGGVRSRDAKFALSFTEAK
                     LKNMKAVNAQFIIDVCPFCHLQFDRGQKDLPGYDIPVIHLSQLYGLALGLPVSSLGLE
                     AHEIKVTL"
     gene            8093..8377
                     /locus_tag="MALP_00128"
     CDS             8093..8377
                     /locus_tag="MALP_00128"
                     /inference="ab initio prediction:Prodigal:2.6"
                     /codon_start=1
                     /transl_table=11
                     /product="hypothetical protein"
                     /protein_id="Prokka:MALP_00128"
                     /translation="MDQAHLVGVYTQEEMPEELEGFVRYQAARDGRQMKAGERIAVLN
                     VTGTSSYVPVFLADINGFADLESRLSQHGVQADQVSMVSLRRVLQEMGHS"
     gene            8496..9212
                     /gene="rps3ae"
                     /locus_tag="MALP_00129"
     CDS             8496..9212
                     /gene="rps3ae"
                     /locus_tag="MALP_00129"
                     /inference="ab initio prediction:Prodigal:2.6"
                     /inference="similar to AA sequence:UniProtKB:Q8TZE1"
                     /codon_start=1
                     /transl_table=11
                     /product="30S ribosomal protein S3Ae"
                     /protein_id="Prokka:MALP_00129"
                     /translation="MAATKKASTKAASRKVKDRWKAKEWYKIYAPLMFNQAQLGETPS
                     ADATNLIGRTTEATVHDINGDFSKMHVKLKFKVQDVNGFDAHTVFIGQDLTSDYIRRL
                     TRRKRTKTDHVVDVRTKDGYLIRVKPMSITEKRIQSSQETALRTMMDAEMAKMGEEKT
                     ISEIIKAIIDGEMAHRLGSVCKVIVPIKRVEIRKTEVLEMGAGPQDQPVFAVEVPAEP
                     EAVVEAPAEEAPEAPAEAEQ"
     gene            9405..10586
                     /locus_tag="MALP_00130"
     CDS             9405..10586
                     /locus_tag="MALP_00130"
                     /EC_number="3.6.3.16"
                     /inference="ab initio prediction:Prodigal:2.6"
                     /inference="similar to AA sequence:UniProtKB:O27555"
                     /codon_start=1
                     /transl_table=11
                     /product="Putative arsenical pump-driving ATPase"
                     /protein_id="Prokka:MALP_00130"
                     /translation="MLPSGERTRVLIYTGKGGVGKTSVSAATALRCARMGHRTIAIST
                     DSAHSLADSLDVPLTGEIKNISENLDAIEVDVIHEMENRWQEIGQYLSDFMVSQGLDP
                     ISSKEMTVWPGMELMSALFYIEEFQKAGVYDVVVMDTAPTAETLRLLSFPDTADWYFD
                     KMYKIFRNTVRLARATVGRVMSMPMPSDAFLNDLEHLKDRMKTVRRILLDSETTSVRL
                     VLNPEKMVINETKRAYTYLSLYNLTVECIVVNRLLPEDARGHYPEAKYEEQSRYMQMI
                     EESFSPLKMLKAYQSPTEVVGKRSLEVLADQLFGDTDPSQVYTTEKSMEIYSRDGLDQ
                     LSLKLPFSSKDQVELYKSNDVLIVTVGWYKRSVALPYSLVRKEVHKAEFKDGRLVISF
                     K"
     gene            10596..10895
                     /locus_tag="MALP_00131"
     CDS             10596..10895
                     /locus_tag="MALP_00131"
                     /inference="ab initio prediction:Prodigal:2.6"
                     /codon_start=1
                     /transl_table=11
                     /product="hypothetical protein"
                     /protein_id="Prokka:MALP_00131"
                     /translation="MASKKDSAEERQERPSQSFKDGPLPQDTVVHLMRSGTEFLAAMD
                     TLMPRNVMPPEVKEHYNNIRKESLLLFRSFIDSQLKEIDKKKEAPAPRLRKIDLD"
     gene            complement(10897..11463)
                     /locus_tag="MALP_00132"
     CDS             complement(10897..11463)
                     /locus_tag="MALP_00132"
                     /inference="ab initio prediction:Prodigal:2.6"
                     /inference="similar to AA sequence:UniProtKB:Q58622"
                     /codon_start=1
                     /transl_table=11
                     /product="hypothetical protein"
                     /protein_id="Prokka:MALP_00132"
                     /translation="MICMQAKEVREILVREVMSSRPRTGRPDMTVKEAAALMLREGVG
                     SLIVLEGGEPVGILTERDILYKVVAVGKVPSRTKVERVMSSPVITIAPGSNVSIAAKR
                     MSDLHLRRLPVVENGKLIGMLTEKDILKLSPSLIELTREWGNIGAIPGVRANGFGNLA
                     GYCESCDSYSIDLGLENGSLLCPDCREE"
     gene            11579..12172
                     /locus_tag="MALP_00133"
     CDS             11579..12172
                     /locus_tag="MALP_00133"
                     /inference="ab initio prediction:Prodigal:2.6"
                     /inference="similar to AA sequence:UniProtKB:O57770"
                     /codon_start=1
                     /transl_table=11
                     /product="hypothetical protein"
                     /protein_id="Prokka:MALP_00133"
                     /translation="MKDQEGAMAVKLARRAIDAETRDLDIDRIDVPDGFREKSGAFVT
                     LKTFPGDELRGCIGYPEPVFPMAEAILRSAQGACHDPRFPPLRPEELDQVVVEVSVLT
                     PPEELKVPDRKKVPNAILIGRDGLIMERGVFRGLLLPQVPVEWQWDANTFLEQACMKA
                     GLPPDMWLDRRTKIFTFQAEIFHEESPYGQILRERTQ"
     gene            12177..13427
                     /gene="allB"
                     /locus_tag="MALP_00134"
     CDS             12177..13427
                     /gene="allB"
                     /locus_tag="MALP_00134"
                     /EC_number="3.5.2.5"
                     /inference="ab initio prediction:Prodigal:2.6"
                     /inference="protein motif:HAMAP:MF_01645"
                     /codon_start=1
                     /transl_table=11
                     /product="Allantoinase"
                     /protein_id="Prokka:MALP_00134"
                     /translation="MDVVEGKLFYQGRLQKACVGIEDGRIVSVRKVLRGDEHFDFGDR
                     LVLPGAVDPHVHFRDPGLTGKEDFSSGSLSALHGGVTCVLDMPNTVPPVIDVSSLKEK
                     REAVSGRSWIDYGVIAGIAPGTNVASLGKCIAYKIFLGSSTQSVLLKEEKDLARALEA
                     VGRTGRPVSVHAEEDAMLSRMDERSLRDHEECRPRQAELAAIDRLKRHHEGVRINVCH
                     VSCSDSLSSLKGSGMTFEATPHHMLLDSSMDLGAWGKVNPPLRRRVDREALFQSFCRG
                     EVPMLATDHAPHSPEEKERGFGEAPSGLPGVETGFSMMLALVKKGFLSMDVLLKAACS
                     NPATTFGLNKGQIAEGRDADMVIIDPREVSVIKARDMHSKCGWTPYEGREALFPQAVF
                     LRGRLILNEGSTMTERKGMEVSYA"
     gene            13420..14550
                     /locus_tag="MALP_00135"
     CDS             13420..14550
                     /locus_tag="MALP_00135"
                     /inference="ab initio prediction:Prodigal:2.6"
                     /codon_start=1
                     /transl_table=11
                     /product="hypothetical protein"
                     /protein_id="Prokka:MALP_00135"
                     /translation="MLNGPLPLDLSELDGRKFVCQDPCKLCCLCQPECLPGEVEFFRK
                     NYPNRLVLKKEPHRHYALALKKGQGSCSFLQEGRCEVYPHRPHFCRQFPFHIHVGSRA
                     QIELDLSCRGVWLDQGEDAMTEGLRMVQEKETEIRRTLKESVPVYREFALNCQEAGLE
                     VDVSKVRSQVSARLDELTDLRLIATLLEESVEEDELSIPGLEAKPALDARTMSELSRS
                     ALEMVTDSMAADELFQAPVYCAPDGSWNLFRVLGQKVEWHVMGVEGDVTKKGELPIKE
                     IRLQQPEGRDRQVLRDYLKILNDRDSFMGYAFYLMDDYDYEDPWPNVYGGVLSTSILD
                     LLWRTSLLAAFFPGMKDGERMREGIIFYDMDRLDAPTLGAFI"
     gene            14630..14845
                     /locus_tag="MALP_00136"
     CDS             14630..14845
                     /locus_tag="MALP_00136"
                     /inference="ab initio prediction:Prodigal:2.6"
                     /inference="similar to AA sequence:UniProtKB:O29386"
                     /codon_start=1
                     /transl_table=11
                     /product="Putative snRNP Sm-like protein"
                     /protein_id="Prokka:MALP_00136"
                     /translation="MQKPLNVLNQAINSQVIVTLKGNREYRGVLDGYDPHMNLVLKNA
                     EELINREVVRKLTVTIVRGDNVIYISP"
     gene            14856..15023
                     /locus_tag="MALP_00137"
     CDS             14856..15023
                     /locus_tag="MALP_00137"
                     /inference="ab initio prediction:Prodigal:2.6"
                     /inference="similar to AA sequence:UniProtKB:Q8U0P5"
                     /codon_start=1
                     /transl_table=11
                     /product="50S ribosomal protein L37e"
                     /protein_id="Prokka:MALP_00137"
                     /translation="MTKGTAAHGKMGDKKTHVPCRRCGKRAYNIRASFCASCGYGKTA
                     TMRTYNWAKTH"
     gene            15041..16447
                     /gene="glmS_1"
                     /locus_tag="MALP_00138"
     CDS             15041..16447
                     /gene="glmS_1"
                     /locus_tag="MALP_00138"
                     /EC_number="2.6.1.16"
                     /inference="ab initio prediction:Prodigal:2.6"
                     /inference="similar to AA sequence:UniProtKB:Q6LWM9"
                     /codon_start=1
                     /transl_table=11
                     /product="Glutamine--fructose-6-phosphate aminotransferase
                     [isomerizing]"
                     /protein_id="Prokka:MALP_00138"
                     /translation="MEDDRPKHFCGIVGMALEGDAVPHLKKALRIIQHRGQEAAGIAV
                     YNGKTISYHRGMGLVHEVLTGRQYNSLVGNTGIGHVRYSTSGSSCAENCQPITVNTKE
                     GDLALAHNGDIVNAASIRTKLQSEGWAFLTSTDSEIIVRIMATELSISPDPIRAIKTV
                     MKTLEGAYSIVMMLGGRTFGFRDPYGFRPLCLGKLPSGYVLASESSIFNVLRGEFIRD
                     ILPGEIVEITPTGVTSTRTPAAPHKAHCMFEWVYFARPDAVIDGREVYQVRTSIGHIL
                     AKEQPVEADVVVPVPDSGRAHALGYAECSGIPYAEGFMKNRYIERTFILPDQSQRDEG
                     VLLKLNPIRSTVAGKRVVIVDDSIVRGTTMLKIVQMTRRAGAKEVHVRIGCPPVIAPC
                     FYGVDMKTREQFAALNRTPQQIAELITADSVGYISQAGLVEALGIPESELCLACVTGE
                     YPTRIVGERMRFQKTLEV"
     gene            16509..16901
                     /locus_tag="MALP_00139"
     CDS             16509..16901
                     /locus_tag="MALP_00139"
                     /inference="ab initio prediction:Prodigal:2.6"
                     /codon_start=1
                     /transl_table=11
                     /product="hypothetical protein"
                     /protein_id="Prokka:MALP_00139"
                     /translation="MDNKVRGDRPLGVTIIGVLLFLFALFMILGGIAIGALADLDGLD
                     LAIEMVALIMGVIYILAAFGLFKGWSFVWLLTMIVVIIGIIWNLLFWVLGGLEMGEVG
                     SPLVGPIIPIIIVLYMNSSNVKAFFRRS"
     gene            16999..17072
                     /locus_tag="MALP_00140"
     tRNA            16999..17072
                     /locus_tag="MALP_00140"
                     /product="tRNA-Ala"
                     /inference="COORDINATES:profile:Aragorn:1.2"
                     /note="tRNA-Ala(ggc)"
     gene            complement(17788..18291)
                     /gene="cysO"
                     /locus_tag="MALP_00141"
     CDS             complement(17788..18291)
                     /gene="cysO"
                     /locus_tag="MALP_00141"
                     /EC_number="4.2.1.22"
                     /inference="ab initio prediction:Prodigal:2.6"
                     /inference="similar to AA sequence:UniProtKB:Q9YBL2"
                     /codon_start=1
                     /transl_table=11
                     /product="Protein CysO"
                     /protein_id="Prokka:MALP_00141"
                     /translation="MGENPDKYFMPDQFSNHYNKIAHYETTGHEIWRQTGGKVDYIVS
                     ALGTSGTIMGVGKALKEHNPNIKIVSAHPVKGHYIQGLKNMEEAIVPAIYDPSKIDIT
                     IMVETDTAYEMTRQIVKQEGIFVGMSSGAAMYAAAEIAKRIDSGTIVTIFPDRGEKYL
                     STDLFRA"
ORIGIN      
        1 tacaacgcct atcatcatgt tagatacacc attcctgaca gtacccctcc gaaccagagg
       61 cccgaataca ccgagacatg ggtagtggtc agctacgagg agagcgagga aacggtcacc
      121 ctggagatgg tgatgaccag ggaagagttc taggccaccc ggtatcgccc gggggcgcac
      181 tcgtagacga atcccgagga caacaggcgc cgtaaggtct cctcggcgtc catccggccg
      241 tccagggcat gttcgagctc ggccaggtcg aactctccca gatccttggc caggtcctcc
      301 agggcggatg gcttgaacgc aggtgccttg ggttctatgt ccagcttccc cttgaagccc
      361 ttcagctccc gacctttggt gttcagttcg gccacggcgc gcgcggtcaa cgatgcagaa
      421 ttggaagtga aatgggtttt catccggcgg gtctgcacca ggcggccgca gtgcgggcag
      481 gtggaggagc gatgctccag gtccaccgcg aagcccttcc ggcagcgggg gcagaccacg
      541 gctccgaaca tcaatattcg acgaagacca gggcgcccag gcaggtcccg tagtggtcca
      601 tgggtatgga cagctcctcg atggcgtagt tgatgcggca gagcttgatg ccgcgcaatg
      661 cggacatctc ggtcatcttc cactccagta cttccttcag agccttcttg gtcccgtgca
      721 tgtggccctc ggcgacgtag ccgcccttgc catccttgcg ctgggcgtaa gctatcccgg
      781 cagagatcat ctcgccctcg ccgcccctca tctgggccag gacgcagtgg gtgatggcgc
      841 ccatgggaag ctccctcacg gcgaccttct tggcgcctat cgggaggaca gaggatacgg
      901 acaccaggtt ctgctcgccg atctgcgcct tcatcagcgc ctcatcgaag gcattgaggt
      961 cggagacctt gctcacggcc gatccctggg tgacgaagaa cttcttcggg actagattca
     1021 taattccgaa gtaaaaggga atgttgatat aaggtttgcc ttcaatcgat ttccaagacg
     1081 cgcagctcgc gttccagcat cttcacgtcc tgggggttca acgcttccgg caccaccggg
     1141 atgatgagca tggaaccggt catggacacg ttgtcattga gcagctggag cagctttagc
     1201 accttgagga agttgttctg gctgatcagg tactccaatc cggacaggag caccaccgcc
     1261 ctgctgttcg cttcgaagaa gttcttgatc tcgctgtaga tcatggggat gtcggtcggc
     1321 tcccgggcgt agcgcttccc ccgttcatac gaaagccaga gcaaggcccc ctccccgatg
     1381 ccgtacatct tctggacctt ctccggatat tcgcgggcaa gcaccattcc tatgcagccc
     1441 tccgccacct ggtcccggta catctgatat gccgcatcca gggacgacga ttccaccaga
     1501 taggacgttc ccggctccag caggtacctc cgtccggtct catccttctt tggaaggtca
     1561 cctttctcgg tcggaaaggt ggtggacggc gtaagaacgt gaacgcactt cccagccccg
     1621 tctgagatgc acgacgcctc gtacgcatcg taacggcggc gcattagcga agagattatt
     1681 ccggagatgt aaccgcgggt gaagtcgcaa tgatctccgt tatccgcttc caccgactcc
     1741 ttgaaggtga tgactatctc cgtctcattg atcatctcga tgttcatccg ggaaaggccg
     1801 gtctccgtcc acacctgctc gatgatggcc ttggcctcct ggatgtcggc gcattccagt
     1861 cccaacgtgc gaaccagtcc caccccggcc cggaagccgt agcgctccat cgtccgccca
     1921 gcatcgttcc cgttcagtag ctgcagctcc tcgcgcaggt ccttcagggc cgagccgggc
     1981 atgacgaaga agggacgcat gtccttgccc atgtcatccc tccatcatga gctcgccaag
     2041 gacctggaag gcttcctgga cgttctctcc ggtcttagca ctggtcagca tcgctggaca
     2101 gccaagattg gccgcgaagg ccttcaattc cagggggtcg atcttcatct ccaggtcgca
     2161 cttgttgccc aggatgatca ctggtatctc cccggacacc cccagcaggt cggccgccca
     2221 atgcttcaga tgctcgaacg tctccggccg ggtcatgtcg cagaccagca acgccccgtt
     2281 agctcccgcg taataagtgg aatgaagcgc cttctgggtc ttctggccca gcacgtccca
     2341 tatcatgagg gtgaggttaa cgtcctccag gtccaggacc ttcttgctca ccttggcccc
     2401 gaaggtctgg atgtactggt cgtcgaaaag gtccagcaca tagcgtcgga cgagactggt
     2461 cttccccacc tccccgtccc caagaaggca gatcttcttc acgaactggc gcttagccat
     2521 cccatccacg gtatgcggcc agcgtctata tattcatttc actacgaggt ctgaatggcc
     2581 tagccagcaa caaggatcaa ggcatcatcg gccgcaatcg taatgtatcc cgactcagaa
     2641 tatcctgtca tgcctaagac cgagaagagg ttcgaggacg tgctggttga cgacgtcttc
     2701 gacaagttcg tgctcaagcc ctcccaggtg ggcgagggcg ccaccatcgc catgatcgtc
     2761 gaccagatga tggccaatcc gctttcccgc aaggtatacg tcaccgacgc cgaaggcaag
     2821 tacacaggaa cggtgagcac ggagaccgtc ctcaggctga tgggctaccg tctcgggata
     2881 cgcgagtatg gaggggcgtc cctcatccga ttcttgaagg acactctcaa ggagagggct
     2941 gacgacatca tggtgaaagg acggaccgtc accagggaga cgaagctttc tgcggccatg
     3001 aagataatga tcgacgagca tctcaacgac ctgccggtag tggatgggga cgggcgtttg
     3061 gttggtgaac tggccagcct ggaactgttc gttgccggga agaaggtctt cgaggccaag
     3121 ggcccctccc cgccgcccaa cgagcactag ctcagccgta aagctgggag tactccacct
     3181 gcttcttcgg ctgctgcacg gactccatgg ccttctgcat ctcggtctcg atctgctcgg
     3241 cctccttgat cagcggctcc gggtccaact ttatctcggg cagcatgtcg ccgaccacct
     3301 ccaagaggtt cgccgctccc cgggcgtccg gaacgtcggt ccgggcggag cccagcaggc
     3361 agatgacgtc catctggtag cgctcgcctt cggataacaa cagtccggat attccggtga
     3421 ccatcccctc cttcaactcc ttgatcccgt aggtcttgag catctctcgc gtgcgttccg
     3481 tggtccccac gccgaacacc ttggtatcgc tctcgccgcc catgtttatc ccttccaggg
     3541 tgaggatggt ggatatcccc ttcttcttgc accagctcag gatgtcgtcc gacagctcct
     3601 ttatgagttc gggactgggc atgaactcgc aggtgatgac ggcaagcttc tcgcacttct
     3661 cccccttctc gcaatccctt tggccggcgt agatgcggac cgggggcgag ggaattccat
     3721 cgtgtattat ggtgaaagga gggaaatgct cggagattat ggccgcccgc cgcgccagct
     3781 tcatggtgcg gacgatgtag ttggaagcta tggagctcac cagccctacg ctggggaacc
     3841 cgaccacgac cattccgtcc ttcaggtcca catcatcgta ctcatggatg aatatctcac
     3901 cttcgctcat agggttcacc ggcgttgaaa ggtagctgag gggcttaata cttgacggtc
     3961 ccccaatcga aaggccatta tccagggaga gcgttccagg ggcgtgattg gttcgaggtt
     4021 gggcttgcac aggaccacgg cggggatccc ggtgatagtg gaggaggtcc ctcgctcccg
     4081 aacggccgcg ctttccgtca acttcagcgt aggctgccgc gacgaggaaa aggataactg
     4141 cggcactgcc cacttcctgg agcacataat gttcaaggga acgcagaagc gcaatgccag
     4201 gcagttctcg gagctggtcg aaggggcggg cggagaaatg aacgcctaca ccaccaagga
     4261 gtccacctcc ttccatgtgt tctccctgga cgagacgttc gactccatga gggggctgat
     4321 ggcggatatg atgaccgccc ccctcatcga cgaggagcat gtggagttgg aacggggcgt
     4381 ggtgctccag gagatcagca tgctggagga tgacccggag gattattgcc gggtgctcct
     4441 ggaccgctcg atatgggaag atcatcccat ggccaacacc gagaccggcg ggccggaatg
     4501 cgtgaagaac ctcaaggccg ccgaccttcg caggttcttc gaagaacatt accggccgcc
     4561 gaacatgtgc gtggtggcct gcggccacgt gtccgcggag gacgtggtgt cctggaccga
     4621 aaggacgttc gacgatctga cccgggccaa gaagcagaac gggcggacgc cgccattgcc
     4681 gagggcgtgc accaaggtgt tcccgaagga aggggaccag gcctacgtgg agctcggttt
     4741 cccaggattc ccaggcaagc acccggaccg caaggcgttg acggtggcct gcataatact
     4801 cggcggcgga acgtcgtccc ggctatacca gacggtgcgg gaggaccagg ggctggtgta
     4861 tcacatcagc accttccctc aatcttacac cgactgcggt atagtggaca ccttcttctc
     4921 cgcgtcgatc gggaagctgg accaggtcat gaagaccctg gccaaggaga tgtcctcgtt
     4981 caaggaccag gggccgacgg aggacgagat gaaaagggca aagcgctgga tcaagggcat
     5041 gctcgtacgg aaattggaag gcaccgacag ccgactatac tggcaaggcg aacatttcat
     5101 gatgaacggc gagctggccg acgccgaacg ttccatcgcc gagttcgaga aggtcgaccg
     5161 cgaggacgtg atgcgcgtca tcaacgaaat attccagaga aaaaggatgt gcgcggcgat
     5221 gctcgccccc cagaaggagg gggaggcggc agccaggcgc atgcagtccc tcgactttta
     5281 atcgttcagg accttcagga ccgcttggac ggctgccgga acggccttct ccacgtcctc
     5341 ggtcatcacg tcggtgacgg tgtaaacgtc gctgacctcc accgcgatga actggatgtc
     5401 cttgggcatg cgccccggga aaagcctctg gccgagctcg atggccatgt ggatgttcgt
     5461 ttcatgtggg ttcgtcccgt gcagggcgtt cttgaagtcc tcgggttgca gcaacatgac
     5521 cgtgccggcc gggtacttct cagtgacgat ggcatcgacc acgaccacct tcttgtagtc
     5581 catcatgatc tctatgaggt caagaccgct caccgactgc tggtccgtat ccaggtccgg
     5641 caggttcagg ttcttgatct cttccacgac ccggaagcca agtccatcat cacagacgat
     5701 ggggctgccg atgcccagca acaaacggga cgctttcatc gtgccgccga agaagggagg
     5761 cggttattaa ctttgccttt tccggcccgg gacggcggat taatctaatc cctcggtcat
     5821 cggaggtaca tggcccgggt gcaggcatcg ctcaccgtgc aggtcaacgg tcgcacactg
     5881 acggacaagc agtccaaggc cgttctggct ctgtacttga acgggaccca gagggccgcc
     5941 gcccgggctt tgggcatatc cgccccggtc ctttgccgtc atctccgcca ggtggaggtg
     6001 aaggccggcg ctccgataat ggagtgcggc gcccggggga cggtgctcaa cgagctcggg
     6061 gagagcatcg ccaaagaaca gctcgctttg cagggcaagc tcagggagcg gcagcagctg
     6121 gcggtggcct gtacgcctct aacggaggaa ttgctgatgc aggcgctgaa cgcagcggac
     6181 ccgaaggggg agatcgacgt ggtgatatcg gacgatcgac ataacatcac ggacttccag
     6241 gccggactgc tggacctggt gctcctggac gatccgttgt tcgcctatga gtcggagggg
     6301 tacaactggg aagaggtggg gaacgaccgg ctcctgcaca tgcgcaaggg tgacgattac
     6361 gccgtgtacc gtttcggacc gcagaggctg gggttcctgt cattggacgc cgagaagact
     6421 ccttaccggg tggtcaggac ctactcctcg cttggagcgc tcatccgcag cgggcacagc
     6481 catttcgtca gcgaggggct gctggtccgc aaaggttacc gtccccgtgg cgacgagccg
     6541 gcgatcccct acgccattct atgtctgtat cggcaggcgc cgggggtgga ggaagtgctc
     6601 agggcactgc gtcccaacgc cgtccactag tgtaacctat ttaggcaaca ctcgtacgtt
     6661 ttttcgttca cttttatata ggatatctcc gctccccgag acaagaggaa gacattcatg
     6721 tctaacgtca aaataccaga cccggacttc gcccagagcg tgatcgacgc cggcggcaag
     6781 accttggacc tgtgctacca gtgcggaacc tgcactggta gctgcccctc cggccgcacc
     6841 accgcgttcc gcaccaggca gctgatcagg aaggcccagc tcggattgaa ggacgacata
     6901 ctcccctcgg aggagctgtg gatgtgcacc acctgctact cctgcgtgga gaggtgcccc
     6961 agggacgtcg atatcgtcga tatcatcatc ctgatgagga acatggccgt ccagaagggc
     7021 tacatgtccg aagaccacaa gaaggtggga cgctccctga taaaaatcgg gcacaccgtc
     7081 cccgcctccg acaagctgaa gcagctgcgc gtcagcatgg gcctctccga gaacccgccg
     7141 accaccatag ccgacccgaa ggccctggcc gacttccaga agatcatggc caagaccggc
     7201 ttcgacaagc tgatcggagg tgcctgaaat ggccgctgac aagttcgcac tgttcctggg
     7261 ctgcgtcgcg cccctgagat accccggcat cgagaaggcc accagggagc tgttcaaggc
     7321 cctgggatac gacctgaggg agatgaccgg agccggctgc tgccctgccc cgggagtcat
     7381 ccgctccttc gaccaggcca cctggctggc tctcgccgcc cgcaacctgg ccatcgccga
     7441 gaagcaggac tgcgatatcc tgaccatctg caacggctgc tacggctctc tttacgaagc
     7501 gaaccacatg ctgcaggagg accccgagct gctgagaaag gtcaacgtca tcctgtccga
     7561 ggtcggcatg aagtacgagg gcaaggtccg cgtgcgccac ttcgccgacg tcctgttcac
     7621 ggacatcggc atcgagagga tgaagcagaa gttcaccaac ccgctctcct acaacgtggc
     7681 cgtgcactac ggttgccact tctccaggcc caccaagata aagcacatcg acgaccccga
     7741 gaggccgcac gtgctggacg agctggtcga gtggaccggt gctaagagca tcccctacgt
     7801 cgacaagaac atgtgctgcg gcgccggcgg cggtgtaagg agcagggacg ccaagttcgc
     7861 cctgagcttc accgaggcca agctgaagaa catgaaggcg gtcaacgccc agttcatcat
     7921 cgacgtctgc ccgttctgcc acctgcagtt cgaccgcggc cagaaggacc tgcccggata
     7981 cgacataccg gtcatccacc tgtcgcagct ctacggcctc gctctgggcc tgcccgtgtc
     8041 ctccctggga ctcgaggccc acgagatcaa ggtcaccctg tgaggcgtcg aattggacca
     8101 agcgcacctg gtgggtgttt acacccaaga ggagatgcct gaggagctgg aaggcttcgt
     8161 caggtatcag gccgcccgcg acggccgcca gatgaaggcc ggggagagga tagccgtgct
     8221 gaacgtcacc ggcacctcct catacgtccc ggtcttcctg gccgacatca acggtttcgc
     8281 cgatctggaa tcccggctct cgcagcacgg ggtccaggcg gaccaggtga gcatggtgtc
     8341 cctgcggcgg gtgctgcagg agatggggca cagctaaacc tcttcctttc gttttttatc
     8401 gtccagcaaa aagatggtga ttgtttttgg caaggagaaa acttattaat agggttactt
     8461 gtttccgagt tcatctcgcg attggaggct attaattggc tgctactaaa aaagcgtcta
     8521 cgaaggccgc ctcaaggaag gtcaaggacc ggtggaaggc caaggagtgg tataagatat
     8581 acgctccgct catgttcaac caggcccagc tgggcgaaac ccccagcgcc gatgctacca
     8641 acctgatcgg caggaccacc gaggcaaccg tccacgatat aaacggcgac ttctcgaaga
     8701 tgcacgttaa gctgaagttc aaagttcagg acgtcaacgg gttcgatgcg cacaccgtgt
     8761 tcatcggcca ggacctgacc agcgattaca ttcggcgtct aactcgccgc aagcggacca
     8821 agaccgacca cgtcgtcgac gtccgcacca aggacggata tctcatccgc gtgaagccca
     8881 tgagcatcac cgagaagcgg atccagtcct cccaggagac cgctctgcgc accatgatgg
     8941 atgccgagat ggcgaagatg ggcgaggaaa agaccatctc cgagatcatc aaggccatca
     9001 tcgacggcga gatggcgcac aggctgggca gcgtttgcaa ggtcatcgtc cccatcaaga
     9061 gggtcgagat ccgcaagacc gaggtcctgg agatgggcgc aggcccccag gaccagccgg
     9121 tgttcgctgt tgaggtcccc gctgagcccg aagcggtcgt ggaagctccg gccgaggaag
     9181 cccccgaggc tccggccgag gccgaacagt aaaccctttc cccgaatgcc ggggtggctc
     9241 agcctggtgg agcgtcggac tcatagggat taggaacaag accctctcca gggaaatccg
     9301 aaggtcaggg gttcgaaccc cctccccggc actcccctgc cactctctta ttctccttgt
     9361 catcgtccat tgcaaaggca atccttaatg taggtccgtt tatcttgctt ccttccggtg
     9421 agagaacgag ggtactaatc tatactggta agggcggcgt tggtaagaca tccgtttctg
     9481 cggcgaccgc cctgcgctgc gccaggatgg gtcaccggac catcgccata agtaccgatt
     9541 ccgctcattc gctggccgat tcgctcgacg tgcctctgac cggcgagatc aagaacatca
     9601 gcgagaacct ggacgctatc gaggtggacg tcatccacga gatggaaaat cgctggcagg
     9661 agatagggca gtacctcagc gacttcatgg tctcgcaggg cctcgatccc atatcctcca
     9721 aggagatgac ggtctggccc ggtatggagc tgatgtccgc tcttttctac atcgaggagt
     9781 tccagaaggc cggggtgtac gacgtggtgg tcatggacac cgccccgacg gctgaaacgc
     9841 tcagattgct gagcttcccg gacaccgccg actggtactt cgacaagatg tacaagatat
     9901 tcaggaacac cgtgcgtctg gccagggcca ccgtcggcag ggtcatgagc atgcccatgc
     9961 ccagcgacgc cttcctgaac gatctcgaac acctgaagga ccgcatgaag accgtccgcc
    10021 ggatactgct cgattcggag acgacctccg tgcgcctggt cctcaatccg gaaaagatgg
    10081 tgatcaacga gaccaagcgc gcctacacct atctctcctt gtacaacctg accgtggaat
    10141 gcatcgtggt gaaccggctt cttcccgagg acgcccgcgg tcactatcca gaggccaagt
    10201 acgaggagca atcccgctac atgcagatga tcgaggaatc cttctccccg ctgaagatgc
    10261 tcaaggccta ccagtccccg accgaggtgg tggggaagag gtcattggag gtgctcgccg
    10321 atcagctttt cggagacacg gacccctcgc aggtgtacac caccgagaag agcatggaga
    10381 tatacagccg ggacgggctg gaccagctgt ccttgaaact cccgttctcc agcaaggacc
    10441 aggtagagtt atataaatcg aacgatgttt taatagtgac cgtcggctgg tacaagcgct
    10501 cggtggccct cccgtattcg ctggtgagga aggaggtcca taaggcggag ttcaaggacg
    10561 gccgtttggt catcagtttc aagtgaggta tgtaaatggc aagcaagaag gacagtgccg
    10621 aggagaggca ggaaagacca tcccaatcct ttaaggacgg gccgctgccc caggacaccg
    10681 tggtccacct catgaggtcg ggaaccgagt tcctggccgc catggatacc ctgatgcccc
    10741 gcaatgtcat gcccccggag gtcaaggagc actacaacaa catccgcaag gaatcgctgc
    10801 tgctgttccg ctccttcatc gactcccagt tgaaggagat cgacaagaag aaggaggccc
    10861 ccgccccccg gctgcgcaag atcgacctcg attgatctat tcctcgcggc agtccggaca
    10921 gagcagggaa ccgttctcca gccccaggtc tatggaatag gagtcgcagc tctcgcagta
    10981 cccggccagg ttcccgaagc cgttggcccg gacgcctggt atcgcgccga tgttccccca
    11041 ttccctggtc agctctatca gcgacgggga cagcttcagg atgtccttct cggtgagcat
    11101 tccgatcagc ttgccgttct ccacgaccgg tagccgcctc aggtgcaggt cggacatgcg
    11161 cttggcggct atggacacgt tcgatcccgg agcgatggtt atcaccggcg aggacatcac
    11221 cctctccacc ttggtcctcg atgggacctt gcctacggcc accaccttgt agaggatgtc
    11281 cctttcggtc aagatcccga ccggctctcc accctccaga acgatcaggc tgcccacgcc
    11341 ctcccggagc atcagggccg ctgcttcctt cacggtcatg tccggccttc ccgtgcgggg
    11401 gcggctggac atcacctccc ggaccagtat ctcccttacc tccttggcct gcatgcatat
    11461 catattctcg agggcagtag atatctttgc cgtcagaaat cccgatgtgg aaaagttagg
    11521 acgggaaaaa aatccacagt tttaagatag ctcaggtcaa cacccattgg gttatggaat
    11581 gaaggaccag gaaggagcca tggcggtaaa gttggcccgc agggccattg acgctgagac
    11641 ccgggacctg gacatcgacc gcatcgacgt cccggacggt ttcagggaaa agagcggagc
    11701 cttcgtcacc ctcaagacct tccctggcga cgagctgcgc ggctgcatag gctatccgga
    11761 gccggtgttc ccgatggccg aggccatact cagatcggcg cagggcgcct gtcacgatcc
    11821 gcgttttccg ccgctgcgac cggaggaact ggaccaggtc gtggttgagg tcagcgtcct
    11881 gacgccgcca gaggagctca aggtgcccga ccgcaagaaa gtgcctaacg ccatcctcat
    11941 cggcagggac ggactcataa tggagcgggg tgtgttcagg ggattgctgc tcccccaggt
    12001 gcccgtggag tggcaatggg acgccaatac ctttttggag caggcctgca tgaaggccgg
    12061 gctgcctcct gacatgtggc ttgaccggcg taccaagata ttcaccttcc aagcggagat
    12121 cttccacgag gagtcgccat acggtcaaat actccgggaa cgtacccagt gatggcatgg
    12181 acgtcgtaga gggcaagctg ttctaccagg gaaggctgca gaaggcctgc gtcgggattg
    12241 aggacgggcg catcgtcagc gtgaggaagg ttctccgggg cgacgagcac ttcgatttcg
    12301 gtgaccgttt agtgcttcct ggagcggtgg accctcacgt tcatttccgc gatcccggcc
    12361 tcaccggcaa ggaggacttc tcctccggtt cgctctccgc cctgcacgga ggggtgacct
    12421 gcgttctcga tatgccgaac accgtgccgc cggtcatcga cgtttcatcg ctcaaggaga
    12481 agcgggaagc ggtctccggt cgctcctgga tagattacgg ggtgatcgcc gggatcgccc
    12541 ctgggacgaa cgttgcatca ctgggaaagt gcatcgccta caagatcttc ctcggttcgt
    12601 caacgcaaag cgtgctgctg aaggaagaga aggacctggc cagggcattg gaggccgtgg
    12661 gaaggaccgg acgaccggta agcgtgcacg ccgaggagga cgccatgctg tcccgaatgg
    12721 acgaacggtc cctgcgcgat cacgaggaat gccgtccccg ccaggcggag ctggcggcca
    12781 tcgataggct gaaaaggcat cacgaagggg ttcggatcaa cgtatgccac gtgagctgct
    12841 ctgactcgct atcatcgttg aagggaagcg ggatgacctt cgaagcgacg ccgcaccaca
    12901 tgcttctgga ctccagcatg gacctggggg cctgggggaa ggtgaatccc ccgctgaggc
    12961 gcagggtcga ccgggaggcg ctgttccaat cgttctgtcg gggtgaggtg cccatgctgg
    13021 ccactgacca cgccccccat tcccccgagg agaaggagag agggttcggc gaggcgccct
    13081 ccggccttcc tggggtcgaa acgggattct ccatgatgct ggcgctggtc aagaagggat
    13141 tcctatccat ggacgtcctg ctcaaggccg cctgctcgaa cccagcaacg accttcggat
    13201 tgaacaaggg ccagatagcg gaagggcggg acgccgacat ggtgataata gatccccggg
    13261 aagtttcggt gataaaggcg agagatatgc acagcaagtg cggctggacg ccttacgagg
    13321 gccgggaggc gctgttcccg caggcggtgt tcctgagagg aaggctcatc ctgaacgaag
    13381 gctcgaccat gaccgagcgg aagggaatgg aggtatcgta tgcttaatgg gccgctgccg
    13441 ctggacctga gcgagctaga tggacgaaaa ttcgtgtgcc aggacccctg caagctgtgc
    13501 tgcctgtgcc agccggaatg cctgcccggg gaagtggagt tcttcaggaa gaactacccc
    13561 aaccgcctgg ttttaaaaaa ggaaccgcac cggcattatg ctctggctct gaagaaaggt
    13621 cagggatctt gttctttcct gcaggagggg aggtgcgagg tatacccgca tcgtccgcat
    13681 ttctgcagac aattcccatt tcacattcac gtcggctcac gggcccagat agaactggac
    13741 ctcagctgcc gcggggtctg gctggaccag ggcgaggacg ccatgacgga agggctccgc
    13801 atggtgcagg agaaggagac cgagattagg cgcaccctga aggagtccgt ccccgtctac
    13861 cgggagttcg ccctcaactg tcaggaggcc gggctggagg tcgacgtcag caaggtgcgc
    13921 tcccaggtct cggcacgtct ggacgagctc accgacctcc ggctgatcgc aacgctcctg
    13981 gaggagagcg tggaggagga cgagctttcc atacccgggc tcgaggccaa acccgcactg
    14041 gatgccagga ccatgagcga actgtcgcgc tccgccctgg agatggtgac cgattccatg
    14101 gccgcagacg aactgttcca ggccccggtg tactgcgcgc cggacggcag ctggaatctg
    14161 ttccgggtcc tgggccaaaa ggtcgaatgg cacgtcatgg gcgtcgaggg tgacgtgacc
    14221 aagaagggcg agcttcccat aaaggagatc aggctgcagc agcccgaggg ccgggaccgc
    14281 caggtgctgc gcgattacct gaagatattg aacgaccggg acagcttcat gggctacgcc
    14341 ttctacctga tggacgatta cgattacgag gacccgtggc cgaacgtgta cggcggggtc
    14401 ctctccacgt ccatcctgga cctgctctgg agaacgtccc tgctggcggc cttcttccct
    14461 gggatgaagg acggggagcg catgagggaa ggaataatat tctacgacat ggaccgtctg
    14521 gacgcgccga cgctgggggc attcatatga ctggctgtta cgggtggaat actgaagtac
    14581 aaaaacttca tatagtgaac gctcattcgc acggtaaggt gaagtgagca tgcagaaacc
    14641 gctgaatgtc ctcaaccagg cgatcaacag ccaggtcatc gtcacgttga agggcaaccg
    14701 cgagtaccgt ggggtgctgg acggttacga tccccacatg aacctggtgc tcaagaacgc
    14761 ggaggagctc ataaaccgcg aggtcgtccg caagctcacg gtaaccattg tccgcggaga
    14821 caacgtgatt tacatctcac cctgaggtta ctcttatgac gaaaggtacg gcagcacacg
    14881 gaaagatggg agacaagaag acgcatgtcc cctgccgcag gtgcggaaag agggcataca
    14941 acatacgcgc ttccttctgc gcctcctgtg gttatggcaa gaccgccacc atgagaacgt
    15001 ataactgggc aaagacccat tgacgttcga ggtagctccc ttggaggatg accgtccgaa
    15061 gcatttttgc ggaatcgtcg gcatggccct ggagggcgat gccgttcccc acctgaaaaa
    15121 ggcgttgcgg atcatccaac accgtggcca ggaggctgcg ggcatagccg tttacaacgg
    15181 caagaccatt tcctatcaca ggggaatggg actggtacac gaggtattga ccggccggca
    15241 gtataacagc ctggtcggaa ataccggcat cggtcacgtc cgttattcca cgtccggctc
    15301 gtcctgcgcg gagaactgcc agcccataac cgttaacacg aaagagggcg atctagctct
    15361 ggctcacaac ggcgacatcg tgaacgccgc ttccatccgt accaaattgc aatcggaggg
    15421 atgggccttc ttaacgtcca ccgattccga gatcatagtt cgcatcatgg ccacggagct
    15481 gtccatcagc cccgacccga tacgggcgat caagacggtc atgaagacat tggaaggcgc
    15541 atactccatc gtcatgatgc tcggaggccg cacgttcggg ttccgcgatc catacggatt
    15601 caggcccctg tgcctcggca aactgccgag cggttacgtt ctggcatccg agagctccat
    15661 cttcaacgtt ctccggggag agttcattcg ggacattctt cccggcgaga tagtggagat
    15721 cactccgacc ggagtgacat ccacacgaac tccagccgcg ccgcataaag cgcattgcat
    15781 gttcgaatgg gtttacttcg ctcgtccgga cgcagtgatc gacgggcgcg aggtgtacca
    15841 ggtccgcacc agcatcggac acatcctggc caaggagcag ccggtggaag ccgacgtcgt
    15901 agttccagtt cccgattccg gccgcgccca tgctctggga tacgcggaat gctctggcat
    15961 cccctatgct gaggggttca tgaagaaccg ctacatcgaa aggaccttca ttctgcccga
    16021 tcaatcccag agggacgagg gcgttctgtt aaagctgaat ccgatccgtt ccaccgtggc
    16081 cgggaagagg gtcgtgatcg tggacgattc catcgtgcgc ggaacgacca tgctcaagat
    16141 agttcagatg accaggaggg ccggtgccaa ggaggttcac gtgcgcatcg gctgcccgcc
    16201 tgtgatcgcg ccatgcttct acggcgttga tatgaagacc agggagcagt tcgccgcctt
    16261 gaaccgcact ccgcagcaaa tagccgaact gatcaccgcc gactcggtcg gctacatcag
    16321 ccaggccggt cttgtggagg ctctggggat cccggagtcc gagctatgcc tggcctgcgt
    16381 gaccggcgag tacccgacca ggatcgtcgg tgaaaggatg cgcttccaga agaccctcga
    16441 ggtctgagcc tttcggtcat caataaccag tcggtaagca ttattttctc ctggagatat
    16501 tggcaaccat ggataacaag gtgcgtgggg atcgcccgct cggcgtgacc atcatcggcg
    16561 tgctgctgtt cctgttcgca ctgttcatga tactgggcgg catagccatc ggtgccttgg
    16621 cagatctgga cggattggac ctggccatag aaatggtcgc tctgataatg ggcgtcatct
    16681 acatcctggc cgccttcggt ctcttcaaag gatggagctt cgtctggctg ctgaccatga
    16741 tcgtggtcat catcgggatc atctggaacc tgttgttctg ggtgcttggc gggctggaaa
    16801 tgggcgaggt gggaagcccg ttggtcggtc cgatcatacc gatcatcatc gtgctgtaca
    16861 tgaacagcag caacgtgaag gcgttcttcc gccgcagctg aagccctttc cacgattccc
    16921 ttttatcata actggaccag gtcagcccgt gccattaaga taagattaaa tagagaaaat
    16981 agctttgcca attccactgg gcaggtagat cagctggaag atcgctacct tggcatggta
    17041 gaggccgggg gttcaaatcc ccccctgtcc acttttatac acacaatgtt atcgtatttt
    17101 agtccagttt cgtcccctat ctaacaataa tccttctcct ctgcggcatc ctgttcatct
    17161 ggaaccacct gaattcatcg atgtgggaga accgcgcttg agatgtacga tgatggtacg
    17221 tttgaccgca ccatcgatct atttcggtac ctcgcgctcg atcctggtca tgaagcgagt
    17281 taatggcaca acttccgaaa aagcctgtgc caggaattga tgccctcggc cgatccacaa
    17341 aatggccgat aggcccgaac aaggttccct ccagctcact tcgtatgcgt ctgagccgcc
    17401 cacctttccc ttatctcctt gatatgctcc ggcggaatct ccttgatgtc atgcgcttcc
    17461 tgcacatgct tattcgcttc ggcgatgacc gtatcaagcg aggtcgagct ggtctcgaac
    17521 gtgcagttat atccaatgtt cttgcacttg aatgtcggcg tgtttttcac ctcctttgat
    17581 aatcattcta accaaaacag tataaagttt gcccaagacc gctcggaact ttcacgaggt
    17641 gatgatccaa cggccttcct atctatcctg gaaaaaataa cagtaatgga agatccacag
    17701 acgaacctcg ttcggggtct caccagggct ggtcatccat atgagaacga tccccccgcc
    17761 cctggtcagc ggatggcggg accgcgttca ggccctaaag agatcggtgc tgagatactt
    17821 ctccccacga tccggaaaga tggtgactat ggtcccggaa tctatcctct tggctatctc
    17881 cgccgcggcg tacatcgccg ccccgctgct cattcctacg aagatgcctt cctgcttgac
    17941 gatctggcgg gtcatctcgt atgcggtgtc cgtttccacc atgatggtga tgtcgatctt
    18001 gctcgggtcg tagatggccg ggacgatggc ctcttccatg ttcttcagac cctggatgta
    18061 atgacccttc accggatggg cgctcacgat cttgatgttg gggttgtgct ccttgagcgc
    18121 cttgccgacg cccatgatgg tgcctgaggt cccgagagcg gagactatgt agtccacctt
    18181 acctccggtc tgcctccaga tctcgtggcc agtggtctcg taatgggcta tcttgttgta
    18241 atggttggag aactgatcag gcatgaagta cttgtccggg ttctcaccca ccagcttcct
    18301 c
//
LOCUS       MALP_4                 39252 bp    DNA     linear       21-MAY-2018
DEFINITION  Genus species strain strain.
ACCESSION   
VERSION
KEYWORDS    .
SOURCE      Genus species
  ORGANISM  Genus species
            Unclassified.
COMMENT     Annotated using prokka 1.13 from
            https://github.com/tseemann/prokka.
FEATURES             Location/Qualifiers
     source          1..39252
                     /organism="Genus species"
                     /mol_type="genomic DNA"
                     /strain="strain"
     gene            25..327
                     /locus_tag="MALP_00142"
     CDS             25..327
                     /locus_tag="MALP_00142"
                     /inference="ab initio prediction:Prodigal:2.6"
                     /codon_start=1
                     /transl_table=11
                     /product="hypothetical protein"
                     /protein_id="Prokka:MALP_00142"
                     /translation="MDLYQRYGVVSIDTILPEVKDPISKDMQRILLDRPGLNISQLTD
                     ELKGRRGSSCRRIVREKLKELAEKKLVIEGPGRNERSYRLSEYVVKRWSQVPGLTK"
     gene            439..600
                     /locus_tag="MALP_00143"
     CDS             439..600
                     /locus_tag="MALP_00143"
                     /inference="ab initio prediction:Prodigal:2.6"
                     /codon_start=1
                     /transl_table=11
                     /product="hypothetical protein"
                     /protein_id="Prokka:MALP_00143"
                     /translation="MPDPERLGRMFTVLSEQVPKLPDSITKVLYGTQEGTKFGESVAA
                     LYKTRGTRG"
     gene            752..889
                     /locus_tag="MALP_00144"
     CDS             752..889
                     /locus_tag="MALP_00144"
                     /inference="ab initio prediction:Prodigal:2.6"
                     /codon_start=1
                     /transl_table=11
                     /product="hypothetical protein"
                     /protein_id="Prokka:MALP_00144"
                     /translation="MIYIAAAVPGLLISLGFAYLRLQHLSDLDDQGRTVHFRNRYSAI
                     P"
     gene            complement(856..1776)
                     /locus_tag="MALP_00145"
     CDS             complement(856..1776)
                     /locus_tag="MALP_00145"
                     /inference="ab initio prediction:Prodigal:2.6"
                     /codon_start=1
                     /transl_table=11
                     /product="hypothetical protein"
                     /protein_id="Prokka:MALP_00145"
                     /translation="MIPVETDIIHEQGEQKNWNESFYFSFYDRGNDICGFMRLGLKPN
                     KNEKMLFCFFMMPDGTLVGTKESVEFDGATLNAKGLTFTMVEDEKVWNLTFDGELPTH
                     KKGEDNVAKVKFDLRFEGTNPMFDYRECVTPDKEALAASVASEHLEQMGKVLGSLKVD
                     DRDYYIKGLGERDHSWGERDWTSPRAWVWLTCQVSEDFGFNVTKMYMDKGDIDAGFLY
                     VDGETLPLVKVDMVTEYDADGGPNTLFMAMYDKDGVVYGVKGEVKKKAVMEFKGENDR
                     GSIMFETLTKWRIDDGEDAGYGIAEYLFRK"
     gene            complement(1773..4391)
                     /gene="ppsA_1"
                     /locus_tag="MALP_00146"
     CDS             complement(1773..4391)
                     /gene="ppsA_1"
                     /locus_tag="MALP_00146"
                     /EC_number="2.7.9.2"
                     /inference="ab initio prediction:Prodigal:2.6"
                     /inference="similar to AA sequence:UniProtKB:P46893"
                     /codon_start=1
                     /transl_table=11
                     /product="putative phosphoenolpyruvate synthase"
                     /protein_id="Prokka:MALP_00146"
                     /translation="MGEQVISLAAKGEIEEIGGKARNLMDLMAAGFPVPEGWVVSTSA
                     YEQFLDRNGLRGRISEALQDLDLKDAVKVVRCAESIRGWMMAGDLDSELAERLLKETA
                     IFGPSGLWAVRSSAISEDLEQASFAGQQDTYLNVTRERLAESVKKCWASYWNDRAIEY
                     RHDKGVGHLDAGMAVVVQRMVNADSSGIMFTSDPITGDEKIMIESSWGLGESIASGLV
                     TPDRFVCDSSNGEVKESKINSKTRAIFLSPEGEKAVDLPESERNRPSLTKGKVELVAK
                     LGIQLHKHMGTPQDIEWAAEGDEIYLLQSRPITTIGGDLTLWTRGYGDEYWADVTSPL
                     FFSILGPWLTKYVNWEGSAIMGYRELTNKPLLSIHKGHVYFNAEVLEGMLMYNPKFSR
                     TKELLNYFPERDQQRIANADFRTGKRVLAMLRTAVLDRDGNILRTDKAYQRWARRYMK
                     WAEEFDVRDLTAIPDDKLEDVIWEMEDQLVKHHRLIRYGMVGHSIGMNMIMKRWLQDW
                     IGDDKGVLYSRVISGLKGNKTIETNIALNRLTNAARADPYVHSKVLGLSSADVLVQMR
                     SDEKMSDYAKEFDSFLKQYGHRSHTREVYFPRWGEDPRLVADIVRSLASSPPVDLEEL
                     ERRKVREREEVEKEILAKIRQIERGWLKARMFRIIKGFAQTYLMFRENQRYYLDHILY
                     RQRRVYMEFARRFLEKGMIAQQEDIFFLSKEEIFALAKGEGKEALSKIPERRKEFMDW
                     RGELPPKFLKGAVEFDDTVKMVENSAHLTGTSASPGVATGPVRVVDSIEQLSEVREGE
                     ILVTSNTDPGWTAVFSKIAGLITETGGILSHGAVVSREYGIPAVTAVKGATKIFITGQ
                     RITLDGNEGLIYIREG"
     gene            4503..5276
                     /gene="suhB"
                     /locus_tag="MALP_00147"
     CDS             4503..5276
                     /gene="suhB"
                     /locus_tag="MALP_00147"
                     /EC_number="3.1.3.11"
                     /inference="ab initio prediction:Prodigal:2.6"
                     /inference="similar to AA sequence:UniProtKB:Q57573"
                     /codon_start=1
                     /transl_table=11
                     /product="Fructose-1,
                     6-bisphosphatase/inositol-1-monophosphatase"
                     /protein_id="Prokka:MALP_00147"
                     /translation="MRETLEWLAASVAGSIDQECAFSERAAEVGMGADGTPTCRIDQA
                     AEDLLLNLMDERNVPLNVLSEEAGFIDRGFERTLVMDPVDGTYNALMGIPFYSGSLAV
                     CTRSMNDATHGIVRNLVTGDQFYAEKGMGATWNGKPIHVRKCVPDSSVLFVYLGKFSA
                     AAANGVLRKARRTRSMGCSSLEMCLVAAGLADGFYLHSEVYQRALRVVDIAASTLILR
                     EAGGELYDLDGNVLDMGLDLEVRANCLAAGDVALLRWLL"
     gene            5273..6082
                     /gene="nadK"
                     /locus_tag="MALP_00148"
     CDS             5273..6082
                     /gene="nadK"
                     /locus_tag="MALP_00148"
                     /EC_number="2.7.1.23"
                     /inference="ab initio prediction:Prodigal:2.6"
                     /inference="similar to AA sequence:UniProtKB:O58801"
                     /codon_start=1
                     /transl_table=11
                     /product="NAD kinase"
                     /protein_id="Prokka:MALP_00148"
                     /translation="MRFGMSVNMNIPDAPRMAKRTLDLLKGHEVLLEMEMAERFKTKG
                     LRLEDMDVDMMVTVGGDGTILRALQHNKAPILGINAGDLGFLTVASEEELEEAIDNVL
                     RGNYELEERIKLQTTVGGKRMLDAMNEAVLHTAHVAKIRHFQVFVDGEMAMNVRADGI
                     VVATPTGSTCYAMSLGAPLIDPRVEALVIVPMAPFKFSARPVVVPASSRITVQVVRPK
                     ECVVVVDGQQEMLMAGNETVEFKAAPDRARFVSFGKGFYARTREKLMGALC"
     gene            6076..6453
                     /locus_tag="MALP_00149"
     CDS             6076..6453
                     /locus_tag="MALP_00149"
                     /inference="ab initio prediction:Prodigal:2.6"
                     /inference="similar to AA sequence:UniProtKB:D4GVJ3"
                     /codon_start=1
                     /transl_table=11
                     /product="putative metalloprotease"
                     /protein_id="Prokka:MALP_00149"
                     /translation="MLKVRGIDRGLLEMINEAARDSLPNEFVAMLRAEEGVIEELLLL
                     PGTLQGEDSATLMMHMMPIDYSMVGTVHSHPGYSNRPSREDLELFRRYGYVHIITCLP
                     YDEGSWRAYDGRGRRMQLPIVDL"
     gene            complement(6450..7676)
                     /gene="glmU_1"
                     /locus_tag="MALP_00150"
     CDS             complement(6450..7676)
                     /gene="glmU_1"
                     /locus_tag="MALP_00150"
                     /inference="ab initio prediction:Prodigal:2.6"
                     /inference="similar to AA sequence:UniProtKB:Q58501"
                     /codon_start=1
                     /transl_table=11
                     /product="Bifunctional protein GlmU"
                     /protein_id="Prokka:MALP_00150"
                     /translation="MKALILAAGEGTRLRPLTTNTPKPLLTVAGRPYLAHLVQALGDA
                     GIKEQVILVGWKANRVKEFFGDGRQMGVELSYLEQKERLGTANAIGVAEGVMDGDFVC
                     VNGDVVMAPEAVAEMVSSFQKDRRPFMGAVEVPEPQRFGVVQHDNGKLVRIIEKPSDP
                     PSKLINGGFFGLTTEVFDHIRRTGRSPRGEYEFTDTLNMMAAGMDVAVRKIKGEWMDV
                     GYPWELLRANEFLMGRLKRDIRGTVEEGAVLKGDVVVEEGALVRSGSYIEGPAYISKG
                     CDIGPNCYIRPSTCLGEGVRIGSSVEVKNSIVMKRTHIPHHNYVGDSIIGERCNFGAG
                     TKVANLRFDDRTVRVTNKGQMLSSGRRKLGVVMGDDVKTGINAMIEPGTVIWEGTVVG
                     MGARARGNIGPNSKVF"
     gene            complement(7723..9018)
                     /gene="glmM"
                     /locus_tag="MALP_00151"
     CDS             complement(7723..9018)
                     /gene="glmM"
                     /locus_tag="MALP_00151"
                     /EC_number="5.4.2.10"
                     /inference="ab initio prediction:Prodigal:2.6"
                     /inference="similar to AA sequence:UniProtKB:Q6LYB4"
                     /codon_start=1
                     /transl_table=11
                     /product="Phosphoglucosamine mutase"
                     /protein_id="Prokka:MALP_00151"
                     /translation="MGLFGSSGIRGLIGKDIDAELGLRIGRAVGSISGAVVVGKDPRT
                     SGDLLVNALIAGLIEAGAEPYRAGMVPTPTLACAASHFDCGLMVTASHNPPEYNGVKM
                     WNQDGSAFDGEQTEEVERLIAEGGNKAAWDEMFSERPWEGAIDEHVLTIMEEVGPVER
                     SIVLDCGCGATGPVSPRLFRDLGCDIVTLNANPDGRFPGRPSEPSEANLRDLMSLCRS
                     KGIAGIAHDGDGDRMVAVDEDGRYVSGDRLLALFASLLHVKDMAAPVDASMVLDDIVG
                     RPIVRTRVGDMFVSEALKKKGLPFGGEPSGTFIFPSVNYCPDGMLAGAYLLKRLDGRP
                     LKDVVGSLPTYPSVRDSFSFDPSDRKKVKERLAEEMSSIEGGLSTVDGFRVDLGHGWI
                     LVRLSGTEPKVRLTAEARNQRDLEEITELARVKVRRALG"
     gene            9274..9498
                     /locus_tag="MALP_00152"
     CDS             9274..9498
                     /locus_tag="MALP_00152"
                     /inference="ab initio prediction:Prodigal:2.6"
                     /codon_start=1
                     /transl_table=11
                     /product="hypothetical protein"
                     /protein_id="Prokka:MALP_00152"
                     /translation="MVMEKINLDKAKDIAKKKGLKPGRVKGTNGVQFTKGNNARLEIV
                     SWEEFEKTLAKRSLAVFESGGWMKIMKKTK"
     gene            complement(9548..11107)
                     /gene="gppA_1"
                     /locus_tag="MALP_00153"
     CDS             complement(9548..11107)
                     /gene="gppA_1"
                     /locus_tag="MALP_00153"
                     /EC_number="3.6.1.40"
                     /inference="ab initio prediction:Prodigal:2.6"
                     /inference="protein motif:HAMAP:MF_01550"
                     /codon_start=1
                     /transl_table=11
                     /product="Guanosine-5'-triphosphate,3'-diphosphate
                     pyrophosphatase"
                     /protein_id="Prokka:MALP_00153"
                     /translation="MVEPEKGRVVAFLDVGTNSVRLLVVRINPNRSYTVISEQKEMVR
                     LGEQEFSDGLLLESAMERAVQVMKNFCDLSRTYGATEFVAMATSATREASNRSELVDR
                     VKEATGLELQIISGMEEARLIYLGVSSGHHIGRKVALFLDIGGGSTELALGDQNEYSY
                     LESLKVGAIRLTTMFVKKPEAPIPDDALVKMRKYVKSSLVRAKKEIMQRKVSLAFGSS
                     GTIVNLGEILMRQDSSSRPGVIRYSQLRKLIPQLASLDLAARRKVPGMNPERADIIVA
                     GAMVLETVMDELKLSEIAVSQRSMRDGMLQDYLGGLEEFPGFRELSVRERSVIQLGRA
                     CSIDEEHARRVMSIALELFDSATKKGLHTLGKKEREMLHHAAFLHDVGDFISFNDHHL
                     HSHYIICHAELLGFSNREVLLIANIAKYHRKRTPKLRAADLRERDEKDQQVLIRLSTL
                     LRMAESLDRSHSNLVQNVRFSKVSKRNVKLIVTASGDPQLEMWRMEEDRKAFNKAYGK
                     DLTVVLNNIEG"
     gene            complement(11094..13241)
                     /gene="gppA_2"
                     /locus_tag="MALP_00154"
     CDS             complement(11094..13241)
                     /gene="gppA_2"
                     /locus_tag="MALP_00154"
                     /EC_number="3.6.1.40"
                     /inference="ab initio prediction:Prodigal:2.6"
                     /inference="protein motif:HAMAP:MF_01550"
                     /codon_start=1
                     /transl_table=11
                     /product="Guanosine-5'-triphosphate,3'-diphosphate
                     pyrophosphatase"
                     /protein_id="Prokka:MALP_00154"
                     /translation="MPEDLCAYGRMVTGRRLEALLAEVEGVRNGDDIEYVHRMRVASR
                     RLRSGLRIFGECFRGKKGKRWRRAVKEVTTSLGEARDLDVQMDLLGAIGKGWEGEEAV
                     GLALVIETLRCRRTSLQPDVVALMDTVVGEGPFTEMRSELAMPLEWKGDPSILHPYAF
                     AHAAVAVEELMEHSHSVPVYEDWRGHHALRIAGKHLRYALEAFRDAYPDGLDDDLKTL
                     KKLQDTVGELHDCDVWLQRLPGLREEAPSALKAIDRLQITFESRRKERHGKLVEQWFA
                     MLQERFFFRLLDKLKGRPLVEACPVKVALISDVHGNVSALRAVMEHARTNGAKAFLNA
                     GDAVGLPHPVETIQMLRGKDVLNVVGNIDRTALKIVSGKKVKDRQWEMATELLGESEL
                     EWLGSLPDDLRLDICGRTVLVTHASPGQEAEKLTPSTPETRLRHLAGESRADVIVTGH
                     SHVPMVRECDGTLFVNPGSAGRPRDGADASYALLDLPSVNAELIRVPYDARGVAEELR
                     TQGFKDLPKDVENGRTADKVKTAAAWAERFQIDREHAEQVRTLAALIFDSTRGLHRLD
                     PKDRDLLELAAMVHDVGISEGVEGHQRRALDIVMKADLPLDEVEKRMLACIARYHGLR
                     SPRRDDRVFKGLTQSERKRVTKISAILALADGLDRSHASLVGGIEVTAGRKAVKIVIS
                     GPGDLSTELDGGSRKAGQFARAFGREVTVRGRA"
     gene            complement(13244..15370)
                     /gene="ppk"
                     /locus_tag="MALP_00155"
     CDS             complement(13244..15370)
                     /gene="ppk"
                     /locus_tag="MALP_00155"
                     /EC_number="2.7.4.1"
                     /inference="ab initio prediction:Prodigal:2.6"
                     /inference="protein motif:HAMAP:MF_00347"
                     /codon_start=1
                     /transl_table=11
                     /product="Polyphosphate kinase"
                     /protein_id="Prokka:MALP_00155"
                     /translation="MPARKSNSDRKTSAHNSKSKKQSGDSPFINREISWVRFHKRILE
                     EAQDNTHPLLERVKFLAICGSNLDEFFMVRVSGLKRQLKKGALEAPPDGLTPLEQLET
                     INEELLPLLEAHGKLWHGDLQPKLRTAGISIHSVKDLDVDKRQGLRDYFERMIFPALT
                     PLALDFNQPFPFISNLSINLAVSVRHPQRGDRYARVKIPLDLFPRFVPIPGSAPGRIQ
                     DFVLLEDLVADNLDLMFPGMKIRDVHVFRITRDADIEITTDEAEDLLTAIEESVETRR
                     VGSPIRLEVDKDMPDKLVDLFTTKLGLHPLMVFRSTAPLSLVGFWDLLSLNRPDLKDP
                     PFLPYVPADLVPEKSLMAAVEHRDRLFYHPYDSFVPMVTFLKQAANDPQVLAIKITLY
                     RIDKHSPIIDALMEARENGKAVAAVVELKARFDEENNIVWARALENAGVHVVYGLMDL
                     KVHAKLLLVVRKAGDSIIRYSHMSSGNYNAQTSRIYGDIGYLTADPDIGADVADLFNY
                     LTGYSHKDSYRKLMVAPVTLKKEMISRIDREAARHREHGDGYLAFKLNGLLDPDVIQA
                     LYRASQDGVRIDLNVRGLCALRPGVKGLSENIKVNSIVGRFLEHARIYYFRNGGEEEV
                     FLGSSDMMPRNLKRRVEVLFPVLDEKYRRRLVDEILPIHLKDNVKSRDMLPDGTYVKR
                     KPIKGEEIVHSQDWLIKNRGSWHREE"
     gene            15497..16291
                     /gene="ubaA_1"
                     /locus_tag="MALP_00156"
     CDS             15497..16291
                     /gene="ubaA_1"
                     /locus_tag="MALP_00156"
                     /EC_number="2.7.7.-"
                     /inference="ab initio prediction:Prodigal:2.6"
                     /inference="similar to AA sequence:UniProtKB:D4GSF3"
                     /codon_start=1
                     /transl_table=11
                     /product="SAMP-activating enzyme E1"
                     /protein_id="Prokka:MALP_00156"
                     /translation="MAEMIRPGDRDEDRHDRTRLIPWVDMERVSSANVLVVGAGALGN
                     EAVKDLALFGFRNVHILDMDSVVRSNLSRCVLFREGDQSSGKGKASLVAERARELDPE
                     IHIKATEGKVQSLGPEEMERYDIILGCLDNVAARLHLNANSYHARVPYVDGGTAGFRG
                     RVQAVVPPLTPCLQCGMNRSHFKVMERRFSCTGQDTVYYQPKMAAEITTTSVIAAVQV
                     REAVKVLSGRTAIAHVMHYDGLAGTSEVFAMDIDPGCPNHPSSKLS"
     gene            16350..16595
                     /locus_tag="MALP_00157"
     CDS             16350..16595
                     /locus_tag="MALP_00157"
                     /inference="ab initio prediction:Prodigal:2.6"
                     /codon_start=1
                     /transl_table=11
                     /product="hypothetical protein"
                     /protein_id="Prokka:MALP_00157"
                     /translation="MVVRVRVRNAETGATVDMELEMENTVEEIIEGVSAYWEKDPGAY
                     VIRKGRRLLRGQQKVQELDVQANEELELIPDPEGGNR"
     gene            16592..17098
                     /locus_tag="MALP_00158"
     CDS             16592..17098
                     /locus_tag="MALP_00158"
                     /inference="ab initio prediction:Prodigal:2.6"
                     /codon_start=1
                     /transl_table=11
                     /product="hypothetical protein"
                     /protein_id="Prokka:MALP_00158"
                     /translation="MTLPLEILYIRLRNELEACRHNLPKDFDYSEEHLTTFPLKVEVA
                     MEGMPGPVMENGKLGYRYSHRLELIIGREYPFEKPLVIWRTPIFHPNIMMPEDGGHVC
                     IKLLSEWSFNSTLSNFLKGLESLLISPNGNSPFGTDTCTAAAQYFNSSPRRAPPIIVA
                     PAPKVVRR"
     gene            17095..17727
                     /locus_tag="MALP_00159"
     CDS             17095..17727
                     /locus_tag="MALP_00159"
                     /inference="ab initio prediction:Prodigal:2.6"
                     /codon_start=1
                     /transl_table=11
                     /product="hypothetical protein"
                     /protein_id="Prokka:MALP_00159"
                     /translation="MKRAPVILGGKDLEVEEMLPPAEERTLPHKWLPKEATSLYADSK
                     GAEMYLFKTAEEKVRNHALSQVKPGLEVMGFLLGEVFTHEGVEYTVVRDVATTDLEAT
                     SVSVRFDPEGFESLFDSLECARFRYVLVGWYHSHPGHGCFLSSTDISTQKGMFDRAYH
                     TALVVDPIRKEMDAFCLSNGEVRRRKFLVYWDEFQNPYYGESVRPRKIRM"
     gene            complement(17728..18267)
                     /locus_tag="MALP_00160"
     CDS             complement(17728..18267)
                     /locus_tag="MALP_00160"
                     /inference="ab initio prediction:Prodigal:2.6"
                     /inference="similar to AA sequence:UniProtKB:O28478"
                     /codon_start=1
                     /transl_table=11
                     /product="hypothetical protein"
                     /protein_id="Prokka:MALP_00160"
                     /translation="MKETTAYILEEVRRTIEKVDETLIDDIVATLAAAPKIFIYGVGR
                     SGLVGEAFAARLVQIGLNVHFVGDTTTPIVEKGHVVVIISNTGETMSAVQTANIVRRL
                     GAVVISITGSAHSKLGIASNIVMELVQPRDERKKKNAPLGTIFELASMVMLDSMVPLL
                     MTKLNQDEASLRRRHAIWV"
     gene            complement(18264..19262)
                     /gene="nfo_1"
                     /locus_tag="MALP_00161"
     CDS             complement(18264..19262)
                     /gene="nfo_1"
                     /locus_tag="MALP_00161"
                     /EC_number="3.1.21.2"
                     /inference="ab initio prediction:Prodigal:2.6"
                     /inference="protein motif:HAMAP:MF_00152"
                     /codon_start=1
                     /transl_table=11
                     /product="endonuclease 4"
                     /protein_id="Prokka:MALP_00161"
                     /translation="MKDGIEDVHGLGLNAMEVQMVRVNVMPRSPDDEEVGLTPRQLDG
                     DLVVEIHRRKGKKDVQITNLDEKIKEDDTLISLSSGLAHNYDELQKLGVMGSELDVEL
                     SMHTPYYIDLAGEGDLTKKSMDSIRWAGLMTQAMGGNMVVTHMGLYGNISRREATENI
                     SDRLEEIVTWWEKNKLTPRLGLETSGRKEVFGGLDEIIELCDKFDRLSPVVNFAHLHA
                     RSNGMLREPEDFAEVFDKVSSYVGGLHYTHFSGVEHEGGNERRVTPIKKGDLRFEPMA
                     EFLADANLNATIISSSPLLEHDAMYMKVIYERVMTKRVSKDSKVKKGKGAKDEDDD"
     gene            19585..19944
                     /locus_tag="MALP_00162"
     CDS             19585..19944
                     /locus_tag="MALP_00162"
                     /inference="ab initio prediction:Prodigal:2.6"
                     /inference="similar to AA sequence:UniProtKB:Q8U0E5"
                     /codon_start=1
                     /transl_table=11
                     /product="50S ribosomal protein L18e"
                     /protein_id="Prokka:MALP_00162"
                     /translation="MAHAKTDPNLLTLISALKAESRSSGAGIWRDIALRLEKAKANWA
                     EVNLSKIERYASEGDVIVVPGKVLGSGAINKKVTVAAYGFSESAKMKIEAAGGKNLTI
                     MELVKEMPQGTGVKIMR"
     gene            19949..20368
                     /locus_tag="MALP_00163"
     CDS             19949..20368
                     /locus_tag="MALP_00163"
                     /inference="ab initio prediction:Prodigal:2.6"
                     /inference="similar to AA sequence:UniProtKB:O59300"
                     /codon_start=1
                     /transl_table=11
                     /product="50S ribosomal protein L13"
                     /protein_id="Prokka:MALP_00163"
                     /translation="MVAIIDAENHIAGRLATVIAKRLLKGEEIVVVNAEKIIITGERD
                     SVLAAYKQKKDLGNVKSGPFFPRRADLIMKRTVRGMLPWKSTSGREAYRRLKVYVGVP
                     KEFVDTKMEKVDVAVKTGLTQYVTIGQIAEYLGSRVK"
     gene            20370..20771
                     /gene="rps9"
                     /locus_tag="MALP_00164"
     CDS             20370..20771
                     /gene="rps9"
                     /locus_tag="MALP_00164"
                     /inference="ab initio prediction:Prodigal:2.6"
                     /inference="similar to AA sequence:UniProtKB:P05763"
                     /codon_start=1
                     /transl_table=11
                     /product="30S ribosomal protein S9"
                     /protein_id="Prokka:MALP_00164"
                     /translation="MSEVVNTSGKRKTAVARAVAREGTGKVRINSVPLDIVTPELARL
                     KMAEPLTLVPEKAAKIDIDVSVAGGGVMGQAEATRTAIAKAIVEFFNDEELKLAFKHF
                     DRSLLISDVRRKLPKKPLGRGARKKRQKSYR"
     gene            20778..20969
                     /gene="rpoN"
                     /locus_tag="MALP_00165"
     CDS             20778..20969
                     /gene="rpoN"
                     /locus_tag="MALP_00165"
                     /EC_number="2.7.7.6"
                     /inference="ab initio prediction:Prodigal:2.6"
                     /inference="similar to AA sequence:UniProtKB:Q980Z8"
                     /codon_start=1
                     /transl_table=11
                     /product="DNA-directed RNA polymerase subunit N"
                     /protein_id="Prokka:MALP_00165"
                     /translation="MIIPVRCFTCGKVVGSSYQTFVKRVQMGEDPQEVLDDLDIKRYC
                     CRRMIISHSDLLGELIPLG"
     gene            20993..21068
                     /locus_tag="MALP_00166"
     tRNA            20993..21068
                     /locus_tag="MALP_00166"
                     /product="tRNA-Pro"
                     /inference="COORDINATES:profile:Aragorn:1.2"
                     /note="tRNA-Pro(ggg)"
     gene            21193..22194
                     /gene="aksF_1"
                     /locus_tag="MALP_00167"
     CDS             21193..22194
                     /gene="aksF_1"
                     /locus_tag="MALP_00167"
                     /EC_number="1.1.1.87"
                     /inference="ab initio prediction:Prodigal:2.6"
                     /inference="similar to AA sequence:UniProtKB:Q58991"
                     /codon_start=1
                     /transl_table=11
                     /product="Homoisocitrate dehydrogenase"
                     /protein_id="Prokka:MALP_00167"
                     /translation="MNHRIVVLPGDGIGPEVVGSAKEVLAAAGAEIEWVELEAGRAAL
                     EQYGTPLPDHVLRTIREVGVALKGPITTPIGEGFSSVNVALRKQLNLYANVRPIDSRY
                     GISEKFTGVDMVIFRENTEDVYSGMEQDIAPGVAQCLKIITKDASDRIAKFAFEYARS
                     NGRKKVQAVHKANIMKKSDGMFLKSCREMAENYAEIEYGEIIVDNCAMQMVIRPQQFD
                     VLVLTNLYGDILSDLGAGLVGGLGLVPGANYGDGVAVFEAVHGSAPDIAGKGLANPIA
                     IILSSASMMRYLGEREVANRIESAVRKVLQGRKGLTRDLGGKAGTAEFTRTLIELMA"
     gene            22362..22736
                     /locus_tag="MALP_00168"
     CDS             22362..22736
                     /locus_tag="MALP_00168"
                     /inference="ab initio prediction:Prodigal:2.6"
                     /codon_start=1
                     /transl_table=11
                     /product="hypothetical protein"
                     /protein_id="Prokka:MALP_00168"
                     /translation="MEKLKEVHVSRDEKEAMLSEAMGQWWLGAIGTMMKTMGPEATMK
                     AYGPTMRQIGRDRASRFIKEKGYKGHDVMATASVIRIWEKMMGIEGQFLEASTGRVVF
                     RNTKCPLSGTVPQARPSLEYAM"
     gene            22989..24335
                     /gene="trkA_1"
                     /locus_tag="MALP_00169"
     CDS             22989..24335
                     /gene="trkA_1"
                     /locus_tag="MALP_00169"
                     /inference="ab initio prediction:Prodigal:2.6"
                     /inference="similar to AA sequence:UniProtKB:Q58505"
                     /codon_start=1
                     /transl_table=11
                     /product="Trk system potassium uptake protein TrkA"
                     /protein_id="Prokka:MALP_00169"
                     /translation="MHVIVVGAGNVGYTIARMLSKQHSVLVIEDDLKRYDYVVNHLNV
                     GALNGNGASPKVLRSVINEDSNLLLAVTERDETNIFTCMIAKQFNPKLVTVARVRNPD
                     YIEGAMASKFLNVDHIISPEYLTAEKLLRIALLENAVGVESIPSLNVELAMFKVSGRK
                     EGVVMVPLRELPIPEECKILIIHRGKQIIVPTVNDVLMKGDEVTIVGKGQAVANFNRM
                     LGILRETRDVVIIGGGIVGEHLATLLEKEKLSIKLIENDEDRCRILAKKLTRTVIIND
                     NGSDPSVLRNENVSMADVLICATENEEDNLLASLIGKHLGVSKVISRYSKREYEEIFG
                     MSGIDASVGYYHVVANEIIKETVHDYEVMLLLEKFSEEFFDLKVTAGSRIVGKKIADI
                     DMPKMSAIALVVKDGKALIPSPETVIEEGDKVFIYALQSAIAKLEWMFKANIPMGP"
     gene            24345..25910
                     /locus_tag="MALP_00170"
     CDS             24345..25910
                     /locus_tag="MALP_00170"
                     /inference="ab initio prediction:Prodigal:2.6"
                     /codon_start=1
                     /transl_table=11
                     /product="hypothetical protein"
                     /protein_id="Prokka:MALP_00170"
                     /translation="MTSFYCKVRRWFGQLSYYFDRLNVDVSSVFDKVARKESAIPHIF
                     GVLMIYMSIALVFPYLVASYYGEDPRPWIFPLLLCLISGLLLLLRYRSPENTRPTEAM
                     FVVATGWLALTVMGAIPFVMYGMGVVDAIFETMSGFTTTGSSIMIDIESWPKSILFWR
                     SFTQWLGGAGIIMIFVTVLPMLGVGGRNLFKNEFPGLDVQNFSARIQEEARKFHYIYG
                     SLSVIMLVLLLFTGIGIFDSFCVMFSGMSTGGFSPHSASIAYYASSEVEWIVIFFMFM
                     SGVNFYLHFQATVTRNLSTYWKSSEFKIYVLLIAVSTAIVAFVMWDKAFNELEYAIRT
                     SMFQVVNVLTATGFATADFVTWDKGIVFLLFALMIIGGCTGSTAGGIKVARFFLSREF
                     IASALHKTVHPRSIFTVKIDGRPLSQEAMSSVIAMVMCYLATALVAVVALILLGIDPA
                     TSMSAAVATLSNAGPGIGIIGPYGSFGMLPDAAKLVLTFTMWAGRLEFISVLVLFTPV
                     FWRELMRYREKYV"
     gene            complement(25921..27540)
                     /locus_tag="MALP_00171"
     CDS             complement(25921..27540)
                     /locus_tag="MALP_00171"
                     /inference="ab initio prediction:Prodigal:2.6"
                     /codon_start=1
                     /transl_table=11
                     /product="hypothetical protein"
                     /protein_id="Prokka:MALP_00171"
                     /translation="MAAISWDLLFAIVPGLILFLYGIENFSKEIINSVGERFRETLGR
                     LTKDRWRGAAFGALLTATVQSSAATTVIAVSLVNAGTISFASSLGVIIGANIGTTVTA
                     QLVAFKLTSFGPLFILVGFVWGLIGGRYKFIGKPLFYFGLVFFGLQLISGSLDPIRED
                     PQIISLISNLDNFLIALLVGVLFTTAVQSSSVTSGLMVVLASSGLLTLEQAIPVLLGA
                     NIGSTTTTLFASAKMDLWARRAATAHFLFNVGGVLIFIPLAGLLATVVVDLTPDVGQQ
                     VANAHLIFNVVTAFIFLVIIKQFQKVVVRVVPGEEKEVLFRPKFLTKELPEDNDQAFR
                     LIEQELGHGLEVTKKLLDTSFSSLSDGGTKAVQKVSKLESLNDYLDDQIEDAILVMSR
                     RSLKEEDGQRTTLLVRMSNLLERLGDQAEDIGDVATSYREKGRDVPKEQLEQLASVYG
                     ILKDNLELLGEEVLKVNEETKATIKNGTTAMNARINLIYREHLERMKDAKIPSDSTLL
                     ELLTIMESANEKVRELAAIATDYASIASSRT"
     gene            27648..28358
                     /gene="rsxB_1"
                     /locus_tag="MALP_00172"
     CDS             27648..28358
                     /gene="rsxB_1"
                     /locus_tag="MALP_00172"
                     /inference="ab initio prediction:Prodigal:2.6"
                     /inference="protein motif:HAMAP:MF_00463"
                     /codon_start=1
                     /transl_table=11
                     /product="Electron transport complex subunit RsxB"
                     /protein_id="Prokka:MALP_00172"
                     /translation="MSIKRKIIKIDEGKCTGCGECVLSCAEGAIVIENCKAKVIKDMF
                     CDGLGACLGHCPEGALSIEEREADPFDEGAAKEHVGSSKNQPLQACSSSRPMMIMPDA
                     APAVTGDNPSQLRNWPIQLHLAPEVTPAYKNASLLIAADCTGFSLGNVQRDFIAGRVA
                     IIGCPKLDDVQAYIEKLTRIFKNNDIKDITLIRMEVPCCGGLQRMVHEALRSSGKRLP
                     LQEFIVERYGGKVAKVTA"
     gene            complement(28348..28806)
                     /locus_tag="MALP_00173"
     CDS             complement(28348..28806)
                     /locus_tag="MALP_00173"
                     /inference="ab initio prediction:Prodigal:2.6"
                     /codon_start=1
                     /transl_table=11
                     /product="hypothetical protein"
                     /protein_id="Prokka:MALP_00173"
                     /translation="MRKAEREIKDPVELENVIRRAEVCRLAMVDDGEPYIVPLNFGYR
                     DGCLYFHCAREGRKLDVLRKDPHVCFELESDVRLVKGEKACHWSTSYESVIGWGTASI
                     LLDEKEVREGLEVLMSHYTEGPYDLDPRSLSLTAAIRVKVDRMNGKRSKR"
     gene            complement(28811..30538)
                     /locus_tag="MALP_00174"
     CDS             complement(28811..30538)
                     /locus_tag="MALP_00174"
                     /inference="ab initio prediction:Prodigal:2.6"
                     /codon_start=1
                     /transl_table=11
                     /product="hypothetical protein"
                     /protein_id="Prokka:MALP_00174"
                     /translation="MARRNFIALALALIMLATIFTIPSPGDVDADVQRFTFEPAGSPS
                     VDMRSSELTPSSLSTRSAEGLLFNISVTFSYDLLEAQGDRPCAGAYVQLRLNGMSSFN
                     IIRSGHTDDDGKVTFSGLTAGTYVARIETDDDGWVRVADGSKSITPTFHWYTQQFTAS
                     SQTDIEYRITDQTRGAWAVYSDLRDGGSWLNDRTGWERSQVTVVWPEGDWPHSHGHEI
                     HMPADEFFQDAIWRRDITLHEYAHCVHFELRGGSFPDGDGPDPHYIDSESSTGFAFTE
                     GWAQFFERAVDGDPLRSDGTSLESTVFADSPYGHGDSGDMDGAIVEGAVANVLWDLFD
                     GIDAADRPSGSARGDFVDNEFSTLWNIMYDYQPESLEDIKRAWPVRDMNVTAVFRNSR
                     VPMELDPPSNPDHFSSSHTVGEGSSDSTISFIWSGASDSGSGVLGYSILISTDANAMP
                     DLVMDVTSGTYTTSSLSPGTYYVHIRTVDEDGNWAEDVYTIGPFVIDQGAVPVDDELF
                     PEGDIRQAFLGLTIVLAVVVSLLMLVMYMEKKGARPQPPLPASNNCPYCGRFDHGGQF
                     CPYCGGRLR"
     gene            30682..31680
                     /gene="tdh"
                     /locus_tag="MALP_00175"
     CDS             30682..31680
                     /gene="tdh"
                     /locus_tag="MALP_00175"
                     /EC_number="1.1.1.103"
                     /inference="ab initio prediction:Prodigal:2.6"
                     /inference="similar to AA sequence:UniProtKB:Q8U259"
                     /codon_start=1
                     /transl_table=11
                     /product="L-threonine 3-dehydrogenase"
                     /protein_id="Prokka:MALP_00175"
                     /translation="MRSPGVLDVDEVDDPVLPKGGVLLKVQACAVCGTDIKMLEAGHR
                     DLTYPRIPGHEVTAEVLDTDSAMVRRGDMIQVWPGESCGSCAHCRSGNDHLCPKVRIM
                     GFNTDGGMAEMMAVGDPSRLVPIGNADPVMLTLTEPLACCINAQEKLRVGDGDSVLIL
                     GGGPMGCLNAFLAKRRGADRVMLSEPVLERLRDVPKGLFDRVSRPKGDELAEMVKRGT
                     EGRGADVIIPCTPNVRLDHSIFELMAPGGRLCAFSGPRRGDSPLPIDVRDMHYRELTV
                     VGSYGNGSRHGREAVKVLREGSDLSWLFTGKYGLEDVRQAFGHASGRTGQKAVVTF"
     gene            31693..32802
                     /gene="trpD_1"
                     /locus_tag="MALP_00176"
     CDS             31693..32802
                     /gene="trpD_1"
                     /locus_tag="MALP_00176"
                     /EC_number="2.4.2.18"
                     /inference="ab initio prediction:Prodigal:2.6"
                     /inference="similar to AA sequence:UniProtKB:Q9YGB4"
                     /codon_start=1
                     /transl_table=11
                     /product="Anthranilate phosphoribosyltransferase"
                     /protein_id="Prokka:MALP_00176"
                     /translation="MENELREFGASVDALIRGEHIGRQGARDMFRDVLLNKQPDLQQG
                     AFLAALTSARPTPEEIAGSWEAIFEIDTVKARPEVGGYLVENCGTGMDRIKTFNVSTL
                     SSVVAAAGGVYMAKHGARAITSKCGIVDMAETLGVDVECDVSVVKRSVEVAGIGLFNG
                     MSSKVHPQALYRILSQIRFGTILNVAGSLANPASPEIGVRGVYSQELVLPLAKTMREM
                     GYRKGIVAHGLDGVGERGMDELSTLGRTIIAEFHEDGDVTSYEIAPRQMGLEVGDEEE
                     ILSTLDRDTEALRFIRVLMGKEKGSRRDMVALNTAPILYLNGNASSLEEGVAKALGIL
                     DSGKGFEKLKDWVRAQNSGDPGEKLERLERMADKA"
     gene            complement(32799..33197)
                     /locus_tag="MALP_00177"
     CDS             complement(32799..33197)
                     /locus_tag="MALP_00177"
                     /inference="ab initio prediction:Prodigal:2.6"
                     /codon_start=1
                     /transl_table=11
                     /product="hypothetical protein"
                     /protein_id="Prokka:MALP_00177"
                     /translation="MWKVFGEEGVMVQFGLLWKERMIELSKRRKDRDRFLDLLEKADI
                     SHYLDIHQRLHVFRMELPSSCTAEDVEFLKGFVQRILKSTEYPMVDLDGEEQKAALII
                     TAEEPEDEHVSRMSEWYKMKQEEDRKRQGD"
     gene            33283..33870
                     /locus_tag="MALP_00178"
     CDS             33283..33870
                     /locus_tag="MALP_00178"
                     /inference="ab initio prediction:Prodigal:2.6"
                     /codon_start=1
                     /transl_table=11
                     /product="hypothetical protein"
                     /protein_id="Prokka:MALP_00178"
                     /translation="MQVFDTVHGWRGATSAPLYKWREESSVITKVSAAFVLALTMALA
                     AQVRIVMPFTPVPFTGQVLIVLIGASVLGRYGALGQGMYLLMGGAFGWFSGMAGFAAL
                     LGPTGGYLLGFVLASVVLGELVERRKDWSMSRVLLAMSLGVLIIYALGAAQLALFLGL
                     DGVEAVVLGVLPFITVDALKVLMASAAGTMFLRPA"
     gene            33905..34099
                     /locus_tag="MALP_00179"
     CDS             33905..34099
                     /locus_tag="MALP_00179"
                     /inference="ab initio prediction:Prodigal:2.6"
                     /codon_start=1
                     /transl_table=11
                     /product="hypothetical protein"
                     /protein_id="Prokka:MALP_00179"
                     /translation="MSPLPEHSHCLHCDDPVDVGQEYCSDECKVAAESEAKKERTKNM
                     VFLGIAAVLLIAITIMLTLG"
     gene            complement(34080..35240)
                     /locus_tag="MALP_00180"
     CDS             complement(34080..35240)
                     /locus_tag="MALP_00180"
                     /inference="ab initio prediction:Prodigal:2.6"
                     /codon_start=1
                     /transl_table=11
                     /product="hypothetical protein"
                     /protein_id="Prokka:MALP_00180"
                     /translation="MARVRVYRNYQEAWAEWRRLGIPDRAFTRFDLASRQFIFIDSIS
                     QEEVSTLREELVPKGVTVLPCRGDRAVVAITPLTLENLLMTGASPKVLEMGEALRFRN
                     EVEPPLLEWSGGSLDLSGPRVMGILNVTPDSFSDGGRNFDVDTAVRHALSMRDEGADI
                     IDIGGESTRPGSAPVSPEEEWSRISDVVRRVSEEVGLPISVDTRRPDVARKALRGGAV
                     MVNDISGLKDEMIDVVRTEGAAAFIMHMRGEPSNMQDDTRYVDVVGDVYAFLEQRMRK
                     AVSAGIPLERLAIDPGLGFAKDVDGNLEIMSRLDEFRSMGRPVLLGASRKNFLGKVSG
                     GGPEDRLEASLAAAAVACWQGVHMFRAHDVKETVRTLRAASAMRAGISPGST"
     gene            complement(35247..36347)
                     /gene="hdrD_1"
                     /locus_tag="MALP_00181"
     CDS             complement(35247..36347)
                     /gene="hdrD_1"
                     /locus_tag="MALP_00181"
                     /EC_number="1.8.98.1"
                     /inference="ab initio prediction:Prodigal:2.6"
                     /inference="similar to AA sequence:UniProtKB:P96797"
                     /codon_start=1
                     /transl_table=11
                     /product="CoB--CoM heterodisulfide reductase iron-sulfur
                     subunit D"
                     /protein_id="Prokka:MALP_00181"
                     /translation="MSETIEATNLRKMKKELMTCTYCGFCKSVCPTFQTVGWDPSVAR
                     GRMILAYGLLQKEIPADPSVLEYLYQCTTCKDCERRCPSKISVVDVVESARRDLVAAG
                     HMLPKHKAMVEKVIATGNPYGEKKSVPETLGSQPKKAKVGYFVGCTATYRDRMLADAT
                     LSILRKLGEDFTLIDENCCGSVLQRIGVDEEEVEKLWESNVKSIRSLGVEKVVFSCAG
                     CYRMFKEEYPKKLDLGFEVLHITEYLASQDLKLKPFNGTITYHDPCHLGRHCHVYDAP
                     RAVLAKIPGVQFREMPRNRETSACCGGGGGVRSAYPELSKEIAARRVDEASFADLLVT
                     TCPFCVNNLKAGASGRSSPEIIDLVQLVDRLL"
     gene            complement(36340..37578)
                     /locus_tag="MALP_00182"
     CDS             complement(36340..37578)
                     /locus_tag="MALP_00182"
                     /inference="ab initio prediction:Prodigal:2.6"
                     /codon_start=1
                     /transl_table=11
                     /product="hypothetical protein"
                     /protein_id="Prokka:MALP_00182"
                     /translation="MLLKLPYGEGGLLKAKVPDENLAGIVGPHEVHCAPDEIERALSK
                     PFGRTLDSFLKDAQDIVFLVNDGTRPTPTSRVLDALAGHMDLGKARYLIATGAHRGPT
                     EGELKFIFGGHLDELRNNIFVHDAMRSKCVHLGVSKNGTDMEVNEIAVNADRLIIITS
                     VEPHYFAGYTGGRKSFLPGVASFRTIEQNHRLAMRPEAQTLVLDGNPVHEDMMDALSV
                     VKKDIFSIQVVLDRHQRIYKAAVGDLHKAFRQAVEWADEVFSITIKQRYDAVITVAPY
                     PMDVDLYQSQKAIDNAKWALKDGGTLILVAKCREGMGEETFAKQLSFSPDKKRVLKNL
                     EKEYKLGYHKAAKVAEVMCSADLWAVTALGPEKLKEMGIVPFGTLQEAVDSLLREKPK
                     AQILVLLDGSVTVPKVREDE"
ORIGIN      
        1 accgtgggga agtacttccg gccgatggac ctctaccagc ggtacggcgt ggtgtccatc
       61 gacaccatcc tgccggaagt gaaggacccc atctccaagg acatgcagcg catacttttg
      121 gaccgccccg gcctgaacat ctcgcagctc accgacgaac tgaagggcag gcgcggcagc
      181 tcgtgcagac gcatagtgcg cgagaagctc aaggaactgg cggagaagaa gttggtgatc
      241 gaggggccag ggcggaacga gaggtcgtac cgcctctccg aatacgtggt gaagaggtgg
      301 tcacaggttc ccggtctgac caagtagggt gaccattcat aggaaggtgc atgagaccat
      361 ggacgtcgtg ggaccagaag gtcgagacgc aggtgcagat aacatcgatg atgaggtgag
      421 aaaacgggcg gcaacgatat gccggacccg gaacggttgg gacggatgtt caccgtgctc
      481 tcagagcagg tgccgaagct cccggacagc attaccaagg tgctctacgg gacgcaggag
      541 ggaaccaagt tcggggagtc cgtggcagcg ttatacaaga cgcgcgggac gcggggatga
      601 gcaactagca ggccttcgcg ccgaccaagg accacatgtc cgatctcagt ctgggtggga
      661 tgctcaagga aatagtcagc ggggccgccc agaagcacca ttgaggatcg atggtcagaa
      721 cacaaaaaaa cagaaagaag ttggccaggc gatgatctac atcgccgcgg ccgttcccgg
      781 gctgctgatc agcctggggt ttgcgtacct gcgcctccag catctctctg acctagatga
      841 tcagggccgg acggttcact tccggaacag gtattcggcg ataccgtagc cggcgtcctc
      901 gccgtcgtcg atgcgccact tggtcagggt ctcgaacatg atggagccgc gatcgttctc
      961 gcccttgaac tccatgacgg ccttcttctt gacctcgccc ttcacgccgt acaccacgcc
     1021 gtccttgtcg tacatggcca tgaacagggt gttcgggccg ccgtcagcgt cgtactcggt
     1081 gaccatgtcc accttgacca gcggaagggt ctctccgtcc acgtacagga acccggcgtc
     1141 gatgtcgccc ttgtccatgt acatcttggt gacgttgaat ccgaagtcct cgctgacctg
     1201 gcaggtgagc catacccagg cgcgcggtga ggtccagtcc ctctcccccc aggagtggtc
     1261 cctctcgccc agtcccttga tgtagtagtc ccggtcgtcc accttcaagc tcccaagcac
     1321 cttgcccatc tgttccaggt gctcggaggc gacggacgcg gccaacgcct ccttgtcggg
     1381 ggtcacgcac tcgcggtagt caaacatcgg gttggtgccc tcgaagcgca ggtcgaactt
     1441 gaccttggcc acgttgtcct cgcccttctt gtgggtcgga agctcgccgt cgaaggtcag
     1501 gttccagacc ttctcgtcct ccaccatggt gaaggtgagg cccttggcgt tcagcgtcgc
     1561 accgtcgaac tccacgctct ccttggttcc caccagggtc ccgtcgggca tcatgaagaa
     1621 gcagaacagc atcttctcgt tcttgttggg tttcaggcct aggcgcatga atccgcagat
     1681 atcgttcccg cggtcataga agctgaaata gaaactttcg ttccagttct tctgttcgcc
     1741 ctgctcgtga ataatgtcgg tttccactgg aatcatcctt ccctgatgta gatcaggcct
     1801 tcgttgccgt caagggttat ccgctgaccc gttatgaaga ttttcgttgc tcccttgacc
     1861 gcggtgaccg ccgggatgcc gtactcccgg gacaccaccg ccccgtgcga gagtatgccg
     1921 ccagtctccg tgatcaggcc ggcgatcttc gagaagaccg ccgtccagcc ggggtcggtg
     1981 ttggaggtga ccagtatctc cccctcccgg acctccgaca gttgctctat ggaatcgacg
     2041 acgcgcaccg gcccggtggc cacgcccggg ctcgccgacg tcccggtgag atgcgcggag
     2101 ttctccacca tcttcacggt gtcgtcgaac tccaccgcgc ccttgaggaa cttgggagga
     2161 agctcgcccc gccagtccat gaactccttg cggcgttcgg ggatcttgct cagagcctcc
     2221 ttcccttcgc ccttcgctag ggcgaatatc tcctccttgg agaggaagaa gatgtcctcc
     2281 tgctgggcga tcatgccctt ttccaggaaa cggcgggcga actccatgta cacccggcgc
     2341 tgtcgataca gtatatggtc caggtagtag cgctggttct cccggaacat cagataggtc
     2401 tgggcgaagc ccttgatgat cctgaacatg cgggccttga gccatccccg ctcgatctgg
     2461 cgtatcttgg ccaggatctc cttctccacc tcttcgcgtt cccggacctt ccgcctctcc
     2521 agctcctcca ggtccaccgg gggcgatgag gcgagcgagc gcacgatgtc cgccaccagg
     2581 cgagggtcct cgccccagcg ggggaagtac acctcgcggg tgtgggagcg gtgtccgtac
     2641 tgcttcagga acgaatcgaa ctccttggcg tagtccgaca tcttctcatc ggagcgcatc
     2701 tggaccagaa cgtcggcgga gctcaggccc agcaccttgc tatggacgta ggggtccgca
     2761 cgggcggcgt tggtcaggcg gttcagggcg atgttggtct cgatggtctt gttgcccttc
     2821 agcccgctga tgaccctgga gtagagcacg cccttgtcgt cccctatcca gtcctgcagc
     2881 cagcgcttca tgatcatgtt catgccgatg gagtgcccga ccatcccgta gcggatgagc
     2941 cggtgatgct tcaccagctg gtcctccatc tcccagatga cgtcctccag cttgtcgtcc
     3001 ggtatggccg tcagatcgcg gacgtcgaac tcctccgccc acttcatgta ccgccttgcc
     3061 caacgctggt aggccttgtc ggtacgcagg atgttcccgt cccgatcgag aacggccgtc
     3121 ctcagcatgg ccagcaccct ctttcccgtc cggaagtcgg cgttggcgat gcgctgctgg
     3181 tccctctccg ggaagtagtt cagcagctcc ttggtgcggg agaacttggg gttgtacatc
     3241 agcatgcctt ccagcacctc ggcgttgaag tacacgtggc ccttgtggat gctaagcagc
     3301 ggcttgttgg taagctcgcg gtaccccatg atggcgctgc cctcccagtt gacgtacttg
     3361 gtcagccatg gtcccagaat cgaaaagaac agcggcgacg tgacgtcagc ccagtactcg
     3421 tccccgtatc cgcgcgtcca gagcgtgagg tccccgccga tggtggtgat cggccgggac
     3481 tgcaggaggt agatctcgtc gccctccgcc gcccactcga tgtcctgagg ggttcccatg
     3541 tgcttgtgca gctgaatgcc tagcttcgca accagctcca ccttcccctt ggtcagcgac
     3601 ggccggttgc gttccgattc gggcaggtcc actgccttct ccccctccgg ggaaaggaat
     3661 atcgcccggg tcttgctgtt gatcttggac tccttgacct ccccgttgct ggagtcacag
     3721 acgaagcggt ccggcgtcac cagcccggag gctatggact cgccaaggcc ccagctggat
     3781 tcgatcatga tcttctcatc gccggtgatg gggtcggagg tgaacatgat cccggaggaa
     3841 tcggcgttca ccatgcgctg aacgaccact gccatgcccg cgtcaagatg tcctacgccc
     3901 ttgtcgtggc ggtactctat cgccctatcg ttccagtagg aggcccagca ttttttaacg
     3961 ctctccgcca gcctctcacg ggtgacgttc aggtaggtgt cctgctgacc ggcgaaggaa
     4021 gcttgctcaa gatcctcaga tatcgccgag gagcgcaccg cccacagccc ggagggtccg
     4081 aagatagcgg tctccttgag caacctctcc gcaagctcgg aatccagatc cccggccatc
     4141 atccaaccac ggatgctctc ggcgcagcgg accaccttca ccgcgtcctt gaggtccagg
     4201 tcctggagcg cttccgagat gcgcccccgc agaccgttcc ggtccaggaa ctgctcgtag
     4261 gccgaggtgc tgaccaccca tccctccggc acagggaacc ctgcggccat caggtccatc
     4321 aggttgcggg ccttcccgcc tatctcctcg atctctccct ttgccgccaa cgagatgacc
     4381 tgctctccca aactatccct ctgccacgtg gggcgtgaat ggaacggctt gttccgtata
     4441 aaccgttcct atggtctttc gctggcgcaa ttatgaataa ccccccgcca atatccaggg
     4501 ggatgaggga aacattggaa tggctggccg cctcggtggc cggcagcatc gaccaggagt
     4561 gcgccttcag cgagagggct gccgaggtgg gcatgggtgc cgacggtacg cctacctgcc
     4621 gcatcgacca ggccgccgag gacctgctcc tgaatttgat ggacgagagg aacgttccct
     4681 tgaacgtcct gagcgaggag gccggattca tcgaccgggg gttcgagagg accttggtca
     4741 tggacccggt ggacggaacc tacaacgcct taatgggaat tccgttctac agcggctccc
     4801 tggccgtatg caccaggagc atgaacgacg ccacccacgg catcgtccgg aacctggtga
     4861 ccggggacca gttctacgct gaaaaaggaa tgggggcgac ctggaacggc aagcccattc
     4921 acgtccgcaa gtgcgtcccg gacagctcgg tcctcttcgt ctatctgggg aagttctcgg
     4981 ccgctgccgc caacggtgtg ctgcgcaagg cccggcgcac ccgttccatg gggtgctcgt
     5041 cattggaaat gtgcctggtg gcggctggac tggctgacgg attctacctg cactccgagg
     5101 tgtaccagcg ggcgctgagg gtggtggaca tcgccgccag cacccttatc ttgcgggagg
     5161 cgggcgggga gctttacgat cttgacggaa acgtcctaga catgggcctg gacctggagg
     5221 tccgggccaa ctgcctggcc gcgggggacg tggccttgct gaggtggctg ctatgaggtt
     5281 cgggatgagc gtcaacatga acatacccga cgccccgcgc atggccaaga ggaccttgga
     5341 cctgctcaag gggcacgagg tgctgctgga gatggagatg gccgaacggt tcaagaccaa
     5401 gggcctgcgc ctggaggaca tggacgtgga catgatggtg accgtcgggg gcgacggcac
     5461 gatcctcagg gcgttgcagc acaacaaggc tccgatactg gggatcaacg ccggtgacct
     5521 gggtttcctg accgtcgcct cggaagagga gctggaggag gccatcgata acgtgctccg
     5581 cggcaattac gaactggagg aacgaataaa gctgcagacc accgtgggcg ggaagcgcat
     5641 gctggacgcc atgaacgagg cggtgctgca caccgcccac gtggccaaga tccgccactt
     5701 ccaggtgttc gtggacgggg agatggccat gaacgtgagg gcggacggta tcgtcgtagc
     5761 cactcccacc ggttcgacgt gctacgccat gagcctgggc gccccgctga tcgatccgcg
     5821 ggtggaggct ctggtcatag ttcccatggc accgttcaag ttctccgccc gtccggtggt
     5881 ggtcccggcc agcagccgca tcaccgtgca ggtggtacgc cccaaggagt gcgttgtcgt
     5941 cgtagacggc cagcaggaga tgctcatggc cgggaacgag acggtggagt tcaaggccgc
     6001 tccggaccgg gcgcgcttcg tcagcttcgg aaaaggtttt tacgccagga ccagggagaa
     6061 gctgatgggg gccctatgct gaaggtccgt ggcatcgatc gcggcctctt ggaaatgatc
     6121 aacgaggccg ctcgcgattc gctgccgaac gagttcgtgg ccatgctccg ggccgaggaa
     6181 ggggtcatcg aggagctatt gctcctcccg ggcacgctgc agggtgagga ctccgccacc
     6241 ttgatgatgc acatgatgcc catagactac tcgatggtcg gcacggtgca ctcccatccc
     6301 ggctacagca accggccttc ccgtgaggac ctggagctgt tccgccgcta cggatatgtc
     6361 catataatca cgtgcctgcc gtacgacgag ggcagctggc gcgcttacga cggacgcgga
     6421 cggcgcatgc agctgcctat cgtcgacctt tagaacacct tgctgttcgg cccgatgttc
     6481 ccgcgggccc gggcgcccat gcccaccacg gtgccttccc agatcaccgt tcccggctcg
     6541 atcatggcgt tgatgccggt tttaacgtca tcgcccatga ccactcccag cttgcgccgg
     6601 ccgctgctga gcatctgccc cttgttcgtc acgcggacgg tccggtcgtc aaagcgcagg
     6661 ttggccacct tggtcccggc gccgaagttg cacctttccc cgattatgct gtcgccaacg
     6721 taattgtgat ggggaatatg cgtcctcttc atcacgatgg agttcttgac ctccaccgag
     6781 cttccgatgc gcactccttc accaaggcag gtggacggcc ggatgtagca gttcggcccg
     6841 atgtcgcagc ccttggagat gtacgccggc ccttcgatgt agcttccgct cctgaccagg
     6901 gcgccctcct cgacgacgac atcgcccttg agcaccgctc cttcttccac cgtccctcgg
     6961 atatcgcgct tcaggcggcc catgaggaac tcgttggcac gcagcagctc ccaggggtag
     7021 ccgacgtcca tccactcccc ctttatcttt cggacggcca cgtccattcc agcggccatc
     7081 atgttcaggg tgtcggtgaa ctcgtactcc ccgcggggcg aacgcccggt cctccttata
     7141 tgatcgaaaa cttcggtggt caggccgaag aaaccgccgt tgatgagctt cgaaggggga
     7201 tcggacggct tctcgattat cctgaccagc ttgccgttgt cgtgctgcac gaccccgaac
     7261 cgctgcggct ccgggacctc gacggcaccc atgaacggcc ggcggtcctt ctggaacgac
     7321 gagaccatct cggccaccgc ctccggggcc atgaccacgt ccccgttcac gcagacgaag
     7381 tcgccgtcca tgacaccttc cgccaccccg atggcgttgg cggtgcccag gcgctccttc
     7441 tgctccaggt agcttagctc cacgcccatc tgtctcccgt cgccgaagaa ctccttgacc
     7501 cggttggcct tccagccaac caggatcacc tgctccttga tgcccgcgtc gccaagcgcc
     7561 tgcaccaggt gggccaggta cggccttccg gccacggtaa ggagcggctt gggagtgttg
     7621 gtggtgagcg gtctgaggcg ggtgccttcc ccggcggcca ggatgagcgc tttcatttcg
     7681 atccttcgaa ttgaaatcgg ctgtcagcta ttaaatgcct gctcagccca aggccctgcg
     7741 gacctttacc ctggccagtt cggtgatctc ctccaggtcc ctctggttgc gggcctcggc
     7801 cgtaaggcgc accttgggct cggttcccga gaggcggacc aggatccagc cgtgccccag
     7861 gtcgacgcgg aaaccgtcca cggtgctcaa gccgccctcg atcgaggaca tctcctcggc
     7921 cagcctctcc ttgaccttct tacggtccga gggatcgaag gagaaggagt cccgcaccga
     7981 gggataggta ggcagggaac ccacaacatc cttcagcggc cggccgtcca gccgcttcag
     8041 cagatacgcg ccggccagca taccgtccgg gcaatagttc accgagggaa agatgaacgt
     8101 accggacggc tcgccgccga acggaagccc ttttttcttc aaggcttcgg agacgaacat
     8161 gtcccccacc ctcgttcgta cgatgggtct tccgactatg tcgtccagga ccatggaggc
     8221 gtccaccggg gcggccatgt ccttgacatg caagagcgat gcgaacagcg ccagaaggcg
     8281 atcgccgctc acatagcggc cgtcctcgtc caccgccacc atgcggtccc cgtcaccgtc
     8341 atgggcgatg cccgctatgc ctttggatct gcacagcgac atgaggtctc tgaggttcgc
     8401 ctcggacggt tccgacggtc gcccggggaa gcgtccgtcc gggttggcgt tcaatgttac
     8461 gatatcgcag cccaggtccc ggaaaagacg ggggctcacc ggaccggtgg ccccgcaccc
     8521 gcaatcgagg acgatggaac gttcgaccgg tcccacctcc tccatgatgg tcaggacgtg
     8581 ctcgtctatg gctccttccc atggacgttc cgagaacatc tcgtcccagg cggccttgtt
     8641 gccaccttca gctatcagcc tctccacctc ctcggtctgc tccccgtcga aggcgctgcc
     8701 gtcctggttc cacatcttga ccccgttgta ctccggggga ttgtgggagg cggtgaccat
     8761 gaggccgcag tcaaagtggg atgccgcgca agccagcgtc ggcgtgggca ccatgcccgc
     8821 tcggtacggc tccgcgccgg cctcgatgag cccggcgatc agggcgttca ccaacaggtc
     8881 tccgctggtc ctagggtcct ttcctaccac caccgctccg gaaatgctgc ccaccgccct
     8941 gccgatgcgc aggccaagct cggcgtctat gtccttccct atcagaccgc gtatgccgga
     9001 ggaaccgaag aggcccatgt tatccgcagg taatccctgc caaggcattt aatccctgcc
     9061 cttccagaca cggccagtcg ttcggccagc atggtttcgg catagcgccc ggggggataa
     9121 aaatctgggt gcggaggagg attaacagcc tatactattt aagaggaata agcgctgggc
     9181 aacgtccttt atgcgataaa tattatatat agaatatttg cattacttac tggataacag
     9241 gccagattgg ccgattatcg cggaggtcgt tccatggtga tggagaaaat caacttagac
     9301 aaggccaagg acatcgcgaa gaagaagggt ctcaagccgg ggcgcgtaaa gggcaccaac
     9361 ggagttcagt tcacaaaggg caacaacgcg aggctggaga tcgtatcctg ggaggagttc
     9421 gagaagaccc tcgccaagag aagtctcgcg gtgttcgaga gcggcggctg gatgaagata
     9481 atgaagaaga ccaagtgagg tctccttcac gacccagtca aaccctttaa cttcccttta
     9541 ctttttttca gccttcgatg ttgttcagca ccaccgtgag gtcctttccg taggccttgt
     9601 tgaaggcctt gcggtcctcc tccatacgcc acatctccag ctgggggtcc ccgctggcgg
     9661 tgacgatgag cttgacgttg cgtttggaaa ccttgctgaa ccgcacgttc tgtaccaggt
     9721 tggaatggga acggtccagg ctctcggcca ttcgcagcag cgtcgacagg cggatcagca
     9781 cctgctggtc cttctcgtcc cgctcgcgca ggtcggccgc cctcaacttc ggcgtacgct
     9841 tgcggtgata cttggcgatg ttggcgatga gcagcacctc gcggttggag aagcccagca
     9901 gctcggcgtg gcagattatg taatgggaat gcagatgatg atcgttgaag gatatgaaat
     9961 ctccaacgtc atgcaggaag gccgcgtggt gcagcatctc ccgctccttc ttgcccaggg
    10021 tgtgcagccc cttcttcgta gcgctgtcga aaagttccaa agcaatggac atcacccgcc
    10081 gggcatgctc ctcgtcgatg gagcaagctc ttccaagctg tatcacgctg cgttcgcgta
    10141 cggacagctc gcggaatcct ggaaactcct ccagcccgcc gagatagtcc tgcagcatcc
    10201 cgtcccgcat gctgcgttgg ctcacggcga tctcgctcag cttcagctcg tccatgaccg
    10261 tttccaggac catcgccccg gccacgatta tgtccgccct ctccgggttc atccccggca
    10321 ccttgcgcct ggcggctagg tccaatgatg ccagttgagg tatcagtttt ctaagttgcg
    10381 agtacctgat caccccgggg cgcgaactgc tgtcctggcg catcagtatc tcaccaaggt
    10441 tcacgatggt cccggagctg ccgaaggcta gggacacctt tctctgcatg atctccttct
    10501 tagcccggac cagtgagctc ttcacgtact tgcgcatctt gaccagcgca tcgtcaggga
    10561 tcggcgcctc gggcttcttc acgaacatgg tggtgaggcg gatggctccc accttcaagc
    10621 tctctagata agaatactcg ttctgatcgc ccagggccag ctcggtgctg cccccgccga
    10681 tgtccaggaa cagggcgacc ttgcggccga tatgatgtcc gctcgacacg cccagataga
    10741 tcagccgggc ctcctccatg cccgagatga tctgcagctc caggccggtg gcctccttca
    10801 ccctgtcgac cagctcggag cggttggacg cttcccgagt ggccgaggtg gccatggcca
    10861 cgaactccgt tgcgccgtac gtcctggaga ggtcgcagaa gttcttcatc acctgaacgg
    10921 ccctctccat ggcgctctcc agaagaagtc cgtcggagaa ctcctgctca ccaagcctca
    10981 ccatctcctt ctgctcgctg atgaccgtgt acgagcggtt gggattgatt cgcacgacga
    11041 gcagccggac ggagttggta ccgacgtcca ggaacgctac caccctccct ttctcaggct
    11101 ctaccacgga cggtcacctc ccggccgaag gcccgggcga actgcccagc tttacgagag
    11161 cccccatcga gctccgttga aaggtcccct ggtccggaga tcacgatctt gaccgccttt
    11221 ctgcccgcgg tcacctctat tcctcccacc agggaggcgt ggctgcggtc caggccgtca
    11281 gccagggcca atatggccga tatcttggtc accctcttcc gctccgattg ggtcaatccc
    11341 ttgaacaccc tgtcgtcacg gcgcggcgag cgcaggccgt ggtaacgggc gatgcaggcc
    11401 agcatccgct tctccacttc gtccagagga aggtcggcct tcatcacgat gtccagggcc
    11461 cttctctgat gcccctccac cccctcgctt atgccaacgt cgtgcaccat ggccgccaac
    11521 tccaggagat cgcggtcctt ggggtcgaga cgatgcagtc ctcgggtgct gtcaaagatc
    11581 agtgctgcaa gcgttctcac ctgctcggcg tgctcacggt cgatctggaa ccgttccgcc
    11641 caggccgcgg cggtcttgac cttgtccgcc gtccgtccgt tctcaacgtc cttgggcagg
    11701 tccttgaaac cctgggtccg aagctcttcg gcgactcctc gggcgtcgta ggggaccctg
    11761 atcagctcgg cgttcacgga cggaaggtcc agcagcgcgt aggaagcgtc agctccatcg
    11821 cgggggcgtc ccgcgctccc cggatttacg aacaaagttc catcgcattc ccggaccatc
    11881 gggacgtgcg aatggccggt gacgatcacg tcagcccggc tctccccggc cagatggcgc
    11941 aacctggtct cgggagtgga cggggtgagc ttctccgcct cctgtcccgg ggaggcgtgg
    12001 gtgaccagca cggtacggcc gcagatgtcc aggcgcaggt cgtccggcag ggagcccagc
    12061 cattccagct cgctctcccc gagcagctcg gtcgccatct cccactgccg gtccttgacc
    12121 ttcttccccg agacgatctt cagcgctgtc ctgtcgatgt tgccgacgac gttcagcaca
    12181 tccttgcctc tcagcatctg gatcgtttcc accggatgag ggagaccgac cgcgtccccg
    12241 gcgttcagga aggccttcgc tccgttcgtc cgggcgtgct ccatcaccgc tcgaagggcc
    12301 gagacgttcc cgtgcacgtc ggagatcagc gccaccttga ccgggcaggc ctccaccaac
    12361 ggacggcctt tgagcttgtc cagcagccgg aaaaagaagc gctcctgcag catggcgaac
    12421 cattgctcga cgagcttccc atgccgttcc ttccttctgg attcgaaagt gatctggagg
    12481 cggtcgatgg ccttgagcgc gcttggcgcc tcctcccgca gtccgggcaa cctttgcagc
    12541 cagacgtcgc agtcgtgcag ttcgccaacc gtatcctgca gtttcttgag ggtcttcaga
    12601 tcatcatcaa gaccatccgg gtaagcgtcg cggaacgcct cgagcgcata gcgcaggtgc
    12661 ttgccggcga tgcgcagggc gtgatgtccc cgccaatcct cgtagaccgg gacggaatgg
    12721 gagtgctcca tcagctcctc tacggccacc gcggcgtggg cgaaagcgta cggatggagg
    12781 atggacgggt cgcctttcca ttccaggggc atggcgagtt ccgatctcat ctccgtgaaa
    12841 ggaccctcgc cgacgacggt gtccatcagc gccaccacgt caggctgcag ggacgtccgc
    12901 cggcacctga gcgtttcgat caccagggcg agtccgaccg cctcttcccc ttcccagccc
    12961 ttgccgatgg cgccgagcag gtccatctgg acatccaggt cccttgcctc gccgagcgag
    13021 gtggtgacct ccttcacggc tctcctccac ctctttcctt tcttgcctct gaagcattct
    13081 ccgaagatgc gcagcccgga ccgcagacgc cgggaggcca cgcgcattcg gtgcacgtat
    13141 tcgatgtcgt ccccgttccg cactccctcg acctcggcca gaagcgcctc cagccgccgc
    13201 ccggtcacca tcctcccata agcgcacagg tcctccggca acttcactcc tccctgtgcc
    13261 aggaaccgcg gttcttgatc agccagtcct gggagtgcac gatttcctcg cccttgatcg
    13321 gcttcctttt gacgtaggtg ccgtcaggca gcatgtcgcg ggacttcacg ttgtccttca
    13381 gatggatcgg cagtatctcg tccaccagcc ggcggcggta cttttcgtcc agcacgggga
    13441 aaagcacctc caccctccgc ttgaggttgc ggggcatcat gtccgagctg cccaggaaga
    13501 cctcctcctc ccccccgttg cggaagtagt agatccgagc gtgctccagg aagcgaccga
    13561 cgatgctgtt caccttgatg ttctcactaa gcccctttac gcctgggcgc agggcgcaca
    13621 gcccgcgcac gttcagatcg atgcggacgc cgtcctggga cgcccggtaa agcgcctgga
    13681 tgacgtccgg gtccaggaga ccgttcagtt tgaaggccag atatccatcc ccgtgctccc
    13741 tgtgcctggc cgcctcgcga tcgatgcggg agatcatctc cttcttcagc gtaaccgggg
    13801 ccaccatcag cttgcggtag gagtccttgt gcgaatatcc cgttaggtag ttgaaaaggt
    13861 cggccacgtc cgccccgatg tccgggtcgg cggtgaggta tccaatatcg ccgtagatgc
    13921 gggacgtctg ggcgttgtag ttcccggagc tcatatggct gtagcggatt atactgtccc
    13981 ctgcctttcg tacgaccaga agcagcttgg cgtgcacctt caggtccatg aggccgtata
    14041 cgacgtgcac gccggcgttc tccaacgccc tggcccagac gatgttgttc tcctcgtcga
    14101 agcgcgcttt cagctccacg acggcggcca ccgccttgcc gttctccctg gcctccatca
    14161 gcgcatcgat gatcggggag tgtttgtcta tacgatacaa agttatcttt atcgccagca
    14221 cctgggggtc gttggccgcc tgcttgagga aggtgaccat aggcacgaag gagtcgtaag
    14281 gatgatagaa cagccggtcg cgatgctcca ccgcggccat cagcgacttc tcaggcacca
    14341 ggtccgctgg cacataagga aggaacggcg ggtccttgag gtccggtcgg ttcagggaca
    14401 acaggtccca gaacccgacc aaggagagcg gagcggtgga gcggaacacc atcagcggat
    14461 ggagtcccag tttcgtggtg aagaggtcga cgagcttgtc aggcatgtcc ttgtccacct
    14521 ccaggcgtat cggcgaaccg actcgcctgg tctccacgct ttcttctatc gccgtcagca
    14581 ggtcctccgc ctcatcggtg gttatctcaa tgtcggcatc gcgggtgatg cggaacacgt
    14641 gcacgtcccg gatcttcatg cccgggaaca ttagatcgag gttatcggcc accaggtcct
    14701 ccagcagaac gaagtcctgt atccttcccg gcgcgcttcc ggggataggc acgaagcggg
    14761 ggaagaggtc cagggggatc ttcacccggg cgtagcggtc ccctctctgg gggtgcctca
    14821 cgctcaccgc caggttgatg ctcaggttgg atatgaaagg gaacggttga ttgaagtcca
    14881 aggccagtgg ggtgagggct ggaaatatca tccgctcgaa gtaatcgcgt aatccctgcc
    14941 gcttgtccac atcgaggtcc ttcacgctat ggatgctgat ccccgccgtc ctcagcttgg
    15001 gttggaggtc tccgtgccac agcttgccgt gcgcttccag cagcggtaaa agttcctcgt
    15061 tgatggtctc cagctgctcc agcggcgtca gtccgtccgg cggcgcctcc agggcaccct
    15121 tcttcagttg tctcttcagc ccggacaccc ggaccatgaa gaactcgtcc aggttgctgc
    15181 cgcagatggc caggaacttg accctctcca gaaggggatg ggtgttgtcc tgcgcctcct
    15241 cgagtattcg cttgtggaac cgcacccagc tgatctcccg gttgatgaac ggcgagtccc
    15301 cggactgctt cttggacttg ctgttgtgag cactggtctt gcggtctgag ttgctcttgc
    15361 gggcgggcat gggcctcctt atcacattct acctccagta tatatgaggt taccgtccag
    15421 tccatccatt cgtgaatatc acagcaaata ctggtacggt ccattttttt atagtcagga
    15481 agcggtcgct tccggcatgg ccgagatgat ccgtccgggt gacagggacg aggaccgcca
    15541 cgaccggacc aggctcatcc cctgggtgga catggagagg gtgagctccg ccaacgtgct
    15601 cgtcgtcggt gcgggagcgc tggggaacga ggcggtgaag gacctcgcgc tcttcggctt
    15661 ccgaaacgtg cacattcttg acatggattc tgtggtccgg tcaaacctga gccgctgcgt
    15721 gctgttccgg gaaggcgatc aatcatctgg aaaaggcaaa gcatcattgg tcgccgagag
    15781 ggccagggag ctcgatccgg aaattcatat caaggccacc gagggaaagg tgcagtccct
    15841 gggtccggag gagatggaga gatacgacat catcctgggg tgcctggaca atgtggccgc
    15901 ccgtctgcac ttgaacgcca actcctatca cgcccgggtg ccgtacgtgg atggcggcac
    15961 ggccggattc cggggaaggg tgcaggcggt ggtgcctccg ttgactccgt gtctccagtg
    16021 cggcatgaac cgtagccact tcaaggtcat ggagcgtcgc ttcagctgta ccggccagga
    16081 cactgtctac tatcagccga agatggcggc ggagatcacc accaccagcg tcatagccgc
    16141 cgtccaggtt cgtgaggcgg tgaaggtact ttccggacga acggcgatag cgcatgtgat
    16201 gcattacgac gggctagcag gaacgagcga ggtattcgca atggacatcg acccaggctg
    16261 tccaaatcat ccctcatcca aattatcata atgctgactc taatggaaag gattatacca
    16321 cattcccagg gattgaccgg ggcgatacaa tggtggtaag ggtaagggtc aggaacgcag
    16381 agaccggcgc cacggtcgat atggagctgg agatggagaa caccgtggag gagatcatcg
    16441 agggcgtctc ggcctattgg gaaaaggacc cgggcgccta cgtgatccgc aagggccgcc
    16501 gcttgctgcg cggtcaacaa aaggtccagg agctggatgt ccaggccaac gaggagctgg
    16561 agctgatccc cgaccccgag ggcgggaaca gatgaccctg cccctggaga tactttacat
    16621 aagattgagg aacgagctgg aggcctgccg tcacaacctc cccaaggact tcgattacag
    16681 cgaagagcat ctgacgacgt tcccgctgaa ggtggaggtg gcgatggaag gcatgcctgg
    16741 cccggtcatg gagaacggaa agttggggta ccgttacagc catcggctgg agcttataat
    16801 cggccgagaa tatccgttcg agaaaccgct ggtgatctgg aggacgccga tattccatcc
    16861 gaacatcatg atgcccgagg acggcggtca cgtctgcatc aagctgctct cggagtggtc
    16921 cttcaattcc acgttatcca atttcctaaa gggtctggag tcgcttctga tctcaccgaa
    16981 cggcaacagc ccgttcggca ctgacacctg cacggccgcc gcccagtact tcaattcctc
    17041 tccccgtcgt gcacctccga tcatcgtcgc ccccgctccc aaggtggtgc gccggtgaag
    17101 agagctccgg tcatcctcgg cggaaaggac ctggaggtgg aggagatgct accaccggcc
    17161 gaagagagaa cgctacccca caagtggctg cccaaggagg ccacgtccct atacgcggac
    17221 agcaaggggg cggagatgta cctgttcaag accgccgagg agaaggtgcg caaccacgcc
    17281 ctctcccagg tcaagccggg gctggaggtc atgggcttcc tgctcggaga ggtgttcacg
    17341 cacgaagggg tggagtatac ggtggtccgt gatgtggcca ccactgatct ggaggcgaca
    17401 tcggtcagcg taaggttcga cccggaaggc ttcgaatcct tgttcgactc gctggagtgc
    17461 gcccggttcc gttacgtatt ggtgggttgg tatcactccc atcccggcca cggctgcttc
    17521 ctttcctcta cggacatttc cacacagaaa gggatgttcg acagggcata ccacaccgcc
    17581 ctggtggtcg accccatccg caaggagatg gacgccttct gcctttccaa tggggaagtt
    17641 cgccgcagaa agttcctggt gtactgggat gagttccaaa acccctatta cggggaaagc
    17701 gtgcgacccc ggaagattag aatgtgatca gacccagatg gcatgtcggc ggcgcaggga
    17761 cgcctcgtcc tggttcagct tggtcatcag aagcggcacc atggagtcca acatgaccat
    17821 gcttgccagc tcgaatatcg tgcctagagg agcgttcttc ttcttccgtt cgtccctcgg
    17881 ttgtacaagc tccataacga tgttgctggc tatgcccaat ttcgagtgag cgctgccggt
    17941 gatgctgatg accaccgctc ccaaacgacg cactatgttg gcggtctgca ccgcggacat
    18001 ggtctctccg gtattggaga tgatgaccac aacatgtccc ttttccacaa taggcgttgt
    18061 cgtatctcct acgaaatgaa cgttcagacc gatctggacc agacgggcgg cgaaagcttc
    18121 accgaccagt ccggagcgtc cgaccccgta aatgaatatc ttgggggcgg cggcgagggt
    18181 ggcgacgata tcatctatca gcgtctcgtc gaccttttcg atggtccgcc tgacctcttc
    18241 aagaatgtag gcggtggtct ctttcaatcg tcatcctcgt ccttggcgcc cttgcccttc
    18301 ttgaccttgc tgtccttgga caccctcttg gtcattaccc tctcgtaaat gaccttcatg
    18361 tacatggcgt cgtgctccag cagcggagag ctggatatga tggtggcgtt cagattggcg
    18421 tcggccagga actcggccat cggctcgaag cgaagatcgc ccttctttat cggggtgacc
    18481 ctcctctcgt tgccaccctc gtgctccacc cctgagaagt gagtgtagtg caggcccccg
    18541 acgtagctgc tgaccttgtc gaagacctca gcgaaatcct ccggctcccg cagcatcccg
    18601 ttgctgcggg cgtgcagatg agcaaaattg accacgggcg acaggcgatc gaacttgtcg
    18661 cacagctcaa tgatctcgtc caaacccccg aacacctcct tgcgcccgga ggtctccaat
    18721 cccaatctgg gcgtgagctt gttcttctcc caccaggtga ctatctcctc caaacggtcg
    18781 gagatgttct ccgtggcctc acggcggctg atgtttccgt aaagccccat gtgggtgacg
    18841 accatgtttc cgcccatggc ctgggtcatt aacccggccc agcggatgga gtccatgctc
    18901 ttcttggtga ggtcaccctc gccggccaga tctatataat agggggtgtg catggacagc
    18961 tcgacatcga gctcgcttcc catgaccccg agcttctgca gctcgtcgta gttgtgggcg
    19021 agcccggacg agaggcttat caaggtgtcg tcctccttga tcttctcgtc gagattggtg
    19081 atctgaacgt ccttcttccc cttcctgcgg tggatctcca ccaccaggtc gccgtcgagc
    19141 tggcgaggtg tcagaccgac ctcctcgtcg tcaggggagc gcggcatcac gttcaccctg
    19201 accatctgca cctccatggc gttcagaccg aggccgtgaa cgtcctcgat gccgtccttc
    19261 aaagtgcgac ccttacaaga aagtggaata ccagctggac caaatcgaat catctaaaac
    19321 cccgagcaaa ctaaatgata tgtaaaacga catatataag ggctatcaaa aattaattta
    19381 aaggcgttaa tattatagtg cacatcgttc aatgtctccc ttgacgacga tcgggttgcc
    19441 ggcatcatat gggtgctatc aggaccggca tgctcctaag ccagtggtcc ggatcgggcc
    19501 tctcctcagg cctcgattgg atggcaaagg tatttaatac ccctccatat tagaggggct
    19561 taccaatgtc gggagagtca gaacatggca catgcaaaga ctgaccccaa tctcttgacc
    19621 ctaatatccg ccctgaaggc ggagtcgagg tccagcggtg cggggatctg gcgagacatt
    19681 gctctaagat tggaaaaggc caaggccaat tgggcagagg tcaatctgag caagatcgag
    19741 cgatacgcct ccgagggcga cgtcatagtc gtaccgggaa aggtgttggg gtctggagcg
    19801 atcaacaaga aagtgaccgt agccgcctac gggttctccg agtccgccaa gatgaagatc
    19861 gaggctgccg ggggcaagaa cttgaccatc atggaactgg tcaaggagat gcctcaggga
    19921 accggcgtga agataatgag gtgagcatat ggttgcaatc atagacgctg agaaccacat
    19981 cgcaggaaga cttgctaccg taatagccaa gaggcttctg aagggcgagg agatagtcgt
    20041 cgtcaacgcc gagaagatca tcataaccgg cgagcgcgac tccgtactcg cggcttacaa
    20101 gcagaagaag gacctgggca acgtcaagag cggcccgttc ttcccccgcc gcgccgacct
    20161 catcatgaag aggaccgtcc gcgggatgct tccttggaag agcacctccg gcagggaggc
    20221 ctacaggaga ctgaaggtct acgtaggcgt accgaaggag ttcgtcgaca cgaagatgga
    20281 gaaggtcgac gtagcggtca agaccgggct gacccaatac gtcacgatcg gtcagatagc
    20341 tgaatacctg ggctcgaggg tgaagtgata tgtccgaagt tgtaaacacc agtggtaaga
    20401 ggaagacggc ggtggcccgc gcggtggccc gcgagggaac cggcaaggtg cgcatcaaca
    20461 gcgtgcccct ggacatcgtc acccccgaac tggcccggct caagatggcc gagcctctga
    20521 ccttggtgcc tgagaaggcc gccaagatcg acatcgacgt cagcgtggcc ggcggaggag
    20581 ttatgggtca ggcggaagcc acccgtaccg ccatcgccaa ggccatcgtg gagttcttca
    20641 acgacgagga gctgaagctg gccttcaagc actttgatag gtccctgctg atcagcgacg
    20701 ttcgccgcaa gctcccgaag aagccgctgg gtcgtggcgc caggaagaag aggcagaaat
    20761 cgtacaggtg agcagaaatg ataataccgg taagatgttt cacgtgcggc aaggtggtgg
    20821 gaagctccta ccagaccttc gtcaagaggg tgcagatggg ggaggacccc caggaagtgc
    20881 tggacgatct ggacatcaaa cggtactgct gccgccgtat gataatctcc cactcggacc
    20941 tgctcggtga gctgatcccc ctgggttaaa cctctttcac ccctttacaa ctgggtctgt
    21001 ggggtagctt ggaatccttc ctgcttgggg tgcaggtgac tccgattcaa attcggacag
    21061 acccaccact tttccttttt tctatattcc cctgatctgc aaagaagggc gctttcatct
    21121 cgatgcttct cgccctggac cggccacttc cgtcataaac aaatataacg gtgagcgcca
    21181 tggtcttgag cgatgaacca tcggatagtg gtcttacccg gcgatgggat cggtcccgag
    21241 gtggtggggt cggccaagga ggtcctggcc gccgctgggg cagagatcga atgggtggag
    21301 ctggaggctg gtcgcgcagc tctcgagcag tacggaacgc ccctcccgga ccatgtccta
    21361 aggaccatca gggaggtggg ggtggcgctg aagggaccca tcaccacgcc gatcggggag
    21421 gggttcagct cggtcaatgt ggcgctccgg aagcagctca atctgtacgc caacgttcgt
    21481 cccatcgact cccgttacgg gataagcgaa aaattcaccg gggtggacat ggtgatcttc
    21541 cgcgagaaca ccgaggacgt ctattcaggt atggagcagg acatcgctcc tggagtggcc
    21601 caatgcctga agatcatcac caaggacgct tccgatcgca tcgccaagtt cgccttcgag
    21661 tacgctcgca gcaacggtcg taaaaaggtt caggcggtgc acaaggccaa catcatgaag
    21721 aagagcgatg gtatgttcct gaaaagctgt cgggagatgg ctgagaacta tgccgagatc
    21781 gaatatgggg agatcatagt cgacaattgc gccatgcaga tggtcatccg tccgcagcag
    21841 ttcgatgtat tggtcttgac caacctatat ggtgatatcc tcagcgacct gggggcgggg
    21901 ttggtgggag gactggggct ggtgcccggg gccaactacg gggatggagt ggcggtgttc
    21961 gaggcggtgc acgggagcgc tccagacatc gcgggaaagg ggctggccaa tccgatcgcc
    22021 atcattctgt cgtccgcgag catgatgcgt tacttaggtg agagggaggt agccaatagg
    22081 attgaaagtg cggtgcgaaa ggtccttcag ggccggaagg ggctgaccag ggaccttggt
    22141 gggaaggccg ggaccgcgga gttcacccgt acccttatcg aattgatggc ctgaaccatc
    22201 gtggcgacgg gcgtgaacgc cctccagtaa cctttatcta ccatcgcacc caaccaatgc
    22261 tcgggctttt atggcgagaa gctccgagcc ggtctccggt ccatcctttt ctggcgaccg
    22321 atcccacacg aggcttcagc aagtcctggt acaacagtga catggaaaag ttgaaggagg
    22381 tccatgtcag ccgggacgag aaagaggcga tgctgtccga ggctatgggc caatggtggc
    22441 tgggggccat cgggacgatg atgaagacca tggggccgga ggccacgatg aaggcctacg
    22501 ggccgaccat gaggcagatc ggccgcgatc gggccagccg cttcataaag gaaaaggggt
    22561 acaaaggtca cgatgtcatg gccaccgcct cggtcatccg gatatgggag aagatgatgg
    22621 gcatcgaggg ccagtttctg gaagcctcta ccggccgggt ggtgttcagg aacaccaagt
    22681 gcccattgtc cggaaccgtg ccgcaagcca gaccctctct ggaatacgct atgtgaggat
    22741 atctgggcgt gatcagtccc tgagatcgtt tcatgcccga tcaggtcatg accaaagggg
    22801 accattactg cgagtgggac atcgagaaga agtaaagggg cctagagatc gataggaaga
    22861 tcggggcgcc tgccgagggc caaagcttcg ggttgccttt ttttacaagc gcattcaggt
    22921 tccagcaata ggttattagt cccgtatgga atttaggtcc atctattcga tttgcggaga
    22981 gttgatggat gcacgttatc gttgtaggcg caggcaatgt tggctatacg attgccagga
    23041 tgctttccaa gcagcactct gtattggtca tagaggacga tctcaagcgt tacgactacg
    23101 tggtcaatca tctcaacgta ggggcattga acggcaacgg cgccagccct aaggtgctca
    23161 ggagcgtcat caacgaggat tccaatctat tgctggcggt cacggagagg gacgagacca
    23221 acatcttcac ctgcatgata gccaagcagt tcaaccctaa gctggtcact gtcgctagag
    23281 ttcgcaatcc cgattatatc gagggggcga tggcctccaa gttcctgaac gtcgaccata
    23341 taatctcgcc ggaatacctc accgccgaga agctcttgcg catcgcgctt ctggagaacg
    23401 ccgtaggggt ggagagcatc ccctccctga acgtagagct ggcgatgttc aaggtcagcg
    23461 ggaggaagga gggcgtggtg atggtgcctt tgcgggagct tcccatcccg gaggaatgca
    23521 agatactcat catccatcgc ggcaagcaga taatcgttcc taccgtcaac gacgtcctca
    23581 tgaagggcga tgaggtcacc atcgtaggga aaggtcaagc ggtcgccaac ttcaacagga
    23641 tgttgggcat cctgagagag accagggacg tggtcatcat cggaggaggg atagtgggcg
    23701 agcatctcgc taccctgctc gagaaggaga agctatctat aaagctgatc gagaacgacg
    23761 aggatcgctg ccgcatcctt gccaaaaagc tcaccaggac ggtcatcatc aacgacaacg
    23821 gctccgaccc gtccgtgctg aggaacgaga acgtgagcat ggccgacgtt ctcatttgcg
    23881 ccacggagaa cgaggaggac aatctcctgg catccctcat cggtaagcac ctaggtgtgt
    23941 ccaaggtcat ctctcggtat tccaagaggg agtacgagga gatattcggc atgagcggca
    24001 tcgacgcttc ggtcggctat tatcatgtgg tggccaacga gatcatcaag gagacggtgc
    24061 acgactacga ggtgatgctc ctcctggaga agttctccga ggagttcttc gacctgaagg
    24121 tcacggcggg aagccggatc gtcggcaaga agatcgccga catcgacatg cccaagatgt
    24181 ccgccatcgc cttggtggtc aaggatggca aggcgctcat cccctccccc gaaacggtca
    24241 tcgaggaagg ggacaaggtg ttcatttacg cgttacagtc ggccatagcc aagctggagt
    24301 ggatgttcaa ggcgaacata cctatgggac cctagggggc gcagatgacc tctttctatt
    24361 gtaaggttag gagatggttc ggccagctgt cctattactt cgaccgcctg aacgtggacg
    24421 tgagcagcgt cttcgacaaa gtggcccgca aggagagcgc catcccgcac atcttcgggg
    24481 tcttgatgat ctacatgtcc atcgccctgg tcttccccta tcttgtggca tcgtactacg
    24541 gggaggaccc ccggccttgg atatttccgc tactgctgtg tctcatcagt ggcctcctgc
    24601 tcctgttgcg ttatcgttcg cccgagaaca ccaggccgac cgaggccatg ttcgtggtgg
    24661 ccaccggatg gcttgcgctc acggtcatgg gcgccatccc cttcgtgatg tatgggatgg
    24721 gcgtggtcga cgccatattc gagaccatga gcggcttcac aaccaccggt tccagcatta
    24781 tgatcgacat agaatcatgg cccaagagca tccttttctg gcgcagcttc acgcagtggc
    24841 taggcggagc tgggatcatc atgatattcg ttaccgtcct gcccatgttg ggtgtgggcg
    24901 gccgcaacct gttcaagaac gagttcccgg gcttggacgt tcaaaacttt tctgcccgca
    24961 tccaggagga ggcgcgcaag ttccactaca tatacggttc cctctccgtt atcatgctcg
    25021 tgctcctgtt gttcaccggg ataggaatct tcgattcttt ctgtgtgatg ttttcgggta
    25081 tgtcgaccgg aggtttttcc cctcattcgg ccagcatagc atactatgct tcatcggagg
    25141 tcgaatggat agtgatcttc ttcatgttca tgtcaggggt caatttctat ctacatttcc
    25201 aggccacggt tacccgaaac ctcagcacct attggaagag ctcggagttc aagatctatg
    25261 ttctgttgat agctgtgagt acggccatag tggccttcgt catgtgggac aaggccttca
    25321 atgaactcga atatgcgata cggacttcca tgttccaggt ggtgaacgtt ctgaccgcga
    25381 ccggattcgc cacagcggat tttgtcacct gggacaaagg gatcgtgttc cttctctttg
    25441 ccctgatgat catcggcggt tgcaccggtt cgaccgcggg gggcatcaag gtcgctcgtt
    25501 tcttcctttc aagggagttc atcgcctctg ccctgcataa gaccgtccat ccccgctcga
    25561 tcttcaccgt caagatcgat ggcaggccgt tgagccaaga ggccatgtcc tcagttatag
    25621 ccatggtcat gtgctatctc gccaccgcct tggtcgcggt cgtagctctc atcctattag
    25681 gaatagaccc ggccacctcc atgagcgcgg cggtggccac attatcgaac gcaggtcccg
    25741 gtataggtat aatagggcct tatggttcgt tcgggatgtt gcccgacgcg gccaagctcg
    25801 tcctgacctt caccatgtgg gccggccgtc tggaattcat atcggtgctg gtgcttttca
    25861 caccggtctt ctggcgcgag ctcatgcggt accgggagaa gtacgtctga gctcgtctca
    25921 tcatgtccgg gaagaggcta tgctggcgta atcagtggct atcgccgcca gctcacgcac
    25981 cttctcattg gccgattcca tgatggtaag cagctccagc aatgtggaat cggacggtat
    26041 cttggcgtcc ttcatcctct ccagatgttc gcggtagatg agattgatcc gggcgttcat
    26101 ggccgtggtg ccgttcttta tggtcgcctt ggtctcctcg ttcactttca gtacctcctc
    26161 gccaagcagc tccagattgt ccttcaggat cccgtatacg ctggccagct gctccagttg
    26221 ttcctttgga acgtcacgtc ccttctcccg gtagctggtg gccacgtccc caatgtcctc
    26281 cgcttggtcc cccagcctct ccagcaggtt cgacatcctc accagcaacg tcgtccgttg
    26341 tccatcttct tccttcaggg accgacgtga catcacgagg atggcgtcct cgatctggtc
    26401 gtccaagtag tcgttcaagg attccagctt ggacaccttc tgaacggcct tggtcccccc
    26461 gtcggagagg gacgagaagg acgtgtccag cagtttcttg gtgacctcca ggccgtgccc
    26521 cagttcctgt tctatcaaac ggaacgcttg atcattgtcc tccggcagct ccttggtcag
    26581 gaacttcgga cggaatagca cttccttctc ttctcccggg acgaccctca ccaccacctt
    26641 ctggaactgc ttgatgatca ccaggaatat gaaggccgtg accacgttaa agatgagatg
    26701 agcgttggcc acctgctggc ccacgtccgg ggtaaggtcg acgacgaccg tggccagcag
    26761 tcccgccagg gggatgaaga tcagcacccc gccaacattg aacagaaagt gcgccgtcgc
    26821 cgcccggcgg gcccagaggt ccatcttggc cgaggcgaac agcgtggtcg tggtgcttcc
    26881 gatgttcgct cccagcagaa cggggatggc ttgttccagg gtcaacagac cgctggacgc
    26941 cagcaccacc atcaggccag aggtcaccga gctggactgc acggcggtgg tgaacagcac
    27001 gcctaccagc aaggcgatca ggaaattgtc cagattggat atcagcgaga tgatctgggg
    27061 gtcctccctt atggggtcga gcgagccgga tatcagctgc aggccgaaga acaccagacc
    27121 aaagtagaac aacggttttc cgatgaactt gtaacggccg ccgataaggc cccagacgaa
    27181 accgaccagt atgaagagcg ggccgaagga ggtcagcttg aaggccacca gctgagcggt
    27241 gacggtggtt ccgatattgg ccccgatgat cactcccagg ctggaagcga aggatatcgt
    27301 gccggcgttg accaggctga cggcgatgac ggtggtggcg gcgctggatt gcacggtggc
    27361 tgtcaacaac gcgccgaaag cagcccccct ccaacggtcc ttggtcagcc ttcccagggt
    27421 ctcgcggaag cgctcaccaa ccgaattgat gatctccttg ctgaagttct ctatcccgta
    27481 aaggaaaagg atcaacccag gaacaatggc gaacagcaga tcccaggaaa tggcggccat
    27541 ccacaattca tatcttcacc gggtagatta catttccgat gttcttcgtg acgttgggag
    27601 agggcagagc aaaacgctta aaaggtcagc ttcatggaac gaccgccatg tccatcaagc
    27661 ggaagatcat caagatcgac gagggcaagt gcaccggttg cggtgaatgc gtcctgtcct
    27721 gcgcggaggg tgcaatagtg atagagaact gcaaggccaa ggtcatcaag gacatgttct
    27781 gcgatggatt gggggcctgt ctcgggcatt gtccagaggg ggcgctctcg atagaggaga
    27841 gggaggccga cccgttcgat gagggagcag cgaaagagca tgtgggatcg agcaagaacc
    27901 agccgctcca ggcatgcagc tcctcccggc cgatgatgat catgcctgat gcggcaccag
    27961 ctgttaccgg ggacaaccct tctcagctga ggaactggcc gatacagttg cacctggctc
    28021 cggaggttac cccggcgtac aagaacgcct cgctgctcat cgccgccgac tgtacaggtt
    28081 tctccctagg caatgtacaa agggacttca tcgccggaag ggtggctatc atcggatgcc
    28141 cgaagctgga cgacgttcag gcgtacatcg agaagttgac ccggatcttc aagaacaacg
    28201 atatcaagga catcaccctg atccgcatgg aggtgccctg ctgcggcggc cttcagcgaa
    28261 tggttcacga ggcgctgagg tcgagcggga agaggctgcc gctccaggag ttcatcgtgg
    28321 agcgctacgg cggaaaggtg gccaaggtca ccgcttagac cgctttccgt tcatcctatc
    28381 cacttttacc cttatcgcag ccgttagcga tagggaacga gggtcgagat cgtacggtcc
    28441 ctcggtgtaa tgggacatca ggacctccag tccctccctt acctctttct cgtccaataa
    28501 tatcgaggcc gtgccccagc cgatgacgct ctcgtagctg gtggaccaat ggcaggcctt
    28561 ttcgcctttc accagacgca cgtccgactc cagctcgaag cacacgtggg gatccttcct
    28621 caggacgtcc agcttgcggc cctccctggc gcaatggaag tacagacatc cgtcacggta
    28681 tccgaagttc aacggcacga tgtacggctc cccgtcgtcc accatcgcca gcctgcagac
    28741 ctccgcccta cggatgacgt tctccagctc caccgggtcc ttgatctccc tctccgcctt
    28801 tctcatctcc tcacctcaac cttccgccgc agtaggggca gaactggcct ccatggtcga
    28861 accgcccgca gtaggggcag ttgttcgatg ccggcaacgg aggctgcggc ctagcgccct
    28921 tcttctccat gtacatcacc agcatcagta gcgatacgac caccgccagc actatcgtga
    28981 gcccgaggaa cgcctgccta atgtcgccct ccgggaacag ctcgtcatcc acaggcacag
    29041 ccccctggtc gatcacgaac ggaccgatgg tgtagacgtc ctccgcccag ttgccgtcct
    29101 cgtccaccgt tctgatgtga acgtagtatg ttcccgggga cagcgagcta gtggtgtacg
    29161 ttccagaggt aacgtccatc accaggtccg gcatggcgtt ggcgtccgtg ctgatcaata
    29221 tgctatatcc aagcaccccg ctcccgctgt cgctcgctcc cgaccagatg aagctgatag
    29281 tgctatctga cgagccttcc cccacagtat gcgatgagct gaagtggtcc ggattgctcg
    29341 gcgggtccag ctccatcggg acgcgcgagt tgcggaacac cgcggtgacg ttcatgtcac
    29401 gcaccggcca agccctcttg atatcctcca ggctctccgg ctggtaatcg tacattatgt
    29461 tccatagggt ggagaactcg ttatccacga agtcccctcg ggcgctgccg gacggacggt
    29521 ccgcagcgtc aattccatcg aaaaggtccc agagcacgtt ggccaccgcc ccctcgacta
    29581 tcgcaccgtc catgtccccg ctgtcgccat ggccgtaggg gctgtcggcg aacacggtgc
    29641 tctccaacga cgtaccgtcc gaacgcagcg gatcaccgtc gaccgctctc tcgaagaact
    29701 gcgcccagcc ctcggtgaag gcgaaccccg tggaagactc gctgtcgatg taatgcgggt
    29761 ccggcccgtc cccgtccggg aagctcccgc ctcgaagctc gaagtgaacg caatgggcgt
    29821 actcgtgcag ggttatgtcc cttctccata tggcgtcctg gaagaactcg tccgcgggca
    29881 tatggatctc gtggccatgg gagtgcggcc aatcgccctc cggccatacc acggtgacct
    29941 gggagcgctc ccatccggta cggtcgttga gccaggagcc gccgtcgcga aggtcgctat
    30001 agaccgccca ggcccccctg gtctggtcgg tgattcggta ctcgatgtcc gtctgcgaac
    30061 tggcagtgaa ctgctgggtg taccaatgga acgtcggcgt aatggacttg gacccgtccg
    30121 ccacccggac ccagccgtca tcgtccgtct cgatgcgggc cacgtaggtg ccggccgtca
    30181 gtcctgaaaa tgtgaccttt ccatcatcgt ccgtgtgtcc ggaacggatg atattgaagg
    30241 agctcattcc gttcaatctc agctggacgt aagcgccggc acagggacgg tcaccttgcg
    30301 cttccaacag atcgtaggag aacgtgacgc tgatgttgaa gagaagaccc tcggcggagc
    30361 gggtggatag gcttgatggg gtcagctccg acgatcgcat gtcgacagaa ggggatcctg
    30421 ccggttcgaa ggtgaaccgt tgaacgtcgg cgtcaacatc ccctggtgag ggaatagtga
    30481 agatcgttgc cagcatgatc aaggccaagg ccagggcgat gaagttccga cgcgccatcg
    30541 aacggtcaag gtagctactg gtttaaattc ctcaccatct gacgttacgg atttccacag
    30601 gggacgagag gtgttcgtat cagttatata attggatgat atatccaact catattcggt
    30661 gagaaaatga aggctgccct gatgcgttcc ccgggagtgc tggacgtgga cgaggtggac
    30721 gatcccgtcc tgccgaaggg cggcgtgctg ttgaaggtcc aggcctgcgc ggtctgcggc
    30781 acggacatca agatgctgga agcggggcat cgcgatctga cgtatccccg cataccgggg
    30841 cacgaggtca ccgccgaggt tttggacacg gacagcgcga tggtgcgcag gggggatatg
    30901 atacaggtat ggccaggcga atcgtgcggt tcatgcgccc actgtcgctc cggcaacgac
    30961 cacctctgcc ctaaggtcag gatcatgggg ttcaacaccg acggcggcat ggccgagatg
    31021 atggccgtgg gcgatccctc acgcctcgta cccatcggca acgctgatcc ggtgatgctg
    31081 acgctgacgg aaccgttggc atgctgtatc aacgcccagg agaagctccg ggtgggggat
    31141 ggggattccg ttctcatcct gggcggaggg ccgatgggct gcctgaacgc gttccttgcc
    31201 aaacgccgag gggcggacag ggtcatgctc agcgaaccgg tgctggaacg tttgcgagat
    31261 gttccgaaag ggctcttcga ccgggtgtcg cggccgaagg gcgacgagct ggcggagatg
    31321 gtgaagcgcg gaactgaagg cagaggtgcc gacgtgatca tcccgtgcac gccgaacgtc
    31381 cgcctggacc acagcatctt tgagctaatg gcccctggtg gcaggctatg tgcattctcc
    31441 ggtccacgcc ggggcgactc cccgctgccg atcgacgttc gtgacatgca ctaccgggag
    31501 cttaccgtgg tcggaagcta cgggaacgga agcaggcacg gcagggaggc cgtcaaggtc
    31561 ctgagggaag ggtcggacct ttcgtggtta ttcaccggca aatacggtct ggaagacgta
    31621 cggcaagctt tcgggcacgc ctccggacga accggccaga aggccgtcgt tacattttga
    31681 agagggaaca tcatggagaa cgagcttagg gagttcgggg cgtcggtcga cgcgttgatc
    31741 aggggagagc acatcggacg gcagggggcc agggacatgt tccgtgacgt cctcttgaac
    31801 aagcagccgg acctgcagca gggagcgttc ctcgccgctc tgacgtcagc aaggccaacg
    31861 ccagaagaga tagccggcag ctgggaagcg atattcgaga tcgatacggt caaagcgaga
    31921 ccggaggtcg gcggatatct cgtcgagaac tgcggcaccg gcatggaccg catcaagacc
    31981 ttcaacgtca gcaccctatc gtccgtggtg gccgccgccg ggggggtcta catggccaag
    32041 cacggcgccc gggcgatcac gtccaaatgc ggcatagtgg acatggcgga gacgctcggg
    32101 gtggacgtgg agtgcgacgt ctcggtggtc aagcgcagcg tggaggtggc cggaatcggc
    32161 ctcttcaacg gcatgagctc caaggtgcac ccgcaggcgc tgtaccgcat cctttcgcag
    32221 atccgcttcg gaacgatact gaacgtggct ggctcgctgg cgaaccccgc ctctccggaa
    32281 ataggtgtgc gcggcgtcta ctcccaggag ctggtcctgc cattggcgaa gacgatgagg
    32341 gagatgggct accggaaggg aatcgtcgcc cacgggctgg acggggtcgg cgagcggggc
    32401 atggacgagc tttccacgtt gggaaggacg atcatcgccg agttccacga ggacggggac
    32461 gtcactagtt acgagatcgc cccgaggcag atgggcctcg aagtaggcga tgaggaggaa
    32521 atactgagca ccctggaccg ggatacggaa gcgttgcggt tcatccgggt gctcatggga
    32581 aaagagaaag gctcccggag ggacatggtg gcactgaaca ccgctccgat tctctatctg
    32641 aacggcaatg ccagctcgct cgaggaaggc gtcgcgaaag ccttgggcat attggatagc
    32701 ggtaaggggt tcgaaaaact gaaggattgg gtaagagcgc agaactccgg cgaccccgga
    32761 gaaaagctgg agaggttgga aaggatggcc gataaggcct agtccccctg cctcttccgg
    32821 tcctcttcct gcttcatctt gtaccattcg gacatgcggg agacgtgctc gtcctccggc
    32881 tcctcggcgg tgatgataag ggcggccttc tgctcctcgc cgtccagatc gaccatcggg
    32941 tactccgtgc tcttgagtat tcgttgcacg aagcccttta aaaactcaac gtcctcggcg
    33001 gtgcagctgg agggcagttc catgcggaac acgtgcaaac gctggtgtat gtccaggtag
    33061 tgcgatatat ccgccttctc cagaaggtcg aggaaccgat cacggtcctt cctgcgtttg
    33121 gacagctcta tcatcctttc tttccagagc aggccgaact ggaccatcac tccttcctca
    33181 ccgaagacct tccacatgag ggccaaaaac cccctgctgg caattaaagc ttgccctcgg
    33241 tcgggaaatg tttatttgcc ggtcgttcat actgcaagac ccatgcaagt gtttgacacg
    33301 gtccacggct ggcgaggagc gacgtccgcg cctctttaca aatggaggga ggagtccagt
    33361 gtcatcacca aggtcagcgc ggcgttcgtt ctcgctctga ccatggcgtt ggccgcgcag
    33421 gtgcgcatcg taatgccgtt cactccagtg ccgttcaccg ggcaggtgct gatagtgctt
    33481 atcggtgcgt cggtcctggg ccgttacgga gctctcggcc aggggatgta cctgttgatg
    33541 ggcggagcgt tcggctggtt cagcggcatg gccggtttcg cggcccttct gggaccgacc
    33601 ggcggatacc tgctcggctt cgttctggcc tcggtcgtcc taggtgaatt ggtggagcgt
    33661 cgtaaggact ggagcatgag ccgggtgctt ctggcgatgt cactgggcgt gctgatcatc
    33721 tacgctctcg gcgcggctca gctggcactc ttcttgggac tggacggcgt ggaggcggtg
    33781 gtcctgggag ttcttccgtt catcaccgtg gacgccctga aggtgctgat ggcctctgcg
    33841 gccggtacga tgttcctgcg tcccgcctaa acccttatca ttcccttttc ctttgtgaga
    33901 tgatatgagc ccgcttcccg aacactccca ttgccttcat tgcgacgacc ctgtcgacgt
    33961 gggtcaggag tactgctccg acgagtgcaa ggtcgcggcg gagagcgagg cgaagaagga
    34021 gcgcaccaag aacatggtgt tcctggggat cgcggcggtg ctcctcatcg ccataaccat
    34081 catgttgacc ctgggctgat ccctgccctc atggcgctgg ccgccctgag agttctcacc
    34141 gtctctttta cgtcatgagc tctgaacatg tgaacgccct gccagcatgc gacggcagcc
    34201 gcggcaaggc tcgcttccag acggtcctcc ggtccccctc cggagacttt ccccaaaaaa
    34261 ttcttcctag acgctcccag gagcaccggg cgccccatgg aacgaaactc gtccagtcgg
    34321 gacatgatct ccaaattacc atcaacgtcc ttggcgaacc ccagcccagg atcgatggcc
    34381 aatctctcta gggggatccc agctgaaacg gcctttctca tccgctgctc aagaaaagcg
    34441 tacacgtccc ccaccacgtc cacgtagcgc gtatcgtcct gcatgttgga cggctctccc
    34501 cgcatatgca tgatgaaggc cgccgcccct tccgtccgaa cgacatcgat catctcgtcc
    34561 ttcaggccag agatgtcgtt caccatcacc gccccgccgc ggagcgcttt cctcgccacg
    34621 tctggacggc gggtgtccac ggagatcggc aggcccacct cctcgctcac ccttctgacg
    34681 acgtcagaga tcctggacca ttcctcctcg ggggataccg gtgccgagcc cgggcgggtg
    34741 gactcccctc cgatgtcgat gatgtccgcg ccctcatccc tcatggacaa ggcgtgtcgc
    34801 accgcggtgt ccacatcaaa attacgcccg ccgtcggaga aggaatccgg ggtcacgttc
    34861 aaaatgccca tgactctcgg tcctgacagg tccagcgaac cgcccgacca ttccaacaag
    34921 ggcggctcca cctcgttgcg gaagcgcagc gcctcgccca tctccaatac cttgggtgac
    34981 gccccggtca tcagcaggtt ctccagggtc agcggggtga tggcgacgac cgcgcgatct
    35041 ccgcggcagg gcagcaccgt aacgcccttg ggtaccagtt cctcccggag ggtgctgacc
    35101 tcctcttggc tgatcgaatc gatgaagatg aactgtctgg aggccagatc gaaccttgtg
    35161 aacgcccggt ccggtatccc gagtcttcgc cactccgccc aggcctcctg ataattccgg
    35221 taaacgcgaa cccgagccat gtcccctcac agcagcctgt cgaccagttg caccaggtcg
    35281 atgatctccg gggacgagcg gccggaagcc ccggccttca ggttgttcac gcagaacggg
    35341 cacgtcgtca ccagcaggtc ggcgaaggac gcttcgtcaa ctcgcctggc ggctatctcc
    35401 ttggaaagtt ccggataagc ggaacggacg cctccgcccc ctccgcagca ggcggacgtc
    35461 tcacggttgc gaggcatctc cctgaactgg acgccgggga tcttggccag tacggcacgg
    35521 ggagcgtcgt acacatggca atgccttcct aaatggcaag ggtcatgata agtgatcgtt
    35581 ccattgaacg gcttgagctt caggtcctgg gaggccaggt attccgtgat gtgaaggacc
    35641 tcgaagccca ggtccagctt cttggggtac tcctccttga acatgcggta gcagccggcg
    35701 caggagaaga cgaccttctc gacacccagg gagcggatgc tcttcacgtt gctctcccag
    35761 agcttttcca cttcctcctc gtccacgcct atgcgctgca gcacggaacc gcaacagttc
    35821 tcgtcgatga gcgtgaagtc ctcgccgagc ttgcgcagga tcgataacgt cgcgtcagcc
    35881 agcatcctat cgcggtaggt ggcggtgcat cccacgaaat aaccgacctt ggcctttttc
    35941 ggttgggaac caagcgtttc aggaacgctt ttcttttcgc cgtaaggatt gccggtggcg
    36001 ataacctttt caaccatggc cttgtgcttc ggcaacatat ggccggccgc gaccaggtcc
    36061 cggcgggcgc tctccaccac gtccaccacg gatattttgg aaggacatct cctctcgcag
    36121 tccttgcagg tggtgcactg gtacaggtac tcaagaacgg acggatcggc cggtatctcc
    36181 ttctgcaata ggccgtaggc caggatcatc cttccccggg cgacggaggg gtcccagccc
    36241 accgtctgga aggtggggca gacgctcttg cagaacccgc agtaggtgca ggtcatcagc
    36301 tccttcttca tcttgcggag gtttgtcgcc tcgatggtct cactcatctt cacgcacctt
    36361 cggcacggtc acgctgccgt ccaggagaac caggatctgg gcttttggtt tttccctcaa
    36421 cagtgagtcg accgcttcct gcaatgtgcc gaagggaact atgcccatct ccttcaactt
    36481 ttcaggaccg agggcggtga ccgcccagag atcggcggaa cacatcacct cggccacctt
    36541 ggccgctttg tgatatccga gcttgtactc cttctccagg ttcttgagga ccctcttctt
    36601 gtccggtgag aacgaaagct gcttagcgaa ggtctcctcg cccatgccct cgcggcactt
    36661 ggcgaccagg atgagcgtac cgccgtcctt cagcgcccat ttggcgttgt cgatggcctt
    36721 ctgcgattgg tagaggtcga cgtccatggg gtatggcgcg acagttatga cggcatcgta
    36781 acgttgcttg atggtgatcg agaacacctc gtcagcccat tccacggcct ggcggaacgc
    36841 cttgtgcaga tcgcccaccg cggccttgta gatgcgctga tggcggtcca gcacgacctg
    36901 gatggagaag atatccttct tgacgacgga gagagcgtcc atcatgtcct cgtgtaccgg
    36961 gttgccgtcc aggactagtg tttgcgcttc ggggcgcatg gccagccggt ggttctgctc
    37021 tatggtgcgg aaggacgcca cccctggaag gaaggatttg cgacctccgg tgtatccggc
    37081 gaagtagtgc ggctccacgc tggttattat gatcaaacga tcagcgttca ccgctatctc
    37141 gttcacttcc atgtccgtgc cgttctttga aactccgaga tgaacgcact ttgaacgcat
    37201 ggcatcgtgg acgaagatat tatttcgtaa ctcgtccaga tgccctccga aaatgaactt
    37261 cagctcgccc tcggtcggtc cccggtgagc gccggtggca atgagatagc gcgccttccc
    37321 gaggtccatg tggcccgcca gggcgtccag gactctcgaa gtaggcgttg gtcgtgttcc
    37381 atcgttgacc aggaaaacta tgtcctgcgc gtccttcagg aatgaatcga gggtgcgacc
    37441 gaacggcttg gagagcgccc tctcgatctc gtccggcgcg cagtggacct cgtgcggccc
    37501 gacgatcccg gccagatttt catcgggaac cttcgccttg agcaatccac cttcgccgta
    37561 tggcagcttt aggagcatcc ggtccaccgt tggcgaactg agtattaaag aattgtcata
    37621 tctcttgatt tggaggattg cccctcataa atgcggtcac ttagggtcaa tcatagatag
    37681 agcgtatcca gttcgtttca ggatcgataa aatgtggcga aaccatttat gaccgtcctc
    37741 tcataatgtc tcatttcgtt cgagggggaa tcagtatgca aaaggtgttc ggcaagtatc
    37801 taggtgcagc tatagtgtta ttgtcagtta tcgtactagt gtccatagga acggcaggtt
    37861 cggccgaggc ggcagacgcg ttccctggcg tgatcgaggt ctacagcaac gcggatttag
    37921 atcaattgtt cctcgaaaat cctagctgga ccgggtcagg caccgagtcg gacccgtaca
    37981 tcatcgagga cctggacatc aactctacag ggttcgaaca ggccatactg atcagaaaca
    38041 ccgacaagca tctggtcatc agaaactgca tcgtgcacga tttcaacgat tatgggatat
    38101 tcatccagaa tgttcgtaat gtcacactgg agaacaacac ctgcgatcca aaatccgttc
    38161 agatcccaat cggaatttac atccttgact gcgtgggcct ggtcatagat gggaacgatt
    38221 gcaacgacaa cttttacggc ataagcatag ggtattcgaa caatttcacg atcaatgaca
    38281 ataactgttc gggatctgat tatggcatct acctcttcca atcggaatgg aacgacataa
    38341 cgaacaacac ctgtaacgac accttaaccg gtataatcct cgaagatgca agcaactaca
    38401 acttgatcga taacaacacc tgcaatcgca ctaattctta cggcataaag ttggataaaa
    38461 gctcaattaa tttcatatcc aacaacacct gcgatagcca gggggatgac atatatctgg
    38521 tcaattctga cagcaacacc ctttacagga accattgcgg caacgagatg cccggggcta
    38581 gtggcattta tctgactctt tcaaacaaca acgatatcct agagaacaat tgcagtttcg
    38641 ataatgccgg tataagcctc tatcaatcaa gttacaacaa catcagcgcc aacatctgct
    38701 tggagaacga cggggacggc attgccatcg actcctcgat caataacacg gtgacaacga
    38761 atgtttgccg cggaaattcg atcgggggga tggtgctcta ctcttccctc tccgtcacta
    38821 ccggcaacga gataaccagc aatacctgct ccgggaacgg ttttgtcttg aactcgggag
    38881 caggaatatt cctctcctct tcaacgacct atcccatatc gggcaataat atctcagata
    38941 acgaactcat caacaactac catggaatat gggcactgaa ctcagggtct aacaatatca
    39001 cgttcaacac tgtacacgga aatcaggtgt ctggaatata cctgaacagt acgtcgaact
    39061 gcatcgtttc ttcgaacacc gtctacgaca acggtgattc agggatatgg ctcgatggat
    39121 ccaccggctg tatggtgaat ttcaacaccg catggagcaa cttcaacggc acctatcttt
    39181 acgattccga cgataacgtc ctttcccaca acgagcttca aggaaacaca tatgggatct
    39241 acttgagcat ct
//
